# Supplementary material for: A novel mobile genetic element with virus-like characteristics is widespread in the world’s oceans
Source: bioRxiv. 2025 Aug 3:2025.08.03.668216. Preprint. [Version 1] doi: 10.1101/2025.08.03.668216 (PMC12324425; doi:10.1101/2025.08.03.668216)
Supplement: Supplement 1 [file media-1.zip › charybdis_elements.gb]

LOCUS       CladeA_IMGVR_UVi        4800 bp    DNA     linear   PHG 20-JAN-2025
DEFINITION  IMGVR_UViG_3300017781_006153.
ACCESSION   IMGVR_UViG_3300017781_006153
KEYWORDS    .
SOURCE      .
  ORGANISM  .
FEATURES             Location/Qualifiers
     CDS             1..456
                     /transl_table="custom_gene_calls_from_genbank"
                     /locus_tag="IMGVR_UViG_3300017781_006153_CDS_0001"
                     /function="unknown function"
                     /product="hypothetical protein"
                     /translation="MARRRTRRKTRRSTPKTINAAKVLEAAMIGSAVTQGFFNVGIGD
                     FVMSTSSMNPSQITARELIAGITGQAGGFGTQYKVTNQAVAGRPQTTSTRGMAFAEQV
                     KDNLQNNGAQMIGSLIVIPAAFKVFNKLTRQPRSMANKALKMSGLPVRV"
                     /standard_name="gp2"
     CDS             461..1147
                     /transl_table="custom_gene_calls_from_genbank"
                     /locus_tag="IMGVR_UViG_3300017781_006153_CDS_0002"
                     /function="unknown function"
                     /product="hypothetical protein"
                     /translation="MVNVSVQASFLLNTGEIVDMKTTRAEGTAGELQTSTDYSVSAVS
                     IGTYGEGKVITQIIQPPQAPNGIAWAYVNRRGAILCVLPVAVAGVESQPCPMPLSFVL
                     QAGDTIQVMANTAADREFALSLITNQGTHAIFSGTPAGAANTDLTHILSGQGLGASLT
                     NQAIVAHWATSIDGSKIDSGGGVYYLNDRGLPIGGTVATNPSNLQPKANSMGGALIGL
                     NFVARVTTNA"
                     /standard_name="gp3"
     CDS             1140..1316
                     /transl_table="custom_gene_calls_from_genbank"
                     /locus_tag="IMGVR_UViG_3300017781_006153_CDS_0003"
                     /function="unknown function"
                     /product="hypothetical protein"
                     /translation="MREVISLAKLTKAGCQRRLQEAIKKCQAVYMSKHKGVVTTTDMA
                     AIEKILYKCMNRIK"
                     /standard_name="djr_sjr_connect_1"
     CDS             1327..1827
                     /transl_table="custom_gene_calls_from_genbank"
                     /locus_tag="IMGVR_UViG_3300017781_006153_CDS_0004"
                     /function="unknown function"
                     /product="hypothetical protein"
                     /translation="MGEIRNQLKSQNLGALLPISIESVGSQVFPDTSTIEDQLDFAQI
                     IRAWSSVHNPTFGTPIGSTGATNSVSGSETLLSVSKSQVAKIETLEFVNAGGAAPILI
                     GLTLGGIALPMDANGAVTVAVGPSESLSRQFDIYVDVNTPLAVTVASGTGSDLTSKVA
                     YILTSQ"
                     /standard_name="sjr1"
     CDS             1833..2411
                     /transl_table="custom_gene_calls_from_genbank"
                     /locus_tag="IMGVR_UViG_3300017781_006153_CDS_0005"
                     /function="unknown function"
                     /product="hypothetical protein"
                     /translation="MPRKATDKVIEHRITLGDLERSELKKVVTAETVKDYGQALQGVG
                     TIALGVGGLIGGTALTMYLAPQLWGILKDLPKNLFDNLVDVASPVLDDTVDWAAKGSP
                     IEHRRMAQDLAARRAELDRNIDYFCTASSVGYNESVCTKLNTQTKRQYFQDLKAFNDM
                     IDATYNETSTTHLFSMRAFIYQGLGDINPDNR"
                     /standard_name="alpha"
     CDS             complement(2428..3027)
                     /transl_table="custom_gene_calls_from_genbank"
                     /locus_tag="IMGVR_UViG_3300017781_006153_CDS_0006"
                     /function="unknown function"
                     /product="hypothetical protein"
                     /translation="MKPTNKKIMIDFWAGFGGMSEAFYQSPNWAVLRIDNNPLLKEVP
                     RLILADCMTLEPFSLGTSKIEYIHCSFPCLEFSTGFNAPGPTARRAGFDFKPDLRPAK
                     RALWLIKKLQPKYWSIENVKGSIPHLTPILGEPAIIIGSHVFWGNFPKFGYEFDLEFK
                     KNQDKRHSPLRSNYLAKIPFNISASMMKTLDEQTSITDF"
                     /standard_name="methyltransferase"
     CDS             complement(3011..3295)
                     /transl_table="custom_gene_calls_from_genbank"
                     /locus_tag="IMGVR_UViG_3300017781_006153_CDS_0007"
                     /function="unknown function"
                     /product="hypothetical protein"
                     /translation="MRFYLKDWASSYYRFENGDGTQYTIHITTCENGGYYVIVNDSAL
                     YLGFDSLDYNGMYEVRHLCGRENIYTKRAVQQILQFHFEKRMVSQDETDE"
     CDS             complement(3292..3579)
                     /transl_table="custom_gene_calls_from_genbank"
                     /locus_tag="IMGVR_UViG_3300017781_006153_CDS_0008"
                     /function="unknown function"
                     /product="hypothetical protein"
                     /translation="MSQDKSIQSFNLPTEHKRVLNQWAQQTGFSKSRIVELMILQRIQ
                     EEKVLRDQQDGKQTTLEIHQAPSSARIWGEDKNKCNPKLPVLCVTCWGSKE"
     CDS             complement(3579..4094)
                     /transl_table="custom_gene_calls_from_genbank"
                     /locus_tag="IMGVR_UViG_3300017781_006153_CDS_0009"
                     /function="other"
                     /product="DNA methyltransferase"
                     /translation="MANRYMNGLVEGDKQDWGTPQAFFEYIENEFKVEFTLDACASAN
                     NYKVEKYIDEKTDSLTQDWFGEVWCNPPYARVIKHGFIRKAAQEAGMGNARIFCLIPA
                     RTDTVMFHDLIMKEAAAVYFVKGRLNFEDNRRGVGPAPFGSMLVIFDGIIYGDGPTVS
                     SLTPTLEERGF"
                     /standard_name="methyltransferase"
     CDS             complement(4116..4289)
                     /transl_table="custom_gene_calls_from_genbank"
                     /locus_tag="IMGVR_UViG_3300017781_006153_CDS_0010"
                     /function="unknown function"
                     /product="hypothetical protein"
                     /translation="MFCARPFTSLQSSRRSRTPGKTPKGSLLPAGAKRGRRATVERFF
                     FYEKGRFMGLIIK"
     CDS             4304..4414
                     /transl_table="custom_gene_calls_from_genbank"
                     /locus_tag="IMGVR_UViG_3300017781_006153_CDS_0011"
                     /function="unknown function"
                     /product="hypothetical protein"
                     /translation="VARLALLRFANVETAVIPRHVQFFLQNAKNAADSCG"
     CDS             4448..4798
                     /transl_table="custom_gene_calls_from_genbank"
                     /locus_tag="IMGVR_UViG_3300017781_006153_CDS_0012"
                     /function="unknown function"
                     /product="hypothetical protein"
                     /translation="MDEGMVGAVLGLLIIAGAFLAYRIEKTQVQLRHEVQLGIEKLEK
                     KAIPDFPDIDELMDEVQSIITETIGAMRVPTIADNLGNILQNWAQMKMAKEMQSMNSM
                     VLEAPVDKGEPGME"
                     /standard_name="gp1"
ORIGIN      
        1 atggcccgcc gtagaactcg ccgaaagacc cgacgctcaa ctcctaaaac aatcaacgcc
       61 gctaaggttc ttgaggctgc tatgataggt tcggcagtta ctcaagggtt cttcaatgta
      121 ggaattggcg actttgtaat gtccacgtct tcgatgaatc cttctcaaat tactgctcgc
      181 gaactgatcg cgggaattac cggccaagct ggtggatttg gtacgcaata caaagtaaca
      241 aatcaagccg ttgccggtcg gcctcaaaca acttcaaccc gaggaatggc ttttgctgaa
      301 caggtaaaag ataacctaca aaataacggc gctcaaatga taggttcact tattgttatc
      361 cctgccgcat tcaaagtatt caacaaatta actcggcaac cgcgctcaat ggcaaacaaa
      421 gcgctcaaaa tgtccggttt gccggtgagg gtgtgattaa atggttaatg taagcgttca
      481 agcgtctttt ttgctcaaca ctggtgagat tgtcgatatg aaaacgaccc gagcggaggg
      541 aacagcggga gaacttcaaa cttcaaccga ttattcagta agtgcggttt caatcggaac
      601 atacggcgag ggtaaagtta tcactcaaat tattcaacct cctcaagcgc caaacggaat
      661 tgcttgggcg tatgtaaatc gacgtggcgc aatcctttgc gttttgcctg ttgctgttgc
      721 tggtgttgaa tctcaaccct gccccatgcc tctctcgttt gtcctccaag cgggagacac
      781 tatccaagta atggcaaata ctgccgctga tagagaattt gctctttctt tgattacaaa
      841 tcaaggtact catgcaattt ttagcggaac acctgccgga gcagcaaaca ccgatttaac
      901 acacattctt tcgggtcaag gtttaggtgc ttcacttaca aatcaagcaa ttgttgcaca
      961 ttgggccacg tccatcgacg gttctaaaat cgattcaggt ggcggcgtct attatctcaa
     1021 tgaccgaggt ttgccaattg gcggaactgt tgcgactaat ccttcaaacc ttcaaccaaa
     1081 agcaaactca atgggtggcg ctcttatcgg tttgaacttc gtcgcacgcg ttacaacaaa
     1141 tgcgtgaggt gataagcttg gctaaattaa caaaagcggg atgtcaaaga cggcttcaag
     1201 aagccatcaa aaagtgtcaa gcggtgtata tgtcaaagca taaaggcgta gttacaacta
     1261 ctgatatggc cgctattgag aagattttgt ataagtgtat gaaccgcatt aagtagaggt
     1321 ggttggatgg gcgagatacg gaatcaactc aaaagtcaaa atctcggtgc gcttttacca
     1381 atttcaattg aatcggtagg ctctcaagtg ttccctgata cctcaacaat cgaagaccaa
     1441 ttggactttg ctcaaattat ccgcgcatgg tcttccgttc ataaccctac atttggcact
     1501 ccaatcggtt caacaggtgc tacaaattcc gtgagtggca gcgagacgct tctaagcgta
     1561 tcaaaatctc aagttgctaa aattgaaact cttgaattcg ttaatgctgg gggcgctgct
     1621 ccaatcctaa ttggtttaac tttgggcgga attgctttgc caatggatgc aaacggcgct
     1681 gtaactgttg ccgttggccc atcagaatca ctttcaagac aatttgacat ctatgtggat
     1741 gtaaatacgc cccttgctgt tactgtagca agtggtacgg gttctgattt aacttcaaag
     1801 gtggcatata tcttaacttc tcagtgatcg cgatgccccg aaaagcaaca gataaagtaa
     1861 ttgagcatag gattacattg ggcgaccttg aacgctcaga actcaagaag gttgtaactg
     1921 ctgaaaccgt gaaagactac ggccaagctc tacaaggtgt aggaacgatt gcgttaggtg
     1981 ttggcgggtt aatcggtggc actgctttaa cgatgtatct cgcacctcaa ctttggggga
     2041 ttctgaaaga tttaccgaag aacctctttg ataatttggt cgacgtggcg tcgcctgttc
     2101 tggatgacac agtagattgg gcagccaaag gttcacccat tgaacatcgt cgaatggcgc
     2161 aagacctggc agcgcgccga gctgaacttg accgaaacat agactacttt tgcaccgctt
     2221 caagcgtcgg atataacgaa agcgtatgca ctaaattaaa cactcaaacc aaacgccaat
     2281 attttcaaga tttgaaagcg tttaacgata tgattgacgc cacctataac gaaacatcca
     2341 ctactcattt attctcaatg agggcgttta tctatcaagg attaggcgac ataaatcccg
     2401 ataatcgatg agtaccagga aaaaatctca aaaatccgta atggaggttt gttcatccaa
     2461 tgtcttcatc atcgatgctg aaatgttgaa aggtattttt gccaaataat tcgacctcaa
     2521 aggagagtgt cgcttatctt gattcttctt aaactcaagg tcgaattcat atccaaactt
     2581 aggaaaattg ccccaaaaca catgagaccc aattataatt gcaggttctc ctaaaattgg
     2641 agtgaggtgg ggaattgaac ctttgacatt ttcaatactc caatactttg gttgtaattt
     2701 tttaattaac cataatgcgc gtttagcagg tcgaaggtcg ggtttgaaat caaaacccgc
     2761 tcttctggcc gtaggacctg gcgcgttaaa tcctgttgag aactcaagac aagggaatga
     2821 acagtggatg tattcaattt ttgaagtgcc taaactaaac ggttcaagcg tcatacaatc
     2881 agcaagaatt aaacgtggca cttctttcaa aagtggatta ttgtcaatcc gtaaaactgc
     2941 ccaatttggt gattgataaa acgcttcgct catgccacca aaaccggccc aaaagtcaat
     3001 cataattttt ttattcgtcg gtttcatctt gactcaccat ccttttttca aagtgaaatt
     3061 gtagtatttg ttgaactgct cttttagtgt atatgttttc tcttccgcat agatgccgga
     3121 cttcatacat gccgttgtag tctaatgaat caaaacctaa gtaaagcgcc gaatcgttca
     3181 ctatgacata atacccgccg ttttcgcatg tggttatgtg tatggtgtat tgagtgccgt
     3241 cgccgttttc gaatcggtaa tatgatgaag cccaatcttt caggtaaaac ctcattcctt
     3301 cgacccccaa caggtaacac atagaacagg taattttggg ttacatttgt tcttatcttc
     3361 gccccatatt ctcgctgagc ttggcgcttg atgaatctca agtgtcgtct gttttccgtc
     3421 ttgttgatcg cgtagaactt tttcttcttg aattcgttgg agaatcatta actcaacgat
     3481 tcgacttttt gaaaagccgg tttgctgcgc ccattgattc aatacgcgct tatgctcagt
     3541 agggaggttg aacgattgaa tgcttttatc ctgagacatc aaaaaccacg ctcctcaaga
     3601 gtaggggtca aactgcttac ggttggccca tcaccgtaaa tgataccatc gaaaataacc
     3661 aacatagagc cgaatggagc agggcctacg ccacgtctat tatcttcaaa attaagacgg
     3721 cctttaacaa aataaacggc tgctgcctcc ttcataatca aatcatgaaa cattacggta
     3781 tcagtgcggg caggtatcag acaaaatatg cgggcgttac ccatccctgc ttcttgagca
     3841 gccttacgaa taaatccatg cttgataacg cgagcgtaag gagggttaca ccatacttcg
     3901 ccaaaccaat cttgagtgag agaatccgtc ttctcatcaa tgtatttttc aactttgtaa
     3961 ttgtttgcgc tggcgcaagc gtcaagcgtg aactctacct tgaattcgtt ctctatgtat
     4021 tcaaaaaagg cttgaggtgt tccccaatcc tgtttatcgc cttcaactaa tccgttcatg
     4081 tatcggttcg ccatcagagg tcttacaccc cttacctatt taattattaa acccatgaaa
     4141 cgcccttttt cgtagaaaaa gaagcgttct acggtagccc gtcggcccct cttagcccct
     4201 gcggggagca aagaaccttt aggcgttttg cctggtgtgc ggcttcgccg cgaagattga
     4261 agtgatgtaa agggccgagc acagaacatg cggaaaaacg ggcgtggctc gcctcgcact
     4321 cctaagattc gccaatgtag agactgcggt tatacctcgc cacgtccaat tctttctaca
     4381 aaatgcaaag aatgcggcgg attcatgcgg gtgaagcgtt aaatggtgtg tttaggtggg
     4441 gtgaagtatg gatgaaggaa tggtgggggc ggttttgggg ctgctcatca tagcaggggc
     4501 atttttagcg tatcgaattg aaaaaactca agttcaactt aggcatgaag tacagcttgg
     4561 catcgaaaaa ttagaaaaaa aagcaattcc cgattttccc gacattgatg aattgatgga
     4621 tgaagtccaa tccatcatca ctgaaaccat aggagcgatg cgagtgccaa caattgccga
     4681 caatttagga aacatacttc aaaattgggc gcaaatgaaa atggcaaagg aaatgcaaag
     4741 tatgaattca atggttcttg aagcgccggt tgataaaggc gaacctggga tggagtaatt
//
LOCUS       CladeA_IMGVR_UVi        4798 bp    DNA     linear   PHG 06-FEB-2025
DEFINITION  IMGVR_UViG_3300017744_005023.
ACCESSION   IMGVR_UViG_3300017744_005023
KEYWORDS    .
SOURCE      .
  ORGANISM  .
FEATURES             Location/Qualifiers
     CDS             1..375
                     /transl_table="custom_gene_calls_from_genbank"
                     /locus_tag="IMGVR_UViG_3300017744_005023_CDS_0001"
                     /function="unknown function"
                     /product="hypothetical protein"
                     /translation="MIGSAVTQGFFNVGIGDFVMSTSSMNPSQITARELIAGITGQAG
                     GFGTQYKVTNPSVAGRPQTTSTRGMAFAEQVKDNLQNNGAQMIGSLIVIPAAFKVFNK
                     LTRQPRSMANKALKMSGLPVRV"
                     /standard_name="gp2"
     CDS             380..1066
                     /standard_name="gp3"
     CDS             1076..1240
                     /transl_table="custom_gene_calls_from_genbank"
                     /locus_tag="IMGVR_UViG_3300017744_005023_CDS_0004"
                     /function="unknown function"
                     /product="hypothetical protein"
                     /translation="MAKMTKAQARKRCAEAASKAAHVFVDADAHLTNAQLKTLLEVRN
                     KLLNISRALK"
                     /standard_name="djr_sjr_connect_1"
     CDS             1253..1753
                     /transl_table="custom_gene_calls_from_genbank"
                     /locus_tag="IMGVR_UViG_3300017744_005023_CDS_0005"
                     /function="unknown function"
                     /product="hypothetical protein"
                     /translation="MGEIRNQLKSQNLGALLPTSIESVGSQVFPDTSTIEDQLDFAQI
                     IRAWSSVHNPTFGTPIGSTGATNSVSGAETILSVSKSQVAKIETLEFVNGGGAAPILI
                     GLTLGGIALPMDANGAVTVAVGPSESLSRQFDIYVDVNTPLAVNVASGTGSDLTSKVA
                     YILTSQ"
                     /standard_name="sjr1"
     CDS             1759..2337
                     /transl_table="custom_gene_calls_from_genbank"
                     /locus_tag="IMGVR_UViG_3300017744_005023_CDS_0006"
                     /function="unknown function"
                     /product="hypothetical protein"
                     /translation="MPRKATDKVIEHRITLGDLERAELKKVVTAETVKDYGTALQGVG
                     TVALGIGGLIGGTALTMYLAPQLWGLLKDLPKTVFDNLVEVAEPVLDDAVDWAAKGSP
                     IEHRRMAQELARRRGELDNNITYFCTASSVGYNADVCTKLNTQTKREYFDDLKVFNDM
                     VDATYNETSTTHLFSMKAFIYQGLGDINPNNR"
                     /standard_name="alpha"
     CDS             complement(2318..2923)
                     /transl_table="custom_gene_calls_from_genbank"
                     /locus_tag="IMGVR_UViG_3300017744_005023_CDS_0007"
                     /function="unknown function"
                     /product="hypothetical protein"
                     /translation="MKATNKKIMIDFWAGFGGMSEAFHQSPGWAVLRIDNNPLLEAVP
                     NMILADCMTLEPFSLGTSKVDYVHCSFPCLEFSQAFNAPGPTARRAGFDFKPDLKPAK
                     RALWLIRKLNPKYWSIENVKGSIPHLTPLLGEPSMILGSHVFWGNFPRFEYTHELEFK
                     KDMDKRHSPLRANYRAKIPFNISRSMLKCIDEQKSITDYLD"
                     /standard_name="methyltransferase"
     CDS             complement(2907..3191)
                     /transl_table="custom_gene_calls_from_genbank"
                     /locus_tag="IMGVR_UViG_3300017744_005023_CDS_0008"
                     /function="unknown function"
                     /product="hypothetical protein"
                     /translation="MRFYLKDWASSYYRFENGDGTQYTIHITTCENGGYYVIVNDSAL
                     YLGFDSLDYNGRYEVRHLCGRENIYTTRAVQQILQFHFEKRMVTDDESDE"
     CDS             complement(3188..3475)
                     /transl_table="custom_gene_calls_from_genbank"
                     /locus_tag="IMGVR_UViG_3300017744_005023_CDS_0009"
                     /function="unknown function"
                     /product="hypothetical protein"
                     /translation="MAQDKSIQSFNLPTEHKRVLNNWAHETGFSKSRIVELMILQRIQ
                     EEKVLRDQQDGKQTTLAIHQAQESARIWGKDKNKCNPKLPVLCATCWGSKE"
     CDS             complement(3475..4011)
                     /transl_table="custom_gene_calls_from_genbank"
                     /locus_tag="IMGVR_UViG_3300017744_005023_CDS_0010"
                     /function="other"
                     /product="DNA methyltransferase"
                     /translation="MSYLGAPLMSEKQDWGTPQAFFDYIQYEFQVQFTLDACASAHNY
                     KHPVFFSEERSALKTTWGRKSGVFNEVWLNPPFGKGGKLQRQFLEHASKQAQAGVCRV
                     FALIPARTDTKLFHDIIWHEASAVYFIKGRLNFEHDDRTPRGSAPFPSMLVIFDGCIN
                     GDGPFVSALTPTKEERGF"
     CDS             complement(4137..4229)
                     /transl_table="custom_gene_calls_from_genbank"
                     /locus_tag="IMGVR_UViG_3300017744_005023_CDS_0011"
                     /function="unknown function"
                     /product="hypothetical protein"
                     /translation="VTHAHFSACFECGPLPHFNLRGEAAPQANA"
     CDS             4215..4331
                     /transl_table="custom_gene_calls_from_genbank"
                     /locus_tag="IMGVR_UViG_3300017744_005023_CDS_0012"
                     /function="unknown function"
                     /product="hypothetical protein"
                     /translation="MGVGHPGLQRFANVETVDILRRVQFYQQNVKSVGDLCG"
     CDS             4365..4715
                     /transl_table="custom_gene_calls_from_genbank"
                     /locus_tag="IMGVR_UViG_3300017744_005023_CDS_0013"
                     /function="unknown function"
                     /product="hypothetical protein"
                     /translation="MDEGTMGAVLGLLIIAGAFLAYRIEKTQVQLRHEIQLGIEKLEK
                     KAIPDFPDIDELMDEVQSIITETIGAMRVPTIADNLGNILQNWAQMKMAKEMQSMNSY
                     QQLETVDKGEPDLT"
                     /standard_name="gp1"
ORIGIN      
        1 atgattggtt cagccgtcac ccagggattc ttcaatgtag gaattggcga ctttgttatg
       61 tccacgtctt caatgaatcc ttctcaaatt actgcgcgtg aactgatcgc gggaattaca
      121 ggtcaagccg gtggatttgg tacgcaatac aaagtcacaa atccatctgt cgcagggcga
      181 ccccagacaa cttcaacccg aggaatggct tttgctgaac aagtaaaaga caacctacaa
      241 aataatggcg ctcaaatgat aggttcactt attgttatcc ctgccgcatt caaagtattc
      301 aacaaattaa cccgtcaacc gcgctcaatg gcaaacaaag cgctcaaaat gtccggtttg
      361 ccggtgaggg tgtgattaaa tggtaaatgt gagcgttcaa gcatcatttc tccttaacac
      421 tggcgaagtc gttgatatga aaacaactcg agctgaagga acggctggtg aacttcaaac
      481 ttcaaccgac tattcagtga gtgccgtttc aatcggaaca tacggcgaag gcaaagttat
      541 cactcaaatc attcaacctc cccaggcgcc aaacggaatt gcctgggctt atgtgaatcg
      601 tcggggtgca attctttgcg ttctacccgt tgctgttgct ggcgttgaat ctcaaccttg
      661 ccccatgcct ctctcgtttg tcctccaagc gggagacact atccaagtta tggcaaatac
      721 cgccgcagat cgcgagttcg ctttatcttt gattaccaat caaggaactc atgcaatttt
      781 tagcggtacc ccaggcggtg cggctaatac agacttaacg catattctta gcggccaggg
      841 cttaggtgct tctttaacaa atcaagcaat tgttgcacac tttgcgacat ctattgatgg
      901 ttcaaagatt gattcgggtg gcggagttta ttatctcaat gatcgcggtt tgccgattgg
      961 cggaactgtt gcgactaatc cggcgaatct tcaaccaaaa gcaaactcaa tgggtggcgc
     1021 tcttatcggt ttgaactttg tcgctcgagt cacaacaaat gcgtgaggtt tttctatggc
     1081 aaagatgaca aaagcccagg cacgcaagag atgtgctgaa gccgcttcaa aggcggctca
     1141 tgttttcgtt gatgccgacg ctcatttgac taatgctcaa ttgaaaactt tgcttgaagt
     1201 ccgaaacaaa ttattgaaca tatccagggc gctaaaataa ggggctttag atatgggcga
     1261 aatacgaaat caactcaaaa gtcaaaacct cggggcgctt ttaccgactt caattgaatc
     1321 ggtaggctct caagtgtttc cggacacttc aacgattgaa gaccaattag acttcgctca
     1381 aattatacgc gcctggtctt ccgtccacaa ccctacattt ggaacgccaa tcggttcaac
     1441 aggtgctaca aactctgtga gtggcgctga gacgattcta agcgtatcaa aatctcaagt
     1501 ggctaaaatc gaaacgcttg agtttgttaa tgggggtggc gccgcgccta ttcttatcgg
     1561 cttgaccctg gggggaattg ctctacctat ggatgcaaac ggcgctgtga ctgttgccgt
     1621 tggcccaagc gaatccctct cgaggcaatt tgacatctat gtagacgtaa atacacccct
     1681 cgcggtaaat gtagcaagcg gtacgggttc ggatttaact tcaaaggtgg cgtatatctt
     1741 aacctctcag tgatcgcgat gcccagaaaa gcaaccgaca aagtgattga acatcgtatt
     1801 accctgggtg accttgaacg ggccgagctg aagaaagtcg tcactgctga aacggtcaaa
     1861 gactacggta ccgccctgca gggcgtcggc actgttgccc tgggtattgg cgggttaatc
     1921 ggtggcactg ctttgaccat gtatctcgcc ccccaactct ggggtttgct caaagatttg
     1981 ccaaaaaccg tttttgacaa tttggttgag gtcgctgaac ccgttcttga tgatgctgtt
     2041 gattgggccg ccaaaggttc accaattgaa catcgtcgca tggcccagga attagcccgt
     2101 agacgtggcg aacttgacaa caatattact tatttttgca ctgcctcgag cgtcggatat
     2161 aatgctgatg tttgtaccaa attaaacact caaaccaaac gggaatattt tgatgatttg
     2221 aaagtgttca atgatatggt tgacgcgacc tataatgaga cttcaaccac acatttgttt
     2281 tcgatgaagg cgttcattta ccagggcctg ggtgacatca atccaaataa tcggtgatag
     2341 atttttgttc atcgatacat ttgagcattg atcgcgaaat gttgaaaggt attttcgccc
     2401 gataatttgc tctcaaagga gagtgtcgtt tatccatgtc tttcttgaac tcgagttcat
     2461 gtgtatattc aaacctggga aaattgcccc aaaaaacatg agaacctaaa atcatcgaag
     2521 gctcacccaa gaggggcgtg agatgtggta tgctgccttt tacgttctca atgctccaat
     2581 acttagggtt caattttcta attaaccata aagcgcgctt ggctggtttc aaatccggtt
     2641 tgaaatcaaa acctgcccgt cgagctgttg ggcctggggc gttaaatgct tgagaaaact
     2701 caagacaagg aaacgagcaa tgcacataat caaccttaga agtacccagg ctaaacggtt
     2761 caagggtcat acaatcggcc agtatcatat taggtactgc ctcgagaagc gggttattgt
     2821 cgattcgtaa aactgcccac ccaggtgatt ggtgaaacgc ttcgctcatg ccgccaaaac
     2881 cggcccaaaa gtcaatcata atttttttat tcgtcgcttt catcgtcggt caccattctc
     2941 ttttcaaagt gaaattgtag tatttgttga actgccctgg tagtatagat attctctcta
     3001 ccacataaat ggcgaacttc atacctgccg ttgtagtcta atgaatcaaa acccaggtaa
     3061 agcgccgaat cgttcactat gacataatac ccgccattct cgcatgtggt tatgtgtatg
     3121 gtgtattgag tgccgtcacc gttctcaaaa cggtagtatg atgaagccca atctttcaag
     3181 taaaacctca ttctttcgac ccccagcatg tcgcacatag aacgggcaac tttgggttgc
     3241 atttgttctt atctttgccc caaatacgag cgctttcctg ggcttgatga atcgcgagtg
     3301 ttgtttgttt tccgtcctgt tgatcgcgaa gaactttttc ttcttgaatc cgttgaagaa
     3361 tcatcagctc gacaattcga ctttttgaaa aacctgtttc atgcgcccaa ttgttcaata
     3421 cgcgcttatg ttcagtcggg aggttgaatg attgaatgct cttgtcctgg gccattagaa
     3481 tcccctctct tctttggttg gagtcaatgc ggaaacaaac gggccgtcac cattgataca
     3541 accatcaaaa ataaccaaca ttgaaggaaa aggtgctgaa cccctgggtg tccggtcatc
     3601 atgctcaaaa ttaagtcggc ctttgataaa ataaacagca ctcgcttcat gccaaattat
     3661 gtcatgaaaa agtttggtat cagtgcgagc cggtatcaat gcaaacactc gacatactcc
     3721 agcctgggct tgttttgaag catgttctaa aaattgtctt tgtagtttgc cacctttgcc
     3781 aaaaggaggg ttcagccaca cttcattgaa tacgccactc tttctccccc aggtagtctt
     3841 caaagcgctt cgctcttcgc taaagaaaac tggatgtttg tagttatgcg cgctcgcgca
     3901 agcgtcaagc gtgaactgaa cttgaaattc gtactggatg taatcaaaaa aggcctgggg
     3961 tgtaccccaa tcctgttttt cgctcattag tggtgcgccg aggtaggaca ttgacactcc
     4021 tacccctcac tcctatttaa ttattaaacc ctaagaacgc cctttttcgt agaaaaagaa
     4081 gcgttattcg acggcccgtc ggcctcccgt ctagcccctg ctggggtcaa tacgctttag
     4141 gcgtttgcct ggggtgcggc ttcgccgcga agattgaagt gaggtagagg gccacactca
     4201 aaacatgcgg aaaaatgggc gtgggtcacc caggactcca aagattcgcc aatgtagaga
     4261 ctgtggatat acttcgccgc gtccaatttt atcaacaaaa tgtaaagagt gtgggggatt
     4321 tatgcgggtg aagcgttaaa tggtgcgttt aggtggggtg aggtatggat gaaggaacta
     4381 tgggggctgt tttgggcctc ctcatcatag caggggcgtt tttagcgtat cgaattgaaa
     4441 aaacccaggt gcaacttagg catgaaatac agctcggaat tgagaaatta gaaaaaaaag
     4501 caataccgga ctttcccgac atagatgaat tgatggatga agttcaatca atcataactg
     4561 aaacaattgg agcaatgaga gttccaacaa tagccgataa cctgggaaac attcttcaaa
     4621 attgggcgca aatgaaaatg gcaaaagaaa tgcaatctat gaattcgtac caacagctcg
     4681 aaacggttga taaaggcgaa ccggacttga cttgattatg gcccgacgta gaactcgccg
     4741 aaagacccga cgctcaactc ctaaaacaat caatgccgct aaggttctcg aggcggcc
//
LOCUS       CladeA_IMGVR_UVi        4798 bp    DNA     linear   PHG 20-JAN-2025
DEFINITION  IMGVR_UViG_3300017764_004967.
ACCESSION   IMGVR_UViG_3300017764_004967
KEYWORDS    .
SOURCE      .
  ORGANISM  .
FEATURES             Location/Qualifiers
     CDS             1..375
                     /transl_table="custom_gene_calls_from_genbank"
                     /locus_tag="IMGVR_UViG_3300017764_004967_CDS_0001"
                     /function="unknown function"
                     /product="hypothetical protein"
                     /translation="MIGSAVTQGFFNVGIGDFVMSTSSMNPSQITARELIAGITGQAG
                     GFGTQYKVTNPSVAGRPQTTSTRGMAFAEQVKDNLQNNGAQMIGSLIVIPAAFKVFNK
                     LTRQPRSMANKALKMSGLPVRV"
                     /standard_name="gp2"
     CDS             380..1066
                     /transl_table="custom_gene_calls_from_genbank"
                     /locus_tag="IMGVR_UViG_3300017764_004967_CDS_0002"
                     /function="unknown function"
                     /product="hypothetical protein"
                     /translation="MVNVSVQASFLLNTGEVVDMKTTRAEGTAGELQTSTDYSVSAVS
                     IGTYGEGKVITQIIQPPQAPNGIAWAYVNRRGAILCVLPVAVAGVESQPCPMPLSFVL
                     QAGDTIQVMANTAADREFALSLITNQGTHAIFSGTPGGAANTDLTHILSGQGLGASLT
                     NQAIVAHFATSIDGSKIDSGGGVYYLNDRGLPIGGTVATNPANLQPKANSMGGALIGL
                     NFVARVTTNA"
                     /standard_name="gp3"
     CDS             1076..1240
                     /transl_table="custom_gene_calls_from_genbank"
                     /locus_tag="IMGVR_UViG_3300017764_004967_CDS_0003"
                     /function="unknown function"
                     /product="hypothetical protein"
                     /translation="MAKMTKAQARKRCAEAASKAAHVFVDADAHLTNAQLKTLLEVRN
                     KLLNISRALK"
                     /standard_name="djr_sjr_connect_1"
     CDS             1253..1753
                     /transl_table="custom_gene_calls_from_genbank"
                     /locus_tag="IMGVR_UViG_3300017764_004967_CDS_0004"
                     /function="unknown function"
                     /product="hypothetical protein"
                     /translation="MGEIRNQLKSQNLGALLPTSIESVGSQVFPDTSTIEDQLDFAQI
                     IRAWSSVHNPTFGTPIGSTGATNSVSGAETILSVSKSQVAKIETLEFVNGGGAAPILI
                     GLTLGGIALPMDANGAVTVAVGPSESLSRQFDIYVDVNTPLAVNVASGTGSDLTSKVA
                     YILTSQ"
                     /standard_name="sjr1"
     CDS             1759..2337
                     /transl_table="custom_gene_calls_from_genbank"
                     /locus_tag="IMGVR_UViG_3300017764_004967_CDS_0005"
                     /function="unknown function"
                     /product="hypothetical protein"
                     /translation="MPRKATDKVIEHRITLGDLERAELKKVVTAETVKDYGTALQGVG
                     TVALGIGGLIGGTALTMYLAPQLWGLLKDLPKTVFDNLVEVAEPVLDDAVDWAAKGSP
                     IEHRRMAQELARRRGELDNNITYFCTASSVGYNADVCTKLNTQTKREYFDDLKVFNDM
                     VDATYNETSTTHLFSMKAFIYQGLGDINPNNR"
                     /standard_name="alpha"
     CDS             complement(2318..2923)
                     /transl_table="custom_gene_calls_from_genbank"
                     /locus_tag="IMGVR_UViG_3300017764_004967_CDS_0006"
                     /function="unknown function"
                     /product="hypothetical protein"
                     /translation="MKATNKKIMIDFWAGFGGMSEAFHQSPGWAVLRIDNNPLLEAVP
                     NMILADCMTLEPFSLGTSKVDYVHCSFPCLEFSQAFNAPGPTARRAGFDFKPDLKPAK
                     RALWLIRKLNPKYWSIENVKGSIPHLTPLLGEPSMILGSHVFWGNFPRFEYTHELEFK
                     KDMDKRHSPLRANYRAKIPFNISRSMLKCIDEQKSITDYLD"
                     /standard_name="methyltransferase"
     CDS             complement(2907..3191)
                     /transl_table="custom_gene_calls_from_genbank"
                     /locus_tag="IMGVR_UViG_3300017764_004967_CDS_0007"
                     /function="unknown function"
                     /product="hypothetical protein"
                     /translation="MRFYLKDWASSYYRFENGDGTQYTIHITTCENGGYYVIVNDSAL
                     YLGFDSLDYNGRYEVRHLCGRENIYTTRAVQQILQFHFEKRMVTDDESDE"
     CDS             complement(3188..3475)
                     /transl_table="custom_gene_calls_from_genbank"
                     /locus_tag="IMGVR_UViG_3300017764_004967_CDS_0008"
                     /function="unknown function"
                     /product="hypothetical protein"
                     /translation="MAQDKSIQSFNLPTEHKRVLNNWAHETGFSKSRIVELMILQRIQ
                     EEKVLRDQQDGKQTTLAIHQAQESARIWGKDKNKCNPKLPVLCATCWGSKE"
     CDS             complement(3475..4011)
                     /transl_table="custom_gene_calls_from_genbank"
                     /locus_tag="IMGVR_UViG_3300017764_004967_CDS_0009"
                     /function="other"
                     /product="DNA methyltransferase"
                     /translation="MSYLGAPLMSEKQDWGTPQAFFDYIQYEFQVQFTLDACASAHNY
                     KHPVFFSEERSALKTTWGRKSGVFNEVWLNPPFGKGGKLQRQFLEHASKQAQAGVCRV
                     FALIPARTDTKLFHDIIWHEASAVYFIKGRLNFEHDDRTPRGSAPFPSMLVIFDGCIN
                     GDGPFVSALTPTKEERGF"
     CDS             complement(4137..4229)
                     /transl_table="custom_gene_calls_from_genbank"
                     /locus_tag="IMGVR_UViG_3300017764_004967_CDS_0010"
                     /function="unknown function"
                     /product="hypothetical protein"
                     /translation="VTHAHFSACFECGPLPHFNLRGEAAPQANA"
     CDS             4205..4339
                     /transl_table="custom_gene_calls_from_genbank"
                     /locus_tag="IMGVR_UViG_3300017764_004967_CDS_0011"
                     /function="unknown function"
                     /product="hypothetical protein"
                     /translation="MRKNGRGSPRTPKIRQCRDCGYTSPRPILSTKCKECGGFMRVKR
                     "
                     /standard_name="gp0"
     CDS             4365..4715
                     /transl_table="custom_gene_calls_from_genbank"
                     /locus_tag="IMGVR_UViG_3300017764_004967_CDS_0012"
                     /function="unknown function"
                     /product="hypothetical protein"
                     /translation="MDEGTMGAVLGLLIIAGAFLAYRIEKTQVQLRHEIQLGIEKLEK
                     KAIPDFPDIDELMDEVQSIITETIGAMRVPTIADNLGNILQNWAQMKMAKEMQSMNSY
                     QQLETVDKGEPDLT"
                     /standard_name="gp1"
ORIGIN      
        1 atgattggtt cagccgtcac ccagggattc ttcaatgtag gaattggcga ctttgttatg
       61 tccacgtctt caatgaatcc ttctcaaatt actgcgcgtg aactgatcgc gggaattaca
      121 ggtcaagccg gtggatttgg tacgcaatac aaagtcacaa atccatctgt cgcagggcga
      181 ccccagacaa cttcaacccg aggaatggct tttgctgaac aagtaaaaga caacctacaa
      241 aataatggcg ctcaaatgat aggttcactt attgttatcc ctgccgcatt caaagtattc
      301 aacaaattaa cccgtcaacc gcgctcaatg gcaaacaaag cgctcaaaat gtccggtttg
      361 ccggtgaggg tgtgattaaa tggtaaatgt gagcgttcaa gcatcatttc tccttaacac
      421 tggcgaagtc gttgatatga aaacaactcg agctgaagga actgctggtg aacttcaaac
      481 ttcaaccgac tattcagtga gtgccgtttc aatcggaaca tacggcgaag gcaaagttat
      541 cactcaaatc attcaacctc cccaggcgcc aaacggaatt gcctgggctt atgtgaatcg
      601 tcggggtgca attctttgcg ttctacccgt tgctgttgct ggcgttgaat ctcaaccttg
      661 ccccatgcct ctctcgtttg tcctccaagc gggagacact atccaagtta tggcaaatac
      721 cgccgctgat cgcgagttcg ctttatcttt gattaccaat caaggaactc atgcaatttt
      781 cagcggtacc ccaggcggtg cggctaatac agacttaacg catattctca gcggccaggg
      841 cttaggtgct tctttaacaa atcaagcaat tgttgcacac tttgcgacat ctattgatgg
      901 ttcaaagatt gattcgggtg gcggagttta ttatctcaat gatcgcggtt tgccgattgg
      961 cggaactgtt gcgactaatc cggcgaatct tcaaccaaaa gcaaactcaa tgggtggcgc
     1021 tcttatcggt ttgaactttg tcgctcgagt cacaacaaat gcgtgaggtt tttctatggc
     1081 aaagatgaca aaagcccagg cacgcaagag atgtgctgaa gccgcttcaa aggcggctca
     1141 tgttttcgtt gatgccgacg ctcatttgac taatgctcaa ttgaaaactt tgcttgaagt
     1201 ccgaaacaaa ttattgaaca tatccagggc gctaaaataa ggggctttag atatgggcga
     1261 aatacgaaat caactcaaaa gtcaaaacct cggggcgctt ttaccgactt caattgaatc
     1321 ggtaggctct caagtgtttc cggacacttc aacgattgaa gaccaattag acttcgctca
     1381 aattatacgc gcctggtctt ccgtccacaa ccctacattt ggaacgccaa tcggttcaac
     1441 aggtgctaca aactctgtga gtggcgctga gacgattcta agcgtatcaa aatctcaagt
     1501 ggctaaaatc gaaacgcttg agtttgttaa tgggggtggc gccgcgccta ttcttatcgg
     1561 cttgaccctg gggggaattg ctctacctat ggatgcaaac ggcgctgtga ctgttgccgt
     1621 tggcccaagc gaatccctct cgaggcaatt tgacatctat gtagacgtaa atacacccct
     1681 cgcggtaaat gtagcaagcg gtacgggttc ggatttaact tcaaaggtgg cgtatatctt
     1741 aacctctcag tgatcgcgat gcccagaaaa gcaaccgaca aagtgattga acatcgtatt
     1801 accctgggtg accttgaacg ggccgagctg aagaaagtcg tcactgctga aacggtcaaa
     1861 gactacggta ccgccctgca gggcgtcggc actgttgccc tgggtattgg cgggttaatc
     1921 ggtggcactg ctttgaccat gtatctcgcc ccccaactct ggggtttgct caaagatttg
     1981 ccaaaaaccg tttttgacaa tttggttgag gtcgctgaac ccgttcttga tgatgctgtt
     2041 gattgggccg ccaaaggttc accaattgaa catcgtcgca tggcccagga attagcccgt
     2101 agacgtggcg aacttgacaa caatattact tatttttgca ctgcctcgag cgtcggatat
     2161 aatgctgatg tttgtaccaa attaaacact caaaccaaac gggaatattt tgatgatttg
     2221 aaagtgttca atgatatggt tgacgcgacc tataatgaga cttcaaccac acatttgttt
     2281 tcgatgaagg cgttcattta ccagggcctg ggtgacatca atccaaataa tcggtgatag
     2341 atttttgttc atcgatacat ttgagcattg atcgcgaaat gttgaaaggt attttcgccc
     2401 gataatttgc tctcaaagga gagtgtcgtt tatccatgtc tttcttgaac tcgagttcat
     2461 gtgtatattc aaacctggga aaattgcccc aaaaaacatg agaacctaaa atcatcgaag
     2521 gctcacccaa gaggggcgtg agatgtggta tgctgccttt tacgttctca atgctccaat
     2581 acttagggtt caattttcta attaaccata aagcgcgctt ggctggtttc aaatccggtt
     2641 tgaaatcaaa acctgcccgt cgagctgttg ggcctggggc gttaaatgct tgagaaaact
     2701 caagacaagg aaacgagcaa tgcacataat caaccttaga agtacccagg ctaaacggtt
     2761 caagggtcat acaatcggcc agtatcatat taggtactgc ctcgagaagc gggttattgt
     2821 cgattcgtaa aactgcccac ccaggtgatt ggtgaaacgc ttcgctcatg ccgccaaaac
     2881 cggcccaaaa gtcaatcata atttttttat tcgtcgcttt catcgtcggt caccattctc
     2941 ttttcaaagt gaaattgtag tatttgttga actgccctgg tagtatagat attctctcta
     3001 ccacataaat ggcgaacttc atacctgccg ttgtagtcta atgaatcaaa acccaggtaa
     3061 agcgccgaat cgttcactat gacataatac ccgccattct cgcatgtggt tatgtgtatg
     3121 gtgtattgag tgccgtcacc gttctcaaaa cggtagtatg atgaagccca atctttcaag
     3181 taaaacctca ttctttcgac ccccagcatg tcgcacatag aacgggcaac tttgggttgc
     3241 atttgttctt atctttgccc caaatacgag cgctttcctg ggcttgatga atcgcgagtg
     3301 ttgtttgttt tccgtcctgt tgatcgcgaa gaactttttc ttcttgaatc cgttgaagaa
     3361 tcatcagctc gacaattcga ctttttgaaa aacctgtttc atgcgcccaa ttgttcaata
     3421 cgcgcttatg ttcagtcggg aggttgaatg attgaatgct cttgtcctgg gccattagaa
     3481 tcccctctct tctttggttg gagtcaatgc ggaaacaaac gggccgtcac cattgataca
     3541 accatcaaaa ataaccaaca ttgaaggaaa aggtgctgaa cccctgggtg tccggtcatc
     3601 atgctcaaaa ttaagtcggc ctttgataaa ataaacagca ctcgcttcat gccaaattat
     3661 gtcatgaaaa agtttggtat cagtgcgagc cggtatcaat gcaaacactc gacatactcc
     3721 ggcttgggct tgttttgaag catgttctaa aaattgtctt tgtagtttgc cacctttgcc
     3781 aaaaggaggg ttcagccaca cttcattgaa tacgccactc tttctccccc aggtagtctt
     3841 caaagcgctt cgctcttcgc taaagaaaac tggatgtttg tagttatgcg cgctcgcgca
     3901 agcgtcaagc gtgaactgaa cttgaaattc gtactggatg taatcaaaaa aggcctgggg
     3961 tgtaccccaa tcctgttttt cgctcattag tggtgcgccg aggtaggaca ttgacactcc
     4021 tacccctcac tcctatttaa ttattaaacc ctaagaacgc cctttttcgt agaaaaagaa
     4081 gcgttattcg acggcccgtc ggcctcccgt ctagcccctg ctggggtcaa tacgctttag
     4141 gcgtttgcct ggggtgcggc ttcgccgcga agattgaagt gaggtagagg gccacactca
     4201 aaacatgcgg aaaaatgggc gtgggtcacc caggactcca aagattcgcc aatgtagaga
     4261 ctgtggatat acttcgccgc gtccaatttt atcaacaaaa tgtaaagagt gtgggggatt
     4321 tatgcgggtg aagcgttaaa tggtgcgttt aggtggggtg aggtatggat gaaggaacta
     4381 tgggggctgt tttgggcctc ctcatcatag caggggcgtt tttagcgtat cgaattgaaa
     4441 aaacccaggt gcaacttagg catgaaatac agctcggaat tgagaaatta gaaaaaaaag
     4501 caataccgga ctttcccgac atagatgaat tgatggatga agttcaatca atcataactg
     4561 aaacaattgg agcaatgaga gttccaacaa tagccgataa cctgggaaac attcttcaaa
     4621 attgggcgca aatgaaaatg gcaaaagaaa tgcaatctat gaattcgtac caacagctcg
     4681 aaacggttga taaaggcgaa ccggacttga cttgattatg gcccgacgta gaactcgccg
     4741 aaagacccga cgctcaactc ctaaaacaat caatgccgct aaggttctcg aggcggcc
//
LOCUS       CladeA_IMGVR_UVi        4798 bp    DNA     linear   PHG 20-JAN-2025
DEFINITION  IMGVR_UViG_3300017773_005564.
ACCESSION   IMGVR_UViG_3300017773_005564
KEYWORDS    .
SOURCE      .
  ORGANISM  .
FEATURES             Location/Qualifiers
     CDS             1..375
                     /transl_table="custom_gene_calls_from_genbank"
                     /locus_tag="IMGVR_UViG_3300017773_005564_CDS_0001"
                     /function="unknown function"
                     /product="hypothetical protein"
                     /translation="MIGSAVTQGFFNVGIGDFVMSTSSMNPSQITARELIAGITGQAG
                     GFGTQYKVTNPSVAGRPQTTSTRGMAFAEQVKDNLQNNGAQMIGSLIVIPAAFKVFNK
                     LTRQPRSMANKALKMSGLPVRV"
                     /standard_name="gp2"
     CDS             380..1066
                     /transl_table="custom_gene_calls_from_genbank"
                     /locus_tag="IMGVR_UViG_3300017773_005564_CDS_0002"
                     /function="unknown function"
                     /product="hypothetical protein"
                     /translation="MVNVSVQASFLLNTGEVVDMKTTRAEGTAGELQTSTDYSVSAVS
                     IGTYGEGKVITQIIQPPQAPNGIAWAYVNRRGAILCVLPVAVAGVESQPCPMPLSFVL
                     QAGDTIQVMANTAADREFALSLITNQGTHAIFSGTPGGAANTDLTHILSGQGLGASLT
                     NQAIVAHFATSIDGSKIDSGGGVYYLNDRGLPIGGTVATNPANLQPKANSMGGALIGL
                     NFVARVTTNA"
                     /standard_name="gp3"
     CDS             1076..1240
                     /transl_table="custom_gene_calls_from_genbank"
                     /locus_tag="IMGVR_UViG_3300017773_005564_CDS_0003"
                     /function="unknown function"
                     /product="hypothetical protein"
                     /translation="MAKMTKAQARKRCAEAASKAAHVFVDADAHLTNAQLKTLLEVRN
                     KLLNISRALK"
                     /standard_name="djr_sjr_connect_1"
     CDS             1253..1753
                     /transl_table="custom_gene_calls_from_genbank"
                     /locus_tag="IMGVR_UViG_3300017773_005564_CDS_0004"
                     /function="unknown function"
                     /product="hypothetical protein"
                     /translation="MGEIRNQLKSQNLGALLPTSIESVGSQVFPDTSTIEDQLDFAQI
                     IRAWSSVHNPTFGTPIGSTGATNSVSGAETILSVSKSQVAKIETLEFVNGGGAAPILI
                     GLTLGGIALPMDANGAVTVAVGPSESLSRQFDIYVDVNTPLAVNVASGTGSDLTSKVA
                     YILTSQ"
                     /standard_name="sjr1"
     CDS             1759..2337
                     /transl_table="custom_gene_calls_from_genbank"
                     /locus_tag="IMGVR_UViG_3300017773_005564_CDS_0005"
                     /function="unknown function"
                     /product="hypothetical protein"
                     /translation="MPRKATDKVIEHRITLGDLERAELKKVVTAETVKDYGTALQGVG
                     TVALGIGGLIGGTALTMYLAPQLWGLLKDLPKTVFDNLVEVAEPVLDDAVDWAAKGLP
                     IEHRRMAQELARRRGELDNNITYFCTASSVGYNADVCTKLNTQTKREYFDDLKVFNDM
                     VDATYNETSTTHLFSMKAFIYQGLGDINPNNR"
                     /standard_name="alpha"
     CDS             complement(2318..2923)
                     /transl_table="custom_gene_calls_from_genbank"
                     /locus_tag="IMGVR_UViG_3300017773_005564_CDS_0006"
                     /function="unknown function"
                     /product="hypothetical protein"
                     /translation="MKATNKKIMIDFWAGFGGMSEAFHQSPGWAVLRIDNNPLLEAVP
                     NMILADCMTLEPFSLGTSKVDYVHCSFPCLEFSQAFNAPGPTARRAGFDFKPDLKPAK
                     RALWLIRKLNPKYWSIENVKGSIPHLTPLLGEPSMILGSHVFWGNFPRFEYTHELEFK
                     KDMDKRHSPLRANYRAKIPFNISRSMLKCIDEQKSITDYLD"
                     /standard_name="methyltransferase"
     CDS             complement(2907..3191)
                     /transl_table="custom_gene_calls_from_genbank"
                     /locus_tag="IMGVR_UViG_3300017773_005564_CDS_0007"
                     /function="unknown function"
                     /product="hypothetical protein"
                     /translation="MRFYLKDWASSYYRFENGDGTQYTIHITTCENGGYYVIVNDSAL
                     YLGFDSLDYNGRYEVRHLCGRENIYTTRAVQQILQFHFEKRMVTDDESDE"
     CDS             complement(3188..3475)
                     /transl_table="custom_gene_calls_from_genbank"
                     /locus_tag="IMGVR_UViG_3300017773_005564_CDS_0008"
                     /function="unknown function"
                     /product="hypothetical protein"
                     /translation="MAQDKSIQSFNLPTEHKRVLNNWAHETGFSKSRIVELMILQRIQ
                     EEKVLRDQQDGKQTTLAIHQAQESARIWGKDKNKCNPKLPVLCATCWGSKE"
     CDS             complement(3475..4011)
                     /transl_table="custom_gene_calls_from_genbank"
                     /locus_tag="IMGVR_UViG_3300017773_005564_CDS_0009"
                     /function="other"
                     /product="DNA methyltransferase"
                     /translation="MSYLGAPLMSEKQDWGTPQAFFDYIQYEFQVQFTLDACASAHNY
                     KHPVFFSEERSALKTTWGRKSGVFNEVWLNPPFGKGGKLQRQFLEHASKQAQAGVCRV
                     FALIPARTDTKLFHDIIWHEASAVYFIKGRLNFEHDDRTPRGSAPFPSMLVIFDGCIN
                     GDGPFVSALTPTKEERGF"
     CDS             complement(4137..4229)
                     /transl_table="custom_gene_calls_from_genbank"
                     /locus_tag="IMGVR_UViG_3300017773_005564_CDS_0010"
                     /function="unknown function"
                     /product="hypothetical protein"
                     /translation="VTHAHFSACFECGPLPHFNLRGEAAPQANA"
     CDS             4215..4331
                     /transl_table="custom_gene_calls_from_genbank"
                     /locus_tag="IMGVR_UViG_3300017773_005564_CDS_0011"
                     /function="unknown function"
                     /product="hypothetical protein"
                     /translation="MGVGHPGLQRFANVETVDILRRVQFYQQNVKSVGDLCG"
     CDS             4365..4715
                     /transl_table="custom_gene_calls_from_genbank"
                     /locus_tag="IMGVR_UViG_3300017773_005564_CDS_0012"
                     /function="unknown function"
                     /product="hypothetical protein"
                     /translation="MDEGTMGAVLGLLIIAGAFLAYRIEKTQVQLRHEIQLGIEKLEK
                     KAIPDFPDIDELMDEVQSIITETIGAMRVPTIADNLGNILQNWAQMKMAKEMQSMNSY
                     QQLETVDKGEPDLT"
                     /standard_name="gp1"
ORIGIN      
        1 atgattggtt cagccgtcac ccagggattc ttcaatgtag gaattggcga ctttgttatg
       61 tccacgtctt caatgaatcc ttctcaaatt actgcgcgtg aactgatcgc gggaattaca
      121 ggtcaagccg gtggatttgg tacgcaatac aaagtcacaa atccatctgt cgcagggcga
      181 ccccagacaa cttcaacccg aggaatggct tttgctgaac aagtaaaaga caacctacaa
      241 aataatggcg ctcaaatgat aggttcactt attgttatcc ctgccgcatt caaagtattc
      301 aacaaattaa cccgtcaacc gcgctcaatg gcaaacaaag cgctcaaaat gtccggtttg
      361 ccggtgaggg tgtgattaaa tggtaaatgt gagcgttcaa gcatcatttc tccttaacac
      421 tggcgaagtc gttgatatga aaacaactcg agctgaagga acggctggtg aacttcaaac
      481 ttcaaccgac tattcagtga gtgccgtttc aatcggaaca tacggcgaag gcaaagttat
      541 cactcaaatc attcaacctc cccaggcgcc aaacggaatt gcctgggctt atgtgaatcg
      601 tcggggtgca attctttgcg ttctacccgt tgctgttgct ggcgttgaat ctcaaccttg
      661 ccccatgcct ctctcgtttg tcctccaagc gggagacact atccaagtta tggcaaatac
      721 cgccgcagat cgcgagttcg ctttatcttt gattaccaat caaggaactc atgcaatttt
      781 cagcggtacc ccaggcggtg cggctaatac agacttaacg catattctca gcggccaggg
      841 cttaggtgct tctttaacaa atcaagcaat tgttgcacac tttgcgacat ctattgatgg
      901 ttcaaagatt gattcgggtg gcggagttta ttatctcaat gatcgcggtt tgccgattgg
      961 cggaactgtt gcgactaatc cggcgaatct tcaaccaaaa gcaaactcaa tgggtggcgc
     1021 tcttatcggt ttgaactttg tcgctcgagt cacaacaaat gcgtgaggtt tttctatggc
     1081 aaagatgaca aaagcccagg cacgcaagag atgtgctgaa gccgcttcaa aggcggctca
     1141 tgttttcgtt gatgccgacg ctcatttgac taatgctcaa ttgaaaactt tgcttgaagt
     1201 ccgaaacaaa ttattgaaca tatccagggc gctaaaataa ggggctttag atatgggcga
     1261 aatacgaaat caactcaaaa gtcaaaacct cggggcgctt ttaccgactt caattgaatc
     1321 ggtaggctct caagtgtttc cggacacttc aacgattgaa gaccaattag acttcgctca
     1381 aattatacgc gcctggtctt ccgtccacaa ccctacattt ggaacgccaa tcggttcaac
     1441 aggtgctaca aactctgtga gtggcgctga gacgattcta agcgtatcaa aatctcaagt
     1501 ggctaaaatc gaaacgcttg agtttgttaa tgggggtggc gccgcgccta ttcttatcgg
     1561 cttgaccctg gggggaattg ctctacctat ggatgcaaac ggcgctgtga ctgttgccgt
     1621 tggcccaagc gaatccctct cgaggcaatt tgacatctat gtagacgtaa atacacccct
     1681 cgcggtaaat gtagcaagcg gtacgggttc ggatttaact tcaaaggtgg cgtatatctt
     1741 aacctctcag tgatcgcgat gcccagaaaa gcaaccgaca aagtgattga acatcgtatt
     1801 accctgggtg accttgaacg ggccgagctg aagaaagtcg tcactgctga aacggtcaaa
     1861 gactacggta ccgccctgca gggcgtcggc actgttgccc tgggtattgg cgggttaatc
     1921 ggtggcactg ctttgaccat gtatctcgcc ccccaactct ggggtttgct caaagatttg
     1981 ccaaaaaccg tttttgacaa tttggttgag gtcgctgaac ccgttcttga tgatgctgtt
     2041 gattgggccg ccaaaggttt accaattgaa catcgtcgca tggcccagga attagcccgt
     2101 agacgtggcg aacttgacaa caatattact tatttttgca ctgcctcgag cgtcggatat
     2161 aatgctgatg tttgtaccaa attaaacact caaaccaaac gggaatattt tgatgatttg
     2221 aaagtgttca atgatatggt tgacgcgacc tataatgaga cttcaaccac acatttgttt
     2281 tcgatgaagg cgttcattta ccagggcctg ggtgacatca atccaaataa tcggtgatag
     2341 atttttgttc atcgatacat ttgagcattg atcgcgaaat gttgaaaggt attttcgccc
     2401 gataatttgc tctcaaagga gagtgtcgtt tatccatgtc tttcttgaac tcgagttcat
     2461 gtgtatattc aaacctggga aaattgcccc aaaaaacatg agaacctaaa atcatcgaag
     2521 gctcacccaa gaggggcgtg agatgtggta tgctgccttt tacgttctca atgctccaat
     2581 acttagggtt caattttcta attaaccata aagcgcgctt ggctggtttc aaatccggtt
     2641 tgaaatcaaa acctgcccgt cgagctgttg ggcctggggc gttaaatgct tgagaaaact
     2701 caagacaagg aaacgagcaa tgcacataat caaccttaga agtacccagg ctaaacggtt
     2761 caagggtcat acaatcggcc agtatcatat taggtactgc ctcgagaagc gggttattgt
     2821 cgattcgtaa aactgcccac ccaggtgatt ggtgaaacgc ttcgctcatg ccgccaaaac
     2881 cggcccaaaa gtcaatcata atttttttat tcgtcgcttt catcgtcggt caccattctc
     2941 ttttcaaagt gaaattgtag tatttgttga actgccctag tagtatagat attctctcta
     3001 ccacataaat ggcgaacttc atacctgccg ttgtagtcta atgaatcaaa acccaggtaa
     3061 agcgccgaat cgttcactat gacataatac ccgccattct cgcatgtggt tatgtgtatg
     3121 gtgtattgag tgccgtcacc gttctcaaaa cggtagtatg atgaagccca atctttcaag
     3181 taaaacctca ttctttcgac ccccagcatg tcgcacatag aacgggcaac tttgggttgc
     3241 atttgttctt atctttgccc caaatacgag cgctttcctg ggcttgatga atcgcgagtg
     3301 ttgtttgttt tccgtcctgt tgatcgcgaa gaactttttc ttcttgaatc cgttgaagaa
     3361 tcatcagctc gacaattcga ctttttgaaa aacctgtttc atgcgcccaa ttgttcaata
     3421 cgcgcttatg ttcagtcggg aggttgaatg attgaatgct cttgtcctgg gccattagaa
     3481 tcccctctct tctttggttg gagtcaatgc ggaaacaaac gggccgtcac cattgataca
     3541 accatcaaaa ataaccaaca ttgaaggaaa aggtgctgaa cccctgggtg tccggtcatc
     3601 atgctcaaaa ttaagtcggc ctttgataaa ataaacagca ctcgcttcat gccaaattat
     3661 gtcatgaaaa agtttggtat cagtgcgagc cggtatcaat gcaaacactc gacatactcc
     3721 agcctgggct tgttttgaag catgttctaa aaattgtctt tgtagtttgc cacctttgcc
     3781 aaaaggaggg ttcagccaca cttcattgaa tacgccactc tttctccccc aggtagtctt
     3841 caaagcgctt cgctcttcgc taaagaaaac tggatgtttg tagttatgcg cgctcgcgca
     3901 agcgtcaagc gtgaactgaa cttgaaattc gtactggatg taatcaaaaa aggcctgggg
     3961 tgtaccccaa tcctgttttt cgctcattag tggtgcgccg aggtaggaca ttgacactcc
     4021 tacccctcac tcctatttaa ttattaaacc ctaagaacgc cctttttcgt agaaaaagaa
     4081 gcgttattcg acggcccgtc ggcctcccgt ctagcccctg ctggggtcaa tacgctttag
     4141 gcgtttgcct ggggtgcggc ttcgccgcga agattgaagt gaggtagagg gccacactca
     4201 aaacatgcgg aaaaatgggc gtgggtcacc caggactcca aagattcgcc aatgtagaga
     4261 ctgtggatat acttcgccgc gtccaatttt atcaacaaaa tgtaaagagt gtgggggatt
     4321 tatgcgggtg aagcgttaaa tggtgcgttt aggtggggtg aggtatggat gaaggaacta
     4381 tgggggctgt tttgggcctc ctcatcatag caggggcgtt tttagcgtat cgaattgaaa
     4441 aaacccaggt gcaacttagg catgaaatac agctcggaat tgagaaatta gaaaaaaaag
     4501 caataccgga ctttcccgac atagatgaat tgatggatga agttcaatca atcataactg
     4561 aaacaattgg agcaatgaga gttccaacaa tagccgataa cctgggaaac attcttcaaa
     4621 attgggcgca aatgaaaatg gcaaaagaaa tgcaatctat gaattcgtac caacagctcg
     4681 aaacggttga taaaggcgaa ccggacttga cttgattatg gcccgacgta gaactcgccg
     4741 aaagacccga cgctcaactc ctaaaacaat caatgccgct aaggttctcg aggcggcc
//
LOCUS       CladeA_IMGVR_UVi        4770 bp    DNA     linear   PHG 20-JAN-2025
DEFINITION  IMGVR_UViG_3300017760_004181.
ACCESSION   IMGVR_UViG_3300017760_004181
KEYWORDS    .
SOURCE      .
  ORGANISM  .
FEATURES             Location/Qualifiers
     CDS             1..456
                     /transl_table="custom_gene_calls_from_genbank"
                     /locus_tag="IMGVR_UViG_3300017760_004181_CDS_0001"
                     /function="unknown function"
                     /product="hypothetical protein"
                     /translation="MARRRTRRKTRRSTPKTINAAKVLEAAMIGSAVTQGFFNVGIGD
                     FVMSTSSMNPSQITARELIAGITGQAGGFGTQYKVTNQAVAGRPQTTSTRGMAFAEQV
                     KDNLQNNGAQMIGSLIVIPAAFKVFNKLTRQPRSMANKALKMSGLPVRV"
                     /standard_name="gp2"
     CDS             461..1147
                     /transl_table="custom_gene_calls_from_genbank"
                     /locus_tag="IMGVR_UViG_3300017760_004181_CDS_0002"
                     /function="unknown function"
                     /product="hypothetical protein"
                     /translation="MVNVSVQASFLLNTGEIVDMKTTRAEGTAGELQTSTDYSVSAVS
                     IGTYGEGKVITQIIQPPQAPNGIAWAYVNRRGAILCVLPVAVAGVESQPCPMPLSFVL
                     QAGDTIQVMANTAADREFALSLITNQGTHAIFSGTPAGAANTDLTHILSGQGLGASLT
                     NQAIVAHWATSIDGSKIDSGGGVYYLNDRGLPIGGTVATNPSNLQPKANSMGGALIGL
                     NFVARVTTNA"
                     /standard_name="gp3"
     CDS             1140..1316
                     /transl_table="custom_gene_calls_from_genbank"
                     /locus_tag="IMGVR_UViG_3300017760_004181_CDS_0003"
                     /function="unknown function"
                     /product="hypothetical protein"
                     /translation="MREVISLAKLTKAGCQRRLQEAIKKCQAVYMSKHKGVVTTTDMA
                     AIEKILYKCMNRIK"
                     /standard_name="djr_sjr_connect_1"
     CDS             1327..1827
                     /transl_table="custom_gene_calls_from_genbank"
                     /locus_tag="IMGVR_UViG_3300017760_004181_CDS_0004"
                     /function="unknown function"
                     /product="hypothetical protein"
                     /translation="MGEIRNQLKSQNLGALLPISIESVGSQVFPDTSTIEDQLDFAQI
                     IRAWSSVHNPTFGTPIGSTGATNSVSGSETLLSVSKSQVAKIETLEFVNAGGAAPILI
                     GLTLGGIALPMDANGAVTVAVGPSESLSRQFDIYVDVNTPLAVTVASGTGSDLTSKVA
                     YILTSQ"
                     /standard_name="sjr1"
     CDS             1833..2411
                     /transl_table="custom_gene_calls_from_genbank"
                     /locus_tag="IMGVR_UViG_3300017760_004181_CDS_0005"
                     /function="unknown function"
                     /product="hypothetical protein"
                     /translation="MPRKATDKVIEHRITLGDLERSELKKVVTAETVKDYGQALQGVG
                     TIALGVGGLIGGTALTMYLAPQLWGLLKDLPKTVFNNLVDVASPVLDDTVDWAAKGSP
                     IEHRRMAQDLAARRAELDRNIDYFCTASSVGYNESVCTKLNTQTKRQYFQDLKAFNDM
                     IDATYNETSTTHLFSMKAFIYQGLGDINPDNR"
                     /standard_name="alpha"
     CDS             complement(2392..2988)
                     /transl_table="custom_gene_calls_from_genbank"
                     /locus_tag="IMGVR_UViG_3300017760_004181_CDS_0006"
                     /function="unknown function"
                     /product="hypothetical protein"
                     /translation="MNKKIMIDFWAGFGGMSEAFYQSPNWAVLRIDNNPLLKEVPRLI
                     LADCMTLEPFSLGTSKIEYIHCSFPCLEFSTGFNAPGPTARRAGFDFKPDLRPAKRAL
                     WLIKKLQPKYWSIENVKGSIPHLTPILGEPAIIIGSHVFWGNFPKFGYEFDLEFKKNQ
                     DKRHSPLRSNYLAKIPFNISSSMMKTLDSQKSITDYLD"
                     /standard_name="methyltransferase"
     CDS             complement(2981..3265)
                     /transl_table="custom_gene_calls_from_genbank"
                     /locus_tag="IMGVR_UViG_3300017760_004181_CDS_0007"
                     /function="unknown function"
                     /product="hypothetical protein"
                     /translation="MRFYLKDWASSYYRFENGDGTQYTIHITTCENGGYYVIVNDSAL
                     YLGFDSLDYNGMYEVRHLCGRENIYTKRAVQQILQFHFEKRMVSQDETDE"
     CDS             complement(3262..3549)
                     /transl_table="custom_gene_calls_from_genbank"
                     /locus_tag="IMGVR_UViG_3300017760_004181_CDS_0008"
                     /function="unknown function"
                     /product="hypothetical protein"
                     /translation="MSQDKSIQSFNLPTEHKRVLNQWAQQTGFSKSRIVELMILQRIQ
                     EEKVLRDQQDGKQTTLEIHQAPSSARIWGEDKNKCNPKLPVLCVTCWGSKE"
     CDS             complement(3549..4064)
                     /transl_table="custom_gene_calls_from_genbank"
                     /locus_tag="IMGVR_UViG_3300017760_004181_CDS_0009"
                     /function="other"
                     /product="DNA methyltransferase"
                     /translation="MANRYMNGLVEGDKQDWGTPQAFFEYIENEFKVEFTLDACASAN
                     NYKVEKYIDEKTDSLTQDWFGEVWCNPPYARVIKHGFIRKAAQEAGMGNARIFCLIPA
                     RTDTVMFHDLIMKEAAAVYFVKGRLNFEDNRRGVGPAPFGSMLVIFDGIIYGDGPTVS
                     SLTPTLEERGF"
                     /standard_name="methyltransferase"
     CDS             complement(4086..4259)
                     /transl_table="custom_gene_calls_from_genbank"
                     /locus_tag="IMGVR_UViG_3300017760_004181_CDS_0010"
                     /function="unknown function"
                     /product="hypothetical protein"
                     /translation="MFCARPFTSLQSSRRSRTPGKTPKGSLLPAGAKRGRRATVERFF
                     FYEKGRFIGLIIK"
     CDS             4274..4384
                     /transl_table="custom_gene_calls_from_genbank"
                     /locus_tag="IMGVR_UViG_3300017760_004181_CDS_0011"
                     /function="unknown function"
                     /product="hypothetical protein"
                     /translation="VARLALLRFANVETAVIPRHVQFFLQNAKNAADSCG"
     CDS             4418..4729
                     /transl_table="custom_gene_calls_from_genbank"
                     /locus_tag="IMGVR_UViG_3300017760_004181_CDS_0012"
                     /function="unknown function"
                     /product="hypothetical protein"
                     /translation="MDEGMVGAVLGLLIIAGAFLAYRIEKTQVQLRHEVQLGIEKLEK
                     KAIPDFPDIDELMDEVQSIITETIGAMRVPTIADNLGNILQNWAQMKMAKEMQSMNSM
                     VL"
                     /standard_name="gp1"
ORIGIN      
        1 atggcccgcc gtagaactcg ccgaaagacc cgacgctcaa ctcctaaaac aatcaatgcc
       61 gctaaggttc ttgaggctgc tatgataggt tcggcagtta ctcaagggtt cttcaatgta
      121 ggaattggcg actttgtaat gtccacgtct tcgatgaatc cttctcaaat tactgctcgc
      181 gaactgatcg cgggaattac cggccaagct ggtggatttg gtacgcaata caaagtaaca
      241 aatcaagccg ttgccggtcg gcctcaaaca acttcaaccc gaggaatggc ttttgctgaa
      301 caggtaaaag ataacctaca aaataacggc gctcaaatga taggttcact tattgttatc
      361 cctgccgcat tcaaagtatt caacaaatta actcggcaac cgcgctcaat ggcaaacaaa
      421 gcgctcaaaa tgtccggttt gccggtgagg gtgtgattaa atggttaatg taagcgttca
      481 agcgtctttt ttgctcaaca ctggtgagat tgtcgatatg aaaacgaccc gagcggaggg
      541 aacagcggga gaacttcaaa cttcaaccga ttattcagta agtgcggttt caatcggaac
      601 atacggcgag ggtaaagtta tcactcaaat tattcaacct cctcaagcgc caaacggaat
      661 tgcttgggcg tatgtaaatc gacgtggcgc aatcctttgc gttttgcctg ttgctgttgc
      721 tggtgttgaa tctcaaccct gccccatgcc tctctcgttt gtcctccaag cgggagacac
      781 tatccaagta atggcaaata ctgccgctga tagagaattt gctctttctt tgattacaaa
      841 tcaaggtact catgcaattt ttagcggaac acctgccgga gcagcaaaca ccgatttaac
      901 acacattctt tcgggtcaag gtttaggtgc ttcacttaca aatcaagcaa ttgttgcaca
      961 ttgggccacg tccatcgacg gttctaaaat cgattcaggt ggcggcgtct attatctcaa
     1021 tgaccgaggt ttgccaattg gcggaactgt tgcgactaat ccttcaaacc ttcaaccaaa
     1081 agcaaactca atgggtggcg ctcttatcgg tttgaacttc gtcgcacgcg ttacaacaaa
     1141 tgcgtgaggt gataagcttg gctaaattaa caaaagcggg atgtcaaaga cggcttcaag
     1201 aagccatcaa aaagtgtcaa gcggtgtata tgtcaaagca taaaggcgta gttacaacta
     1261 ctgatatggc cgctattgag aagattttgt ataagtgtat gaaccgcatt aagtagaggt
     1321 ggttggatgg gcgagatacg gaatcaactc aaaagtcaaa atctcggtgc gcttttacca
     1381 atttcaattg aatcggtagg ctctcaagtg ttccctgata cctcaacaat cgaagaccaa
     1441 ttggactttg ctcaaattat ccgcgcatgg tcttccgttc ataaccctac atttggcact
     1501 ccaatcggtt caacaggtgc tacaaattcc gtgagtggca gcgagacgct tctaagcgta
     1561 tcaaaatctc aagttgctaa aattgaaact cttgaattcg ttaatgctgg gggcgctgct
     1621 ccaatcctaa ttggtttaac tttgggcgga attgctttgc caatggatgc aaacggcgct
     1681 gtaactgttg ccgttggccc atcagaatca ctttcaagac aatttgacat ctatgtggat
     1741 gtaaatacgc cccttgctgt tactgtagca agtggtacgg gttctgattt aacttcaaag
     1801 gtggcatata tcttaacttc tcagtgatcg cgatgccccg aaaagcaaca gataaagtaa
     1861 ttgagcatag gattacattg ggcgaccttg aacgctcaga actcaagaag gttgtaactg
     1921 ctgaaaccgt gaaagactac ggccaagctc tacagggtgt cggaacgatc gcgttgggtg
     1981 ttggcgggtt aatcggtggc actgctttaa cgatgtatct tgcacctcaa ctttgggggc
     2041 ttctcaaaga tttgcccaaa accgttttca ataatttggt agacgtggcg tcgcctgttc
     2101 tggatgacac agtagattgg gcagccaaag gttcacccat tgaacatcgt cgaatggcgc
     2161 aagacctggc agcgcgccga gctgaacttg accgaaacat agactacttt tgcaccgctt
     2221 caagcgtcgg atataacgaa agcgtatgca ctaaattaaa cactcaaacc aaacgccaat
     2281 attttcaaga tttgaaagcg tttaacgata tgattgacgc cacatataac gaaacatcca
     2341 ctactcattt attctcaatg aaggcgttta tctatcaggg tttaggcgac atcaatccag
     2401 ataatcggta attgattttt gagaatccaa tgttttcatc atcgatgatg aaatgttaaa
     2461 gggtattttt gccaaataat tcgacctcaa aggagagtgt cgcttatctt gattcttctt
     2521 aaactcaagg tcgaattcat atccaaactt aggaaaattg ccccaaaaca catgagaccc
     2581 aattataatt gcaggttctc ctaaaattgg agtgaggtgg ggaattgaac ctttgacatt
     2641 ttcaatactc caatactttg gttgtaattt tttaattaac cataatgcgc gtttagcagg
     2701 tcgaaggtcg ggtttgaaat caaaacccgc tcttctggcc gtaggacctg gcgcgttaaa
     2761 tcctgttgag aactcaagac aagggaatga acagtggatg tattcaattt ttgaagtgcc
     2821 taaactaaac ggttcaagcg tcatacaatc agcaagaatt aaacgtggca cttctttcaa
     2881 aagtggatta ttgtcaatcc gtaaaactgc ccaatttggt gattgataaa acgcttcgct
     2941 catgccacca aaaccggccc aaaagtcaat cataattttt ttattcatcg gtttcatctt
     3001 gactcaccat cctcttttca aagtgaaatt gtagtatttg ttgaactgct cttttagtgt
     3061 atatgttttc tctaccgcac agatgccgga cttcatacat gccgttgtag tctaatgaat
     3121 caaaacctaa gtaaagcgcc gaatcgttca ctatgacata atacccgccg ttttcgcatg
     3181 tggttatgtg tatggtgtat tgagtgccgt cgccgttttc gaatcggtaa tatgatgaag
     3241 cccaatcttt caggtaaaac ctcattcctt cgacccccaa caggtaacac atagaacagg
     3301 taattttggg ttacatttgt tcttatcttc gccccatatt ctcgctgagc ttggcgcttg
     3361 atgaatctca agtgtcgtct gttttccgtc ttgttgatcg cgtagaactt tttcttcttg
     3421 aattcgttgg agaatcatta actcaacgat tcgacttttt gaaaagccgg tttgctgcgc
     3481 ccattgattc aatacgcgct tatgctcagt agggaggttg aacgattgaa tgcttttatc
     3541 ctgagacatc aaaaaccacg ctcctcaaga gtaggggtca aactgcttac ggttggccca
     3601 tcaccgtaaa tgataccatc gaaaataacc aacatagagc cgaatggagc agggcctacg
     3661 ccacgtctat tatcttcaaa attaagacgg cctttaacaa aataaacggc tgctgcctcc
     3721 ttcataatca aatcatgaaa cattacggta tcagtgcggg caggtatcag acaaaatatg
     3781 cgggcgttac ccatccctgc ttcttgagca gccttacgaa taaatccatg cttgataacg
     3841 cgagcgtaag gagggttaca ccatacttcg ccaaaccaat cttgagtgag agaatccgtc
     3901 ttctcatcaa tgtatttttc aactttgtaa ttgtttgcgc tcgcgcaagc gtcaagcgta
     3961 aactctacct tgaattcgtt ctctatgtat tcaaaaaagg cttgaggtgt tccccaatcc
     4021 tgtttatcgc cttcaactaa tccgttcatg tatcggttcg ccatcagagg tcttacaccc
     4081 ctcacctatt taattattaa accaatgaaa cgcccttttt cgtagaaaaa gaagcgttct
     4141 acggtagccc gtcggcccct cttagcccct gcggggagca aagaaccttt aggcgttttg
     4201 cctggtgtgc ggcttcgccg cgaagattga agtgatgtaa agggccgagc acagaacatg
     4261 cggaaaaacg ggcgtggctc gcctcgcact cctaagattc gccaatgtag agactgcggt
     4321 tatacctcgc cacgtccaat tctttctaca aaatgcaaag aatgcggcgg attcatgcgg
     4381 gtgaagcgtt aaatggtgtg tttaggtggg gtgaagtatg gatgaaggaa tggtgggggc
     4441 ggttttgggg ctgctcatca tagcaggggc atttttagcg tatcgaattg aaaaaactca
     4501 agttcaactt aggcatgaag tacagcttgg catcgaaaaa ttagaaaaaa aagcaattcc
     4561 cgattttccc gacattgatg aattgatgga tgaagtccaa tccatcatca ctgaaaccat
     4621 aggagcgatg cgagtgccaa caattgccga caatttagga aacatacttc aaaattgggc
     4681 gcaaatgaaa atggcaaagg aaatgcaaag tatgaattca atggttcttg aagcgccggt
     4741 tgataaaggc gaacctggca tggagtaatt
//
LOCUS       CladeA_IMGVR_UVi        4768 bp    DNA     linear   PHG 20-JAN-2025
DEFINITION  IMGVR_UViG_3300028607_002918.
ACCESSION   IMGVR_UViG_3300028607_002918
KEYWORDS    .
SOURCE      .
  ORGANISM  .
FEATURES             Location/Qualifiers
     CDS             1..444
                     /transl_table="custom_gene_calls_from_genbank"
                     /locus_tag="IMGVR_UViG_3300028607_002918_CDS_0001"
                     /function="unknown function"
                     /product="hypothetical protein"
                     /translation="MARRKARKTKRRRKQGVSLLNVAETVMIANATTQTLFNTNAYDF
                     IAGGNRFQGANQLTLMELFNPTQETGRSVATYNNAGRISGSVRETTGTLGLVQSNLKE
                     NWLYGASQMIFIPLGFKAIKAVGRPGISKINAMLRKVGIASTVKV"
                     /standard_name="gp2"
     CDS             450..1136
                     /transl_table="custom_gene_calls_from_genbank"
                     /locus_tag="IMGVR_UViG_3300028607_002918_CDS_0002"
                     /function="unknown function"
                     /product="hypothetical protein"
                     /translation="MASVSVQASVMLNTGEVVDLKTTLTEGTEGELQTSTDYAVSAVS
                     IGQFADGKMITQILQPPTAPNGCSYAYIDRRGEILMVIPVAVAGVQNEAMPPCRNFTL
                     QAGDTIRVMASTAASRLFSYNVITNAGVQAIFTGTPGGAANTSLTHIKSGQGLGASLT
                     GQSIIQHFATSVDGSKLDSGGGVYLLNDKGLPVGGVSACNPIKLQTQKSMMGGAGIFL
                     NFVARVTTNA"
                     /standard_name="gp3"
     CDS             1146..1304
                     /transl_table="custom_gene_calls_from_genbank"
                     /locus_tag="IMGVR_UViG_3300028607_002918_CDS_0003"
                     /function="unknown function"
                     /product="hypothetical protein"
                     /translation="MKVSKAAKARIKRMNQAERKQLLKAATLLADNDLITDSKWSAIS
                     RSLRSSSM"
                     /standard_name="djr_sjr_connect_2"
     CDS             1339..1839
                     /transl_table="custom_gene_calls_from_genbank"
                     /locus_tag="IMGVR_UViG_3300028607_002918_CDS_0004"
                     /function="unknown function"
                     /product="hypothetical protein"
                     /translation="MSELGNQLNSQTLEQVLASTFNTVGGRVYPDFRSETGLLDFIAV
                     VNAWRATHAQAYGGVISDTGTAYSVSPSSTDSPVDLVAPGNNEVVVVNAISVTNAGGS
                     APIAYVVKLGDTILAAGDAVPAQSTPVALQYAISCSKGQTMTITATSGTATDLTAHAS
                     GVKSCQ"
                     /standard_name="sjr1"
     CDS             1849..2433
                     /transl_table="custom_gene_calls_from_genbank"
                     /locus_tag="IMGVR_UViG_3300028607_002918_CDS_0005"
                     /function="unknown function"
                     /product="hypothetical protein"
                     /translation="MPRKPPSDVKEHRITLGDFERKQLTQAIDSYQADKILENTTNIV
                     IAGAAVGAVAVGAYVAYNLYNVIPDLFKTDDEQRGGFNWLATWAGVGGQYDNFVKKEW
                     KPFGIPMNAKQIPVQYAINQKVIADKLEKAKGAAKLMDKAGIAGGFGAFAKVAATAQE
                     YIDIGHAKQLEELEEWKAYYIEYYQNNPDIMDEV"
                     /standard_name="alpha"
     CDS             complement(2444..3052)
                     /transl_table="custom_gene_calls_from_genbank"
                     /locus_tag="IMGVR_UViG_3300028607_002918_CDS_0006"
                     /function="other"
                     /product="DNA methyltransferase"
                     /translation="MKMVDLFSGLGGASEAMLSNGWEVLRIENNPELSLVPNTQIMDV
                     LDFGKEVKKHMSQGYTFEQPKLIWASPPCTDFSTGFDAPGPTAIRNGEDYNPGDAIEL
                     VKQTKEIIDMINPQYWIIENVRGAIKYLKPILGEPTLIIDSIVLWGRFPVWSMPPYYK
                     HVKDDAWSTTPLRANIRAKIPYAVSDACRQSIENTKTLDYWF"
                     /standard_name="methyltransferase"
     CDS             complement(3049..3204)
                     /transl_table="custom_gene_calls_from_genbank"
                     /locus_tag="IMGVR_UViG_3300028607_002918_CDS_0007"
                     /function="unknown function"
                     /product="hypothetical protein"
                     /translation="MKIIREGRTLYARNPMKKYAFMKVGEIAYWASYGKAIWINGVLY
                     ELKEASK"
     CDS             complement(3206..3724)
                     /transl_table="custom_gene_calls_from_genbank"
                     /locus_tag="IMGVR_UViG_3300028607_002918_CDS_0008"
                     /function="other"
                     /product="DNA methyltransferase"
                     /translation="MTKAYFMSDRQDWGTPQAFFDWIENIFSINFTLDACASSYNYKV
                     ANYFDVETNALIQDWGGQNVWLNPPYTRKLQTPFISKAIEESEKGATVFCLIPSRTDT
                     KLFHDLIFPNASGIYFVRGRLNFENVCREGPKNGTATFPSMLVIFGDTFRTRVGSPYV
                     DTLEPTLKQRGF"
                     /standard_name="methyltransferase"
     CDS             complement(3717..3857)
                     /transl_table="custom_gene_calls_from_genbank"
                     /locus_tag="IMGVR_UViG_3300028607_002918_CDS_0009"
                     /function="unknown function"
                     /product="hypothetical protein"
                     /translation="MSALVPCIVCKKEYHISWVTTSPYHPGDKKRFCCITCGAKGLRP
                     ND"
     CDS             complement(3858..4142)
                     /transl_table="custom_gene_calls_from_genbank"
                     /locus_tag="IMGVR_UViG_3300028607_002918_CDS_0010"
                     /function="unknown function"
                     /product="hypothetical protein"
                     /translation="MGRYITTIGLRPECVPAYTRIKDTEGNFSEWISNLLLSYDNDGE
                     EQLALTDALRRRIRALECEFKRLYADNGVVRKECRKDAYKLLEMIGQGDI"
                     /standard_name="common_accessory"
     CDS             complement(4118..4243)
                     /transl_table="custom_gene_calls_from_genbank"
                     /locus_tag="IMGVR_UViG_3300028607_002918_CDS_0011"
                     /function="unknown function"
                     /product="hypothetical protein"
                     /translation="MVRAPPIRGFPRFWAVKPFFFEIGLIIRRLCGKSWGDISQP"
     CDS             4248..4409
                     /transl_table="custom_gene_calls_from_genbank"
                     /locus_tag="IMGVR_UViG_3300028607_002918_CDS_0012"
                     /function="unknown function"
                     /product="hypothetical protein"
                     /translation="VVVGVGWLRLWVGFAEKIHFKKRGRKCKRPCQVSVKCLWGLFGV
                     CLSNLCYCC"
     CDS             4379..4741
                     /transl_table="custom_gene_calls_from_genbank"
                     /locus_tag="IMGVR_UViG_3300028607_002918_CDS_0013"
                     /function="unknown function"
                     /product="hypothetical protein"
                     /translation="MFVESLLLLLAFFGVVVIIFYLHHSSSKALISHVEKIREELYTT
                     NQTKGFDLEEMKEDLLDMVHETIGAMSPPTAIDHLLGALSGPLQMWAMRKAGIDPATG
                     QMLQQVLPDLNQEKMPEP"
                     /standard_name="gp1"
ORIGIN      
        1 atggcacgcc gtaaagcacg caaaacgaaa agacgccgaa agcaaggagt ttcacttctg
       61 aacgtggcag agactgtaat gatagcaaac gctaccactc aaacattgtt caacaccaac
      121 gcatatgatt tcatcgcagg tggaaacagg ttccaaggag ctaaccaatt aacattaatg
      181 gaattattca atccgactca agagactggc cgttcagttg ccacgtacaa taacgcaggg
      241 cgtatttcag gctcggtaag agaaacaaca ggtactttgg gactcgttca atctaatcta
      301 aaggaaaatt ggctttacgg agctagtcaa atgattttca tcccacttgg atttaaggca
      361 atcaaggcag tcggtcgacc aggtatttca aaaatcaacg ctatgctaag aaaagttggc
      421 atagcatcaa cggtgaaggt gtgatttaga tggcgagcgt atcagttcaa gcaagcgtca
      481 tgctaaacac tggagaagtt gtcgatttga agacaactct aaccgaaggg accgagggag
      541 aattacagac ttccaccgat tatgcggtga gtgctgtttc aatcggtcaa ttcgcagatg
      601 gtaagatgat tacccaaata cttcagccac caaccgctcc gaatgggtgc tcgtacgcct
      661 atatcgatag aagaggggaa atcctcatgg ttattcctgt cgccgttgcc ggtgttcaga
      721 atgaagccat gcctccctgc agaaacttta ctcttcaggc tggagacaca atcagagtaa
      781 tggcgtcaac cgccgcttct cgtttgtttt cttacaatgt aattactaat gcaggtgttc
      841 aagcaatttt cactggcaca cctggagggg cggctaacac ttctttaact cacattaaga
      901 gtgggcaagg attgggcgct tcattaactg gtcaatcaat tattcagcac ttcgccacgt
      961 ccgttgatgg ttccaaactt gattccggcg gcggtgtcta tctattgaat gacaaaggtc
     1021 tgccagtcgg tggagtttct gcttgtaacc caattaaact tcaaacacaa aagtcaatga
     1081 tgggcggagc gggtattttc cttaatttcg ttgcgagagt caccacaaac gcttgaggtg
     1141 atttaatgaa agtaagtaaa gccgcaaaag cacgcatcaa aagaatgaat caggcagagc
     1201 gtaagcaatt gttgaaagcg gctactcttt tggctgataa tgacctaatc acggatagta
     1261 aatggtcggc aataagtcgc tctttgcgaa gttcgtcaat gtgattgtat acaatgaacc
     1321 agagctagag ggaaaattat gtcggaatta ggtaatcaac tcaattccca aaccctcgaa
     1381 caggttttag cctccacgtt taatacagtt ggtggaagag tttacccgga tttccgcagt
     1441 gaaacaggtc ttttggactt tatcgctgtg gtgaatgcct ggagggccac acatgctcaa
     1501 gcctatgggg gagttatttc tgacaccgga accgcttatt cggtttctcc gagcagtacg
     1561 gactctcctg tggaccttgt tgcccctggt aataatgaag tggtggttgt aaatgctatt
     1621 tctgtcacaa atgcgggagg gtccgcccca attgcctacg tggtaaagtt gggagatacg
     1681 atattagcgg ctggcgatgc cgtacctgca caatcaacac ccgtagctct acaatatgca
     1741 atatcatgct ctaaaggcca aacaatgaca ataacggcca caagtggaac cgccacggat
     1801 ttgacagcac acgcttcagg cgttaagtcc tgtcaatgat gtgataccat gccaagaaaa
     1861 cccccctctg atgtcaaaga acaccgaata acacttggag actttgagcg taagcaatta
     1921 actcaagcaa ttgattcata ccaagccgat aagattctgg aaaataccac gaacatagtg
     1981 attgctggag cggccgttgg agcggttgcg gtgggtgctt atgttgccta taatttatac
     2041 aatgtaatac ctgatttatt caagacggac gatgagcaaa gaggcgggtt caattggtta
     2101 gcaacgtggg caggtgtcgg tggtcaatat gacaactttg tgaagaagga atggaaacca
     2161 ttcggaatcc caatgaatgc gaaacaaata cccgtacaat atgcaattaa tcaaaaggta
     2221 attgcggaca aattagaaaa agcaaaggga gccgctaaat tgatggataa agccggaatt
     2281 gctggtggtt ttggagcatt cgcaaaggta gccgcaactg ctcaggaata cattgacatt
     2341 ggccacgcca aacaattgga agagctagaa gaatggaaag cgtactatat tgaatattac
     2401 caaaacaatc ctgatattat ggatgaagtt tagtctctcc tggtcaaaac caatagtcaa
     2461 gcgtcttagt attctctatg ctttgacgac aggcgtcaga aaccgcataa ggaatctttg
     2521 ctcgtatgtt agccctcaat ggagtggtac tccacgcatc atccttcaca tgtttgtagt
     2581 atggcggcat tgaccacact ggaaacctac cccatagcac tatcgaatca attatcaacg
     2641 tgggttcgcc taaaatcggt ttgaggtatt ttatcgcccc acgtacattt tcaataatcc
     2701 agtattgcgg gtttatcatg tcaattattt ctttagtttg ttttactagc tctattgcat
     2761 cacctggatt ataatcttct ccatttctga tggcggtagg accaggagca tcgaaacctg
     2821 ttgaaaaatc ggtgcaaggt ggcgaagccc aaattaactt aggttgctca aaagtatagc
     2881 cttgactcat gtgctttttg acttctttac caaaatcaag aacatccata atttgagtgt
     2941 taggcactaa tgataattca ggattatttt caatccttag cacttcccaa ccatttgaca
     3001 acatggcttc actagctccg cctaatccgc taaataaatc aaccattttc attttgacgc
     3061 ctcctttaat tcatacaata cgccatttat ccatattgcc tttccataac tggcccaata
     3121 ggcaatttct ccaactttca taaatgcgta tttcttcatt ggattgcgag cgtacaaagt
     3181 acgcccctct ctaattattt tcatatcaaa atcccctctg tttcaaagtt ggttctagtg
     3241 tgtccacgta aggggagccc acccttgtcc taaaagtgtc tccaaaaatt acaagcattg
     3301 aaggaaaagt agcggtcccg ttttttggcc cctccctgca gacattttca aagtttaatc
     3361 ttccacgtac aaaatagata cctgaagcgt ttggaaatat caagtcgtgg aatagtttgg
     3421 tatcagtcct cgaaggaatg aggcaaaata cagtagctcc cttttcagat tcttctattg
     3481 cttttgaaat aaatggagtt tgtaattttc tagtgtatgg tggattcaac caaacatttt
     3541 ggccccccca atcttgaatc aatgcgtttg tctccacgtc aaaataattg gcgaccttgt
     3601 aattgtagga gctagcgcaa gcatccaaag tgaaattaat agaaaatatg ttttctatcc
     3661 aatcaaaaaa ggcttgaggt gtcccccaat cttgtctatc actcatgaaa taagccttag
     3721 tcatttggcc tcaacccctt tgcaccacat gtaatacaac aaaaacgctt cttatcacct
     3781 ggatgatatg gtgatgttgt aacccatgat atgtggtatt cttttttgca gacaatacaa
     3841 gggacaagag ccgacattca aatatccccc tgccctatca tttccagcaa tttgtaagcg
     3901 tcttttctac attccttacg gactacccca ttatcggcat aaagtcgctt aaactcgcat
     3961 tctaaggctc ttattcgcct ccttagagcg tcagtcagcg ccaattgttc ttcgccgtca
     4021 ttatcgtagg ataatagcaa attgctaatc cattcgctga aattgccttc agtgtccttt
     4081 atccgagtgt atgctggcac acattcgggc ctcaatccta tggttgtgat atatcgcccc
     4141 atgatttacc gcacaatctt cttattatta agcctatttc aaaaaaaaag ggcttaaccg
     4201 cccaaaatcg gggaaacccc ctaatagggg gggccctaac cataggggtg gtggtcgggg
     4261 tagggtggct aaggctttgg gtcggcttcg ccgagaagat tcacttcaag aaaaggggtc
     4321 ggaagtgtaa aagaccgtgc caggtgagcg tgaagtgtct ttgggggctg tttggggtat
     4381 gtttgtcgaa tctctgttat tgctgttagc gttttttggc gttgttgtca ttatttttta
     4441 cctacatcat tcaagttcaa aggctttaat ttcccacgtt gagaaaatcc gagaggaatt
     4501 gtatacaact aaccagacaa aggggtttga cctggaagaa atgaaagagg atttgctcga
     4561 catggtgcat gagacaatcg gagctatgtc tccgccaacc gcaatcgacc atttattggg
     4621 tgcgctaagc ggtcctttgc agatgtgggc tatgagaaag gcgggcattg accccgcaac
     4681 cggacaaatg ctccagcagg ttctccccga tttaaatcaa gaaaaaatgc ctgaacctta
     4741 ataggcctcg gacttttgac acaaaaat
//
LOCUS       CladeA_IMGVR_UVi        4724 bp    DNA     linear   PHG 20-JAN-2025
DEFINITION  IMGVR_UViG_3300023216_002376.
ACCESSION   IMGVR_UViG_3300023216_002376
KEYWORDS    .
SOURCE      .
  ORGANISM  .
FEATURES             Location/Qualifiers
     CDS             1..471
                     /transl_table="custom_gene_calls_from_genbank"
                     /locus_tag="IMGVR_UViG_3300023216_002376_CDS_0001"
                     /function="unknown function"
                     /product="hypothetical protein"
                     /translation="MAARKRRGKKNKTRTKYKTAFNIRAAGIAYASLALSTQAVLKVT
                     PIQFFTQGYLGGEANTVPNNPNQITLKEMIAGTHLMPGYSSDPSSASYIGTTGAGGLS
                     IAETMRTNIMENGIPLIFSQIGLIAADKIAQNLGVYRSFNKTVRSIGMGNLVKA"
                     /standard_name="gp2"
     CDS             485..1171
                     /transl_table="custom_gene_calls_from_genbank"
                     /locus_tag="IMGVR_UViG_3300023216_002376_CDS_0002"
                     /function="unknown function"
                     /product="hypothetical protein"
                     /translation="MASVSVQASFRLNTGEVIDFKTTMVEGTETELVTSTDYAVSATS
                     LGQFANGKVITQITQPVTSVNGISYAYVDRRGEILCLLPVAVAGVVSQPVVPYGTYTI
                     QAGDIIRVMASTAASRLFSFNIITTGGVHAIFTGTPSGAANTDLTHIKSGQGLGQSLT
                     NQVIGRQFATSVDGSKLDSGGGVYVLNDRGLPVGNCQAIDPSTLQPAMNMMGGASVQL
                     NFVARVTTNA"
                     /standard_name="gp3"
     CDS             1187..1507
                     /transl_table="custom_gene_calls_from_genbank"
                     /locus_tag="IMGVR_UViG_3300023216_002376_CDS_0003"
                     /function="unknown function"
                     /product="hypothetical protein"
                     /translation="MSDYENGFKDGFRLASELHSGRDVSTLSGPAPPKQKWMGLRDLA
                     QPTWQETMAKMPPRTKPKRKLSAWNKFVKANSKKKKYIYQSGAKRGKLNLKKMGVDYR
                     KKKR"
                     /standard_name="djr_sjr_connect_3"
     CDS             1519..2019
                     /transl_table="custom_gene_calls_from_genbank"
                     /locus_tag="IMGVR_UViG_3300023216_002376_CDS_0004"
                     /function="unknown function"
                     /product="hypothetical protein"
                     /translation="MGEIVNQLKSQSLDDVLASAFKQVGGAVFPDNRALASLGELIHI
                     VEAWRATHAISYGSPIPNEGADYSASPAVVDTAVDLVAPTTTESVLVNAISAVNTGGA
                     PVLGTITVGNGVILTTFAANPGSDTPVALPYPLWVTKGAVLSATVTSGTPGDVTLKAS
                     AVKAVI"
                     /standard_name="sjr1"
     CDS             2021..2536
                     /transl_table="custom_gene_calls_from_genbank"
                     /locus_tag="IMGVR_UViG_3300023216_002376_CDS_0005"
                     /function="unknown function"
                     /product="hypothetical protein"
                     /translation="LPRRAPTQIIEHRLSLSDYERTALKEWLAERQRIERLNAGSRGV
                     ASVGAVASSGLALWMLAGYLAMDIVPDVVDKVVSAVTVMQEKCPKAIAAADTKIANYE
                     ARINIAEDAGGDARFIAAERKRLDTLKDRRNSLAELCEWATIGQDYDRLDSGSRPGIM
                     EIWTKVFGSGL"
                     /standard_name="alpha"
     CDS             complement(2617..2892)
                     /transl_table="custom_gene_calls_from_genbank"
                     /locus_tag="IMGVR_UViG_3300023216_002376_CDS_0006"
                     /function="unknown function"
                     /product="hypothetical protein"
                     /translation="MNNVTISLCTDTHPVAQKMGNFSGWVRSKLKAYNSGSDDPVISE
                     TPSNRLLAVVLARYQAKHGFGSEGDDAMRTNHALCELVVQFGREQDA"
                     /standard_name="common_accessory"
     CDS             complement(2889..3191)
                     /transl_table="custom_gene_calls_from_genbank"
                     /locus_tag="IMGVR_UViG_3300023216_002376_CDS_0007"
                     /function="unknown function"
                     /product="hypothetical protein"
                     /translation="VKIRIVIDSVTFTVEFISDEVTQAAEPSHEIEPEQTTLSGWVST
                     GRSPRGPNTGKRSDFKKSHFSSCCGAEGRRALGRLNGHCLDCFWGLTEEQSKEAMS"
     CDS             complement(3169..3258)
                     /transl_table="custom_gene_calls_from_genbank"
                     /locus_tag="IMGVR_UViG_3300023216_002376_CDS_0008"
                     /function="unknown function"
                     /product="hypothetical protein"
                     /translation="MSPAMTAPFKRCPSDTNERRLRSENKNCN"
     CDS             complement(3261..4049)
                     /transl_table="custom_gene_calls_from_genbank"
                     /locus_tag="IMGVR_UViG_3300023216_002376_CDS_0009"
                     /function="unknown function"
                     /product="hypothetical protein"
                     /translation="MAPKNPSQTPAKEATPDTANRNPRGIYKGTREDWLSEAMLIMGQ
                     WLNTILHDETLVKVAKDKFTSIAKKMKEVRKTTLRFHDFKPKFVRVSCSLQDTGMVQS
                     SALAHVHLKHATGNQKHEIRMGVHVGGRKTKARSCRVADILLHEMIHTCFPMDGHRGG
                     FRTLSVAVGLLSPMTATTASDALTQRIKKEVVDTLGKYPHAPVKLIPRGQRKKGSRLV
                     LCECSKCGCKVRLTRMWITYADEVNGGMIQCPMDCDVKGGMEVN"
                     /standard_name="sprT-like protease"
     CDS             4080..4202
                     /transl_table="custom_gene_calls_from_genbank"
                     /locus_tag="IMGVR_UViG_3300023216_002376_CDS_0010"
                     /function="unknown function"
                     /product="hypothetical protein"
                     /translation="MYVRMPQEGGGCDFLPIPGGNGGLAVASRHLSHPWGTAGG"
     CDS             4336..4686
                     /transl_table="custom_gene_calls_from_genbank"
                     /locus_tag="IMGVR_UViG_3300023216_002376_CDS_0011"
                     /function="unknown function"
                     /product="hypothetical protein"
                     /translation="LEVVFELVIVLVLLFLLGLGVALAFGRLFSHLKDLEGRLNAPDI
                     VDIPFTLDDVKESLIDIVEDTLSNMNPPSAFDHIAGAIAQMIQAKTMKSMGLNALPPV
                     VADIVEEIIPDALL"
                     /standard_name="gp1"
ORIGIN      
        1 atggcagcca gaaagcgtcg gggtaagaag aacaaaaccc gcaccaaata caagacagca
       61 tttaacatta gagcggcggg cattgcctat gcatctctgg cattatctac tcaagcggtt
      121 ctcaaagtga ccccgattca attcttcact caggggtatt tgggaggcga agcaaacacg
      181 gttcccaata acccgaacca gattactctc aaggagatga tagcagggac tcacctgatg
      241 cccggctatt caagcgaccc atctagtgca tcatacatag ggaccacggg cgcaggcggt
      301 cttagtatag cagagactat gaggactaat atcatggaga acggcatccc gcttatcttc
      361 tcacaaatcg gccttatcgc agccgacaaa atcgctcaaa atcttggagt atatcgctcc
      421 ttcaataaga ccgtccgttc aatcgggatg ggcaatctgg tgaaggcttg aggagtgttt
      481 aaacatggca tccgtatccg ttcaagcatc gttcagactt aacaccggcg aggtaatcga
      541 cttcaaaacc actatggttg aaggcaccga aaccgaactt gtgacctcca cagattacgc
      601 cgtatcggcg acatccctag gccaattcgc caacgggaaa gtcatcactc agattacgca
      661 gcccgtaaca tccgttaatg gcatcagtta tgcatatgta gatcgccgag gggaaatcct
      721 atgccttcta cccgttgccg tcgctggcgt cgtttctcag cctgttgtgc cctatgggac
      781 ttacactatt caggccggtg atatcatccg agtaatggct tcaactgctg catctcgttt
      841 gttctctttc aacatcatta cgacaggcgg agtgcacgca atcttcaccg gaacgccctc
      901 tggggctgca aacaccgact tgacacatat caagagcggc caaggcctcg ggcaatcgct
      961 caccaatcag gttattgggc gtcaattcgc tacatctgta gacggctcaa agttggattc
     1021 gggcggcggt gtctatgtcc ttaacgaccg tggactccct gtcggcaact gtcaagcaat
     1081 cgacccttca acccttcagc cagccatgaa tatgatgggt ggcgcatccg ttcaattgaa
     1141 cttcgtcgct cgtgttacaa ctaatgcgtg agatggtgtt taaacgatgt cagactacga
     1201 gaacggtttc aaagatggat tccgacttgc ttcagagtta catagtggtc gggatgttag
     1261 tactctttca ggtcctgcgc cacctaaaca aaaatggatg ggtcttaggg atttggcgca
     1321 accaacttgg caggaaacga tggcaaagat gccaccgaga accaaaccca agcgcaagtt
     1381 atccgcttgg aacaaattcg ttaaggccaa ctcaaagaag aagaaataca tctatcaatc
     1441 aggggctaag cgtggaaagt tgaacctcaa gaagatgggc gtagattatc gcaagaagaa
     1501 acgatagggt gtttaaacat gggagagata gtgaaccaac tcaaaagcca atccttagac
     1561 gacgtactcg ctagtgcgtt taaacaggtt ggcggtgctg tcttccctga caatagagcc
     1621 ctagcatctc taggcgagtt gattcatatt gtcgaagcat ggagggctac tcatgccatc
     1681 tcctatggtt caccaatccc aaacgaaggg gctgactatt cggcctctcc tgctgtagta
     1741 gatacagccg tggacctagt ggctcctact actactgaat cagtgctagt taatgccata
     1801 tcagcagtca atacaggagg cgcccctgtc cttggtacca ttaccgtagg caatggcgtc
     1861 attctaacca cattcgcagc caatccgggt tcagacaccc ccgtagccct tccttatccc
     1921 ctatgggtga caaaaggggc cgtattgagc gcaacagtga cctcaggcac ccccggagat
     1981 gtcacactca aagcatcagc cgttaaggct gtgatttgat ttgccacgcc gggccccgac
     2041 acagataatc gagcataggc tttcgctctc agattatgag agaacagccc tcaaggaatg
     2101 gctggcggag cggcagagga tagagcgttt aaacgcaggc tcccgaggcg tggcctcagt
     2161 tggagccgtg gcgtcttctg gccttgctct gtggatgctg gcgggttatc tggcaatgga
     2221 tatcgtgccc gatgttgtcg ataaggtggt ttctgccgtc acagtgatgc aagagaaatg
     2281 tccaaaggca atagcggcgg ctgatacgaa aattgcgaac tatgaggccc gaattaatat
     2341 tgctgaagac gcaggcgggg acgctcgatt catagccgcc gaaaggaaga ggttagacac
     2401 actcaaggac cgtcgaaact ccttagcgga gttgtgcgag tgggctacaa tcggccaaga
     2461 ctatgaccgg ttagattcag ggagccgacc cggaattatg gagatatgga cgaaggtctt
     2521 cggttcgggg ctctaatgaa aaaagcccga ccctgatact aatatcagag ccgggcggag
     2581 tctgtcaatt ttgacagtgt ttaaacggag tcccgttcac gcgtcctgtt ctcgtccaaa
     2641 ttgcacgact agttcacaga gtgcatggtt tgttcgcatg gcgtcgtcgc cctcagatcc
     2701 aaagccgtgc tttgcttggt agcgagcgag gacaaccgca agtaatcggt tggacggtgt
     2761 ttcactgatg acggggtcat cactaccact gttgtacgcc ttcaacttgc tacggaccca
     2821 gccggagaag ttgcccatct tctgggctac cgggtgggtg tctgtacaaa gggagatggt
     2881 gacattgttc atgacatcgc ctcctttgat tgttcttcgg tcagccccca gaagcagtca
     2941 agacaatggc cgtttaaacg acctagcgcc ctgcgcccct ctgcgccaca gcaagatgaa
     3001 aagtggctct tcttgaagtc tgacctcttg cccgtgttgg ggcctcgggg acttctaccc
     3061 gtgctgaccc aaccgctaag ggtggtctgc tctggttcta tttcgtgtga tggctctgcg
     3121 gcctgtgtca cttcgtcgct gatgaattca acggtgaaag taacgctatc aattacaatt
     3181 cttattttca cttcttaacc tcctttcgtt tgtatcgctc gggcatcgtt taaacggggc
     3241 cgtcatagcg ggactcatat tcaattgact tccatgcctc ccttgacatc gcagtccata
     3301 gggcactgta tcatgccgcc atttacctcg tcggcgtagg taatccacat gcgagtcaag
     3361 cggaccttac agccacactt ggaacactcg cagaggacaa ggcgggagcc tttcttcctc
     3421 tggcctcttg gaatcaactt gaccggtgcg tgggggtact tgccgagggt gtcaacgact
     3481 tccttcttaa ttcgctgtgt gagcgcatct gaggcggttg ttgctgtcat tggggataat
     3541 agtcctacgg cgactgaaag cgtcctaaag ccgcctctgt ggccatccat tggaaagcat
     3601 gtgtgaatca tctcgtgaag gaggatatca gccactcggc atgatcgtgc ttttgtcttt
     3661 cgtcctccga catggactcc cattctaatc tcatgcttct ggttacctgt agcgtgcttg
     3721 agatgcacat gtgctagggc gctagattgt accatgcctg tgtcttgtag actgcatgag
     3781 actcgcacaa atttaggctt gaagtcgtgg aagcgcaggg tcgtcttgcg gacttctttc
     3841 atcttcttgg caatgctggt gaacttgtcc tttgcgacct tgactaatgt ttcatcgtgt
     3901 aggatggtgt tcaaccactg tcccatgatg agcattgcct cgctgagcca atcctcacgg
     3961 gtgcccttgt agatacctcg ggggtttcgg tttgctgtat caggagttgc ctccttcgct
     4021 ggtgtttggc tggggttctt gggtgccata tctagccgga cacgcctaga ctacttagta
     4081 tgtacgtacg tatgccccaa gaaggaggag ggtgtgattt cctacccatt cccggaggaa
     4141 atgggggttt agcggtagcc tctcggcacc tctcacaccc ttgggggacc gctgggggct
     4201 aataaggccg ctgtagaata gcgggagacc ggcggttctt accgcctgtc ttatctcgct
     4261 tcgctcaaga agatagaggt gccgtgcagg ggtttaaacg acccctaagg tgcgtgaggt
     4321 ctgggtgagg gctggttgga ggtcgttttt gaacttgtta tcgtgctggt gctgttgttt
     4381 ttgttggggc taggggtagc ccttgccttt ggccggctct tctctcatct caaggatttg
     4441 gaaggtcgtt taaacgcacc agacatcgtg gatattccct tcactttaga cgatgtaaag
     4501 gagtctctta ttgatattgt agaggacaca ctttcaaaca tgaatccacc gtctgctttc
     4561 gaccatatcg ccggtgcaat tgctcaaatg atacaggcca agacgatgaa gtctatgggt
     4621 ttaaacgcac taccgccggt agtcgctgac attgttgaag agataatccc ggacgccttg
     4681 ctttaatcgg ggggttttta ggataccccg tttaaacggg cggc
//
LOCUS       CladeA_IMGVR_UVi        4724 bp    DNA     linear   PHG 08-FEB-2025
DEFINITION  IMGVR_UViG_3300028892_002324.
ACCESSION   IMGVR_UViG_3300028892_002324
KEYWORDS    .
SOURCE      .
  ORGANISM  .
FEATURES             Location/Qualifiers
     CDS             1..471
                     /transl_table="custom_gene_calls_from_genbank"
                     /locus_tag="IMGVR_UViG_3300028892_002324_CDS_0001"
                     /function="unknown function"
                     /product="hypothetical protein"
                     /translation="MAARKRRGKKNKTRTKYKTAFNIRAAGIAYASLALSTQAVLKVT
                     PIQFFTQGYLGGEANTVPNNPNQITLKEMIAGTHLMPGYSSDPSSASYIGTTGAGGLS
                     IAETMRTNIMENGIPLIFSQIGLIAADKIAQNLGVYRSFNKTVRSIGMGNLVKA"
                     /standard_name="gp2"
     CDS             485..1171
                     /transl_table="custom_gene_calls_from_genbank"
                     /locus_tag="IMGVR_UViG_3300028892_002324_CDS_0002"
                     /function="unknown function"
                     /product="hypothetical protein"
                     /translation="MASVSVQASFRLNTGEVIDFKTTMVEGTETELVTSTDYAVSATS
                     LGQFANGKVITQITQPVTSVNGISYAYVDRRGEILCLLPVAVAGVVSQPVVPYGTYTI
                     QAGDIIRVMASTAASRLFSFNIITTGGVHAIFTGTPSGAANTDLTHIKSGQGLGQSLT
                     NQVIGRQFATSVDGSKLDSGGGVYVLNDRGLPVGNCQAIDPSTLQPAMNMMGGASVQL
                     NFVARVTTNA"
                     /standard_name="gp3"
     CDS             1187..1507
                     /transl_table="custom_gene_calls_from_genbank"
                     /locus_tag="IMGVR_UViG_3300028892_002324_CDS_0003"
                     /function="unknown function"
                     /product="hypothetical protein"
                     /translation="MSDYENGFKDGFRLASELHSGRDVSTLSGPAPPKQKWMGLRDLA
                     QPTWQETMAKMPPRTKPKRKLSAWNKFVKANSKKKKYIYQSGAKRGKLNLKKMGVDYR
                     KKKR"
                     /standard_name="djr_sjr_connect_3"
     CDS             1519..2019
                     /transl_table="custom_gene_calls_from_genbank"
                     /locus_tag="IMGVR_UViG_3300028892_002324_CDS_0004"
                     /function="unknown function"
                     /product="hypothetical protein"
                     /translation="MGEIVNQLKSQSLDDVLASAFKQVGGAVFPDNRALASLGELIHI
                     VEAWRATHAISYGSPIPNEGADYSASPAVVDTAVDLVAPTTTESVLVNAISAVNTGGA
                     PVLGTITVGNGVILTTFAANPGSDTPVALPYPLWVTKGAVLSATVTSGTPGDVTLKAS
                     AVKAVI"
                     /standard_name="sjr1"
     CDS             2021..2536
                     /transl_table="custom_gene_calls_from_genbank"
                     /locus_tag="IMGVR_UViG_3300028892_002324_CDS_0005"
                     /function="unknown function"
                     /product="hypothetical protein"
                     /translation="LPRRAPTQIIEHRLSLSDYERTALKEWLAERQRIERLNAGSRGV
                     ASVGAVASSGLALWMLAGYLAMDIVPDVVDKVVSAVTVMQEKCPKAIAAADTKIANYE
                     ARINIAEDAGGDARFIAAERKRLDTLKDRRNSLAELCEWATIGQDYDRLDSGSRPGIM
                     EIWTKVFGSGL"
                     /standard_name="alpha"
     CDS             2591..2722
                     /transl_table="custom_gene_calls_from_genbank"
                     /locus_tag="IMGVR_UViG_3300028892_002324_CDS_0006"
                     /function="unknown function"
                     /product="hypothetical protein"
                     /translation="LTVFKRSPVHASCSRPNCTTSSQSAWFVRMASSPSDPKPCFAW"
     CDS             2836..3198
                     /transl_table="custom_gene_calls_from_genbank"
                     /locus_tag="IMGVR_UViG_3300028892_002324_CDS_0007"
                     /function="unknown function"
                     /product="hypothetical protein"
                     /translation="HLLGYRVGVCTKGDGDIVHDIASFDCSSVSPQKQSRQWPFKRPS
                     ALRPSAPQQDEKWLFLKSDLLPVLGPRGLLPVLTQPLRVVCSGSISCDGSAACVTSSL
                     MNSTVKVTLSITILIFTS"
     CDS             complement(3169..3258)
                     /transl_table="custom_gene_calls_from_genbank"
                     /locus_tag="IMGVR_UViG_3300028892_002324_CDS_0008"
                     /function="unknown function"
                     /product="hypothetical protein"
                     /translation="MSPAMTAPFKRCPSDTNERRLRSENKNCN"
     CDS             complement(3261..4049)
                     /transl_table="custom_gene_calls_from_genbank"
                     /locus_tag="IMGVR_UViG_3300028892_002324_CDS_0009"
                     /function="unknown function"
                     /product="hypothetical protein"
                     /translation="MAPKNPSQTPAKEATPDTANRNPRGIYKGTREDWLSEAMLIMGQ
                     WLNTILHDETLVKVAKDKFTSIAKKMKEVRKTTLRFHDFKPKFVRVSCSLQDTGMVQS
                     SALAHVHLKHATGNQKHEIRMGVHVGGRKTKARSCRVADILLHEMIHTCFPMDGHRGG
                     FRTLSVAVGLLSPMTATTASDALTQRIKKEVVDTLGKYPHAPVKLIPRGQRKKGSRLV
                     LCECSKCGCKVRLTRMWITYADEVNGGMIQCPMDCDVKGGMEVN"
                     /standard_name="sprT-like protease"
     CDS             4080..4202
                     /transl_table="custom_gene_calls_from_genbank"
                     /locus_tag="IMGVR_UViG_3300028892_002324_CDS_0010"
                     /function="unknown function"
                     /product="hypothetical protein"
                     /translation="MYVRMPQEGGGCDFLPIPGGNGGLAVASRHLSHPWGTAGG"
     CDS             4336..4686
                     /transl_table="custom_gene_calls_from_genbank"
                     /locus_tag="IMGVR_UViG_3300028892_002324_CDS_0011"
                     /function="unknown function"
                     /product="hypothetical protein"
                     /translation="LEVVFELVIVLVLLFLLGLGVALAFGRLFSHLKDLEGRLNAPDI
                     VDIPFTLDDVKESLIDIVEDTLSNMNPPSAFDHIAGAIAQMIQAKTMKSMGLNALPPV
                     VADIVEEIIPDALL"
                     /standard_name="gp1"
ORIGIN      
        1 atggcagcca gaaagcgtcg gggtaagaag aacaaaaccc gcaccaaata caagacagca
       61 tttaacatta gagcggcggg cattgcctat gcatctctgg cattatctac tcaagcggtt
      121 ctcaaagtga ccccgattca attcttcact caggggtatt tgggaggcga agcaaacacg
      181 gttcccaata acccgaacca gattactctc aaggagatga tagcagggac tcacctgatg
      241 cccggctatt caagcgaccc atctagtgca tcatacatag ggaccacggg cgcaggcggt
      301 cttagtatag cagagactat gaggactaat atcatggaga acggcatccc gcttatcttc
      361 tcacaaatcg gccttatcgc agccgacaaa atcgctcaaa atcttggagt atatcgctcc
      421 ttcaataaga ccgtccgttc aatcgggatg ggcaatctgg tgaaggcttg aggagtgttt
      481 aaacatggca tccgtatccg ttcaagcatc gttcagactt aacaccggcg aggtaatcga
      541 cttcaaaacc actatggttg aaggcaccga aaccgaactt gtgacctcca cagattacgc
      601 cgtatcggcg acatccctag gccaattcgc caacgggaaa gtcatcactc agattacgca
      661 gcccgtaaca tccgttaatg gcatcagtta tgcatatgta gatcgccgag gggaaatcct
      721 atgccttcta cccgttgccg tcgctggcgt cgtttctcag cctgttgtgc cctatgggac
      781 ttacactatt caggccggtg atatcatccg agtaatggct tcaactgctg catctcgttt
      841 gttctctttc aacatcatta cgacaggcgg agtgcacgca atcttcaccg gaacgccctc
      901 tggggctgca aacaccgact tgacacatat caagagcggc caaggcctcg ggcaatcgct
      961 caccaatcag gttattgggc gtcaattcgc tacatctgta gacggctcaa agttggattc
     1021 gggcggcggt gtctatgtcc ttaacgaccg tggactccct gtcggcaact gtcaagcaat
     1081 cgacccttca acccttcagc cagccatgaa tatgatgggt ggcgcatccg ttcaattgaa
     1141 cttcgtcgct cgtgttacaa ctaatgcgtg agatggtgtt taaacgatgt cagactacga
     1201 gaacggtttc aaagatggat tccgacttgc ttcagagtta catagtggtc gggatgttag
     1261 tactctttca ggtcctgcgc cacctaaaca aaaatggatg ggtcttaggg atttggcgca
     1321 accaacttgg caggaaacga tggcaaagat gccaccgaga accaaaccca agcgcaagtt
     1381 atccgcttgg aacaaattcg ttaaggccaa ctcaaagaag aagaaataca tctatcaatc
     1441 aggggctaag cgtggaaagt tgaacctcaa gaagatgggc gtagattatc gcaagaagaa
     1501 acgatagggt gtttaaacat gggagagata gtgaaccaac tcaaaagcca atccttagac
     1561 gacgtactcg ctagtgcgtt taaacaggtt ggcggtgctg tcttccctga caatagagcc
     1621 ctagcatctc taggcgagtt gattcatatt gtcgaagcat ggagggctac tcatgccatc
     1681 tcctatggtt caccaatccc aaacgaaggg gctgactatt cggcctctcc tgctgtagta
     1741 gatacagccg tggacctagt ggctcctact actactgaat cagtgctagt taatgccata
     1801 tcagcagtca atacaggagg cgcccctgtc cttggtacca ttaccgtagg caatggcgtc
     1861 attctaacca cattcgcagc caatccgggt tcagacaccc ccgtagccct tccttatccc
     1921 ctatgggtga caaaaggggc cgtattgagc gcaacagtga cctcaggcac ccccggagat
     1981 gtcacactca aagcatcagc cgttaaggct gtgatttgat ttgccacgcc gggccccgac
     2041 acagataatc gagcataggc tttcgctctc agattatgag agaacagccc tcaaggaatg
     2101 gctggcggag cggcagagga tagagcgttt aaacgcaggc tcccgaggcg tggcctcagt
     2161 tggagccgtg gcgtcttctg gccttgctct gtggatgctg gcgggttatc tggcaatgga
     2221 tatcgtgccc gatgttgtcg ataaggtggt ttctgccgtc acagtgatgc aagagaaatg
     2281 tccaaaggca atagcggcgg ctgatacgaa aattgcgaac tatgaggccc gaattaatat
     2341 tgctgaagac gcaggcgggg acgctcgatt catagccgcc gaaaggaaga ggttagacac
     2401 actcaaggac cgtcgaaact ccttagcgga gttgtgcgag tgggctacaa tcggccaaga
     2461 ctatgaccgg ttagattcag ggagccgacc cggaattatg gagatatgga cgaaggtctt
     2521 cggttcgggg ctctaatgaa aaaagcccga ccctgatact aatatcagag ccgggcggag
     2581 tctgtcaatt ttgacagtgt ttaaacggag tcccgttcac gcgtcctgtt ctcgtccaaa
     2641 ttgcacgact agttcacaga gtgcatggtt tgttcgcatg gcgtcgtcgc cctcagatcc
     2701 aaagccgtgc tttgcttggt agcgagcgag gacaaccgca agtaatcggt tggacggtgt
     2761 ttcactgatg acggggtcat cactaccact gttgtacgcc ttcaacttgc tacggaccca
     2821 gccggagaag ttgcccatct tctgggctac cgggtgggtg tctgtacaaa gggagatggt
     2881 gacattgttc atgacatcgc ctcctttgat tgttcttcgg tcagccccca gaagcagtca
     2941 agacaatggc cgtttaaacg acctagcgcc ctgcgcccct ctgcgccaca gcaagatgaa
     3001 aagtggctct tcttgaagtc tgacctcttg cccgtgttgg ggcctcgggg acttctaccc
     3061 gtgctgaccc aaccgctaag ggtggtctgc tctggttcta tttcgtgtga tggctctgcg
     3121 gcctgtgtca cttcgtcgct gatgaattca acggtgaaag taacgctatc aattacaatt
     3181 cttattttca cttcttaacc tcctttcgtt tgtatcgctc gggcatcgtt taaacggggc
     3241 cgtcatagcg ggactcatat tcaattgact tccatgcctc ccttgacatc gcagtccata
     3301 gggcactgta tcatgccgcc atttacctcg tcggcgtagg taatccacat gcgagtcaag
     3361 cggaccttac agccacactt ggaacactcg cagaggacaa ggcgggagcc tttcttcctc
     3421 tggcctcttg gaatcaactt gaccggtgcg tgggggtact tgccgagggt gtcaacgact
     3481 tccttcttaa ttcgctgtgt gagcgcatct gaggcggttg ttgctgtcat tggggataat
     3541 agtcctacgg cgactgaaag cgtcctaaag ccgcctctgt ggccatccat tggaaagcat
     3601 gtgtgaatca tctcgtgaag gaggatatca gccactcggc atgatcgtgc ttttgtcttt
     3661 cgtcctccga catggactcc cattctaatc tcatgcttct ggttacctgt agcgtgcttg
     3721 agatgcacat gtgctagggc gctagattgt accatgcctg tgtcttgtag actgcatgag
     3781 actcgcacaa atttaggctt gaagtcgtgg aagcgcaggg tcgtcttgcg gacttctttc
     3841 atcttcttgg caatgctggt gaacttgtcc tttgcgacct tgactaatgt ttcatcgtgt
     3901 aggatggtgt tcaaccactg tcccatgatg agcattgcct cgctgagcca atcctcacgg
     3961 gtgcccttgt agatacctcg ggggtttcgg tttgctgtat caggagttgc ctccttcgct
     4021 ggtgtttggc tggggttctt gggtgccata tctagccgga cacgcctaga ctacttagta
     4081 tgtacgtacg tatgccccaa gaaggaggag ggtgtgattt cctacccatt cccggaggaa
     4141 atgggggttt agcggtagcc tctcggcacc tctcacaccc ttgggggacc gctgggggct
     4201 aataaggccg ctgtagaata gcgggagacc ggcggttctt accgcctgtc ttatctcgct
     4261 tcgctcaaga agatagaggt gccgtgcagg ggtttaaacg acccctaagg tgcgtgaggt
     4321 ctgggtgagg gctggttgga ggtcgttttt gaacttgtta tcgtgctggt gctgttgttt
     4381 ttgttggggc taggggtagc ccttgccttt ggccggctct tctctcatct caaggatttg
     4441 gaaggtcgtt taaacgcacc agacatcgtg gatattccct tcactttaga cgatgtaaag
     4501 gagtctctta ttgatattgt agaggacaca ctttcaaaca tgaatccacc gtctgctttc
     4561 gaccatatcg ccggtgcaat tgctcaaatg atacaggcca agacgatgaa gtctatgggt
     4621 ttaaacgcac taccgccggt agtcgctgac attgttgaag agataatccc ggacgccttg
     4681 ctttaatcgg ggggttttta ggataccccg tttaaacggg cggc
//
LOCUS       CladeA_IMGVR_UVi        4714 bp    DNA     linear   PHG 20-JAN-2025
DEFINITION  IMGVR_UViG_3300001450_010651.
ACCESSION   IMGVR_UViG_3300001450_010651
KEYWORDS    .
SOURCE      .
  ORGANISM  .
FEATURES             Location/Qualifiers
     CDS             1..480
                     /transl_table="custom_gene_calls_from_genbank"
                     /locus_tag="IMGVR_UViG_3300001450_010651_CDS_0001"
                     /function="unknown function"
                     /product="hypothetical protein"
                     /translation="MARRRTRRKTRSRRTRGINLLNAAEMYLQTNVLTQGFAGVNPIS
                     FITGQEMGQTSSMMSGTNQKTGQPFSYAVQSSALGYYPGAISVTIPELLGVGAANVGD
                     GINTLVNNGKANWLNMMIGTIGVRAGFAVAKKITSKQRSFINNQVMKPLGLKSMVRV"
                     /standard_name="gp2"
     CDS             485..1198
                     /transl_table="custom_gene_calls_from_genbank"
                     /locus_tag="IMGVR_UViG_3300001450_010651_CDS_0002"
                     /function="unknown function"
                     /product="hypothetical protein"
                     /translation="MTTQTVTAQLMLNTGESVALSSTFNDGVESELTTSGVVGTGGGI
                     SATSIGTFADGKVISAILQAPASSGGSDGNGFVTYAYIARRGSIVKCFPVAKLGVASE
                     PMPCNFRLQAGDTIRCLTAYSAAQKRQVSLNVLTNVGVQAIFSVTPTGAGNNNLTHIL
                     SGQSFGESLQGQQIRSHFAVGKEQSLSAGSQVFYLNDRGLPAGGCLMTNPDDLQLMPN
                     SAGLVGIALNDVARTVTSA"
                     /standard_name="gp3"
     CDS             1265..1369
                     /transl_table="custom_gene_calls_from_genbank"
                     /locus_tag="IMGVR_UViG_3300001450_010651_CDS_0003"
                     /function="unknown function"
                     /product="hypothetical protein"
                     /translation="MYFCTAANHLTHSQRMKLYEMASKVEEMSRKLFN"
     CDS             1381..1968
                     /transl_table="custom_gene_calls_from_genbank"
                     /locus_tag="IMGVR_UViG_3300001450_010651_CDS_0004"
                     /function="unknown function"
                     /product="hypothetical protein"
                     /translation="MKYNQQAVDDLLSPLRYVNLKDIDPNSINRIGEGVFPELTTLDH
                     LSILDLVTKAYQAVHLPTYGQPIPQSTNTATSTQSTIEATLLTANNNETLEILSISCP
                     GGTDEGLSNGFLQIYNLNSASSTPFMDLPAIDDLTNGQSGLVYGHMVDYSLIIKAIPT
                     PSKLLLTGGESLSIKTKSAPSSAITWTILYRKVSQ"
                     /standard_name="sjr1"
     CDS             1977..2579
                     /transl_table="custom_gene_calls_from_genbank"
                     /locus_tag="IMGVR_UViG_3300001450_010651_CDS_0005"
                     /function="unknown function"
                     /product="hypothetical protein"
                     /translation="MPRKASDQTITHRIELGLTERAELKEIIKTQKENQRLDAITATF
                     QAAGMAIGGIGALGAGLALAAWLAPGLIDTIKGKGNELVDDITKGGISVINDILPPGA
                     QIPEVDELKAEYDRLLAALRAAGAKKNQFCTPSSIDYNEQQCQITTDEYENAKKELDD
                     HIRRMKELANAIKEGGLQDGLEKINPVFKFLPGGEWSIWD"
                     /standard_name="alpha"
     CDS             complement(2636..3217)
                     /transl_table="custom_gene_calls_from_genbank"
                     /locus_tag="IMGVR_UViG_3300001450_010651_CDS_0006"
                     /function="unknown function"
                     /product="hypothetical protein"
                     /translation="MKKVLDLYSGLGGFSEAFARSQNYEVMRIENNPLLSEVPHTEIM
                     DVLEFRDNLREMINRGYIPDPVEIVLISPPCLPFSLGFNAPQAILSREGGFEDYKPDM
                     IHLTAGLDIVQMLKPRYFIVENVRGAIRHFKPILGEHFASIGQSNFLWGNCPPLPPFE
                     IEPGHRKTATGSSELRHNIRSLIPLVVSSAIKEA"
                     /standard_name="methyltransferase"
     CDS             complement(3214..3624)
                     /transl_table="custom_gene_calls_from_genbank"
                     /locus_tag="IMGVR_UViG_3300001450_010651_CDS_0007"
                     /function="other"
                     /product="DNA methyltransferase"
                     /translation="MIRRGKTNAGDSWRTDKWILDLVGNSFDPCPLDEGFCQLGNVLF
                     DGLEMDWFYCSSDHNHHVFVNPPYSNPKPWVKKAIEENKKGCFVVMLLKHDSSTKWFA
                     LLQEAGAHFLWCSRRLYHQSTRQSSFPSMLAVLP"
                     /standard_name="methyltransferase"
     CDS             complement(3621..3758)
                     /transl_table="custom_gene_calls_from_genbank"
                     /locus_tag="IMGVR_UViG_3300001450_010651_CDS_0008"
                     /function="unknown function"
                     /product="hypothetical protein"
                     /translation="MDYLHYIAVEKMQQEKTLELLTELTHRLLKIETELKAIKNKLVR
                     K"
     CDS             complement(3758..4036)
                     /transl_table="custom_gene_calls_from_genbank"
                     /locus_tag="IMGVR_UViG_3300001450_010651_CDS_0009"
                     /function="unknown function"
                     /product="hypothetical protein"
                     /translation="MRVTQSFSLSLQEIEQLNALIGGENKSKYVGVLIQNEYQRTMKD
                     RLLKDGQTILETHIVPKEIRDSSVNIKWPGKCNPHHVKGRCLTCWGDE"
                     /standard_name="common_accessory"
     CDS             complement(4061..4171)
                     /transl_table="custom_gene_calls_from_genbank"
                     /locus_tag="IMGVR_UViG_3300001450_010651_CDS_0010"
                     /function="unknown function"
                     /product="hypothetical protein"
                     /translation="VTLSPRPSSPTRGEMPKGYRRNGQNNSFDGSNVLNK"
     CDS             4219..4341
                     /transl_table="custom_gene_calls_from_genbank"
                     /locus_tag="IMGVR_UViG_3300001450_010651_CDS_0011"
                     /function="unknown function"
                     /product="hypothetical protein"
                     /translation="MSKVPKWKKCRDCGYQPDHKTTTSSCGQCIDGLLRVIRSR"
                     /standard_name="gp0"
     CDS             4344..4688
                     /transl_table="custom_gene_calls_from_genbank"
                     /locus_tag="IMGVR_UViG_3300001450_010651_CDS_0012"
                     /function="unknown function"
                     /product="hypothetical protein"
                     /translation="MLEVILGVGLGLLLASNIALWLKLDRCYHDLHSIIEGVSSKTVE
                     IPTLDGVRDEINDTLQDFMTNLHVPNAADHLMGAAGQALQMWAHKKFMGAPIGDLLPQ
                     GFTPDHQSPTQD"
                     /standard_name="gp1"
ORIGIN      
        1 atggctcgta gacgaactag aagaaaaaca cgctcaagaa gaacaagagg tatcaattta
       61 ttgaatgccg ctgaaatgta tttgcaaaca aatgtattga ctcaaggctt tgccggagtg
      121 aatccaattt cttttatcac cggtcaagaa atggggcaaa catcttccat gatgtcgggt
      181 acgaatcaaa aaaccggaca accattttct tacgcagttc aaagttccgc tttaggatat
      241 taccctgggg ctatatctgt aacaatcccc gaattactcg gagttggtgc ggctaatgtc
      301 ggcgacggta tcaacacact tgttaacaat ggaaaagcaa attggttgaa catgatgata
      361 ggaactattg gagttcgcgc cggttttgca gttgctaaga aaataacaag taagcaaaga
      421 agtttcatta acaaccaggt catgaaaccc ctgggattga aatcaatggt gagggtgtga
      481 ttaaatgaca acacaaacag ttaccgcgca actaatgtta aacactggtg aaagcgttgc
      541 attgtcttca acctttaacg atggtgttga atccgagcta acaacctccg gcgttgttgg
      601 cactggtggt ggaatatccg caacttcaat cggaaccttt gccgatggta aagtaatatc
      661 ggcaatcctt caagcacccg cctcaagcgg tgggtcagat gggaacggtt tcgttactta
      721 tgcttatatt gctcgtagag gttcaattgt gaaatgtttc ccagttgcta aactaggagt
      781 ggcttcggaa cctatgccat gcaactttag acttcaagcc ggtgacacaa ttcgatgttt
      841 gaccgcttac agtgcggcac aaaagcggca agtttcgtta aatgtcttga caaatgtagg
      901 ggtacaagcg atttttagcg taactccaac aggcgcaggc aataacaact taactcatat
      961 cctcagtggg caatcatttg gtgaatcatt acaaggacaa caaattcgat cgcattttgc
     1021 tgttggaaaa gagcaaagcc taagcgcggg ttcccaggtt ttctacttaa acgaccgtgg
     1081 tctaccggct ggcggttgtc taatgactaa ccccgacgat ttacaactta tgccaaattc
     1141 ggcaggtctc gttgggattg ctttgaatga tgtcgcaaga actgtaacct cagcgtgagg
     1201 tgattaagtg gcaaatatta caaaagcggc atgtcgaaaa agaatgaaag aagcctctgt
     1261 aaaaatgtat ttttgtactg cggcaaatca tttaacacat tctcaaagaa tgaaattgta
     1321 tgaaatggcc tcaaaggttg aagaaatgag tagaaaattg tttaattaat tggtggtttg
     1381 atgaaataca atcaacaagc cgtcgatgat ttattgtcac cgttaagata tgtcaatcta
     1441 aaagatattg accccaactc aattaataga attggtgaag gtgtatttcc cgagctaaca
     1501 acattagacc atttgagcat tcttgacctg gttactaaag catatcaagc agtacatttg
     1561 ccaacttatg ggcaacctat ccctcaatcg actaacaccg caacaagtac acaatccaca
     1621 attgaagcca ctcttttaac cgccaataac aacgaaacct tagaaattct ctcaataagt
     1681 tgccctggtg ggactgatga aggtttatct aacggttttt tgcaaatata caatttaaac
     1741 agtgcatcaa gtacaccttt tatggattta ccagctattg acgatctgac taatggccaa
     1801 agtggtttag tttatggtca catggtagat tatagtttga taattaaagc aattccaaca
     1861 ccatcaaagt tattgctcac tggtggtgaa tctttgtcta tcaaaacaaa atcagcgcca
     1921 tcatcagcaa ttacatggac tattctttat cgcaaggtgt ctcaataggt ggttaaatgc
     1981 cacgcaaagc gtcagatcaa accattactc atagaataga gttaggatta accgaacgcg
     2041 ccgagctgaa ggaaataatc aaaacacaaa aagaaaacca aagacttgat gcaataaccg
     2101 caacttttca agcggctggt atggcgattg gtggtattgg tgctttaggt gctggtttag
     2161 cgttagcggc gtggcttgcg ccaggtctta ttgatactat caaaggcaaa ggaaatgaac
     2221 tagttgatga tattactaaa ggcggtattt cagtaataaa tgacatatta cccccaggcg
     2281 ctcagatacc cgaggttgat gaactaaaag cggaatatga ccgattgtta gcggcattaa
     2341 gggcggctgg tgctaaaaag aatcaatttt gtacgccatc gagtattgat tataatgaac
     2401 aacagtgcca gatcacaacc gatgaatatg aaaacgcgaa aaaagaactt gatgaccaca
     2461 ttagaagaat gaaagaatta gctaacgcaa taaaggaagg cggtttacaa gacggattgg
     2521 aaaaaataaa tccggttttt aaatttctac ccggcgggga atggtcaatt tgggattaga
     2581 gaagcggata attatggtct tcaagataat caaaaatact gcgttgacat tctatcgctt
     2641 ccttaattgc cgagctaacg actaaaggaa ttaatgacct tatattatgt cgcaattcac
     2701 ttgaaccggt tgccgttttt ctatgacctg gttcaatttc aaaaggtggc aacggtggac
     2761 aatttcccca aaggaaattt gattgaccaa tactggcgaa gtgttcgcct aatattggtt
     2821 tgaaatgtcg aattgcccct cttacatttt cgacaataaa ataacgaggt tttagcatct
     2881 ggacaatatc aaggccagcc gtcaggtgaa tcatatccgg tttgtaatcc tcaaaaccgc
     2941 cctcccttga taatatggct tggggcgcat taaatccaag gctaaacggc aaacaggggg
     3001 gggaaatgag gacaatttcg acagggtcgg gaatatatcc tcggttaatc atttctctaa
     3061 gattgtcacg aaattctaac acatccataa tttcagtgtg tggaacttcc gataataatg
     3121 gattattttc tattctcatt acttcataat tttgcgacct ggcaaaggcc tcactaaatc
     3181 cgccaagccc actatacaag tcaagaactt ttttcatggt aacaccgcca acatagatgg
     3241 aaatgaactt tgtcgagttg actgatgata taatcgacgg ctacaccata agaaatgtgc
     3301 gcctgcttct tgtagcaaag cgaaccattt tgttgaagaa tcatgtttta acaacatgac
     3361 aacaaaacaa ccttttttat tttcttcaat tgctttttta acccaaggtt taggatttga
     3421 atatggtgga ttgacaaaaa catgatggtt atgatctgac gaacaataaa accaatccat
     3481 ttctaatccg tcaaataaca cattcccgag ctgacaaaaa ccctcatcta atggacatgg
     3541 gtcaaatgaa tttccaacta ggtcaagaat ccatttatcc gttcgccagg aatcgccggc
     3601 attagtttta ccgcgcctaa tcattttctc accaacttat tttttattgc ttttaattca
     3661 gtttcaattt ttaataacct atgagttaat tctgttaaca actcaagcgt tttttcttgc
     3721 tgcatttttt caacagcaat gtaatgtaaa taatccatta ttcatccccc caacaagtca
     3781 aacagcggcc tttaacatgg tgtgggttac atttgccagg ccatttgata ttaaccgagc
     3841 tgtcgcgtat ttctttggga acgatgtgcg tttcaagtat agtttgaccg tcttttaaca
     3901 atcggtcttt catagttcgc tggtattcat tttgaattaa aacaccaaca tatttacttt
     3961 tattttcacc accgattaaa gcgtttaatt gttcaatttc ttgcaggctt aggctaaagg
     4021 actgagtcac tctcatagac ctccgactaa ctacccttat ttatttatta agtacgtttg
     4081 agccgtcaaa actgttgttt tgaccgttcc gtcggtagcc tttcggcatc tcgccacgcg
     4141 ttgggctaga ggggcgcggg cttaaagtca ccgattagaa gataaagtgt tatttgccgg
     4201 tgatggctcg acctggttat gagtaaagtt ccaaagtgga aaaaatgccg cgattgcgga
     4261 taccagccag accataaaac tacaacaagt tcatgcggtc agtgtatcga tggactttta
     4321 cgcgttatta ggagtcgtta agtatgcttg aggttatctt aggggtgggt ttagggttgt
     4381 tattagcttc taacattgct ttatggttaa aacttgatag atgctatcac gatttgcatt
     4441 caattattga aggagttagc tcgaaaactg ttgaaatacc aactttagac ggtgtacggg
     4501 atgaaattaa cgatactctt caagatttta tgacaaattt gcatgtgcca aacgccgccg
     4561 accatcttat gggtgcggct ggccaagcct tgcaaatgtg ggcgcataag aaattcatgg
     4621 gtgcgccaat tggggattta ttgccccagg gtttcacgcc agatcatcaa tctccgactc
     4681 aagattaata tccctaactt tgtttggata attt
//
LOCUS       CladeA_IMGVR_UVi        4714 bp    DNA     linear   PHG 20-JAN-2025
DEFINITION  IMGVR_UViG_3300025168_016133.
ACCESSION   IMGVR_UViG_3300025168_016133
KEYWORDS    .
SOURCE      .
  ORGANISM  .
FEATURES             Location/Qualifiers
     CDS             1..480
                     /transl_table="custom_gene_calls_from_genbank"
                     /locus_tag="IMGVR_UViG_3300025168_016133_CDS_0001"
                     /function="unknown function"
                     /product="hypothetical protein"
                     /translation="MARRRTRRKTRSRRTRGINLLNAAEMYLQTNVLTQGFAGVNPIS
                     FITGQEMGQTSSMMSGTNQKTGQPFSYAVQSSALGYYPGAISVTIPELLGVGAANVGD
                     GINTLVNNGKANWLNMMIGTIGVRAGFAVAKKITSKQRSFINNQVMKPLGLKSMVRV"
                     /standard_name="gp2"
     CDS             485..1198
                     /transl_table="custom_gene_calls_from_genbank"
                     /locus_tag="IMGVR_UViG_3300025168_016133_CDS_0002"
                     /function="unknown function"
                     /product="hypothetical protein"
                     /translation="MTTQTVTAQLMLNTGESVALSSTFNDGVESELTTSGVVGTGGGI
                     SATSIGTFADGKVISAILQAPASSGGSDGNGFVTYAYIARRGSIVKCFPVAKLGVASE
                     PMPCNFRLQAGDTIRCLTAYSAAQKRQVSLNVLTNVGVQAIFSVTPTGAGNNNLTHIL
                     SGQSFGESLQGQQIRSHFAVGKEQSLSAGSQVFYLNDRGLPAGGCLMTNPDDLQLMPN
                     SAGLVGIALNDVARTVTSA"
                     /standard_name="gp3"
     CDS             1265..1369
                     /transl_table="custom_gene_calls_from_genbank"
                     /locus_tag="IMGVR_UViG_3300025168_016133_CDS_0003"
                     /function="unknown function"
                     /product="hypothetical protein"
                     /translation="MYFCTAANHLTHSQRMKLYEMASKVEEMSRKLFN"
     CDS             1381..1968
                     /transl_table="custom_gene_calls_from_genbank"
                     /locus_tag="IMGVR_UViG_3300025168_016133_CDS_0004"
                     /function="unknown function"
                     /product="hypothetical protein"
                     /translation="MKYNQQAVDDLLSPLRYVNLKDIDPNSINRIGEGVFPELTTLDH
                     LSILDLVTKAYQAVHLPTYGQPIPQSTNTATSTQSTIEATLLTANNNETLEILSISCP
                     GGTDEGLSNGFLQIYNLNSASSTPFMDLPAIDDLTNGQSGLVYGHMVDYSLIIKAIPT
                     PSKLLLTGGESLSIKTKSAPSSAITWTILYRKVSQ"
                     /standard_name="sjr1"
     CDS             1977..2579
                     /transl_table="custom_gene_calls_from_genbank"
                     /locus_tag="IMGVR_UViG_3300025168_016133_CDS_0005"
                     /function="unknown function"
                     /product="hypothetical protein"
                     /translation="MPRKASDQTITHRIELGLTERAELKEIIKTQKENQRLDAITATF
                     QAAGMAIGGIGALGAGLALAAWLAPGLIDTIKGKGNELVDDITKGGISVINDILPPGA
                     QIPEVDELKAEYDRLLAALRAAGAKKNQFCTPSSIDYNEQQCQITTDEYENAKKELDD
                     HIRRMKELANAIKEGGLQDGLEKINPVFKFLPGGEWSIWD"
                     /standard_name="alpha"
     CDS             complement(2576..3217)
                     /transl_table="custom_gene_calls_from_genbank"
                     /locus_tag="IMGVR_UViG_3300025168_016133_CDS_0006"
                     /function="unknown function"
                     /product="hypothetical protein"
                     /translation="MKKVLDLYSGLGGFSEAFARSQNYEVMRIENNPLLSEVPHTEIM
                     DVLEFRDNLREMINRGYIPDPVEIVLISPPCLPFSLGFNAPQAILSREGGFEDYKPDM
                     IHLTAGLDIVQMLKPRYFIVENVRGAIRHFKPILGEHFASIGQSNFLWGNCPPLPPFE
                     IEPGHRKTATGSSELRHNIRSLIPLVVSSAIKEAIECQRSIFDYLEDHNYPLL"
                     /standard_name="methyltransferase"
     CDS             complement(3214..3624)
                     /transl_table="custom_gene_calls_from_genbank"
                     /locus_tag="IMGVR_UViG_3300025168_016133_CDS_0007"
                     /function="unknown function"
                     /product="hypothetical protein"
                     /translation="KAIEENKKGCFVVMLLKHDSSTKWFALLQEAGAHFLWCSRRLYH
                     QSTRQSSFPSMLAVLP"
                     /standard_name="methyltransferase"
     CDS             complement(3621..3758)
                     /transl_table="custom_gene_calls_from_genbank"
                     /locus_tag="IMGVR_UViG_3300025168_016133_CDS_0009"
                     /function="unknown function"
                     /product="hypothetical protein"
                     /translation="MDYLHYIAVEKMQQEKTLELLTELTHRLLKIETELKAIKNKLVR
                     K"
     CDS             complement(3758..4036)
                     /transl_table="custom_gene_calls_from_genbank"
                     /locus_tag="IMGVR_UViG_3300025168_016133_CDS_0010"
                     /function="unknown function"
                     /product="hypothetical protein"
                     /translation="MRVTQSFSLSLQEIEQLNALIGGENKSKYVGVLIQNEYQRTMKD
                     RLLKDGQTILETHIVPKEIRDSSVNIKWPGKCNPHHVKGRCLTCWGDE"
                     /standard_name="common_accessory"
     CDS             complement(4061..4171)
                     /transl_table="custom_gene_calls_from_genbank"
                     /locus_tag="IMGVR_UViG_3300025168_016133_CDS_0011"
                     /function="unknown function"
                     /product="hypothetical protein"
                     /translation="VTLSPRPSSPTRGEMPKGYRRNGQNNSFDGSNVLNK"
     CDS             4219..4341
                     /transl_table="custom_gene_calls_from_genbank"
                     /locus_tag="IMGVR_UViG_3300025168_016133_CDS_0012"
                     /function="unknown function"
                     /product="hypothetical protein"
                     /translation="MSKVPKWKKCRDCGYQPDHKTTTSSCGQCIDGLLRVIRSR"
                     /standard_name="gp0"
     CDS             4344..4688
                     /transl_table="custom_gene_calls_from_genbank"
                     /locus_tag="IMGVR_UViG_3300025168_016133_CDS_0013"
                     /function="unknown function"
                     /product="hypothetical protein"
                     /translation="MLEVILGVGLGLLLASNIALWLKLDRCYHDLHSIIEGVSSKTVE
                     IPTLDGVRDEINDTLQDFMTNLHVPNAADHLMGAAGQALQMWAHKKFMGAPIGDLLPQ
                     GFTPDHQSPTQD"
                     /standard_name="gp1"
ORIGIN      
        1 atggctcgta gacgaactag aagaaaaaca cgctcaagaa gaacaagagg tatcaattta
       61 ttgaatgccg ctgaaatgta tttgcaaaca aatgtattga ctcaaggctt tgccggagtg
      121 aatccaattt cttttatcac cggtcaagaa atggggcaaa catcttccat gatgtcgggt
      181 acgaatcaaa aaaccggaca accattttct tacgcagttc aaagttccgc tttaggatat
      241 taccctgggg ctatatctgt aacaatcccc gaattactcg gagttggtgc ggctaatgtc
      301 ggcgacggta tcaacacact tgttaacaat ggaaaagcaa attggttgaa catgatgata
      361 ggaactattg gagttcgcgc cggttttgca gttgctaaga aaataacaag taagcaaaga
      421 agtttcatta acaaccaggt catgaaaccc ctgggattga aatcaatggt gagggtgtga
      481 ttaaatgaca acacaaacag ttaccgcgca actaatgtta aacactggtg aaagcgttgc
      541 attgtcttca acctttaacg atggtgttga atccgagcta acaacctccg gcgttgttgg
      601 cactggtggt ggaatatccg caacttcaat cggaaccttt gccgatggta aagtaatatc
      661 ggcaatcctt caagcacccg cctcaagcgg tgggtcagat gggaacggtt tcgttactta
      721 tgcttatatt gctcgtagag gttcaattgt gaaatgtttc ccagttgcta aactaggagt
      781 ggcttcggaa cctatgccat gcaactttag acttcaagcc ggtgacacaa ttcgatgttt
      841 gaccgcttac agtgcggcac aaaagcggca agtttcgtta aatgtcttga caaatgtagg
      901 ggtacaagcg atttttagcg taactccaac aggcgcaggc aataacaact taactcatat
      961 cctcagtggg caatcatttg gtgaatcatt acaaggacaa caaattcgat cgcattttgc
     1021 tgttggaaaa gagcaaagcc taagcgcggg ttcccaggtt ttctacttaa acgaccgtgg
     1081 tctaccggct ggcggttgtc taatgactaa ccccgacgat ttacaactta tgccaaattc
     1141 ggcaggtctc gttgggattg ctttgaatga tgtcgcaaga actgtaacct cagcgtgagg
     1201 tgattaagtg gcaaatatta caaaagcggc atgtcgaaaa agaatgaaag aagcctctgt
     1261 aaaaatgtat ttttgtactg cggcaaatca tttaacacat tctcaaagaa tgaaattgta
     1321 tgaaatggcc tcaaaggttg aagaaatgag tagaaaattg tttaattaat tggtggtttg
     1381 atgaaataca atcaacaagc cgtcgatgat ttattgtcac cgttaagata tgtcaatcta
     1441 aaagatattg accccaactc aattaataga attggtgaag gtgtatttcc cgagctaaca
     1501 acattagacc atttgagcat tcttgacctg gttactaaag catatcaagc agtacatttg
     1561 ccaacttatg ggcaacctat ccctcaatcg actaacaccg caacaagtac acaatccaca
     1621 attgaagcca ctcttttaac cgccaataac aacgaaacct tagaaattct ctcaataagt
     1681 tgccctggtg ggactgatga aggtttatct aacggttttt tgcaaatata caatttaaac
     1741 agtgcatcaa gtacaccttt tatggattta ccagctattg acgatctgac taatggccaa
     1801 agtggtttag tttatggtca catggtagat tatagtttga taattaaagc aattccaaca
     1861 ccatcaaagt tattgctcac tggtggtgaa tctttgtcta tcaaaacaaa atcagcgcca
     1921 tcatcagcaa ttacatggac tattctttat cgcaaggtgt ctcaataggt ggttaaatgc
     1981 cacgcaaagc gtcagatcaa accattactc atagaataga gttaggatta accgaacgcg
     2041 ccgagctgaa ggaaataatc aaaacacaaa aagaaaacca aagacttgat gcaataaccg
     2101 caacttttca agcggctggt atggcgattg gtggtattgg tgctttaggt gctggtttag
     2161 cgttagcggc gtggcttgcg ccaggtctta ttgatactat caaaggcaaa ggaaatgaac
     2221 tagttgatga tattactaaa ggcggtattt cagtaataaa tgacatatta cccccaggcg
     2281 ctcagatacc cgaggttgat gaactaaaag cggaatatga ccgattgtta gcggcattaa
     2341 gggcggctgg tgctaaaaag aatcaatttt gtacgccatc gagtattgat tataatgaac
     2401 aacagtgcca gatcacaacc gatgaatatg aaaacgcgaa aaaagaactt gatgaccaca
     2461 ttagaagaat gaaagaatta gctaacgcaa taaaggaagg cggtttacaa gacggattgg
     2521 aaaaaataaa tccggttttt aaatttctac ccggcgggga atggtcaatt tgggattaga
     2581 gaagcggata attatggtct tcaagataat caaaaatact gcgttgacat tctattgctt
     2641 ccttaattgc cgagctaacg actaaaggaa ttaatgacct tatattatgt cgcaattcac
     2701 ttgaaccggt tgccgttttt ctatgacctg gttcaatttc aaaaggtggc aacggtggac
     2761 aatttcccca aaggaaattt gattgaccaa tactggcgaa gtgttcgcct aatattggtt
     2821 tgaaatgtcg aattgcccct cttacatttt cgacaataaa ataacgaggt tttagcatct
     2881 ggacaatatc aaggccagcc gtcaggtgaa tcatatccgg tttgtaatcc tcaaaaccgc
     2941 cctcccttga taatatggct tggggcgcat taaatccaag gctaaacggc aaacaggggg
     3001 gggaaatgag gacaatttcg acagggtcgg gaatatatcc tcggttaatc atttctctaa
     3061 gattgtcacg aaattctaac acatccataa tttcagtgtg tggaacttcc gataataatg
     3121 gattattttc tattctcatt acttcataat tttgcgacct ggcaaaggcc tcactaaatc
     3181 cgccaagccc actatacaag tcaagaactt ttttcatggt aacaccgcca acatagatgg
     3241 aaatgaactt tgtcgagttg actgatgata taatcgacgg ctacaccata agaaatgtgc
     3301 gcctgcttct tgtagcaaag cgaaccattt tgttgaagaa tcatgtttta acaacatgac
     3361 aacaaaacaa ccttttttat tttcttcaat tgctttttta acccaaggtt taggatttga
     3421 atatggtgga ttgacaaaaa catgatggtt atgatctgac gaacaataaa accaatccat
     3481 ttctaatccg tcaaataaca cattcccgag ctgacaaaaa ccctcatcta atggacatgg
     3541 gtcaaatgaa tttccaacta ggtcaagaat ccatttatcc gttcgccagg aatcgccggc
     3601 attagtttta ccgcgcctaa tcattttctc accaacttat tttttattgc ttttaattca
     3661 gtttcaattt ttaataacct atgagttaat tctgttaaca actcaagcgt tttttcttgc
     3721 tgcatttttt caacagcaat gtaatgtaaa taatccatta ttcatccccc caacaagtca
     3781 aacagcggcc tttaacatgg tgtgggttac atttgccagg ccatttgata ttaaccgagc
     3841 tgtcgcgtat ttctttggga acgatgtgcg tttcaagtat agtttgaccg tcttttaaca
     3901 atcggtcttt catagttcgc tggtattcat tttgaattaa aacaccaaca tatttacttt
     3961 tattttcacc accgattaaa gcgtttaatt gttcaatttc ttgcaggctt aggctaaagg
     4021 actgagtcac tctcatagac ctccgactaa ctacccttat ttatttatta agtacgtttg
     4081 agccgtcaaa actgttgttt tgaccgttcc gtcggtagcc tttcggcatc tcgccacgcg
     4141 ttgggctaga ggggcgcggg cttaaagtca ccgattagaa gataaagtgt tatttgccgg
     4201 tgatggctcg acctggttat gagtaaagtt ccaaagtgga aaaaatgccg cgattgcgga
     4261 taccagccag accataaaac tacaacaagt tcatgcggtc agtgtatcga tggactttta
     4321 cgcgttatta ggagtcgtta agtatgcttg aggttatctt aggggtgggt ttagggttgt
     4381 tattagcttc taacattgct ttatggttaa aacttgatag atgctatcac gatttgcatt
     4441 caattattga aggagttagc tcgaaaactg ttgaaatacc aactttagac ggtgtacggg
     4501 atgaaattaa cgatactctt caagatttta tgacaaattt gcatgtgcca aacgccgccg
     4561 accatcttat gggtgcggct ggccaagcct tgcaaatgtg ggcgcataag aaattcatgg
     4621 gtgcgccaat tggggattta ttgccccagg gtttcacgcc agatcatcaa tctccgactc
     4681 aagattaata tccctaactt tgtttggata attt
//
LOCUS       CladeA_IMGVR_UVi        4706 bp    DNA     linear   PHG 20-JAN-2025
DEFINITION  IMGVR_UViG_3300046369_001458.
ACCESSION   IMGVR_UViG_3300046369_001458
KEYWORDS    .
SOURCE      .
  ORGANISM  .
FEATURES             Location/Qualifiers
     CDS             1..441
                     /transl_table="custom_gene_calls_from_genbank"
                     /locus_tag="IMGVR_UViG_3300046369_001458_CDS_0001"
                     /function="unknown function"
                     /product="hypothetical protein"
                     /translation="MARRRTRKKTRRSRPKTINAARVLESALIANAVTQGFFNTTIGQ
                     FAMSKDAMAQNQITARELFSGLSGGSFGTMTAATKVGQLGMKAGTGMAFGETVKANLS
                     NNGGQMVASLILIPAGFKVFNKLTTKPRSMANRALKMSGLPVRV"
                     /standard_name="gp2"
     CDS             446..1132
                     /transl_table="custom_gene_calls_from_genbank"
                     /locus_tag="IMGVR_UViG_3300046369_001458_CDS_0002"
                     /function="unknown function"
                     /product="hypothetical protein"
                     /translation="MTTQVCQASFLLSTGEVVDMKTTVTDGASTELLTSTDYSVSAVS
                     IGTYGEGKVITQILSPPTFATAGCWAYVNRRGAILCALPIATAGVQSEPTAMPLNFVL
                     QAGDTIQVKSRTAANRTFAYSCITAQGVHAIFDGLVAGAGNTDLTHILSGQSLGSSLT
                     NQSVAVHWATSVDMAKIDSGSGMYALNDRGLPIGSCVAVNPANLQPVGNSFGLYAIGL
                     NFVARVTTNA"
                     /standard_name="gp3"
     CDS             1125..1307
                     /transl_table="custom_gene_calls_from_genbank"
                     /locus_tag="IMGVR_UViG_3300046369_001458_CDS_0003"
                     /function="unknown function"
                     /product="hypothetical protein"
                     /translation="MLEVLNVAKMTKAQARKRCNEASTKVSRVFMEADVHLTNAQLKT
                     LLDCRNKLLNIAKSLK"
                     /standard_name="djr_sjr_connect_1"
     CDS             1312..1836
                     /transl_table="custom_gene_calls_from_genbank"
                     /locus_tag="IMGVR_UViG_3300046369_001458_CDS_0004"
                     /function="unknown function"
                     /product="hypothetical protein"
                     /translation="MDEVRNQLKSQNFATVAPTAFGEVGGRVFPDSPSIADVNDLIEI
                     VKGWRAVHLPSLGSPISKSCVITNQNGDGTILSPSNNEIYHVQNIAFTNGDVGASIYT
                     AQIINASTGQSVPVNLNADASVGSNLLTLPSGETLTVNLDITLDSNHGLYVAVTAGDP
                     ASNDIATYHYLRSQ"
                     /standard_name="sjr1"
     CDS             1838..1930
                     /transl_table="custom_gene_calls_from_genbank"
                     /locus_tag="IMGVR_UViG_3300046369_001458_CDS_0005"
                     /function="unknown function"
                     /product="hypothetical protein"
                     /translation="VIVCLESPPVTLMNTALLWATLNARNFAKW"
     CDS             1846..2586
                     /transl_table="custom_gene_calls_from_genbank"
                     /locus_tag="IMGVR_UViG_3300046369_001458_CDS_0006"
                     /function="unknown function"
                     /product="hypothetical protein"
                     /translation="LPRKSTRHADEHRITLGDFERSELRKVVRFQQFGPLLQGAGVAT
                     LGLAGLVGAVVFMRYKAPDLVQAVKNTVDDITGAGGAMDKFGSFMTAGSGKDPVADRR
                     MAQAFARRRNKLAEAIDYRCTHSSEGYDEEACSILHMQTKKDYFDQLQAFNDRIESEY
                     ADVTNGSYYIYKGLGNIDPLKRAGSKQYNEANRQHSAAVNAQIERAKQEDFEDPIVRD
                     ARKRQEEEKAREERNRRAEVDRILRGGL"
                     /standard_name="alpha"
     CDS             complement(2649..3080)
                     /transl_table="custom_gene_calls_from_genbank"
                     /locus_tag="IMGVR_UViG_3300046369_001458_CDS_0007"
                     /function="unknown function"
                     /product="hypothetical protein"
                     /translation="RGIDYIHAGPTCYEFSTGYGGPRGIAQRERPNEPYEPTEGIRLV
                     QRCKDIIDQLEPRYWSIENVRGSIKYLSPILGEPRLIIGPYVYWGNFPLFDIDVAKLP
                     SKTQLDKRHSPLRMNHQAECPFMLSQAFFDAMTKQHSILDY"
                     /standard_name="methyltransferase"
     CDS             complement(3084..3248)
                     /transl_table="custom_gene_calls_from_genbank"
                     /locus_tag="IMGVR_UViG_3300046369_001458_CDS_0008"
                     /function="unknown function"
                     /product="hypothetical protein"
                     /translation="MKPLMIDLCAGFGGQSEAYLKGGFDVIRVDNNPLLSEVPNMFIE
                     DIYNIEPFNIS"
                     /standard_name="methyltransferase"
     CDS             complement(3245..3520)
                     /transl_table="custom_gene_calls_from_genbank"
                     /locus_tag="IMGVR_UViG_3300046369_001458_CDS_0009"
                     /function="unknown function"
                     /product="hypothetical protein"
                     /translation="MSVKINIDDEWQNSVYTFENGDGTRYHVHVMPAQYGGLYVIVNE
                     RSLWRWHGEGDVKFLCGDDNEYTRKAVIQIMTHHDSRMALLAMEAVE"
     CDS             complement(3517..3633)
                     /transl_table="custom_gene_calls_from_genbank"
                     /locus_tag="IMGVR_UViG_3300046369_001458_CDS_0010"
                     /function="unknown function"
                     /product="hypothetical protein"
                     /translation="MLCLKCLKLVKYGTYTNRKMIENNHTICWPCHLEGEEE"
     CDS             complement(3633..3905)
                     /transl_table="custom_gene_calls_from_genbank"
                     /locus_tag="IMGVR_UViG_3300046369_001458_CDS_0011"
                     /function="unknown function"
                     /product="hypothetical protein"
                     /translation="MVRRQKLISMTDRHFEVAQEMGNFSKWVREQLDKHIQKTENGQE
                     DEKEYHCKGCNSTLYLNRVQSRLKGNYWATIRWCHTCDSETLTRVI"
                     /standard_name="common_accessory"
     CDS             complement(3917..4015)
                     /transl_table="custom_gene_calls_from_genbank"
                     /locus_tag="IMGVR_UViG_3300046369_001458_CDS_0012"
                     /function="unknown function"
                     /product="hypothetical protein"
                     /translation="MLACYWLSVKCERSEHFDGLAVFFSAVTIYRH"
     CDS             complement(3994..4212)
                     /transl_table="custom_gene_calls_from_genbank"
                     /locus_tag="IMGVR_UViG_3300046369_001458_CDS_0013"
                     /function="unknown function"
                     /product="hypothetical protein"
                     /translation="VVESVFSPEEKRQSRQRRNFGVRGDPFPVERGIIHRPRPHHFKS
                     SGEAEAGQLALYANAPSGEVSGCSHAIG"
     CDS             4261..4605
                     /transl_table="custom_gene_calls_from_genbank"
                     /locus_tag="IMGVR_UViG_3300046369_001458_CDS_0014"
                     /function="unknown function"
                     /product="hypothetical protein"
                     /translation="MDEGMMWVVLGLCVALMGFLAYKIDKSNTAVRHEIQIGIEKLAS
                     KGIPDFPDIEELREEVEDIIQSTMGAMRTPQIADHLGAVFQQWAQFKMQKEMHQMNVA
                     QQLTEAVPDVDL"
                     /standard_name="gp1"
     CDS             4592..4706
                     /transl_table="custom_gene_calls_from_genbank"
                     /locus_tag="IMGVR_UViG_3300046369_001458_CDS_0015"
                     /function="unknown function"
                     /product="hypothetical protein"
                     /translation="MLICSKSAIIISVFRSILRRALVGFRLFVDIHSMLWVN"
ORIGIN      
        1 atggcccgcc gtagaactcg caaaaagacc cgacgctcaa gacctaagac aattaacgcc
       61 gctcgcgtac ttgagtccgc tctaatcgca aacgcagtta cgcaaggttt cttcaatact
      121 acaattggcc aatttgctat gagcaaagac gctatggctc aaaaccaaat tacagcccga
      181 gaactcttct ccggtctttc cggcggttct ttcggaacta tgaccgcagc aacaaaggtc
      241 ggacaattgg gcatgaaggc cggaacggga atggcttttg gtgaaaccgt caaagccaat
      301 ttgtcaaaca acggaggtca aatggtcgct tcgcttattt tgataccggc agggttcaaa
      361 gtcttcaaca aattaacaac aaagccacgt tcaatggcga accgtgcttt gaaaatgtcc
      421 ggtcttccgg tgagggtgtg attaaatgac tactcaagtt tgtcaagcct ccttccttct
      481 atccactggc gaagtcgttg atatgaaaac gaccgtgacc gatggtgcat caaccgaact
      541 tctcacttca accgattata gcgtgtcggc tgtctcaatc gggacatacg gcgagggtaa
      601 agtcatcaca cagattcttt cacctccgac ctttgctact gccggatgtt gggcctatgt
      661 aaaccgtcga ggtgcaattc tatgtgccct tcctatcgca acggctggtg ttcaatccga
      721 acctactgca atgcctctga actttgttct acaagccgga gacaccattc aagtcaaaag
      781 ccgaaccgca gcgaaccgaa cctttgctta ttcttgcatc accgctcaag gtgttcatgc
      841 aatattcgac ggattagtgg ctggagcggg taataccgac cttacccaca ttctgtccgg
      901 tcaatctctc ggctcatcgc ttacaaatca aagcgttgcc gttcattggg cgacttccgt
      961 tgatatggca aaaattgaca gtggttcggg tatgtacgcg ctaaatgacc gtggccttcc
     1021 tattggttca tgcgttgccg tcaatcccgc caaccttcag ccagtcggga actccttcgg
     1081 tctgtatgct atcggcttga acttcgtcgc tcgcgtcact acaaatgctt gaggtgttga
     1141 acgtggcaaa aatgactaag gctcaagccc gtaagagatg caacgaagcg tcaacaaagg
     1201 taagccgtgt atttatggag gctgatgttc atttgacaaa cgctcaattg aaaacccttc
     1261 ttgactgtcg aaacaaatta ttgaacatag ccaaatcgtt gaagtgattg catggatgaa
     1321 gtccgaaacc aattgaagag tcaaaacttc gctactgtcg cacccacagc gttcggagag
     1381 gttggtggtc gagtttttcc cgatagcccc tcaattgcgg atgtaaatga cctcatagag
     1441 attgtaaaag gatggagggc cgttcatttg ccttctttgg gttcgccaat ctcaaagtca
     1501 tgtgtaataa ccaaccaaaa cggtgacgga actattcttt caccatctaa taatgagatt
     1561 tatcatgttc aaaacattgc atttacaaat ggtgatgttg gagcttctat ttacaccgct
     1621 caaattatca acgcttctac gggtcaatct gtgccagtta atctcaatgc tgacgcttct
     1681 gttggtagta acttgctcac attgccatcc ggtgaaactt tgacagtaaa ccttgacatt
     1741 acactcgatt caaaccatgg attatatgtg gcggttacag caggcgaccc cgcttcaaac
     1801 gacattgcta cttatcacta cttacggagt caatgaggtg atagtttgcc tcgaaagtcc
     1861 acccgtcacg ctgatgaaca ccgcattact ttgggcgact ttgaacgctc ggaacttcgc
     1921 aaagtggtaa ggtttcaaca atttggccca cttcttcaag gtgcaggcgt ggccacgttg
     1981 ggtttggcgg gattagttgg ggcggttgtc ttcatgcgtt acaaagcacc cgaccttgtt
     2041 caagccgtga aaaatactgt tgatgacatc accggagcgg gaggggcaat ggataagttt
     2101 ggctctttta tgaccgccgg aagcggaaaa gaccccgtag ccgaccgtag aatggctcaa
     2161 gcatttgctc gacgacggaa taaattggct gaagccatag attaccgatg cacacactca
     2221 agcgaaggat atgatgaaga agcgtgttca attcttcaca tgcaaacaaa aaaggattat
     2281 ttcgaccaat tgcaagcgtt caacgaccgc attgaatctg aatatgctga tgttactaat
     2341 ggttcttatt acatctacaa agggctcgga aatattgacc ctctgaagag agccggctct
     2401 aagcaataca atgaagcaaa ccgccaacac tcggcggcgg tcaatgctca aattgaaaga
     2461 gcaaagcaag aggattttga agacccaata gtgagagatg ctcgcaagcg tcaagaagaa
     2521 gaaaaagcga gagaagaacg caaccgtcga gcggaagttg atagaatact ccgtggggga
     2581 ttgtagaaat ccgccatgat catttccgta ttccggtcaa ttctgagaag agctcttgtt
     2641 ggattccgtc aataatcaag aattgagtgc tgttttgtca ttgcatcaaa gaatgcttga
     2701 gataacataa acggacactc cgcttggtga ttcatacgga gtggtgaatg tcgcttatcc
     2761 agttgggtct ttgatggtaa tttggccaca tcaatatcga aaagagggaa attgccccaa
     2821 tagacatatg gcccaataat gagtcgaggt tcgcccaaaa ttggcgacaa atatttgatt
     2881 gaacctcgga cattctcaat gctccaatat cgaggttcaa gttggtctat gatgtcctta
     2941 catcgttgaa ccaatctgat tccctctgtt ggctcatatg gttcgtttgg tctttctctc
     3001 tgagcaattc cccttgggcc accgtaaccg gtcgaaaact catagcatgt agggccagcg
     3061 tggatatagt caatgccacg tccggaaatg ttgaacggtt cgatgttgta aatgtcttca
     3121 ataaacatgt ttggcacttc agaaagtagc gggttgttat ccactcggat gacatcaaat
     3181 ccgcccttca agtatgcttc agactggcca ccaaaaccgg cacataagtc aatcatcaac
     3241 ggcttcattc taccgcctcc atcgccaata atgccattct tgaatcatgg tgggtcatta
     3301 tttggataac cgctttacgc gtatattcgt tgtcgtctcc gcatagaaac ttgacatccc
     3361 cttcgccatg ccaacgccaa agagagcgtt cgtttacaat cacatacaac ccgccatatt
     3421 gagcaggcat cacatgcaca tggtatcgag tgccatcacc gttttcaaat gtgtaaacgc
     3481 tgttttgcca ttcatcatca atgttaattt taacgctcat tcttcttccc cctcaaggtg
     3541 acacggccag catattgtat ggttgttttc aatcatttta cggttggtat atgtcccgta
     3601 ttttaccaat ttcaagcact ttaagcaaag catcaaatca ccctcgtcaa tgtttcagaa
     3661 tcgcaagtat gacaccatcg aatcgttgcc caataattgc ccttcaagcg tgattgtacg
     3721 cggttaaggt atagggtaga gttgcaccct ttgcaatgat actccttttc atcctcttga
     3781 ccgttttcag ttttctgtat atgcttatcc aattgttctc tcacccactt tgaaaagttg
     3841 cccatctctt gagcgacttc gaagtggcgg tctgtcatgc ttatgagttt ctgtctccga
     3901 accatgattg tccgaatcag tgcctgtata tagttacagc ggaaaaaaaa acggccaagc
     3961 cgtcaaaatg ctcacttcgt tcacatttca cgcttagcca atagcatgcg agcatcccga
     4021 tacctcaccg gaaggtgcat tggcgtataa agccaattgt ccggcttcgg cttcgccgga
     4081 agatttgaag tgatgtgggc ggggtcggtg aattatgcca cgttcaaccg gaaaagggtc
     4141 gcctcgaacg ccaaagttgc gccgttgccg tgattgtcgc ttttcttccg gtgaaaagac
     4201 gctttcaacc acatgcccac gctgcgggag tgttatgagg gtgatacggt agggtgaggt
     4261 atggatgaag gcatgatgtg ggtagttttg gggctgtgtg ttgctctcat gggctttttg
     4321 gcctacaaaa tagacaaatc aaacactgcg gttcgacatg aaatacaaat tggcattgag
     4381 aaattagcct caaaaggaat acccgacttt cccgacatcg aagaattgag ggaagaggtc
     4441 gaagacatta ttcaatcaac aatgggtgcg atgcgaacgc ctcaaattgc cgaccattta
     4501 ggcgcagttt ttcaacaatg ggcgcaattc aaaatgcaaa aagaaatgca ccaaatgaat
     4561 gtggcacagc aattaacaga agccgttcct gatgttgatt tgtagtaaat ccgccataat
     4621 catttccgta ttccggtcaa ttctgagaag agctcttgtt ggattccgac tttttgttga
     4681 tatacattca atgctttggg tgaact
//
LOCUS       CladeA_IMGVR_UVi        4705 bp    DNA     linear   PHG 20-JAN-2025
DEFINITION  IMGVR_UViG_3300017719_006163.
ACCESSION   IMGVR_UViG_3300017719_006163
KEYWORDS    .
SOURCE      .
  ORGANISM  .
FEATURES             Location/Qualifiers
     CDS             1..441
                     /transl_table="custom_gene_calls_from_genbank"
                     /locus_tag="IMGVR_UViG_3300017719_006163_CDS_0001"
                     /function="unknown function"
                     /product="hypothetical protein"
                     /translation="MARRRTRKKTRRSRPKTINAARVLESALIANAVTQGFFNTTIGQ
                     FAMSKDAMAQNQITARELFSGLSGGSFGTMTAATKVGQLGMKAGTGMAFGETVKTNLA
                     NNGGQMVASLILIPAGFKVFNKLTTKPRSMANRALKMSGLPVRV"
                     /standard_name="gp2"
     CDS             446..1132
                     /transl_table="custom_gene_calls_from_genbank"
                     /locus_tag="IMGVR_UViG_3300017719_006163_CDS_0002"
                     /function="unknown function"
                     /product="hypothetical protein"
                     /translation="MTTQVCQASFLLSTGEVIDMKTTVTDGASTELLTSTDYSVSAVS
                     IGTYGEGKVITQILQPPTFATAGCWAYVNRRGAILCALPIATGGVQSEPTPMPLNFVL
                     QAGDTIQVKSRTAANRTFAYSCITSQGVHAIFEGTPTGAGNTDLTHILSGQSLGSSLT
                     NQSVAVHWATSVNGKEIDSGGGMYALNDRGLPIGSCVAVNPANLQPVGNSFGLYAIGL
                     NFVARVTTNA"
                     /standard_name="gp3"
     CDS             1143..1307
                     /transl_table="custom_gene_calls_from_genbank"
                     /locus_tag="IMGVR_UViG_3300017719_006163_CDS_0003"
                     /function="unknown function"
                     /product="hypothetical protein"
                     /translation="MAKMTKAQARKRCNEASTKVSRVFMEADVHLTNAQLKTLLDCRN
                     KLLNIAKSLK"
                     /standard_name="djr_sjr_connect_1"
     CDS             1314..1838
                     /transl_table="custom_gene_calls_from_genbank"
                     /locus_tag="IMGVR_UViG_3300017719_006163_CDS_0004"
                     /function="unknown function"
                     /product="hypothetical protein"
                     /translation="MDEVRNQLKSQNFATVAPTAFGEVGGRVFPDSPSISDVNDLIEI
                     VKGWRAVHLPSLGSPISKSCVITTQNGDGTILAPSGNEIFQLTSLSFSNNDADACTYE
                     AQIVNPSSGESISINLNADASVGSNQLTLPIGGSLTVELDIILDSNHGLYVAVISGDP
                     ASNDIATYHYLRSQ"
                     /standard_name="sjr1"
     CDS             1848..2588
                     /transl_table="custom_gene_calls_from_genbank"
                     /locus_tag="IMGVR_UViG_3300017719_006163_CDS_0005"
                     /function="unknown function"
                     /product="hypothetical protein"
                     /translation="LPRKSTRHADEHRITLGDFERSELRKVVRFQQFGPLLQGAGVAT
                     LGLAGLVGAVVFMRYKAPDLVQAVKNTVDDITGAGGAMDKFGSFMTAGSGKDPVADRR
                     MAQAFARRRNKLAEAIDYR"
                     /standard_name="alpha"
     CDS             complement(2599..3198)
                     /transl_table="custom_gene_calls_from_genbank"
                     /locus_tag="IMGVR_UViG_3300017719_006163_CDS_0007"
                     /function="other"
                     /product="DNA methyltransferase"
                     /translation="MKPLMIDLCAGFGGQSEAFLQGGFDVIRVDNNPLLSEVPNMFIE
                     DIYKIEPFNISGRGIDYIHAGPTCHEFSLAFNAPRSKAIHSGAAASYLPAEGIRLVQR
                     CKDIIDQLQPRYWSVENVRGSIKYLTPILGEPRLIIGPYVYWGNFPLFDIDVSDLPSK
                     AQLDKRHSPLRSNHRAECPLLLSQAFFDAMTKQKSILEF"
                     /standard_name="methyltransferase"
     CDS             complement(3195..3449)
                     /transl_table="custom_gene_calls_from_genbank"
                     /locus_tag="IMGVR_UViG_3300017719_006163_CDS_0008"
                     /function="unknown function"
                     /product="hypothetical protein"
                     /translation="MTLEAILENIAFQLERIADSLQTPIETPTATVEHEKTDGRGKAQ
                     LGRPKGLIPKCGRCRREGRQISPKRGGCCVECEHEAWWTE"
     CDS             complement(3439..3585)
                     /transl_table="custom_gene_calls_from_genbank"
                     /locus_tag="IMGVR_UViG_3300017719_006163_CDS_0009"
                     /function="unknown function"
                     /product="hypothetical protein"
                     /translation="MREAKKVETALINLNRAYLYEAMSKNDEEYIKAFNAMISVVRRL
                     QNDS"
     CDS             complement(3582..3698)
                     /transl_table="custom_gene_calls_from_genbank"
                     /locus_tag="IMGVR_UViG_3300017719_006163_CDS_0010"
                     /function="unknown function"
                     /product="hypothetical protein"
                     /translation="MLCLKCLKLVKYGTYTNRKMIENGHTICWPCTIEGEEE"
     CDS             complement(3698..3970)
                     /transl_table="custom_gene_calls_from_genbank"
                     /locus_tag="IMGVR_UViG_3300017719_006163_CDS_0011"
                     /function="unknown function"
                     /product="hypothetical protein"
                     /translation="MVRRQKLISMTDRHFEVAQEMGNFSKWVREQLDKHIQKTENGQE
                     DEKEYHCKGCNSTLYLNRVQSRLKGNYWATIRWCHTCDSETLTRVI"
                     /standard_name="common_accessory"
     CDS             complement(3946..4080)
                     /transl_table="custom_gene_calls_from_genbank"
                     /locus_tag="IMGVR_UViG_3300017719_006163_CDS_0012"
                     /function="unknown function"
                     /product="hypothetical protein"
                     /translation="MLARYWLSVKCERSEHFDGLAVFFWVVTIYRDCFGQTWFGDRNS
                     "
     CDS             4180..4317
                     /transl_table="custom_gene_calls_from_genbank"
                     /locus_tag="IMGVR_UViG_3300017719_006163_CDS_0013"
                     /function="unknown function"
                     /product="hypothetical protein"
                     /translation="MPRSTGKGSPRTPKLRRCRDCHFSSGKKTLSTTCPACGSVMRVI
                     R"
                     /standard_name="gp0"
     CDS             4326..4676
                     /transl_table="custom_gene_calls_from_genbank"
                     /locus_tag="IMGVR_UViG_3300017719_006163_CDS_0014"
                     /function="unknown function"
                     /product="hypothetical protein"
                     /translation="MDEGMMWVVLGLSVALMGFLAYKIDKSNTAVRHEIQIGIEKLAS
                     KGIPEFPDIEELREEVEDIIQTTMGAMRTPQIADHLGAVFQQWAQFKMQKEMHQMNIA
                     QQLTEAVPDVDLTP"
                     /standard_name="gp1"
ORIGIN      
        1 atggcccgcc gtagaactcg caaaaagacc cgtcgctcaa gacctaagac aattaacgcc
       61 gctcgcgtac ttgagagtgc attaattgca aacgcagtta ctcaaggttt ctttaatacg
      121 accatcggcc agtttgctat gagcaaagac gctatggctc aaaaccaaat tacagcacga
      181 gaactcttct cgggtctttc cggcggttct ttcggaacta tgaccgcggc aacaaaggtt
      241 gggcagctgg gcatgaaggc aggcactggc atggcatttg gcgaaaccgt caaaaccaac
      301 ctcgcaaaca acggcggtca gatggtcgcg tcactaattt tgatccctgc tggtttcaaa
      361 gttttcaaca aattaacaac aaagcctcgc tcaatggcga accgcgcttt gaaaatgtcc
      421 ggacttccgg tgagggtgtg attaaatgac tactcaagtt tgtcaagcct ccttccttct
      481 atcgaccggc gaagttattg atatgaaaac gaccgtcacc gatggtgcat cgaccgaact
      541 gctcacttca accgattaca gcgtgtctgc tgtctcaatc gggacatacg gtgaaggtaa
      601 agtaatcact cagattcttc aaccaccgac tttcgcaact gcaggctgct gggcctatgt
      661 caatcgtcga ggtgctatcc tttgcgcttt gccaattgct accggtgggg ttcaatcaga
      721 accgacgcca atgccgttga actttgttct tcaagcgggc gacaccattc aagtaaaaag
      781 ccgaacagcg gcaaaccgaa cctttgcata ttcttgtatc acctctcaag gtgttcatgc
      841 gatttttgaa ggaactccaa ccggagcggg taacactgac ctcactcaca ttctgtcggg
      901 tcaatccctc ggctcatcgc ttacgaatca aagcgttgct gttcattggg ccacttccgt
      961 gaatggcaag gagattgaca gcggcggcgg tatgtacgcg ctaaatgacc gtggtcttcc
     1021 tatcggttca tgcgttgccg tcaatcccgc caaccttcaa ccagtcggga attctttcgg
     1081 attgtatgct atcggcttga actttgtcgc acgagtcact acaaacgctt gaggtgtttc
     1141 gtatggcaaa aatgacaaag gctcaagccc gtaagagatg caacgaagca tcaacaaagg
     1201 taagccgtgt atttatggag gctgatgttc atttgacaaa cgctcaattg aaaacccttc
     1261 ttgactgtcg aaacaaatta ttgaacatag ccaaatcgtt gaagtgattg catatggatg
     1321 aagtccgaaa ccaattgaag agtcaaaact tcgctactgt cgcacccaca gcgttcggag
     1381 aggttggtgg acgagtattc cccgacagtc cctccatttc agatgtaaat gaccttatag
     1441 agattgtaaa gggctggagg gctgttcatt tgcccagctt gggctcgcca atttcaaaat
     1501 catgcgtaat aaccactcag aatggcgacg gaactattct tgcgccatcc ggaaatgaaa
     1561 tatttcaatt aacaagtctg tctttttcaa acaatgatgc cgacgcttgc acttatgagg
     1621 ctcaaattgt caacccatcc agcggtgaat caatatcaat caatctgaat gccgatgcaa
     1681 gcgtaggaag taatcaattg acattgccta tcggtggttc tcttacagtc gaacttgaca
     1741 tcatacttga ttcaaatcac ggattgtatg tcgccgttat cagtggcgac cccgcctcga
     1801 acgacattgc tacctaccac tatttgcgga gtcaatgagg tgattagttg cctcgcaagt
     1861 ccactcgtca cgctgatgaa caccgcataa ctttgggcga ctttgaacgc tcagaacttc
     1921 gcaaagtggt aaggtttcaa caatttggcc cacttctaca aggtgcgggt gttgcaacat
     1981 tgggtcttgc tggattagtt ggagcagttg tcttcatgcg ttacaaagca cctgacctcg
     2041 ttcaagccgt aaaaaatact gttgatgata tcactggcgc tggaggggca atggataagt
     2101 ttggctcttt catgaccgcc ggaagcggaa aagaccccgt agccgaccgt agaatggctc
     2161 aagcatttgc ccgacgacgg aataaattgg ctgaggccat agattaccga tgcacgcact
     2221 ccagcgaagg atatgatgaa gaagcatgtt caatacttca catgcaaaca aaacgggaat
     2281 atttcgatga actccaagca ttcaacgata ggatagaatc cgaatatgct gatgttacaa
     2341 atggttcata ttacatctac aaaggactcg ggaacattga ccctctgaaa cgaccgggaa
     2401 gcaaacaata caatgaagca aaccgcaaac actcagccgc ggttaatgct caaattgaaa
     2461 gagcaaagca agaagatttt gaagacccaa tcgtaagaga tgctcgcaag cgacaagaag
     2521 aagaaaaagc acgagaagaa cgcaaccgtc gagcggaagt tgatagaata ctgcgtggcg
     2581 gattgtaaaa tcctacgatc aaaattcaag aatgcttttc tgttttgtca ttgcatcaaa
     2641 gaatgcttga gacaacagca acggacactc tgcacgatga tttgacctca aaggtgaatg
     2701 tcgcttatcg agctgggcct ttgatggtaa gtcggacaca tcaatgtcga ataaaggaaa
     2761 attaccccaa taaacataag ggccaattat gagccgtggt tcgcctaata tcggagtcaa
     2821 atattttatt gaaccgcgta cattctcaac actccaatag cgaggttgaa gttggtctat
     2881 gatgtcctta catcgttgaa ccaatcgaat gccttccgct ggtaaatatg atgctgcagc
     2941 accggagtga atggctttac tccgtggggc gttgaatgct aatgaaaact catgacatgt
     3001 agggccagca tgaatatagt caattcctcg acccgaaata ttgaacggtt caattttgta
     3061 aatgtcttca atgaacatgt tcggcacttc agaaagtagc gggttgttat caactcggat
     3121 gacatcaaat ccgccttgca agaatgcttc agactggccg ccgaatccgg cgcataggtc
     3181 aatcatcaac ggcttcattc agtccaccac gcttcatgct cacattcgac acagcaaccg
     3241 ccgcgcttgg gtgatatctg tcttccttct cttcgacacc ggccacactt cggtatgagt
     3301 cctttcggcc ttccgagctg ggctttaccg cgaccatctg tcttttcatg ctctacggtg
     3361 gccgtgggtg tctcaatagg agtttgtagg ctgtcggcta tcctttcaag ttgaaaggca
     3421 atgttttcaa gaatcgcttc aagagtcatt ttgcagcctc cttacaactg aaatcatggc
     3481 attaaaagcc ttgatatatt cttcatcgtt tttgctcatt gcttcgtaaa ggtatgctcg
     3541 attgagattt attagcgctg tttctacttt cttcgcttct ctcattcttc ttccccctca
     3601 atggtgcaag gccagcaaat agtgtgaccg ttttcaatca ttttacggtt cgtatatgtc
     3661 ccgtatttta ccaatttcaa gcacttcaag caaagcatca aatcaccctc gtcaatgttt
     3721 cagaatcgca agtgtgacac catcgaatcg ttgcccaata attgcccttc aagcgtgatt
     3781 gtacgcggtt aaggtatagg gtagagttac accctttgca atgatactcc ttttcgtcct
     3841 cttgaccgtt ttcagtcttc tgtatatgct tatccaattg ttctctcacc cactttgaaa
     3901 agttgcccat ctcttgagcg acttcaaaat ggcggtctgt catgcttatg agtttctgtc
     3961 tccgaaccat gtttgtccga aacagtccct gtatatagtt acaacccaaa aaaaaacggc
     4021 caagccgtca aaatgctcac ttcgttcaca tttcacgctt agccaatagc gtgcgagcat
     4081 cccgacacct caccggaagg tgcattggcg tataaagcca atagtccggc ttcggcttcg
     4141 ccggaagatt tgaagtgatg tgggcggggt cggtgaatta tgccacgctc taccggaaaa
     4201 gggtcgcctc gaacaccaaa attgcgccgt tgccgtgatt gtcacttttc ttcaggaaaa
     4261 aagacgcttt cgacaacatg cccagcttgc gggagtgtta tgagggtgat acggtagggt
     4321 gaggtatgga tgaaggcatg atgtgggtag ttttggggct gtcagtggct ctcatgggct
     4381 ttttagcata caaaattgac aaatcgaaca ctgcagtgcg acatgaaata caaattggca
     4441 ttgaaaaatt ggcttcaaaa ggcattcctg aattccccga catcgaagaa ttgagggaag
     4501 aagtagagga cattattcaa actactatgg gggcgatgag aacgcctcaa atcgcagacc
     4561 atttgggcgc agtgtttcaa cagtgggctc aattcaaaat gcaaaaagaa atgcaccaaa
     4621 tgaacattgc acagcaatta accgaagccg ttcccgatgt tgatttgacg ccttagtgat
     4681 atacccttga ctaattgcgt aactc
//
LOCUS       CladeA_IMGVR_UVi        4705 bp    DNA     linear   PHG 20-JAN-2025
DEFINITION  IMGVR_UViG_3300017737_003598.
ACCESSION   IMGVR_UViG_3300017737_003598
KEYWORDS    .
SOURCE      .
  ORGANISM  .
FEATURES             Location/Qualifiers
     CDS             1..441
                     /transl_table="custom_gene_calls_from_genbank"
                     /locus_tag="IMGVR_UViG_3300017737_003598_CDS_0001"
                     /function="unknown function"
                     /product="hypothetical protein"
                     /translation="MARRRTRKKTRRSRPKTINAARVLESALIANAVTQGFFNTTIGQ
                     FAMSKDAMAQNQITARELFSGLSGGSFGTMTAATKVGQLGMKAGTGMAFGETVKTNLA
                     NNGGQMVASLILIPAGFKVFNKLTTKPRSMANRALKMSGLPVRV"
                     /standard_name="gp2"
     CDS             446..1132
                     /transl_table="custom_gene_calls_from_genbank"
                     /locus_tag="IMGVR_UViG_3300017737_003598_CDS_0002"
                     /function="unknown function"
                     /product="hypothetical protein"
                     /translation="MTTQVCQASFLLSTGEVIDMKTTVTDGASTELLTSTDYSVSAVS
                     IGTYGEGKVITQILQPPTFATAGCWAYVNRRGAILCALPIATGGVQSEPTPMPLNFVL
                     QAGDTIQVKSRTAANRTFAYSCITSQGVHAIFEGTPTGAGNTDLTHILSGQSLGSSLT
                     NQSVAVHWATSVNGKEIDSGGGMYALNDRGLPIGSCVAVNPANLQPVGNSFGLYAIGL
                     NFVARVTTNA"
                     /standard_name="gp3"
     CDS             1143..1307
                     /transl_table="custom_gene_calls_from_genbank"
                     /locus_tag="IMGVR_UViG_3300017737_003598_CDS_0003"
                     /function="unknown function"
                     /product="hypothetical protein"
                     /translation="MAKMTKAQARKRCNEASTKVSRVFMEADVHLTNAQLKTLLDCRN
                     KLLNIAKSLK"
                     /standard_name="djr_sjr_connect_1"
     CDS             1314..1838
                     /transl_table="custom_gene_calls_from_genbank"
                     /locus_tag="IMGVR_UViG_3300017737_003598_CDS_0004"
                     /function="unknown function"
                     /product="hypothetical protein"
                     /translation="MDEVRNQLKSQNFATVAPTAFGEVGGRVFPDSPSISDVNDLIEI
                     VKGWRAVHLPSLGSPISKSCVITTQNGDGTILAPSGNEIFQLTSLSFSNNDADACTYE
                     AQIVNPSSGESISINLNADASVGSNQLTLPIGGSLTVELDIILDSNHGLYVAVISGDP
                     ASNDIATYHYLRSQ"
                     /standard_name="sjr1"
     CDS             1848..2588
                     /transl_table="custom_gene_calls_from_genbank"
                     /locus_tag="IMGVR_UViG_3300017737_003598_CDS_0005"
                     /function="unknown function"
                     /product="hypothetical protein"
                     /translation="LPRKSTRHADEHRITLGDFERSELRKVVRFQQFGPLLQGAGVAT
                     LGLAGLVGAVVFMRYKAPDLVQAVKNTVDDITGAGGAMDKFGSFMTAGSGKDPVADRR
                     MAQAFARRRNKLAEAIDYRCTHSSEGYDEEACSILHMQTKREYFDELQAFNDRIESEY
                     ADVTNGSYYIYKGLGNIDPLKRPGSKQYNEANRKHSAAVNAQIERAKQEDFEDPIVRD
                     ARKRQEEEKAREERNRRAEVDRILRGGL"
                     /standard_name="alpha"
     CDS             complement(2599..3198)
                     /transl_table="custom_gene_calls_from_genbank"
                     /locus_tag="IMGVR_UViG_3300017737_003598_CDS_0006"
                     /function="other"
                     /product="DNA methyltransferase"
                     /translation="MKPLMIDLCAGFGGQSEAFLQGGFDVIRVDNNPLLSEVPNMFIE
                     DIYKIEPFNISGRGIDYIHAGPTCHEFSLAFNAPRSKAIHSGAAASYLPAEGIRLVQR
                     CKDIIDQLQPRYWSVENVRGSIKYLTPILGEPRLIIGPYVYWGNFPLFDIDVSDLPSK
                     AQLDKRHSPLRSNHRAECPLLLSQAFFDAMTKQKSILEF"
                     /standard_name="methyltransferase"
     CDS             complement(3195..3449)
                     /transl_table="custom_gene_calls_from_genbank"
                     /locus_tag="IMGVR_UViG_3300017737_003598_CDS_0007"
                     /function="unknown function"
                     /product="hypothetical protein"
                     /translation="MTLEAILENIAFQLERIADSLQTPIETPTATVEHEKTDGRGKAQ
                     LGRPKGLIPKCGRCRREGRQISPKRGGCCVECEHEAWWTE"
     CDS             complement(3439..3585)
                     /transl_table="custom_gene_calls_from_genbank"
                     /locus_tag="IMGVR_UViG_3300017737_003598_CDS_0008"
                     /function="unknown function"
                     /product="hypothetical protein"
                     /translation="MREAKKVETALINLNRAYLYEAMSKNDEEYIKAFNAMISVVRRL
                     QNDS"
     CDS             complement(3582..3698)
                     /transl_table="custom_gene_calls_from_genbank"
                     /locus_tag="IMGVR_UViG_3300017737_003598_CDS_0009"
                     /function="unknown function"
                     /product="hypothetical protein"
                     /translation="MLCLKCLKLVKYGTYTNRKMIENGHTICWPCTIEGEEE"
     CDS             complement(3698..3970)
                     /transl_table="custom_gene_calls_from_genbank"
                     /locus_tag="IMGVR_UViG_3300017737_003598_CDS_0010"
                     /function="unknown function"
                     /product="hypothetical protein"
                     /translation="MVRRQKLISMTDRHFEVAQEMGNFSKWVREQLDKHIQKTENGQE
                     DEKEYHCKGCNSTLYLNRVQSRLKGNYWATIRWCHTCDSETLTRVI"
                     /standard_name="common_accessory"
     CDS             complement(3946..4080)
                     /transl_table="custom_gene_calls_from_genbank"
                     /locus_tag="IMGVR_UViG_3300017737_003598_CDS_0011"
                     /function="unknown function"
                     /product="hypothetical protein"
                     /translation="MLARYWLSVKCERSEHFDGLAVFFWVVTIYRDCFGQTWFGDRNS
                     "
     CDS             4180..4317
                     /transl_table="custom_gene_calls_from_genbank"
                     /locus_tag="IMGVR_UViG_3300017737_003598_CDS_0012"
                     /function="unknown function"
                     /product="hypothetical protein"
                     /translation="MPRSTGKGSPRTPKLRRCRDCHFSSGKKTLSTTCPACGSVMRVI
                     R"
                     /standard_name="gp0"
     CDS             4326..4676
                     /transl_table="custom_gene_calls_from_genbank"
                     /locus_tag="IMGVR_UViG_3300017737_003598_CDS_0013"
                     /function="unknown function"
                     /product="hypothetical protein"
                     /translation="MDEGMMWVVLGLSVALMGFLAYKIDKSNTAVRHEIQIGIEKLAS
                     KGIPEFPDIEELREEVEDIIQTTMGAMRTPQIADHLGAVFQQWAQFKMQKEMHQMNIA
                     QQLTEAVPDVDLTP"
                     /standard_name="gp1"
ORIGIN      
        1 atggcccgcc gtagaactcg caaaaagacc cgtcgctcaa gacctaagac aattaacgcc
       61 gctcgcgtac ttgagagtgc attaattgca aacgcagtta ctcaaggttt ctttaatacg
      121 accatcggcc agtttgctat gagcaaagac gctatggctc aaaaccaaat tacagcacga
      181 gaactcttct cgggtctttc cggcggttct ttcggaacta tgaccgcggc aacaaaggtt
      241 gggcagctgg gcatgaaggc aggcactggc atggcatttg gcgaaaccgt caaaaccaac
      301 ctcgcaaaca acggcggtca gatggtcgcg tcactaattt tgatccctgc tggtttcaaa
      361 gttttcaaca aattaacaac aaagcctcgc tcaatggcga accgcgcttt gaaaatgtcc
      421 ggacttccgg tgagggtgtg attaaatgac tactcaagtt tgtcaagcct ccttccttct
      481 atcgaccggc gaagttattg atatgaaaac gaccgtcacc gatggtgcat cgaccgaact
      541 gctcacttca accgattaca gcgtgtctgc tgtctcaatc gggacatacg gtgaaggtaa
      601 agtaatcact cagattcttc aaccaccgac tttcgcaact gcaggctgct gggcctatgt
      661 caatcgtcga ggtgctatcc tttgcgcttt gccaattgct accggtgggg ttcaatcaga
      721 accgacgcca atgccgttga actttgttct tcaagcgggc gacaccattc aagtaaaaag
      781 ccgaacagcg gcaaaccgaa cctttgcata ttcttgtatc acctctcaag gtgttcatgc
      841 gatttttgaa ggaactccaa ccggagcggg taacactgac ctcactcaca ttctgtcggg
      901 tcaatccctc ggctcatcgc ttacgaatca aagcgttgct gttcattggg ccacttccgt
      961 gaatggcaag gagattgaca gcggcggcgg tatgtacgcg ctaaatgacc gtggtcttcc
     1021 tatcggttca tgcgttgccg tcaatcccgc caaccttcaa ccagtcggga attctttcgg
     1081 attgtatgct atcggcttga actttgtcgc acgagtcact acaaacgctt gaggtgtttc
     1141 gtatggcaaa aatgacaaag gctcaagccc gtaagagatg caacgaagca tcaacaaagg
     1201 taagccgtgt atttatggag gctgatgttc atttgacaaa cgctcaattg aaaacccttc
     1261 ttgactgtcg aaacaaatta ttgaacatag ccaaatcgtt gaagtgattg catatggatg
     1321 aagtccgaaa ccaattgaag agtcaaaact tcgctactgt cgcacccaca gcgttcggag
     1381 aggttggtgg acgagtattc cccgacagtc cctccatttc agatgtaaat gaccttatag
     1441 agattgtaaa gggctggagg gctgttcatt tgcccagctt gggctcgcca atttcaaaat
     1501 catgcgtaat aaccactcag aatggcgacg gaactattct tgcgccatcc ggaaatgaaa
     1561 tatttcaatt aacaagtctg tctttttcaa acaatgatgc cgacgcttgc acttatgagg
     1621 ctcaaattgt caacccatcc agcggtgaat caatatcaat caatctgaat gccgatgcaa
     1681 gcgtaggaag taatcaattg acattgccta tcggtggttc tcttacagtc gaacttgaca
     1741 tcatacttga ttcaaatcac ggattgtatg tcgccgttat cagtggcgac cccgcctcga
     1801 acgacattgc tacctaccac tatttgcgga gtcaatgagg tgattagttg cctcgcaagt
     1861 ccactcgtca cgctgatgaa caccgcataa ctttgggcga ctttgaacgc tcagaacttc
     1921 gcaaagtggt aaggtttcaa caatttggcc cacttctaca aggtgcgggt gttgcaacat
     1981 tgggtcttgc tggattagtt ggagcagttg tcttcatgcg ttacaaagca cctgacctcg
     2041 ttcaagccgt aaaaaatact gttgatgata tcactggcgc tggaggggca atggataagt
     2101 ttggctcttt catgaccgcc ggaagcggaa aagaccccgt agccgaccgt agaatggctc
     2161 aagcatttgc ccgacgacgg aataaattgg ctgaggccat agattaccga tgcacgcact
     2221 ccagcgaagg atatgatgaa gaagcatgtt caatacttca catgcaaaca aaacgggaat
     2281 atttcgatga actccaagca ttcaacgata ggatagaatc cgaatatgct gatgttacaa
     2341 atggttcata ttacatctac aaaggactcg ggaacattga ccctctgaaa cgaccgggaa
     2401 gcaaacaata caatgaagca aaccgcaaac actcagccgc ggttaatgct caaattgaaa
     2461 gagcaaagca agaagatttt gaagacccaa tcgtaagaga tgctcgaaag cgacaagaag
     2521 aagaaaaagc acgagaagaa cgcaaccgtc gagcggaagt tgatagaata ctgcgtggcg
     2581 gattgtaaaa tcctacgatc aaaattcaag aatgcttttc tgttttgtca ttgcatcaaa
     2641 gaatgcttga gacaacagca acggacactc tgcacgatga tttgacctca aaggtgaatg
     2701 tcgcttatcg agctgggcct ttgatggtaa gtcggacaca tcaatgtcga ataaaggaaa
     2761 attaccccaa taaacataag ggccaattat gagccgtggt tcgcctaata tcggagtcaa
     2821 atattttatt gaaccgcgta cattctcaac actccaatag cgaggttgaa gttggtctat
     2881 gatgtcctta catcgttgaa ccaatcgaat gccttccgct ggtaaatatg atgctgcagc
     2941 accggagtga atggctttac tccgtggggc gttgaatgct aatgaaaact catgacatgt
     3001 agggccagca tgaatatagt caattcctcg acccgaaata ttgaacggtt caattttgta
     3061 aatgtcttca atgaacatgt tcggcacttc agaaagtagc gggttgttat caactcggat
     3121 gacatcaaat ccgccttgca agaatgcttc agactggccg ccgaatccgg cgcataggtc
     3181 aatcatcaac ggcttcattc agtccaccac gcttcatgct cacattcgac acagcaaccg
     3241 ccgcgcttgg gtgatatctg tcttccttct cttcgacacc ggccacactt cggtatgagt
     3301 cctttcggcc ttccgagctg ggctttaccg cgaccatctg tcttttcatg ctctacggtg
     3361 gccgtgggtg tctcaatagg agtttgtagg ctgtcggcta tcctttcaag ttgaaaggca
     3421 atgttttcaa gaatcgcttc aagagtcatt ttgcagcctc cttacaactg aaatcatggc
     3481 attaaaagcc ttgatatatt cttcatcgtt tttgctcatt gcttcgtaaa ggtatgctcg
     3541 attgagattt attagcgctg tttctacttt cttcgcttct ctcattcttc ttccccctca
     3601 atggtgcaag gccagcaaat agtgtgaccg ttttcaatca ttttacggtt cgtatatgtc
     3661 ccgtatttta ccaatttcaa gcacttcaag caaagcatca aatcaccctc gtcaatgttt
     3721 cagaatcgca agtgtgacac catcgaatcg ttgcccaata attgcccttc aagcgtgatt
     3781 gtacgcggtt aaggtatagg gtagagttac accctttgca atgatactcc ttttcgtcct
     3841 cttgaccgtt ttcagtcttc tgtatatgct tatccaattg ttctctcacc cactttgaaa
     3901 agttgcccat ctcttgagcg acttcaaaat ggcggtctgt catgcttatg agtttctgtc
     3961 tccgaaccat gtttgtccga aacagtccct gtatatagtt acaacccaaa aaaaaacggc
     4021 caagccgtca aaatgctcac ttcgttcaca tttcacgctt agccaatagc gtgcgagcat
     4081 cccgacacct caccggaagg tgcattggcg tataaagcca atagtccggc ttcggcttcg
     4141 ccggaagatt tgaagtgatg tgggcggggt cggtgaatta tgccacgctc taccggaaaa
     4201 gggtcgcctc gaacaccaaa attgcgccgt tgccgtgatt gtcacttttc ttcaggaaaa
     4261 aagacgcttt cgacaacatg cccagcttgc gggagtgtta tgagggtgat acggtagggt
     4321 gaggtatgga tgaaggcatg atgtgggtag ttttggggct gtcagtggct ctcatgggct
     4381 ttttagcata caaaattgac aaatcgaaca ctgcagtgcg acatgaaata caaattggca
     4441 ttgaaaaatt ggcttcaaaa ggcattcctg aattccccga catcgaagaa ttgagggaag
     4501 aagtagagga cattattcaa actactatgg gggcgatgag aacgcctcaa atcgcagacc
     4561 atttgggcgc agtgtttcaa cagtgggctc aattcaaaat gcaaaaagaa atgcaccaaa
     4621 tgaacattgc acagcaatta accgaagccg ttcccgatgt tgatttgacg ccttagtgat
     4681 atacccttga ctaattgcgt aactc
//
LOCUS       CladeA_IMGVR_UVi        4693 bp    DNA     linear   PHG 20-JAN-2025
DEFINITION  IMGVR_UViG_3300017709_001674.
ACCESSION   IMGVR_UViG_3300017709_001674
KEYWORDS    .
SOURCE      .
  ORGANISM  .
FEATURES             Location/Qualifiers
     CDS             1..444
                     /transl_table="custom_gene_calls_from_genbank"
                     /locus_tag="IMGVR_UViG_3300017709_001674_CDS_0001"
                     /function="unknown function"
                     /product="hypothetical protein"
                     /translation="MKRKTRTRRTRSFNVLNAAEMYLQTNVLTQGFAGVNPITFVTGQ
                     EYGQIGYTSGSPTQRPQAQYGMSYRPGAVSVTIPELLGVGSANVGQGIDMLVRNGKDN
                     WLNMIVGTVGVKAGFAIAKKITSKQRSFINNQVMKPLGLKSMVRV"
                     /standard_name="gp2"
     CDS             449..1162
                     /transl_table="custom_gene_calls_from_genbank"
                     /locus_tag="IMGVR_UViG_3300017709_001674_CDS_0002"
                     /function="unknown function"
                     /product="hypothetical protein"
                     /translation="MTTQTVTAQLMLNTGESVALSSTFTDGTESELTTSGVVGTGGGI
                     SATSIGTFADGKVITAILQAPASSGGSDGNGFVTYAYIARRGSIVKCFPVAKLGVASE
                     PMPCNFRLQAGDTIRCLTAYSAAQKRQVSLNIISNTGVQAIFSVTPTGAGNNNLTHIL
                     SGQSFGESLQGQQVRSHFAVGKEQSLSAGSQVFYLNDRGLPAGGCLMTNPDDLQLMPN
                     SAGLVSIALNDVARTVTSA"
                     /standard_name="gp3"
     CDS             1229..1333
                     /transl_table="custom_gene_calls_from_genbank"
                     /locus_tag="IMGVR_UViG_3300017709_001674_CDS_0003"
                     /function="unknown function"
                     /product="hypothetical protein"
                     /translation="MYFCTAASHLTHSQRMKLYEMASKVEEMGKKLFS"
     CDS             1345..1932
                     /transl_table="custom_gene_calls_from_genbank"
                     /locus_tag="IMGVR_UViG_3300017709_001674_CDS_0004"
                     /function="unknown function"
                     /product="hypothetical protein"
                     /translation="MKYNQQAVDDLLSPLRYVNLKDIDPNSINRIGEGVFPELTTLDH
                     LSILDLVTKAYQAVHLPTLGHPIPQSTVYTTATLPSSNGKVNVVTASNNEVIEILGIS
                     VKTPNEYETSGLILRLVNSLGDERPIFNFDKFDLISTDNGAPIIYGKVIKLTSNLSVS
                     PSPLYVNGGDTLQIVSNSAPNDDMVMDVVYRKVIQ"
                     /standard_name="sjr1"
     CDS             1941..2543
                     /transl_table="custom_gene_calls_from_genbank"
                     /locus_tag="IMGVR_UViG_3300017709_001674_CDS_0005"
                     /function="unknown function"
                     /product="hypothetical protein"
                     /translation="MPRKASDKTVTHRIELGLNERAELKEIIKTQKENQRLDAITATF
                     QAAGMAIGGIGALGAGLALAAWLAPGLIDTIKDKGNEVVDDITKGGISIINDILPSGA
                     QIPEAAELKAEYDRLFAALRAAGAKKNQFCTPSSIDYNEQQCQITTDEYENAKKELDD
                     HITRMKELANAIKEGSLQDGLEKINPIFKFMPGGDWSIWD"
                     /standard_name="alpha"
     CDS             complement(2540..3181)
                     /transl_table="custom_gene_calls_from_genbank"
                     /locus_tag="IMGVR_UViG_3300017709_001674_CDS_0006"
                     /function="unknown function"
                     /product="hypothetical protein"
                     /translation="MKKVLDLYSGLGGFSEAFARSQNYEVMRIENNPLLSEVPHTEIM
                     CVLEFRDNLREMINRGYIPDPVEIVLISPPCLPFSLGFNAPQAILSREGGFEDYKPDM
                     THLTAGLDIVEMLKPRYFIVENVRGAIRHFKPILGEHFASIGQSNYLWGNCPPLPPFE
                     IEQGHRKTATGSSELRHNIRSLIPLVVSSAIKEAIECQRSIFDYLEDHNYPLL"
                     /standard_name="methyltransferase"
     CDS             complement(3178..3588)
                     /transl_table="custom_gene_calls_from_genbank"
                     /locus_tag="IMGVR_UViG_3300017709_001674_CDS_0007"
                     /function="other"
                     /product="DNA methyltransferase"
                     /translation="MIRRGKTNAGDSWRTDKWILDLVGNSFDPCPLDEGFCQVGNVLF
                     DGLEMDWFYCSLDHNHHVFVNPPYSNPKPWVEKAIQENKKGCFVVMLLKHDSSTKWFA
                     LLQEAGAHFLWCSRRLYHQTNRQSTSPSMLAVLP"
                     /standard_name="methyltransferase"
     CDS             complement(3585..3722)
                     /transl_table="custom_gene_calls_from_genbank"
                     /locus_tag="IMGVR_UViG_3300017709_001674_CDS_0008"
                     /function="unknown function"
                     /product="hypothetical protein"
                     /translation="MDYLHYIAVEKMQQEKTLELLTELTHRLLKIETELKAIKNKLVR
                     K"
     CDS             complement(3722..4000)
                     /transl_table="custom_gene_calls_from_genbank"
                     /locus_tag="IMGVR_UViG_3300017709_001674_CDS_0009"
                     /function="unknown function"
                     /product="hypothetical protein"
                     /translation="MRVTQSFSLSLQEIEQLNALIGGENKSKYVGVLIQNEYQRTMKD
                     RLLKDGQTILETHIVPKEIRDSSVNIKWPGKCNPHHVKGRCLTCWGDE"
                     /standard_name="common_accessory"
     CDS             4183..4305
                     /transl_table="custom_gene_calls_from_genbank"
                     /locus_tag="IMGVR_UViG_3300017709_001674_CDS_0010"
                     /function="unknown function"
                     /product="hypothetical protein"
                     /translation="MSKVPKWKKCRDCGYQPDHKTTTSSCGQCIDGLLRVIRSR"
                     /standard_name="gp0"
     CDS             4308..4652
                     /transl_table="custom_gene_calls_from_genbank"
                     /locus_tag="IMGVR_UViG_3300017709_001674_CDS_0011"
                     /function="unknown function"
                     /product="hypothetical protein"
                     /translation="MLEVILGVGLGLLLASNVALWLKLDRCYHDLHSIIEGVSSATVE
                     IPTLDGVRDEINETLQDFMTNLHVPNAADHLMGAAGQALQMWAHKKFMGAPVGELLPQ
                     AFASDQQQQTQD"
                     /standard_name="gp1"
ORIGIN      
        1 atgaagagaa aaacaagaac aagaagaacc cgttcgttta atgtattgaa cgcggctgaa
       61 atgtatttac aaacaaatgt gttaactcaa ggctttgccg gcgttaatcc aataactttt
      121 gtcactggtc aagaatacgg ccaaataggt tacacatccg gtagccctac acaaagacca
      181 caagcacagt atggtatgag ttatcgacct ggtgctgttt ctgtaactat tcccgaatta
      241 ttaggggtcg gttcggccaa tgttggccaa ggaattgaca tgttagtgag aaatggtaaa
      301 gacaattggc ttaacatgat tgttggtact gttggagtga aagcaggatt tgctattgct
      361 aagaaaataa caagcaaaca aagaagtttc attaacaacc aggtcatgaa accactaggg
      421 cttaaatcaa tggtgagggt gtgattaaat gacaacacaa acagtaaccg cgcaactaat
      481 gcttaacact ggtgaaagcg ttgcattgtc ttcaaccttc actgatggta ccgaatccga
      541 gctaacaacc tccggtgtag ttggcactgg tggtggaata tccgcgactt caattggaac
      601 ctttgccgat ggtaaagtaa taaccgctat tcttcaagca ccagcctcaa gcggcgggtc
      661 agatggaaac ggtttcgtaa cttatgctta catcgctcgt agaggttcaa ttgtgaaatg
      721 ttttccagtt gctaaattgg gtgttgcttc cgaacctatg ccatgcaact ttagacttca
      781 agccggtgat actatccgtt gtttgaccgc ttacagtgcg gcacaaaaaa gacaagtttc
      841 attgaatatt atatctaata caggtgttca agcaattttc tcagtaacgc caacaggcgc
      901 aggaaataac aacttaactc atattctaag tgggcaaagt tttggtgaat cattacaagg
      961 acaacaagtc aggtcgcatt tcgctgtagg aaaagagcaa agccttagcg cgggttctca
     1021 agttttctat cttaacgacc gaggactacc ggcgggcggt tgtttaatga ctaaccccga
     1081 cgatttacaa cttatgccca attcagcggg tcttgtttcc attgctttga atgatgtcgc
     1141 acgaactgta acctcagcgt gaggtgatta agtggcaaat atcactaaag cggcttgtcg
     1201 taaaagaatg aaagaagcat cagttaaaat gtatttttgt actgctgcaa gtcatctaac
     1261 acattcccaa agaatgaaat tgtatgaaat ggcatcaaag gttgaagaaa tgggaaaaaa
     1321 attgttcagt tgattggtgg ttgaatgaaa tataatcaac aagccgtcga tgatttattg
     1381 tcaccgttaa gatatgtcaa tctcaaagac atagacccaa actcaatcaa tagaatcggt
     1441 gaaggtgtat tccccgagct aacaacatta gaccatttga gcattcttga cctggttact
     1501 aaagcatatc aagcggttca tttgccaact ttgggtcatc ctatccctca atcgacggtt
     1561 tatactactg cgaccttgcc aagttctaac ggaaaagtca atgtcgtaac tgcttcaaat
     1621 aacgaggtaa tagaaatatt aggcataagc gtaaaaactc caaacgaata tgaaacgagt
     1681 ggacttatat tgagattagt taacagccta ggagatgaaa gaccgatttt taattttgat
     1741 aagtttgatt tgatatcaac tgataacggc gcgcctataa tttatggcaa agtgataaaa
     1801 ttgacttcaa atttgagtgt gagtccatct ccattatatg ttaatggtgg cgacacacta
     1861 caaatcgtta gcaattccgc acctaacgat gacatggtaa tggatgtagt ttatcgaaaa
     1921 gtgatccaat aggtggttaa atgccacgca aagcgtcaga taaaaccgtt actcatcgaa
     1981 tagagttggg attaaacgaa cgcgccgagc tgaaggaaat aatcaaaaca caaaaagaaa
     2041 accaaagact tgatgcaata accgcaactt ttcaagcggc tggtatggct attggcggta
     2101 ttggtgcttt aggtgctggt ttagcgttag cggcgtggct tgcgccaggt cttattgata
     2161 ctatcaaaga caaaggaaat gaagtggttg atgatattac aaaaggcggt atttccataa
     2221 ttaatgacat attgccctca ggggctcaaa tacccgaggc tgctgaacta aaagcggaat
     2281 atgacagatt gtttgcagca ttaagggcgg ctggtgcgaa aaagaatcaa ttttgtactc
     2341 catcgagtat tgattacaat gaacaacaat gtcagattac gaccgacgaa tatgaaaatg
     2401 caaagaaaga acttgatgac catattacaa ggatgaaaga attggctaac gcaataaaag
     2461 agggcagtct tcaagacgga ttagaaaaaa taaacccaat tttcaaattt atgccaggtg
     2521 gtgactggtc gatttgggat taaagaagcg gataattatg gtcttcaaga taatcaaaga
     2581 tactgcgttg gcattctatc gcttctttaa ttgccgagct aacaactaaa ggaattaatg
     2641 accttatgtt atgtcgcaat tcacttgaac cggttgccgt ttttctatga ccttgttcaa
     2701 tttcaaaagg tggcaatggt ggacaatttc cccacaaata atttgattgt ccgatactgg
     2761 caaagtgttc gcctaatatt ggtttaaaat gtcgaattgc ccctcttaca ttttcaacaa
     2821 taaaataacg aggttttagc atctcgacaa tatcaaggcc agccgttaga tgagtcatat
     2881 ccggtttgta atcctcaaaa ccgccctccc ttgataatat ggcttgtggc gcattaaatc
     2941 cgaggctaaa cggtaaacag gggggggaaa tgaggacaat ttctacaggg tcgggaatat
     3001 atccgcgatt aatcatttct cttaaattat ctctaaattc taacacgcac attatttcag
     3061 tgtgtggtac ttcggataat aatggattat tttctattct cattacttca taattttgtg
     3121 acctggcaaa ggcctcacta aatccgccaa gcccactata caagtcaagt accttcttca
     3181 tggtaacacc gccaacatag atggagatgt actttgtcgg tttgtttgat gatataatcg
     3241 acggctacac cataagaaat gcgcgcctgc ttcttgtagc aaagcaaacc attttgttga
     3301 tgaatcatgt tttaacaaca tgacaacaaa gcaacctttt ttattttctt gtattgcttt
     3361 ttcgacccaa ggtttagggt ttgaatatgg tggattaaca aaaacatgat ggttatgatc
     3421 taacgaacaa taaaaccaat ccatttctaa tccatcaaat aacacattcc caacctgaca
     3481 aaaaccctca tctaatggac atgggtcaaa tgaatttcca accaggtcaa gaatccattt
     3541 atccgttcgc caagaatcgc cggcattagt tttaccgcgc ctaatcattt tctcaccaac
     3601 ttatttttta ttgcttttaa ttcagtttca atttttaata acctatgagt taattctgtt
     3661 aacaactcaa gcgttttttc ttgttgcatt ttttcaacag caatgtaatg taaataatcc
     3721 attattcatc cccccaacaa gtcaaacagc ggcctttaac atggtgtggg ttacatttgc
     3781 caggccattt gatattaacc gagctgtcgc gtatttcttt gggaacgatg tgcgtttcaa
     3841 gtatagtttg accgtctttt aacaatcggt ctttcatagt tcgctggtat tcattttgaa
     3901 ttaaaacacc aacatattta cttttatttt caccaccgat taaagcgttt aattgttcaa
     3961 tttcttgcag gcttaggcta aaggactgag tcactctcat agacctccga ctaactaccc
     4021 ctatttattt attaagtccg tttaagccgt caaaactgtt gttttgaccg ttccgtcagt
     4081 agccttacgg catctcgcca cgcgttgggc tagaggggcg cgggcttaaa gtcaccgatt
     4141 agaagataaa gtgttatttg ccggtgatgg ctcgacctgg ttatgagtaa agttccaaag
     4201 tggaaaaaat gccgcgattg cggataccag ccagaccata aaactacaac aagttcatgc
     4261 ggtcagtgta tcgatggact tttacgcgtt attaggagtc gttaagtatg cttgaggtta
     4321 tcttaggggt gggtttaggg ttgttattgg cctctaatgt cgcattatgg ttaaaattgg
     4381 atagatgcta tcatgatttg cattcaatta ttgaaggagt tagctcggca actgttgaaa
     4441 taccaacttt agacggggtt agagatgaaa taaacgaaac tttacaagat tttatgacga
     4501 atttgcatgt gccaaacgct gctgatcatc taatgggcgc ggctggtcaa gcacttcaaa
     4561 tgtgggctca caaaaaattc atgggtgcgc cagtaggtga attattgcct caagcctttg
     4621 cgtcagacca acaacaacaa actcaagatt aatatcccta acttcctttg gataggttat
     4681 ggctcgtcgt aga
//
LOCUS       CladeA_IMGVR_UVi        4693 bp    DNA     linear   PHG 20-JAN-2025
DEFINITION  IMGVR_UViG_3300017710_002352.
ACCESSION   IMGVR_UViG_3300017710_002352
KEYWORDS    .
SOURCE      .
  ORGANISM  .
FEATURES             Location/Qualifiers
     CDS             1..444
                     /transl_table="custom_gene_calls_from_genbank"
                     /locus_tag="IMGVR_UViG_3300017710_002352_CDS_0001"
                     /function="unknown function"
                     /product="hypothetical protein"
                     /translation="MKRKTRTRRTRSFNVLNAAEMYLQTNVLTQGFAGVNPITFVTGQ
                     EYGQIGYTSGSPTQRPQAQYGMSYRPGAVSVTIPELLGVGSANVGQGIDMLVRNGKDN
                     WLNMIVGTVGVKAGFAIAKKITSKQRSFINNQVMKPLGLKSMVRV"
                     /standard_name="gp2"
     CDS             449..1162
                     /transl_table="custom_gene_calls_from_genbank"
                     /locus_tag="IMGVR_UViG_3300017710_002352_CDS_0002"
                     /function="unknown function"
                     /product="hypothetical protein"
                     /translation="MTTQTVTAQLMLNTGESVALSSTFTDGTESELTTSGVVGTGGGI
                     SATSIGTFADGKVITAILQAPASSGGSDGNGFVTYAYIARRGSIVKCFPVAKLGVASE
                     PMPCNFRLQAGDTIRCLTAYSAAQKRQVSLNIISNTGVQAIFSVTPTGAGNNNLTHIL
                     SGQSFGESLQGQQVRSHFAVGKEQSLSAGSQVFYLNDRGLPAGGCLMTNPDDLQLMPN
                     SAGLVSIALNDVARTVTSA"
                     /standard_name="gp3"
     CDS             1229..1333
                     /transl_table="custom_gene_calls_from_genbank"
                     /locus_tag="IMGVR_UViG_3300017710_002352_CDS_0003"
                     /function="unknown function"
                     /product="hypothetical protein"
                     /translation="MYFCTAASHLTHSQRMKLYEMASKVEEMGKKLFS"
     CDS             1345..1932
                     /transl_table="custom_gene_calls_from_genbank"
                     /locus_tag="IMGVR_UViG_3300017710_002352_CDS_0004"
                     /function="unknown function"
                     /product="hypothetical protein"
                     /translation="MKYNQQAVDDLLSPLRYVNLKDIDPNSINRIGEGVFPELTTLDH
                     LSILDLVTKAYQAVHLPTLGHPIPQSTVYTTATLPTSNGKVNVVTASNNEVIEILGIS
                     VKTPNEYETSGLILRLVNSLGDERPIFNFDKFDLISTDNGAPIIYGKVIKLTSNLSVS
                     PSPLYVNGGDTLQIVSNSAPNDDMVMDVVYRKVIQ"
                     /standard_name="sjr1"
     CDS             1941..2372
                     /transl_table="custom_gene_calls_from_genbank"
                     /locus_tag="IMGVR_UViG_3300017710_002352_CDS_0005"
                     /function="unknown function"
                     /product="hypothetical protein"
                     /translation="MPRKASDKTVTHRIELGLNERAELKEIIKTQKENQRLDAITATF
                     QAAGMAIGGIGALGAGLALAAWLAPGLIDTIKDKGNEVVDDITKGGISIINDILPSGA
                     QIPEAAELKAEYDRLFAALRAAGAKKNQFCTPSSIDYNEQQC"
                     /standard_name="alpha"
     CDS             complement(2373..2474)
                     /transl_table="custom_gene_calls_from_genbank"
                     /locus_tag="IMGVR_UViG_3300017710_002352_CDS_0006"
                     /function="unknown function"
                     /product="hypothetical protein"
                     /translation="LKTALFYCVSQFFHPCNMVIKFFLCIFIFVGRNL"
     CDS             complement(2540..3181)
                     /transl_table="custom_gene_calls_from_genbank"
                     /locus_tag="IMGVR_UViG_3300017710_002352_CDS_0007"
                     /function="unknown function"
                     /product="hypothetical protein"
                     /translation="MKKVLDLYSGLGGFSEAFARSQNYEVMRIENNPLLSEVPHTEIM
                     CVLEFRDNLREMINRGYIPDPVEIVLISPPCLPFSLGFNAPQAILSREGGFEDYKPDM
                     THLTAGLDIVEMLKPRYFIVENVRGAIRHFKPILGEHFASIGQSNYLWGNCPPLPPFE
                     IEQGHRKTATGSSELRHNIRSLIPLVVSSAIKEAIECQRSIFDYLEDHNYPLL"
                     /standard_name="methyltransferase"
     CDS             complement(3178..3588)
                     /transl_table="custom_gene_calls_from_genbank"
                     /locus_tag="IMGVR_UViG_3300017710_002352_CDS_0008"
                     /function="other"
                     /product="DNA methyltransferase"
                     /translation="MIRRGKTNAGDSWRTDKWILDLVGNSFDPCPLDEGFCQVGNVLF
                     DGLEMDWFYCSLDHNHHVFVNPPYSNPKPWVEKAIQENKKGCFVVMLLKHDSSTKWFA
                     LLQEAGAHFLWCSRRLYHQTNRQSTSPSMLAVLP"
                     /standard_name="methyltransferase"
     CDS             complement(3585..3722)
                     /transl_table="custom_gene_calls_from_genbank"
                     /locus_tag="IMGVR_UViG_3300017710_002352_CDS_0009"
                     /function="unknown function"
                     /product="hypothetical protein"
                     /translation="MDYLHYIAVEKMQQEKTLELLTELTHRLLKIETELKAIKNKLVR
                     K"
     CDS             complement(3722..4000)
                     /transl_table="custom_gene_calls_from_genbank"
                     /locus_tag="IMGVR_UViG_3300017710_002352_CDS_0010"
                     /function="unknown function"
                     /product="hypothetical protein"
                     /translation="MRVTQSFSLSLQEIEQLNALIGGENKSKYVGVLIQNEYQRTMKD
                     RLLKDGQTILETHIVPKEIRDSSVNIKWPGKCNPHHVKGRCLTCWGDE"
                     /standard_name="common_accessory"
     CDS             complement(4132..4239)
                     /transl_table="custom_gene_calls_from_genbank"
                     /locus_tag="IMGVR_UViG_3300017710_002352_CDS_0011"
                     /function="unknown function"
                     /product="hypothetical protein"
                     /translation="MVWLVSAIAAFFPLWNFTHNQVEPSPANNTLSSNR"
     CDS             4308..4652
                     /transl_table="custom_gene_calls_from_genbank"
                     /locus_tag="IMGVR_UViG_3300017710_002352_CDS_0012"
                     /function="unknown function"
                     /product="hypothetical protein"
                     /translation="MLEVILGVGLGLLLASNVALWLKLDRCYHDLHSIIEGVSSATVE
                     IPTLDGVRDEINETLQDFMTNLHVPNAADHLMGAAGQALQMWAHKKFMGAPVGELLPQ
                     AFASDQQQQTQD"
                     /standard_name="gp1"
ORIGIN      
        1 atgaagagaa aaacaagaac aagaagaacc cgttcgttta atgtattgaa cgcggctgaa
       61 atgtatttac aaacaaatgt gttaactcaa ggctttgccg gcgttaatcc aataactttt
      121 gtcactggtc aagaatacgg ccaaataggt tacacatccg gtagccctac acaaagacca
      181 caagcacagt atggtatgag ttatcgacct ggtgctgttt ctgtaactat tcccgaatta
      241 ttaggggtcg gttcggccaa tgttggccaa ggaattgaca tgttagtgag aaatggtaaa
      301 gacaattggc ttaacatgat tgttggtact gttggagtga aagcaggatt tgctattgct
      361 aagaaaataa caagcaaaca aagaagtttc attaacaacc aggtcatgaa accactaggg
      421 cttaaatcaa tggtgagggt gtgattaaat gacaacacaa acagtaaccg cgcaactaat
      481 gcttaacact ggtgaaagcg ttgcattgtc ttcaaccttc actgatggta ccgaatccga
      541 gctaacaacc tccggtgtag ttggcactgg tggtggaata tccgcgactt caattggaac
      601 ctttgccgat ggtaaagtaa taaccgctat tcttcaagca ccagcctcaa gcggcgggtc
      661 agatggaaac ggtttcgtaa cttatgctta catcgctcgt agaggttcaa ttgtgaaatg
      721 ttttccagtt gctaaattgg gtgttgcttc cgaacctatg ccatgcaact ttagacttca
      781 agccggtgat actatccgtt gtttgaccgc ttacagtgcg gcacaaaaaa gacaagtttc
      841 attgaatatt atatctaata caggtgttca agcaattttc tcagtaacgc caacaggcgc
      901 aggaaataac aacttaactc atattctaag tgggcaaagt tttggtgaat cattacaagg
      961 acaacaagtc aggtcgcatt tcgctgtagg aaaagagcaa agccttagcg cgggttctca
     1021 agttttctat cttaacgacc gaggactacc ggcgggcggt tgtttaatga ctaaccccga
     1081 cgatttacaa cttatgccca attcagcggg tcttgtttcc attgctttga atgatgtcgc
     1141 acgaactgta acctcagcgt gaggtgatta agtggcaaat atcactaaag cggcttgtcg
     1201 taaaagaatg aaagaagcat cagttaaaat gtatttttgt actgctgcaa gtcatctaac
     1261 acattcccaa agaatgaaat tgtatgaaat ggcatcaaag gttgaagaaa tgggaaaaaa
     1321 attgttcagt tgattggtgg ttgaatgaaa tataatcaac aagccgtcga tgatttattg
     1381 tcaccgttaa gatatgtcaa tctcaaagac atagacccaa actcaatcaa tagaatcggt
     1441 gaaggtgtat tccccgagct aacaacatta gaccatttga gcattcttga cctggttact
     1501 aaagcatatc aagcggttca tttgccaact ttgggtcatc ctatccctca atcgacggtt
     1561 tatactactg cgaccttgcc aacttctaac gggaaagtca atgtcgtaac tgcttcaaat
     1621 aacgaggtaa tagaaatatt aggcataagc gtaaaaactc caaacgaata tgaaacgagt
     1681 ggacttatat tgagattagt taacagccta ggagatgaaa gaccgatttt taattttgat
     1741 aagtttgatt tgatatcaac tgataacggc gcgcctataa tttatggcaa agtgataaaa
     1801 ttgacttcaa atttgagtgt gagtccatct ccattatatg ttaatggtgg cgacacacta
     1861 caaatcgtta gcaattccgc acctaacgat gacatggtaa tggatgtagt ttatcgaaaa
     1921 gtgatccaat aggtggttaa atgccacgca aagcgtcaga taaaaccgtt actcatcgaa
     1981 tagagttggg attaaacgaa cgcgccgagc tgaaggaaat aatcaaaaca caaaaagaaa
     2041 accaaagact tgatgcaata accgcaactt ttcaagcggc tggtatggct attggcggta
     2101 ttggtgcttt aggtgctggt ttagcgttag cggcgtggct tgcgccaggt cttattgata
     2161 ctatcaaaga caaaggaaat gaagtggttg atgatattac aaaaggcggt atttccataa
     2221 ttaatgacat attgccctca ggggctcaaa tacccgaggc tgctgaacta aaagcggaat
     2281 atgacagatt gtttgcagca ttaagggcgg ctggtgcgaa aaagaatcaa ttttgtactc
     2341 catcgagtat tgattacaat gaacaacaat gtcagattac gaccgacgaa tatgaaaatg
     2401 caaagaaaga acttgatgac catattacaa ggatgaaaga attggctaac gcaataaaag
     2461 agggcagtct tcaagacgga ttagaaaaaa taaacccaat tttcaaattt atgccaggtg
     2521 gtgactggtc gatttgggat taaagaagcg gataattatg gtcttcaaga taatcaaaga
     2581 tactgcgttg gcattctatc gcttctttaa ttgccgagct aacaactaaa ggaattaatg
     2641 accttatgtt atgtcgcaat tcacttgaac cggttgccgt ttttctatga ccttgttcaa
     2701 tttcaaaagg tggcaatggt ggacaatttc cccacaaata atttgattgt ccgatactgg
     2761 caaagtgttc gcctaatatt ggtttaaaat gtcgaattgc ccctcttaca ttttcaacaa
     2821 taaaataacg aggttttagc atctcgacaa tatcaaggcc agccgttaga tgagtcatat
     2881 ccggtttgta atcctcaaaa ccgccctccc ttgataatat ggcttgtggc gcattaaatc
     2941 cgaggctaaa cggtaaacag gggggggaaa tgaggacaat ttctacaggg tcgggaatat
     3001 atccgcgatt aatcatttct cttaaattat ctctaaattc taacacgcac attatttcag
     3061 tgtgtggtac ttcggataat aatggattat tttctattct cattacttca taattttgtg
     3121 acctggcaaa ggcctcacta aatccgccaa gcccactata caagtcaagt accttcttca
     3181 tggtaacacc gccaacatag atggagatgt actttgtcgg tttgtttgat gatataatcg
     3241 acggctacac cataagaaat gcgcgcctgc ttcttgtagc aaagcaaacc attttgttga
     3301 tgaatcatgt tttaacaaca tgacaacaaa gcaacctttt ttattttctt gtattgcttt
     3361 ttcgacccaa ggtttagggt ttgaatatgg tggattaaca aaaacatgat ggttatgatc
     3421 taacgaacaa taaaaccaat ccatttctaa tccatcaaat aacacattcc caacctgaca
     3481 aaaaccctca tctaatggac atgggtcaaa tgaatttcca accaggtcaa gaatccattt
     3541 atccgttcgc caagaatcgc cggcattagt tttaccgcgc ctaatcattt tctcaccaac
     3601 ttatttttta ttgcttttaa ttcagtttca atttttaata acctatgagt taattctgtt
     3661 aacaactcaa gcgttttttc ttgttgcatt ttttcaacag caatgtaatg taaataatcc
     3721 attattcatc cccccaacaa gtcaaacagc ggcctttaac atggtgtggg ttacatttgc
     3781 caggccattt gatattaacc gagctgtcgc gtatttcttt gggaacgatg tgcgtttcaa
     3841 gtatagtttg accgtctttt aacaatcggt ctttcatagt tcgctggtat tcattttgaa
     3901 ttaaaacacc aacatattta cttttatttt caccaccgat taaagcgttt aattgttcaa
     3961 tttcttgcag gcttaggcta aaggactgag tcactctcat agacctccga ctaactaccc
     4021 ctatttattt attaagtccg tttaagccgt caaaactgtt gttttgaccg ttccgtcagt
     4081 agcctttcgg catctcgcca cgcgttgggc tagaggggcg cgggcttaaa gtcaccgatt
     4141 agaagataaa gtgttatttg ccggtgatgg ctcgacctgg ttatgagtaa agttccaaag
     4201 tggaaaaaat gccgcgattg cggataccag ccagaccata aaactacaac aagttcatgc
     4261 ggtcagtgta tcgatggact tttacgcgtt attaggagtc gttaagtatg cttgaggtta
     4321 tcttaggggt gggtttaggg ttgttattgg cctctaatgt cgcattatgg ttaaaattgg
     4381 atagatgcta tcatgatttg cattcaatta ttgaaggagt tagctcggca actgttgaaa
     4441 taccaacttt agacggggtt agagatgaaa taaacgaaac tttacaagat tttatgacga
     4501 atttgcatgt gccaaacgct gctgatcatc taatgggcgc ggctggtcaa gcacttcaaa
     4561 tgtgggctca caaaaaattc atgggtgcgc cagtaggtga attattgcct caagcctttg
     4621 cgtcagacca acaacaacaa actcaagatt aatatcccta acttcctttg gataggttat
     4681 ggctcgtcgt aga
//
LOCUS       CladeA_IMGVR_UVi        4693 bp    DNA     linear   PHG 20-JAN-2025
DEFINITION  IMGVR_UViG_3300017717_003244.
ACCESSION   IMGVR_UViG_3300017717_003244
KEYWORDS    .
SOURCE      .
  ORGANISM  .
FEATURES             Location/Qualifiers
     CDS             1..444
                     /transl_table="custom_gene_calls_from_genbank"
                     /locus_tag="IMGVR_UViG_3300017717_003244_CDS_0001"
                     /function="unknown function"
                     /product="hypothetical protein"
                     /translation="MKRKTRTRRTRSFNVLNAAEMYLQTNVLTQGFAGVNPITFVTGQ
                     EYGQIGYTSGSPTQRPQAQYGMSYRPGAVSVTIPELLGVGSANVGQGIDMLVRNGKDN
                     WLNMIVGTVGVKAGFAIAKKITSKQRSFINNQVMKPLGLKSMVRV"
                     /standard_name="gp2"
     CDS             449..1162
                     /transl_table="custom_gene_calls_from_genbank"
                     /locus_tag="IMGVR_UViG_3300017717_003244_CDS_0002"
                     /function="unknown function"
                     /product="hypothetical protein"
                     /translation="MTTQTVTAQLMLNTGESVALSSTFTDGTESELTTSGVVGTGGGI
                     SATSIGTFADGKVITAILQAPASSGGSDGNGFVTYAYIARRGSIVKCFPVAKLGVASE
                     PMPCNFRLQAGDTIRCLTAYSAAQKRQVSLNIISNTGVQAIFSVTPTGAGNNNLTHIL
                     SGQSFGESLQGQQVRSHFAVGKEQSLSAGSQVFYLNDRGLPAGGCLMTNPDDLQLMPN
                     SAGLVSIALNDVARTVTSA"
                     /standard_name="gp3"
     CDS             1229..1333
                     /transl_table="custom_gene_calls_from_genbank"
                     /locus_tag="IMGVR_UViG_3300017717_003244_CDS_0003"
                     /function="unknown function"
                     /product="hypothetical protein"
                     /translation="MYFCTAASHLTHSQRMKLYEMASKVEEMGKKLFS"
     CDS             1345..1932
                     /transl_table="custom_gene_calls_from_genbank"
                     /locus_tag="IMGVR_UViG_3300017717_003244_CDS_0004"
                     /function="unknown function"
                     /product="hypothetical protein"
                     /translation="MKYNQQAVDDLLSPLRYVNLKDIDPNSINRIGEGVFPELTTLDH
                     LSILDLVTKAYQAVHLPTLGHPIPQSTVYTTATLPTSNGKVNVVTASNNEVIEILGIS
                     VKTPNEYETSGLILRLVNSLGDERPIFNFDKFDLISTDNGAPIIYGKVIKLTSNLSVS
                     PSPLYVNGGDTLQIVSNSAPNDDMVMDVVYRKVIQ"
                     /standard_name="sjr1"
     CDS             1941..2543
                     /transl_table="custom_gene_calls_from_genbank"
                     /locus_tag="IMGVR_UViG_3300017717_003244_CDS_0005"
                     /function="unknown function"
                     /product="hypothetical protein"
                     /translation="MPRKASDKTVTHRIELGLNERAELKEIIKTQKENQRLDAITATF
                     QAAGMAIGGIGALGAGLALAAWLAPGLIDTIKDKGNEVVDDITKGGISIINDILPSGA
                     QIPEAAELKAEYDRLFAALRAAGAKKNQFCTPSSIDYNEQQCQITTDEYENAKKELDD
                     HITRMKELANAIKEGSLQDGLEKINPIFKFMPGGDWSIWD"
                     /standard_name="alpha"
     CDS             complement(2540..3181)
                     /transl_table="custom_gene_calls_from_genbank"
                     /locus_tag="IMGVR_UViG_3300017717_003244_CDS_0006"
                     /function="unknown function"
                     /product="hypothetical protein"
                     /translation="MKKVLDLYSGLGGFSEAFARSQNYEVMRIENNPLLSEVPHTEIM
                     CVLEFRDNLREMINRGYIPDPVEIVLISPPCLPFSLGFNAPQAILSREGGFEDYKPDM
                     THLTAGLDIVEMLKPRYFIVENVRGAIRHFKPILGEHFASIGQSNYLWGNCPPLPPFE
                     IEQGHRKTATGSSELRHNIRSLIPLVVSSAIKEAIECQRSIFDYLEDHNYPLL"
                     /standard_name="methyltransferase"
     CDS             complement(3178..3588)
                     /transl_table="custom_gene_calls_from_genbank"
                     /locus_tag="IMGVR_UViG_3300017717_003244_CDS_0007"
                     /function="other"
                     /product="DNA methyltransferase"
                     /translation="TLDHNHHVFVNPPYSNPKPWVEKAIQENKKGCFVVMLLKHDSST
                     KWFALLQEAGAHFLWCSRRLYHQTNRQSTSPSMLAVLP"
                     /standard_name="methyltransferase"
     CDS             complement(3585..3722)
                     /transl_table="custom_gene_calls_from_genbank"
                     /locus_tag="IMGVR_UViG_3300017717_003244_CDS_0009"
                     /function="unknown function"
                     /product="hypothetical protein"
                     /translation="MDYLHYIAVEKMQQEKTLELLTELTHRLLKIETELKAIKNKLVR
                     K"
     CDS             complement(3722..4000)
                     /transl_table="custom_gene_calls_from_genbank"
                     /locus_tag="IMGVR_UViG_3300017717_003244_CDS_0010"
                     /function="unknown function"
                     /product="hypothetical protein"
                     /translation="MRVTQSFSLSLQEIEQLNALIGGENKSKYVGVLIQNEYQRTMKD
                     RLLKDGQTILETHIVPKEIRDSSVNIKWPGKCNPHHVKGRCLTCWGDE"
                     /standard_name="common_accessory"
     CDS             complement(4132..4239)
                     /transl_table="custom_gene_calls_from_genbank"
                     /locus_tag="IMGVR_UViG_3300017717_003244_CDS_0011"
                     /function="unknown function"
                     /product="hypothetical protein"
                     /translation="MVWLVSAIAAFFPLWNFTHNQVEPSPANNTLSSNR"
     CDS             4308..4652
                     /transl_table="custom_gene_calls_from_genbank"
                     /locus_tag="IMGVR_UViG_3300017717_003244_CDS_0012"
                     /function="unknown function"
                     /product="hypothetical protein"
                     /translation="MLEVILGVGLGLLLASNVALWLKLDRCYHDLHSIIEGVSSATVE
                     IPTLDGVRDEINETLQDFMTNLHVPNAADHLMGAAGQALQMWAHKKFMGAPVGELLPQ
                     AFASDQQQQTQD"
                     /standard_name="gp1"
ORIGIN      
        1 atgaagagaa aaacaagaac aagaagaacc cgttcgttta atgtattgaa cgcggctgaa
       61 atgtatttac aaacaaatgt gttaactcaa ggctttgccg gcgttaatcc aataactttt
      121 gtcactggtc aagaatacgg ccaaataggt tacacatccg gtagccctac acaaagacca
      181 caagcacagt atggtatgag ttatcgacct ggtgctgttt ctgtaactat tcccgaatta
      241 ttaggggtcg gttcggccaa tgttggccaa ggaattgaca tgttagtgag aaatggtaaa
      301 gacaattggc ttaacatgat tgttggtact gttggagtga aagcaggatt tgctattgct
      361 aagaaaataa caagcaaaca aagaagtttc attaacaacc aggtcatgaa accactaggg
      421 cttaaatcaa tggtgagggt gtgattaaat gacaacacaa acagtaaccg cgcaactaat
      481 gcttaacact ggtgaaagcg ttgcattgtc ttcaaccttc actgatggta ccgaatccga
      541 gctaacaacc tccggtgtag ttggcactgg tggtggaata tccgcgactt caattggaac
      601 ctttgccgat ggtaaagtaa taaccgctat tcttcaagca ccagcctcaa gcggcgggtc
      661 agatggaaac ggtttcgtaa cttatgctta catcgctcgt agaggttcaa ttgtgaaatg
      721 ttttccagtt gctaaattgg gtgttgcttc cgaacctatg ccatgcaact ttagacttca
      781 agccggtgat actatccgtt gtttgaccgc ttacagtgcg gcacaaaaaa gacaagtttc
      841 attgaatatt atatctaata caggtgttca agcaattttc tcagtaacgc caacaggcgc
      901 aggaaataac aacttaactc atattctaag tgggcaaagt tttggtgaat cattacaagg
      961 acaacaagtc aggtcgcatt tcgctgtagg aaaagagcaa agccttagcg cgggttctca
     1021 agttttctat cttaacgacc gaggactacc ggcgggcggt tgtttaatga ctaaccccga
     1081 cgatttacaa cttatgccca attcagcggg tcttgtttcc attgctttga atgatgtcgc
     1141 acgaactgta acctcagcgt gaggtgatta agtggcaaat atcactaaag cggcttgtcg
     1201 taaaagaatg aaagaagcat cagttaaaat gtatttttgt actgctgcaa gtcatctaac
     1261 acattcccaa agaatgaaat tgtatgaaat ggcatcaaag gttgaagaaa tgggaaaaaa
     1321 attgttcagt tgattggtgg ttgaatgaaa tataatcaac aagccgtcga tgatttattg
     1381 tcaccgttaa gatatgtcaa tctcaaagac atagacccaa actcaatcaa tagaatcggt
     1441 gaaggtgtat tccccgagct aacaacatta gaccatttga gcattcttga cctggttact
     1501 aaagcatatc aagcggttca tttgccaact ttgggtcatc ctatccctca atcgacggtt
     1561 tatactactg cgaccttgcc aacttctaac gggaaagtca atgtcgtaac tgcttcaaat
     1621 aacgaggtaa tagaaatatt aggcataagc gtaaaaactc caaacgaata tgaaacgagt
     1681 ggacttatat tgagattagt taacagccta ggagatgaaa gaccgatttt taattttgat
     1741 aagtttgatt tgatatcaac tgataacggc gcgcctataa tttatggcaa agtgataaaa
     1801 ttgacttcaa atttgagtgt gagtccatct ccattatatg ttaatggtgg cgacacacta
     1861 caaatcgtta gcaattccgc acctaacgat gacatggtaa tggatgtagt ttatcgaaaa
     1921 gtgatccaat aggtggttaa atgccacgca aagcgtcaga taaaaccgtt actcatcgaa
     1981 tagagttggg attaaacgaa cgcgccgagc tgaaggaaat aatcaaaaca caaaaagaaa
     2041 accaaagact tgatgcaata accgcaactt ttcaagcggc tggtatggct attggcggta
     2101 ttggtgcttt aggtgctggt ttagcgttag cggcgtggct tgcgccaggt cttattgata
     2161 ctatcaaaga caaaggaaat gaagtggttg atgatattac aaaaggcggt atttccataa
     2221 ttaatgacat attgccctca ggggctcaaa tacccgaggc tgctgaacta aaagcggaat
     2281 atgacagatt gtttgcagca ttaagggcgg ctggtgcgaa aaagaatcaa ttttgtactc
     2341 catcgagtat tgattacaat gaacaacaat gtcagattac gaccgacgaa tatgaaaatg
     2401 caaagaaaga acttgatgac catattacaa ggatgaaaga attggctaac gcaataaaag
     2461 agggcagtct tcaagacgga ttagaaaaaa taaacccaat tttcaaattt atgccaggtg
     2521 gtgactggtc gatttgggat taaagaagcg gataattatg gtcttcaaga taatcaaaga
     2581 tactgcgttg gcattctatc gcttctttaa ttgccgagct aacaactaaa ggaattaatg
     2641 accttatgtt atgtcgcaat tcacttgaac cggttgccgt ttttctatga ccttgttcaa
     2701 tttcaaaagg tggcaatggt ggacaatttc cccacaaata atttgattgt ccgatactgg
     2761 caaagtgttc gcctaatatt ggtttaaaat gtcgaattgc ccctcttaca ttttcaacaa
     2821 taaaataacg aggttttagc atctcgacaa tatcaaggcc agccgttaga tgagtcatat
     2881 ccggtttgta atcctcaaaa ccgccctccc ttgataatat ggcttgtggc gcattaaatc
     2941 cgaggctaaa cggtaaacag gggggggaaa tgaggacaat ttctacaggg tcgggaatat
     3001 atccgcgatt aatcatttct cttaaattat ctctaaattc taacacgcac attatttcag
     3061 tgtgtggtac ttcggataat aatggattat tttctattct cattacttca taattttgtg
     3121 acctggcaaa ggcctcacta aatccgccaa gcccactata caagtcaagt accttcttca
     3181 tggtaacacc gccaacatag atggagatgt actttgtcgg tttgtttgat gatataatcg
     3241 acggctacac cataagaaat gcgcgcctgc ttcttgtagc aaagcaaacc attttgttga
     3301 tgaatcatgt tttaacaaca tgacaacaaa gcaacctttt ttattttctt gtattgcttt
     3361 ttcgacccaa ggtttagggt ttgaatatgg tggattaaca aaaacatgat ggttatgatc
     3421 taacgtacaa taaaaccaat ccatttctaa tccatcaaat aacacattcc caacctgaca
     3481 aaaaccctca tctaatggac atgggtcaaa tgaatttcca accaggtcaa gaatccattt
     3541 atccgttcgc caagaatcgc cggcattagt tttaccgcgc ctaatcattt cctcaccaac
     3601 ttatttttta ttgcttttaa ttcagtttca atttttaata acctatgagt taattctgtt
     3661 aacaactcaa gcgttttttc ttgttgcatt ttttcaacag caatgtaatg taaataatcc
     3721 attattcatc cccccaacaa gtcaaacagc ggcctttaac atggtgtggg ttacatttgc
     3781 caggccattt gatattaacc gagctgtcgc gtatttcttt gggaacgatg tgcgtttcaa
     3841 gtatagtttg accgtctttt aacaatcggt ctttcatagt tcgctggtat tcattttgaa
     3901 ttaaaacacc aacatattta cttttatttt caccaccgat taaagcgttt aattgttcaa
     3961 tttcttgcag gcttaggcta aaggactgag tcactctcat agacctccga ctaactaccc
     4021 ctatttattt attaagtccg tttaagccgt caaaactgtt gttttgaccg ttccgtcagt
     4081 agcctttcgg catctcgcca cgcgttgggc tagaggggcg cgggcttaaa gtcaccgatt
     4141 agaagataaa gtgttatttg ccggtgatgg ctcgacctgg ttatgagtaa agttccaaag
     4201 tggaaaaaat gccgcgattg cggataccag ccagaccata aaactacaac aagttcatgc
     4261 ggtcagtgta tcgatggact tttacgcgtt attaggagtc gttaagtatg cttgaggtta
     4321 tcttaggggt gggtttaggg ttgttattgg cctctaatgt cgcattatgg ttaaaattgg
     4381 atagatgcta tcatgatttg cattcaatta ttgaaggagt tagctcggca actgttgaaa
     4441 taccaacttt agacggggtt agagatgaaa taaacgaaac tttacaagat tttatgacga
     4501 atttgcatgt gccaaacgct gctgatcatc taatgggcgc ggctggtcaa gcacttcaaa
     4561 tgtgggctca caaaaaattc atgggtgcgc cagtaggtga attattgcct caagcctttg
     4621 cgtcagacca acaacaacaa actcaagatt aatatcccta acttcctttg gataggttat
     4681 ggctcgtcgt aga
//
LOCUS       CladeA_IMGVR_UVi        4693 bp    DNA     linear   PHG 20-JAN-2025
DEFINITION  IMGVR_UViG_3300017724_003191.
ACCESSION   IMGVR_UViG_3300017724_003191
KEYWORDS    .
SOURCE      .
  ORGANISM  .
FEATURES             Location/Qualifiers
     CDS             1..444
                     /transl_table="custom_gene_calls_from_genbank"
                     /locus_tag="IMGVR_UViG_3300017724_003191_CDS_0001"
                     /function="unknown function"
                     /product="hypothetical protein"
                     /translation="MKRKTRTRRTRSFNVLNAAEMYLQTNVLTQGFAGVNPITFVTGQ
                     EYGQIGYTSGSPTQRPQAQYGMSYRPGAVSVTIPELLGVGSANVGQGIDMLVRNGKDN
                     WLNMIVGTVGVKAGFAIAKKITSKQRSFINNQVMKPLGLKSMVRV"
                     /standard_name="gp2"
     CDS             449..1162
                     /transl_table="custom_gene_calls_from_genbank"
                     /locus_tag="IMGVR_UViG_3300017724_003191_CDS_0002"
                     /function="unknown function"
                     /product="hypothetical protein"
                     /translation="MTTQTVTAQLMLNTGESVALSSTFTDGTESELTTSGVVGTGGGI
                     SATSIGTFADGKVITAILQAPASSGGSDGNGFVTYAYIARRGSIVKCFPVAKLGVASE
                     PMPCNFRLQAGDTIRCLTAYSAAQKRQVSLNIISNTGVQAIFSVTPTGAGNNNLTHIL
                     SGQSFGESLQGQQVRSHFAVGKEQSLSAGSQVFYLNDRGLPAGGCLMTNPDDLQLMPN
                     SAGLVSIALNDVARTVTSA"
                     /standard_name="gp3"
     CDS             1229..1333
                     /transl_table="custom_gene_calls_from_genbank"
                     /locus_tag="IMGVR_UViG_3300017724_003191_CDS_0003"
                     /function="unknown function"
                     /product="hypothetical protein"
                     /translation="MYFCTAASHLTHSQRMKLYEMASKVEEMGKKLFS"
     CDS             1345..1932
                     /transl_table="custom_gene_calls_from_genbank"
                     /locus_tag="IMGVR_UViG_3300017724_003191_CDS_0004"
                     /function="unknown function"
                     /product="hypothetical protein"
                     /translation="MKYNQQAVDDLLSPLRYVNLKDIDPNSINRIGEGVFPELTTLDH
                     LSILDLVTKAYQAVHLPTLGHPIPQSTVYTTATLPSSNGKVNVVTASNNEVIEILGIS
                     VKTPNEYETSGLILRLVNSLGDERPIFNFDKFDLISTDNGAPIIYGKVIKLTSNLSVS
                     PSPLYVNGGDTLQIVSNSAPNDDMVMDVVYRKVIQ"
                     /standard_name="sjr1"
     CDS             1941..2543
                     /transl_table="custom_gene_calls_from_genbank"
                     /locus_tag="IMGVR_UViG_3300017724_003191_CDS_0005"
                     /function="unknown function"
                     /product="hypothetical protein"
                     /translation="MPRKASDKTVTHRIELGLNERAELKEIIKTQKENQRLDAITATF
                     QAAGMAIGGIGALGAGLALAAWLAPGLIDTIKDKGNEVVDDITKGGISIINDILPSGA
                     QIPEAAELKAEYDRLFAALRAAGAKKNQFCTPSSIDYNEQQCQITTDEYENAKKELDD
                     HITRMKELANAIKEGSLQDGLEKINPIFKFMPGGDWSIWD"
                     /standard_name="alpha"
     CDS             complement(2540..3181)
                     /transl_table="custom_gene_calls_from_genbank"
                     /locus_tag="IMGVR_UViG_3300017724_003191_CDS_0006"
                     /function="unknown function"
                     /product="hypothetical protein"
                     /translation="MKKVLDLYSGLGGFSEAFARSQNYEVMRIENNPLLSEVPHTEIM
                     CVLEFRDNLREMINRGYIPDPVEIVLISPPCLPFSLGFNAPQAILSREGGFEDYKPDM
                     THLTAGLDIVEMLKPRYFIVENVRGAIRHFKPILGEHFASIGQSNYLWGNCPPLPPFE
                     IEQGHRKTATGSSELRHNIRSLIPLVVSSAIKEAIECQRSIFDYLEDHNYPLL"
                     /standard_name="methyltransferase"
     CDS             complement(3178..3588)
                     /transl_table="custom_gene_calls_from_genbank"
                     /locus_tag="IMGVR_UViG_3300017724_003191_CDS_0007"
                     /function="other"
                     /product="DNA methyltransferase"
                     /translation="MIRRGKTNAGDSWRTDKWILDLVGNSFDPCPLDEGFCQVGNVLF
                     DGLEMDWFYCSLDHNHHVFVNPPYSNPKPWVEKAIQENKKGCFVVMLLKHDSSTKWFA
                     LLQEAGAHFLWCSRRLYHQTNRQSTSPSMLAVLP"
                     /standard_name="methyltransferase"
     CDS             complement(3585..3722)
                     /transl_table="custom_gene_calls_from_genbank"
                     /locus_tag="IMGVR_UViG_3300017724_003191_CDS_0008"
                     /function="unknown function"
                     /product="hypothetical protein"
                     /translation="MDYLHYIAVEKMQQEKTLELLTELTHRLLKIETELKAIKNKLVR
                     K"
     CDS             complement(3742..3831)
                     /transl_table="custom_gene_calls_from_genbank"
                     /locus_tag="IMGVR_UViG_3300017724_003191_CDS_0009"
                     /function="unknown function"
                     /product="hypothetical protein"
                     /translation="TSFPKKYATARLISNGLANVTHTMLKAAV"
     CDS             complement(3836..4000)
                     /transl_table="custom_gene_calls_from_genbank"
                     /locus_tag="IMGVR_UViG_3300017724_003191_CDS_0010"
                     /function="unknown function"
                     /product="hypothetical protein"
                     /translation="MRVTQSFSLSLQEIEQLNALIGGENKSKYVGVLIQNEYQRTMKD
                     RLLKDGQTILE"
     CDS             complement(4132..4239)
                     /transl_table="custom_gene_calls_from_genbank"
                     /locus_tag="IMGVR_UViG_3300017724_003191_CDS_0011"
                     /function="unknown function"
                     /product="hypothetical protein"
                     /translation="MVWLVSAIAAFFPLWNFTHNQVEPSPANNTLSSNR"
     CDS             4308..4652
                     /transl_table="custom_gene_calls_from_genbank"
                     /locus_tag="IMGVR_UViG_3300017724_003191_CDS_0012"
                     /function="unknown function"
                     /product="hypothetical protein"
                     /translation="MLEVILGVGLGLLLASNVALWLKLDRCYHDLHSIIEGVSSATVE
                     IPTLDGVRDEINETLQDFMTNLHVPNAADHLMGAAGQALQMWAHKKFMGAPVGELLPQ
                     AFASDQQQQTQD"
                     /standard_name="gp1"
ORIGIN      
        1 atgaagagaa aaacaagaac aagaagaacc cgttcgttta atgtattgaa cgcggctgaa
       61 atgtatttac aaacaaatgt gttaactcaa ggctttgccg gcgttaatcc aataactttt
      121 gtcactggtc aagaatacgg ccaaataggt tacacatccg gtagccctac acaaagacca
      181 caagcacagt atggtatgag ttatcgacct ggtgctgttt ctgtaactat tcccgaatta
      241 ttaggggtcg gttcggccaa tgttggccaa ggaattgaca tgttagtgag aaatggtaaa
      301 gacaattggc ttaacatgat tgttggtact gttggagtga aagcaggatt tgctattgct
      361 aagaaaataa caagcaaaca aagaagtttc attaacaacc aggtcatgaa accactaggg
      421 cttaaatcaa tggtgagggt gtgattaaat gacaacacaa acagtaaccg cgcaactaat
      481 gcttaacaca ggtgaaagcg ttgcattgtc ttcaaccttc actgatggta ccgaatccga
      541 gctaacaacc tccggtgtag ttggcactgg tggtggaata tccgcgactt caattggaac
      601 ctttgccgat ggtaaagtaa taaccgctat tcttcaagca ccagcctcaa gcggcgggtc
      661 agatggaaac ggtttcgtaa cttatgctta catcgctcgt agaggttcaa ttgtgaaatg
      721 ttttccagtt gctaaattgg gtgttgcttc cgaacctatg ccatgcaact ttagacttca
      781 agccggtgat actatccgtt gtttgaccgc ttacagtgcg gcacaaaaaa gacaagtttc
      841 attgaatatt atatctaata caggtgttca agcaattttc tcagtaacgc caacaggcgc
      901 aggaaataac aacttaactc atattctaag tgggcaaagt tttggtgaat cattacaagg
      961 acaacaagtc aggtcgcatt tcgctgtagg aaaagagcaa agccttagcg cgggttctca
     1021 agttttctat cttaacgacc gaggactacc ggcgggcggt tgtttaatga ctaaccccga
     1081 cgatttacaa cttatgccca attcagcggg tcttgtttcc attgctttga atgatgtcgc
     1141 acgaactgta acctcagcgt gaggtgatta agtggcaaat atcactaaag cggcttgtcg
     1201 taaaagaatg aaagaagcat cagttaaaat gtatttttgt actgctgcaa gtcatctaac
     1261 acattcccaa agaatgaaat tgtatgaaat ggcatcaaag gttgaagaaa tgggaaaaaa
     1321 attgttcagt tgattggtgg ttgaatgaaa tataatcaac aagccgtcga tgatttattg
     1381 tcaccgttaa gatatgtcaa tctcaaagac atagacccaa actcaatcaa tagaatcggt
     1441 gaaggtgtat tccccgagct aacaacatta gaccatttga gcattcttga cctggttact
     1501 aaagcatatc aagcggttca tttgccaact ttgggtcatc ctatccctca atcgacggtt
     1561 tatactactg cgaccttgcc aagttctaac ggaaaagtca atgtcgtaac tgcttcaaat
     1621 aacgaggtaa tagaaatatt aggcataagc gtaaaaactc caaacgaata tgaaacgagt
     1681 ggacttatat tgagattagt taacagccta ggagatgaaa gaccgatttt taattttgat
     1741 aagtttgatt tgatatcaac tgataacggc gcgcctataa tttatggcaa agtgataaaa
     1801 ttgacttcaa atttgagtgt gagtccatct ccattatatg ttaatggtgg cgacacacta
     1861 caaatcgtta gcaattccgc acctaacgat gacatggtaa tggatgtagt ttatcgaaaa
     1921 gtgatccaat aggtggttaa atgccacgca aagcgtcaga taaaaccgtt actcatcgaa
     1981 tagagttggg attaaacgaa cgcgccgagc tgaaggaaat aatcaaaaca caaaaagaaa
     2041 accaaagact tgatgcaata accgcaactt ttcaagcggc tggtatggct attggcggta
     2101 ttggtgcttt aggtgctggt ttagcgttag cggcgtggct tgcgccaggt cttattgata
     2161 ctatcaaaga caaaggaaat gaagtggttg atgatattac aaaaggcggt atttccataa
     2221 ttaatgacat attgccctca ggggctcaaa tacccgaggc tgctgaacta aaagcggaat
     2281 atgacagatt gtttgcagca ttaagggcgg ctggtgcgaa aaagaatcaa ttttgtactc
     2341 catcgagtat tgattacaat gaacaacaat gtcagattac gaccgacgaa tatgaaaatg
     2401 caaagaaaga acttgatgac catattacaa ggatgaaaga attggctaac gcaataaaag
     2461 agggcagtct tcaagacgga ttagaaaaaa taaacccaat tttcaaattt atgccaggtg
     2521 gtgactggtc gatttgggat taaagaagcg gataattatg gtcttcaaga taatcaaaga
     2581 tactgcgttg gcattctatc gcttctttaa ttgccgagct aacaactaaa ggaattaatg
     2641 accttatgtt atgtcgcaat tcacttgaac cagttgccgt ttttctatga ccttgttcaa
     2701 tttcaaaagg tggcaatggt ggacaatttc cccacaaata atttgattgt ccgatactgg
     2761 caaagtgttc gcctaatatt ggtttaaaat gtcgaattgc ccctcttaca ttttcaacaa
     2821 taaaataacg aggttttagc atctcgacaa tatcaaggcc agccgttaga tgagtcatat
     2881 ccggtttgta atcctcaaaa ccgccctccc ttgataatat ggcttgtggc gcattaaatc
     2941 cgaggctaaa cggtaaacag gggggggaaa tgaggacaat ttctacaggg tcgggaatat
     3001 atccgcgatt aatcatttct cttaaattat ctctaaattc taacacgcac attatttcag
     3061 tgtgtggtac ttcggataat aatggattat tttctattct cattacttca taattttgtg
     3121 acctggcaaa ggcctcacta aatccgccaa gcccactata caagtcaagt accttcttca
     3181 tggtaacacc gccaacatag atggagatgt actttgtcgg tttgtttgat gatataatcg
     3241 acggctacac cataagaaat gcgcgcctgc ttcttgtagc aaagcaaacc attttgttga
     3301 tgaatcatgt tttaacaaca tgacaacaaa gcaacctttt ttattttctt gtattgcttt
     3361 ttcgacccaa ggtttagggt ttgaatatgg tggattaaca aaaacatgat ggttatgatc
     3421 taacgaacaa taaaaccaat ccatttctaa tccatcaaat aacacattcc caacctgaca
     3481 aaaaccctca tctaatggac atgggtcaaa tgaatttcca accaggtcaa gaatccattt
     3541 atccgttcgc caagaatcgc cggcattagt tttaccgcgc ctaatcattt tctcaccaac
     3601 ttatttttta ttgcttttaa ttcagtttca atttttaata acctatgagt taattctgtt
     3661 aacaactcaa gcgttttttc ttgttgcatt ttttcaacag caatgtaatg taaataatcc
     3721 attattcatc cccccaacaa gtcaaacagc ggcctttaac atggtgtggg ttacatttgc
     3781 caggccattt gatattaacc gagctgtcgc gtatttcttt gggaacgatg tgcgtttcaa
     3841 gtatagtttg accgtctttt aacaatcggt ctttcatagt tcgctggtat tcattttgaa
     3901 ttaaaacacc aacatattta cttttatttt caccaccgat taaagcgttt aattgttcaa
     3961 tttcttgcag gcttaggcta aaggactgag tcactctcat agacctccga ctaactaccc
     4021 ctatttattt attaagtccg tttaagccgt caaaactgtt gttttgaccg ttccgtcagt
     4081 agcctttcgg catctcgcca cgcgttgggc tagaggggcg cgggcttaaa gtcaccgatt
     4141 agaagataaa gtgttatttg ccggtgatgg ctcgacctgg ttatgagtaa agttccaaag
     4201 tggaaaaaat gccgcgattg cggataccag ccagaccata aaactacaac aagttcatgc
     4261 ggtcagtgta tcgatggact tttacgcgtt attaggagtc gttaagtatg cttgaggtta
     4321 tcttaggggt gggtttaggg ttgttattgg cctctaatgt cgcattatgg ttaaaattgg
     4381 atagatgcta tcatgatttg cattcaatta ttgaaggagt tagctcggca actgttgaaa
     4441 taccaacttt agacggggtt agagatgaaa taaacgaaac tttacaagat tttatgacga
     4501 atttgcatgt gccaaacgct gctgatcatc taatgggcgc ggctggtcaa gcacttcaaa
     4561 tgtgggctca caaaaaattc atgggtgcgc cagtaggtga attattgcct caagcctttg
     4621 cgtcagacca acaacaacaa actcaagatt aatatcccta acttcctttg gataggttat
     4681 ggctcgtcgt aga
//
LOCUS       CladeA_IMGVR_UVi        4693 bp    DNA     linear   PHG 20-JAN-2025
DEFINITION  IMGVR_UViG_3300017725_002986.
ACCESSION   IMGVR_UViG_3300017725_002986
KEYWORDS    .
SOURCE      .
  ORGANISM  .
FEATURES             Location/Qualifiers
     CDS             1..459
                     /transl_table="custom_gene_calls_from_genbank"
                     /locus_tag="IMGVR_UViG_3300017725_002986_CDS_0001"
                     /function="unknown function"
                     /product="hypothetical protein"
                     /translation="MARRRMKRKTRTRRTRSFNVLNAAEMYLQTNVLTQGFAGVNPIT
                     FVTGQEYGQIGYTSGSPTQRPQAQYGMSYRPGAVSVTIPELLGVGSANVGQGIDMLVR
                     NGKDNWLNMIVGTVGVKAGFAIAKKITSKQRSFINNQVMKPLGLKSMVRV"
                     /standard_name="gp2"
     CDS             464..1177
                     /transl_table="custom_gene_calls_from_genbank"
                     /locus_tag="IMGVR_UViG_3300017725_002986_CDS_0002"
                     /function="unknown function"
                     /product="hypothetical protein"
                     /translation="MTTQTVTAQLMLNTGESVALSSTFTDGTESELTTSGVVGTGGGI
                     SATSIGTFADGKVITAILQAPASSGGSDGNGFVTYAYIARRGSIVKCFPVAKLGVASE
                     PMPCNFRLQAGDTIRCLTAYSAAQKRQVSLNIISNTGVQAIFSVTPTGAGNNNLTHIL
                     SGQSFGESLQGQQVRSHFAVGKEQSLSAGSQVFYLNDRGLPAGGCLMTNPDDLQLMPN
                     SAGLVSIALNDVARTVTSA"
                     /standard_name="gp3"
     CDS             1244..1348
                     /transl_table="custom_gene_calls_from_genbank"
                     /locus_tag="IMGVR_UViG_3300017725_002986_CDS_0003"
                     /function="unknown function"
                     /product="hypothetical protein"
                     /translation="MYFCTAASHLTHSQRMKLYEMASKVEEMGKKLFS"
     CDS             1360..1947
                     /transl_table="custom_gene_calls_from_genbank"
                     /locus_tag="IMGVR_UViG_3300017725_002986_CDS_0004"
                     /function="unknown function"
                     /product="hypothetical protein"
                     /translation="MKYNQQAVDDLLSPLRYVNLKDIDPNSINRIGEGVFPELTTLDH
                     LSILDLVTKAYQAVHLPTLGHPIPQSTVYTTATLPTSNGKVNVVTASNNEVIEILGIS
                     VKTPNEYETSGLILRLVNSLGDERPIFNFDKFDLISTDNGAPIIYGKVIKLTSNLSVS
                     PSPLYVNGGDTLQIVSNSAPNDDMVMDVVYRKVIQ"
                     /standard_name="sjr1"
     CDS             1956..2558
                     /transl_table="custom_gene_calls_from_genbank"
                     /locus_tag="IMGVR_UViG_3300017725_002986_CDS_0005"
                     /function="unknown function"
                     /product="hypothetical protein"
                     /translation="MPRKASDKTVTHRIELGLNERAELKEIIKTQKENQRLDAITATF
                     QAAGMAIGGIGALGAGLALAAWLAPGLIDTIKDKGNEVVDDITKGGISIINDILPSGA
                     QIPEAAELKAEYDRLFAALRAAGAKKNQFCTPSSIDYNEQQCQITTDEYENAKKELDD
                     HITRMKELANAIKEGSLQDGLEKINPIFKFMPGGDWSIWD"
                     /standard_name="alpha"
     CDS             complement(2555..3196)
                     /transl_table="custom_gene_calls_from_genbank"
                     /locus_tag="IMGVR_UViG_3300017725_002986_CDS_0006"
                     /function="unknown function"
                     /product="hypothetical protein"
                     /translation="MKKVLDLYSGLGGFSEAFARSQNYEVMRIENNPLLSEVPHTEIM
                     CVLEFRDNLREMINRGYIPDPVEIVLISPPCLPFSLGFNAPQAILSREGGFEDYKPDM
                     THLTAGLDIVEMLKPRYFIVENVRGAIRHFKPILGEHFASIGQSNYLWGNCPPLPPFE
                     IEQGHRKTATGSSELRHNIRSLIPLVVSSAIKEAIECQRSIFDYLEDHNYPLL"
                     /standard_name="methyltransferase"
     CDS             complement(3193..3603)
                     /transl_table="custom_gene_calls_from_genbank"
                     /locus_tag="IMGVR_UViG_3300017725_002986_CDS_0007"
                     /function="other"
                     /product="DNA methyltransferase"
                     /translation="MIRRGKTNAGDSWRTDKWILDLVGNSFDPCPLDEGFCQVGNVLF
                     DGLEMDWFYCSLDHNHHVFVNPPYSNPKPWVEKAIQENKKGCFVVMLLKHDSSTKWFA
                     LLQEAGAHFLWCSRRLYHQTNRQSTSPSMLAVLP"
                     /standard_name="methyltransferase"
     CDS             complement(3600..3737)
                     /transl_table="custom_gene_calls_from_genbank"
                     /locus_tag="IMGVR_UViG_3300017725_002986_CDS_0008"
                     /function="unknown function"
                     /product="hypothetical protein"
                     /translation="MDYLHYIAVEKMQQEKTLELLTELTHRLLKIETELKAIKNKLVR
                     K"
     CDS             complement(3824..4015)
                     /transl_table="custom_gene_calls_from_genbank"
                     /locus_tag="IMGVR_UViG_3300017725_002986_CDS_0009"
                     /function="unknown function"
                     /product="hypothetical protein"
                     /translation="MRVTQSFSLSLQEIEQLNALIGGENKSKYVGVLIQNEYQRTMKD
                     RLLKDGQTILETHIVPKEIR"
     CDS             complement(4147..4254)
                     /transl_table="custom_gene_calls_from_genbank"
                     /locus_tag="IMGVR_UViG_3300017725_002986_CDS_0010"
                     /function="unknown function"
                     /product="hypothetical protein"
                     /translation="MVWLVSAIAAFFPLWNFTHNQVEPSPANNTLSSNR"
     CDS             4323..4667
                     /transl_table="custom_gene_calls_from_genbank"
                     /locus_tag="IMGVR_UViG_3300017725_002986_CDS_0011"
                     /function="unknown function"
                     /product="hypothetical protein"
                     /translation="MLEVILGVGLGLLLASNVALWLKLDRCYHDLHSIIEGVSSATVE
                     IPTLDGVRDEINETLQDFMTNLHVPNAADHLMGAAGQALQMWAHKKFMGAPVGELLPQ
                     AFASDQQQQTQD"
                     /standard_name="gp1"
ORIGIN      
        1 atggctcgtc gtagaatgaa gagaaaaaca agaacaagaa gaacccgttc gtttaatgta
       61 ttgaacgcgg ctgaaatgta tttacaaaca aatgtgttaa ctcaaggctt tgccggcgtt
      121 aatccaataa cttttgtcac tggtcaagaa tacggccaaa taggttacac atccggtagc
      181 cctacacaaa gaccacaagc acagtatggt atgagttatc gacctggtgc tgtttctgta
      241 actattcccg aattattagg ggtcggttcg gccaatgttg gccaaggaat tgacatgtta
      301 gtgagaaatg gtaaagacaa ttggcttaac atgattgttg gtactgttgg agtgaaagca
      361 ggatttgcta ttgctaagaa aataacaagc aaacaaagaa gtttcattaa caaccaggtc
      421 atgaaaccac tagggcttaa atcaatggtg agggtgtgat taaatgacaa cacaaacagt
      481 aaccgcgcaa ctaatgctta acactggtga aagcgttgca ttgtcttcaa ccttcactga
      541 tggtaccgaa tccgagctaa caacctccgg tgtagttggc actggtggtg gaatatccgc
      601 gacttcaatt ggaacctttg ccgatggtaa agtaataacc gctattcttc aagcaccagc
      661 ctcaagcggc gggtcagatg gaaacggttt cgtaacttat gcttacatcg ctcgtagagg
      721 ttcaattgtg aaatgttttc cagttgctaa attgggtgtt gcttccgaac ctatgccatg
      781 caactttaga cttcaagccg gtgatactat ccgttgtttg accgcttaca gtgcggcaca
      841 aaaaagacaa gtttcattga atattatatc taatacaggt gttcaagcaa ttttctcagt
      901 aacgccaaca ggcgcaggaa ataacaactt aactcatatt ctaagtgggc aaagttttgg
      961 tgaatcatta caaggacaac aagtcaggtc gcatttcgct gtaggaaaag agcaaagcct
     1021 tagcgcgggt tctcaagttt tctatcttaa cgaccgagga ctaccggcgg gcggttgttt
     1081 aatgactaac cccgacgatt tacaacttat gcccaattca gcgggtcttg tttccattgc
     1141 tttgaatgat gtcgcacgaa ctgtaacctc agcgtgaggt gattaagtgg caaatatcac
     1201 taaagcggct tgtcgtaaaa gaatgaaaga agcatcagtt aaaatgtatt tttgtactgc
     1261 tgcaagtcat ctaacacatt cccaaagaat gaaattgtat gaaatggcat caaaggttga
     1321 agaaatggga aaaaaattgt tcagttgatt ggtggttgaa tgaaatataa tcaacaagcc
     1381 gtcgatgatt tattgtcacc gttaagatat gtcaatctca aagacataga cccaaactca
     1441 atcaatagaa tcggtgaagg tgtattcccc gagctaacaa cattagacca tttgagcatt
     1501 cttgacctgg ttactaaagc atatcaagcg gttcatttgc caactttggg tcatcctatc
     1561 cctcaatcga cggtttatac tactgcgacc ttgccaactt ctaacgggaa agtcaatgtc
     1621 gtaactgctt caaataacga ggtaatagaa atattaggca taagcgtaaa aactccaaac
     1681 gaatatgaaa cgagtggact tatattgaga ttagttaaca gcctaggaga tgaaagaccg
     1741 atttttaatt ttgataagtt tgatttgata tcaactgata acggcgcgcc tataatttat
     1801 ggcaaagtga taaaattgac ttcaaatttg agtgtgagtc catctccatt atatgttaat
     1861 ggtggcgaca cactacaaat cgttagcaat tccgcaccta acgatgacat ggtaatggat
     1921 gtagtttatc gaaaagtgat ccaataggtg gttaaatgcc acgcaaagcg tcagataaaa
     1981 ccgttactca tcgaatagag ttgggattaa acgaacgcgc cgagctgaag gaaataatca
     2041 aaacacaaaa agaaaaccaa agacttgatg caataaccgc aacttttcaa gcggctggta
     2101 tggctattgg cggtattggt gctttaggtg ctggtttagc gttagcggcg tggcttgcgc
     2161 caggtcttat tgatactatc aaagacaaag gaaatgaagt ggttgatgat attacaaaag
     2221 gcggtatttc cataattaat gacatattgc cctcaggggc tcaaataccc gaggctgctg
     2281 aactaaaagc ggaatatgac agattgtttg cagcattaag ggcggctggt gcgaaaaaga
     2341 atcaattttg tactccatcg agtattgatt acaatgaaca acaatgtcag attacgaccg
     2401 acgaatatga aaatgcaaag aaagaacttg atgaccatat tacaaggatg aaagaattgg
     2461 ctaacgcaat aaaagagggc agtcttcaag acggattaga aaaaataaac ccaattttca
     2521 aatttatgcc aggtggtgac tggtcgattt gggattaaag aagcggataa ttatggtctt
     2581 caagataatc aaagatactg cgttggcatt ctatcgcttc tttaattgcc gagctaacaa
     2641 ctaaaggaat taatgacctt atgttatgtc gcaattcact tgaaccggtt gccgtttttc
     2701 tatgaccttg ttcaatttca aaaggtggca atggtggaca atttccccac aaataatttg
     2761 attgtccgat actggcaaag tgttcgccta atattggttt aaaatgtcga attgcccctc
     2821 ttacattttc aacaataaaa taacgaggtt ttagcatctc gacaatatca aggccagccg
     2881 ttagatgagt catatccggt ttgtaatcct caaaaccgcc ctcccttgat aatatggctt
     2941 gtggcgcatt aaatccgagg ctaaacggta aacagggggg ggaaatgagg acaatttcta
     3001 cagggtcggg aatatatccg cgattaatca tttctcttaa attatctcta aattctaaca
     3061 cgcacattat ttcagtgtgt ggtacttcgg ataataatgg attattttct attctcatta
     3121 cttcataatt ttgtgacctg gcaaaggcct cactaaatcc gccaagccca ctatacaagt
     3181 caagtacctt cttcatggta acaccgccaa catagatgga gatgtacttt gtcggtttgt
     3241 ttgatgatat aatcgacggc tacaccataa gaaatgcgcg cctgcttctt gtagcaaagc
     3301 aaaccatttt gttgatgaat catgttttaa caacatgaca acaaagcaac cttttttatt
     3361 ttcttgtatt gctttttcga cccaaggttt agggtttgaa tatggtggat taacaaaaac
     3421 atgatggtta tgatctaacg aacaataaaa ccaatccatt tctaatccat caaataacac
     3481 attcccaacc tgacaaaaac cctcatctaa tggacatggg tcaaatgaat ttccaaccag
     3541 gtcaagaatc catttatccg ttcgccaaga atcgccggca ttagttttac cgcgcctaat
     3601 cattttctca ccaacttatt ttttattgct tttaattcag tttcaatttt taataaccta
     3661 tgagttaatt ctgttaacaa ctcaagcgtt ttttcttgtt gcattttttc aacagcaatg
     3721 taatgtaaat aatccattat tcatcccccc aacaagtcaa acagcggcct ttaacatggt
     3781 gtgggttaca tttgccaggc catttgatat taaccgagct gtcgcgtatt tctttgggaa
     3841 cgatgtgcgt ttcaagtata gtttgaccgt cttttaacaa tcggtctttc atagttcgct
     3901 ggtattcatt ttgaattaaa acaccaacat atttactttt attttcacca ccgattaaag
     3961 cgtttaattg ttcaatttct tgcaggctta ggctaaagga ctgagtcact ctcatagacc
     4021 tccgactaac tacccctatt tatttattaa gtccgtttaa gccgtcaaaa ctgttgtttt
     4081 gaccgttccg tcagtagcct ttcggcatct cgccacgcgt tgggctagag gggcgcgggc
     4141 ttaaagtcac cgattagaag ataaagtgtt atttgccggt gatggctcga cctggttatg
     4201 agtaaagttc caaagtggaa aaaatgccgc gattgcggat accagccaga ccataaaact
     4261 acaacaagtt catgcggtca gtgtatcgat ggacttttac gcgttattag gagtcgttaa
     4321 gtatgcttga ggttatctta ggggtgggtt tagggttgtt attggcctct aatgtcgcat
     4381 tatggttaaa attggataga tgctatcatg atttgcattc aattattgaa ggagttagct
     4441 cggcaactgt tgaaatacca actttagacg gggttagaga tgaaataaac gaaactttac
     4501 aagattttat gacgaatttg catgtgccaa acgctgctga tcatctaatg ggcgcggctg
     4561 gtcaagcact tcaaatgtgg gctcacaaaa aattcatggg tgcgccagta ggtgaattat
     4621 tgcctcaagc ctttgcgtca gaccaacaac aacaaactca agattaatat ccctaacttc
     4681 ctttggatag gtt
//
LOCUS       CladeA_IMGVR_UVi        4693 bp    DNA     linear   PHG 20-JAN-2025
DEFINITION  IMGVR_UViG_3300017742_004049.
ACCESSION   IMGVR_UViG_3300017742_004049
KEYWORDS    .
SOURCE      .
  ORGANISM  .
FEATURES             Location/Qualifiers
     CDS             1..444
                     /transl_table="custom_gene_calls_from_genbank"
                     /locus_tag="IMGVR_UViG_3300017742_004049_CDS_0001"
                     /function="unknown function"
                     /product="hypothetical protein"
                     /translation="MKRKTRTRRTRSFNVLNAAEMYLQTNVLTQGFAGVNPITFVTGQ
                     EYGQIGYTSGSPTQRPQAQYGMSYRPGAVSVTIPELLGVGSANVGQGIDMLVRNGKDN
                     WLNMIVGTVGVKAGFAIAKKITSKQRSFINNQVMKPLGLKSMVRV"
                     /standard_name="gp2"
     CDS             449..1162
                     /standard_name="gp3"
     CDS             1229..1333
                     /transl_table="custom_gene_calls_from_genbank"
                     /locus_tag="IMGVR_UViG_3300017742_004049_CDS_0004"
                     /function="unknown function"
                     /product="hypothetical protein"
                     /translation="MYFCTAASHLTHSQRMKLYEMASKVEEMGKKLFS"
     CDS             1345..1932
                     /transl_table="custom_gene_calls_from_genbank"
                     /locus_tag="IMGVR_UViG_3300017742_004049_CDS_0005"
                     /function="unknown function"
                     /product="hypothetical protein"
                     /translation="MKYNQQAVDDLLSPLRYVNLKDIDPNSINRIGEGVFPELTTLDH
                     LSILDLVTKAYQAVHLPTLGHPIPQSTVYTTATLPTSNGKVNVVTASNNEVIEILGIS
                     VKTPNEYETSGLILRLVNSLGDERPIFNFDKFDLISTDNGAPIIYGKVIKLTSNLSVS
                     PSPLYVNGGDTLQIVSNSAPNDDMVMDVVYRKVIQ"
                     /standard_name="sjr1"
     CDS             1941..2543
                     /transl_table="custom_gene_calls_from_genbank"
                     /locus_tag="IMGVR_UViG_3300017742_004049_CDS_0006"
                     /function="unknown function"
                     /product="hypothetical protein"
                     /translation="MPRKASDKTVTHRIELGLNERAELKEIIKTQKENQRLDAITATF
                     QAAGMAIGGIGALGAGLALAAWLAPGLIDTIKDKGNEVVDDITKGGISIINDILPSGA
                     QIPEAAELKAEYDRLFAALRAAGAKKNQFCTPSSIDYNEQQCQITTDEYENAKKELDD
                     HITRMKELANAIKEGSLQDGLEKINPIFKFMPGGDWSIWD"
                     /standard_name="alpha"
     CDS             complement(2540..3181)
                     /transl_table="custom_gene_calls_from_genbank"
                     /locus_tag="IMGVR_UViG_3300017742_004049_CDS_0007"
                     /function="unknown function"
                     /product="hypothetical protein"
                     /translation="MKKVLDLYSGLGGFSEAFARSQNYEVMRIENNPLLSEVPHTEIM
                     CVLEFRDNLREMINRGYIPDPVEIVLISPPCLPFSLGFNAPQAILSREGGFEDYKPDM
                     THLTAGLDIVEMLKPRYFIVENVRGAIRHFKPILGEHFASIGQSNYLWGNCPPLPPFE
                     IEQGHRKTATGSSELRHNIRSLIPLVVSSAIKEAIECQRSIFDYLEDHNYPLL"
                     /standard_name="methyltransferase"
     CDS             complement(3178..3588)
                     /transl_table="custom_gene_calls_from_genbank"
                     /locus_tag="IMGVR_UViG_3300017742_004049_CDS_0008"
                     /function="other"
                     /product="DNA methyltransferase"
                     /translation="MIRRGKTNAGDSWRTDKWILDLVGNSFDPCPLDEGFCQVGNVLF
                     DGLEMDWFYCSLDHNHHVFVNPPYSNPKPWVEKAIQENKKGCFVVMLLKHDSSTKWFA
                     LLQEAGAHFLWCSRRLYHQTNRQSTSPSMLAVLP"
                     /standard_name="methyltransferase"
     CDS             complement(3585..3722)
                     /transl_table="custom_gene_calls_from_genbank"
                     /locus_tag="IMGVR_UViG_3300017742_004049_CDS_0009"
                     /function="unknown function"
                     /product="hypothetical protein"
                     /translation="MDYLHYIAVEKMQQEKTLELLTELTHRLLKIETELKAIKNKLVR
                     K"
     CDS             complement(3722..4000)
                     /transl_table="custom_gene_calls_from_genbank"
                     /locus_tag="IMGVR_UViG_3300017742_004049_CDS_0010"
                     /function="unknown function"
                     /product="hypothetical protein"
                     /translation="MRVTQSFSLSLQEIEQLNALIGGENKSKYVGVLIQNEYQRTMKD
                     RLLKDGQTILETHIVPKEIRDSSVNIKWPGKCNPHHVKGRCLTCWGDE"
                     /standard_name="common_accessory"
     CDS             complement(4132..4239)
                     /transl_table="custom_gene_calls_from_genbank"
                     /locus_tag="IMGVR_UViG_3300017742_004049_CDS_0011"
                     /function="unknown function"
                     /product="hypothetical protein"
                     /translation="MVWLVSAIAAFFPLWNFTHNQVEPSPANNTLSSNR"
     CDS             4308..4652
                     /transl_table="custom_gene_calls_from_genbank"
                     /locus_tag="IMGVR_UViG_3300017742_004049_CDS_0012"
                     /function="unknown function"
                     /product="hypothetical protein"
                     /translation="MLEVILGVGLGLLLASNVALWLKLDRCYHDLHSIIEGVSSATVE
                     IPTLDGVRDEINETLQDFMTNLHVPNAADHLMGAAGQALQMWAHKKFMGAPVGELLPQ
                     AFASDQQQQTQD"
                     /standard_name="gp1"
ORIGIN      
        1 atgaagagaa aaacaagaac aagaagaacc cgttcgttta atgtattgaa cgcggctgaa
       61 atgtatttac aaacaaatgt gttaactcaa ggctttgccg gcgttaatcc aataactttt
      121 gtcactggtc aagaatacgg ccaaataggt tacacatccg gtagccctac acaaagacca
      181 caagcacagt atggtatgag ttatcgacct ggtgctgttt ctgtaactat tcccgaatta
      241 ttaggggtcg gttcggccaa tgttggccaa ggaattgaca tgttagtgag aaatggtaaa
      301 gacaattggc ttaacatgat tgttggtact gttggagtga aagcaggatt tgctattgct
      361 aagaaaataa caagcaaaca aagaagtttc attaacaacc aggtcatgaa accactaggg
      421 cttaaatcaa tggtgagggt gtgattaaat gacaacacaa acagtaaccg cgcaactaat
      481 gcttaacact ggtgaaagcg ttgcattgtc ttcaaccttc actgatggta ccgaatccga
      541 gctaacaacc tccggtgtag ttggcactgg tggtggaata tccgcgactt caattggaac
      601 ctttgccgat ggtaaagtaa taaccgctat tcttcaagca ccagcctcaa gcggcgggtc
      661 agatggaaac ggtttcgtaa cttatgctta catcgctcgt agaggttcaa ttgtgaaatg
      721 ttttccagtt gctaaattgg gtgttgcttc cgaacctatg ccatgcaact ttagacttca
      781 agccggtgat actatccgtt gtttgaccgc ttacagtgcg gcacaaaaaa gacaagtttc
      841 attgaatatt atatctaata caggtgttca agcaattttc tcagtaacgc caacaggcgc
      901 aggaaataac aacttaactc atattctaag tgggcaaagt tttggtgaat cattacaagg
      961 acaacaagtc aggtcgcatt tcgctgtagg aaaagagcaa agccttagcg cgggttctca
     1021 agttttctat cttaacgacc gaggactacc ggcgggcggt tgtttaatga ctaaccccga
     1081 cgatttacaa cttatgccca attcagcggg tcttgtttcc attgctttga atgatgtcgc
     1141 acgaactgta acctcagcgt gaggtgatta agtggcaaat atcactaaag cggcttgtcg
     1201 taaaagaatg aaagaagcat cagttaaaat gtatttttgt actgctgcaa gtcatctaac
     1261 acattcccaa agaatgaaat tgtatgaaat ggcatcaaag gttgaagaaa tgggaaaaaa
     1321 attgttcagt tgattggtgg ttgaatgaaa tataatcaac aagccgtcga tgatttattg
     1381 tcaccgttaa gatatgtcaa tctcaaagac atagacccaa actcaatcaa tagaatcggt
     1441 gaaggtgtat tccccgagct aacaacatta gaccatttga gcattcttga cctggttact
     1501 aaagcatatc aagcggttca tttgccaact ttgggtcatc ctatccctca atcgacggtt
     1561 tatactactg cgaccttgcc aacttctaac gggaaagtca atgtcgtaac tgcttcaaat
     1621 aacgaggtaa tagaaatatt aggcataagc gtaaaaactc caaacgaata tgaaacgagt
     1681 ggacttatat tgagattagt taacagccta ggagatgaaa gaccgatttt taattttgat
     1741 aagtttgatt tgatatcaac tgataacggc gcgcctataa tttatggcaa agtgataaaa
     1801 ttgacttcaa atttgagtgt gagtccatct ccattatatg ttaatggtgg cgacacacta
     1861 caaatcgtta gcaattccgc acctaacgat gacatggtaa tggatgtagt ttatcgaaaa
     1921 gtgatccaat aggtggttaa atgccacgca aagcgtcaga taaaaccgtt actcatcgaa
     1981 tagagttggg attaaacgaa cgcgccgagc tgaaggaaat aatcaaaaca caaaaagaaa
     2041 accaaagact tgatgcaata accgcaactt ttcaagcggc tggtatggct attggcggta
     2101 ttggtgcttt aggtgctggt ttagcgttag cggcgtggct tgcgccaggt cttattgata
     2161 ctatcaaaga caaaggaaat gaagtggttg atgatattac aaaaggcggt atttccataa
     2221 ttaatgacat attgccctca ggggctcaaa tacccgaggc tgctgaacta aaagcggaat
     2281 atgacagatt gtttgcagca ttaagggcgg ctggtgcgaa aaagaatcaa ttttgtactc
     2341 catcgagtat tgattacaat gaacaacaat gtcagattac gaccgacgaa tatgaaaatg
     2401 caaagaaaga acttgatgac catattacaa ggatgaaaga attggctaac gcaataaaag
     2461 agggcagtct tcaagacgga ttagaaaaaa taaacccaat tttcaaattt atgccaggtg
     2521 gtgactggtc gatttgggat taaagaagcg gataattatg gtcttcaaga taatcaaaga
     2581 tactgcgttg gcattctatc gcttctttaa ttgccgagct aacaactaaa ggaattaatg
     2641 accttatgtt atgtcgcaat tcacttgaac cggttgccgt ttttctatga ccttgttcaa
     2701 tttcaaaagg tggcaatggt ggacaatttc cccacaaata atttgattgt ccgatactgg
     2761 caaagtgttc gcctaatatt ggtttaaaat gtcgaattgc ccctcttaca ttttcaacaa
     2821 taaaataacg aggttttagc atctcgacaa tatcaaggcc agccgttaga tgagtcatat
     2881 ccggtttgta atcctcaaaa ccgccctccc ttgataatat ggcttgtggc gcattaaatc
     2941 cgaggctaaa cggtaaacag gggggggaaa tgaggacaat ttctacaggg tcgggaatat
     3001 atccgcgatt aatcatttct cttaaattat ctctaaattc taacacgcac attatttcag
     3061 tgtgtggtac ttcggataat aatggattat tttctattct cattacttca taattttgtg
     3121 acctggcaaa ggcctcacta aatccgccaa gcccactata caagtcaagt accttcttca
     3181 tggtaacacc gccaacatag atggagatgt actttgtcgg tttgtttgat gatataatcg
     3241 acggctacac cataagaaat gcgcgcctgc ttcttgtagc aaagcaaacc attttgttga
     3301 tgaatcatgt tttaacaaca tgacaacaaa gcaacctttt ttattttctt gtattgcttt
     3361 ttcgacccaa ggtttagggt ttgaatatgg tggattaaca aaaacatgat ggttatgatc
     3421 taacgaacaa taaaaccaat ccatttctaa tccatcaaat aacacattcc caacctgaca
     3481 aaaaccctca tctaatggac atgggtcaaa tgaatttcca accaggtcaa gaatccattt
     3541 atccgttcgc caagaatcgc cggcattagt tttaccgcgc ctaatcattt tctcaccaac
     3601 ttatttttta ttgcttttaa ttcagtttca atttttaata acctatgagt taattctgtt
     3661 aacaactcaa gcgttttttc ttgctgcatt ttttcaacag caatgtaatg taaataatcc
     3721 attattcatc cccccaacaa gtcaaacagc ggcctttaac atggtgtggg ttacatttgc
     3781 caggccattt gatattaacc gagctgtcgc gtatttcttt gggaacgatg tgcgtttcaa
     3841 gtatagtttg accgtctttt aacaatcggt ctttcatagt tcgctggtat tcattttgaa
     3901 ttaaaacacc aacatattta cttttatttt caccaccgat taaagcgttt aattgttcaa
     3961 tttcttgcag gcttaggcta aaggactgag tcactctcat agacctccga ctaactaccc
     4021 ctatttattt attaagtccg tttaagccgt caaaactgtt gttttgaccg ttccgtcagt
     4081 agcctttcgg catctcgcca cgcgttgggc tagaggggcg cgggcttaaa gtcaccgatt
     4141 agaagataaa gtgttatttg ccggtgatgg ctcgacctgg ttatgagtaa agttccaaag
     4201 tggaaaaaat gccgcgattg cggataccag ccagaccata aaactacaac aagttcatgc
     4261 ggtcagtgta tcgatggact tttacgcgtt attaggagtc gttaagtatg cttgaggtta
     4321 tcttaggggt gggtttaggg ttgttattgg cctctaatgt cgcattatgg ttaaaattgg
     4381 atagatgcta tcatgatttg cattcaatta ttgaaggagt tagctcggca actgttgaaa
     4441 taccaacttt agacggggtt agagatgaaa taaacgaaac tttacaagat tttatgacga
     4501 atttgcatgt gccaaacgct gctgatcatc taatgggcgc ggctggtcaa gcacttcaaa
     4561 tgtgggctca caaaaaattc atgggtgcgc cagtaggtga attattgcct caagcctttg
     4621 cgtcagacca acaacaacaa actcaagatt aatatcccta acttcctttg gataggttat
     4681 ggctcgtcgt aga
//
LOCUS       CladeA_IMGVR_UVi        4693 bp    DNA     linear   PHG 20-JAN-2025
DEFINITION  IMGVR_UViG_3300017743_004615.
ACCESSION   IMGVR_UViG_3300017743_004615
KEYWORDS    .
SOURCE      .
  ORGANISM  .
FEATURES             Location/Qualifiers
     CDS             1..444
                     /transl_table="custom_gene_calls_from_genbank"
                     /locus_tag="IMGVR_UViG_3300017743_004615_CDS_0001"
                     /function="unknown function"
                     /product="hypothetical protein"
                     /translation="MKRKTRTRRTRSFNVLNAAEMYLQTNVLTQGFAGVNPITFVTGQ
                     EYGQIGYTSGSPTQRPQAQYGMSYRPGAVSVTIPELLGVGSANVGQGIDMLVRNGKDN
                     WLNMIVGTVGVKAGFAIAKKITSKQRSFINNQVMKPLGLKSMVRV"
                     /standard_name="gp2"
     CDS             449..1162
                     /transl_table="custom_gene_calls_from_genbank"
                     /locus_tag="IMGVR_UViG_3300017743_004615_CDS_0002"
                     /function="unknown function"
                     /product="hypothetical protein"
                     /translation="MTTQTVTAQLMLNTGESVALSSTFTDGTESELTTSGVVGTGGGI
                     SATSIGTFADGKVITAILQAPASSGGSDGNGFVTYAYIARRGSIVKCFPVAKLGVASE
                     PMPCNFRLQAGDTIRCLTAYSAAQKRQVSLNIISNTGVQAIFSVTPTGAGNNNLTHIL
                     SGQSFGESLQGQQVRSHFAVGKEQSLSAGSQVFYLNDRGLPAGGCLMTNPDDLQLMPN
                     SAGLVSIALNDVARTVTSA"
                     /standard_name="gp3"
     CDS             1229..1333
                     /transl_table="custom_gene_calls_from_genbank"
                     /locus_tag="IMGVR_UViG_3300017743_004615_CDS_0003"
                     /function="unknown function"
                     /product="hypothetical protein"
                     /translation="MYFCTAASHLTHSQRMKLYEMASKVEEMGKKLFS"
     CDS             1345..1932
                     /transl_table="custom_gene_calls_from_genbank"
                     /locus_tag="IMGVR_UViG_3300017743_004615_CDS_0004"
                     /function="unknown function"
                     /product="hypothetical protein"
                     /translation="MKYNQQAVDDLLSPLRYVNLKDIDPNSINRIGEGVFPELTTLDH
                     LSILDLVTKAYQAVHLPTLGHPIPQSTVYTTATLPSSNGKVNVVTASNNEVIEILGIS
                     VKTPNEYETSGLILRLVNSLGDERPIFNFDKFDLISTDNGAPIIYGKVIKLTSNLSVS
                     PSPLYVNGGDTLQIVSNSAPNDDMVMDVVYRKVIQ"
                     /standard_name="sjr1"
     CDS             1941..2543
                     /transl_table="custom_gene_calls_from_genbank"
                     /locus_tag="IMGVR_UViG_3300017743_004615_CDS_0005"
                     /function="unknown function"
                     /product="hypothetical protein"
                     /translation="MPRKASDKTVTHRIELGLNERAELKEIIKTQKENQRLDAITATF
                     QAAGMAIGGIGALGAGLALAAWLAPGLIDTIKDKGNEVVDDITKGGISIINDILPSGA
                     QIPEAAELKAEYDRLFAALRAAGAKKNQFCTPSSIDYNEQQCQITTDEYENAKKELDD
                     HITRMKELANAIKEGSLQDGLEKINPIFKFMPGGDWSIWD"
                     /standard_name="alpha"
     CDS             complement(2540..3181)
                     /transl_table="custom_gene_calls_from_genbank"
                     /locus_tag="IMGVR_UViG_3300017743_004615_CDS_0006"
                     /function="unknown function"
                     /product="hypothetical protein"
                     /translation="MKKVLDLYSGLGGFSEAFARSQNYEVMRIENNPLLSEVPHTEIM
                     CVLEFRDNLREMINRGYIPDPVEIVLISPPCLPFSLGFNAPQAILSREGGFEDYKPDM
                     THLTAGLDIVEMLKPRYFIVENVRGAIRHFKPILGEHFASIGQSNYLWGNCPPLPPFE
                     IEQGHRKTATGSSELRHNIRSLIPLVVSSAIKEAIECQRSIFDYLEDHNYPLL"
                     /standard_name="methyltransferase"
     CDS             complement(3178..3588)
                     /transl_table="custom_gene_calls_from_genbank"
                     /locus_tag="IMGVR_UViG_3300017743_004615_CDS_0007"
                     /function="other"
                     /product="DNA methyltransferase"
                     /translation="MIRRGKTNAGDSWRTDKWILDLVGNSFDPCPLDEGFCQVGNVLF
                     DGLEMDWFYCSLDHNHHVFVNPPYSNPKPWVEKAIQENKKGCFVVMLLKHDSSTKWFA
                     LLQEAGAHFLWCSRRLYHQTNRQSTSPSMLAVLP"
                     /standard_name="methyltransferase"
     CDS             complement(3585..3722)
                     /transl_table="custom_gene_calls_from_genbank"
                     /locus_tag="IMGVR_UViG_3300017743_004615_CDS_0008"
                     /function="unknown function"
                     /product="hypothetical protein"
                     /translation="MDYLHYIAVEKMQQEKTLELLTELTHRLLKIETELKAIKNKLVR
                     K"
     CDS             complement(3722..3844)
                     /transl_table="custom_gene_calls_from_genbank"
                     /locus_tag="IMGVR_UViG_3300017743_004615_CDS_0009"
                     /function="unknown function"
                     /product="hypothetical protein"
                     /translation="ILETHIVPKEIRDSSVNIKWPGKCNPHHVKGRCLTCWGDE"
                     /standard_name="common_accessory"
     CDS             complement(3845..4000)
                     /transl_table="custom_gene_calls_from_genbank"
                     /locus_tag="IMGVR_UViG_3300017743_004615_CDS_0010"
                     /function="unknown function"
                     /product="hypothetical protein"
                     /translation="MRVTQSFSLSLQEIEQLNALIGGENKSKYVGVLIQNEYQRTMKD
                     RLLKDGQT"
     CDS             complement(4132..4239)
                     /transl_table="custom_gene_calls_from_genbank"
                     /locus_tag="IMGVR_UViG_3300017743_004615_CDS_0011"
                     /function="unknown function"
                     /product="hypothetical protein"
                     /translation="MVWLVSAIAAFFPLWNFTHNQVEPSPANNTLSSNR"
     CDS             4308..4652
                     /transl_table="custom_gene_calls_from_genbank"
                     /locus_tag="IMGVR_UViG_3300017743_004615_CDS_0012"
                     /function="unknown function"
                     /product="hypothetical protein"
                     /translation="MLEVILGVGLGLLLASNVALWLKLDRCYHDLHSIIEGVSSATVE
                     IPTLDGVRDEINETLQDFMTNLHVPNAADHLMGAAGQALQMWAHKKFMGAPVGELLPQ
                     AFASDQQQQTQD"
                     /standard_name="gp1"
ORIGIN      
        1 atgaagagaa aaacaagaac aagaagaacc cgttcgttta atgtattgaa cgcggctgaa
       61 atgtatttac aaacaaatgt gttaactcaa ggctttgccg gcgttaatcc aataactttt
      121 gtcactggtc aagaatacgg ccaaataggt tacacatccg gtagccctac acaaagacca
      181 caagcacagt atggtatgag ttatcgacct ggtgctgttt ctgtaactat tcccgaatta
      241 ttaggggtcg gttcggccaa tgttggccaa ggaattgaca tgttagtgag aaatggtaaa
      301 gacaattggc ttaacatgat tgttggtact gttggagtga aagcaggatt tgctattgct
      361 aagaaaataa caagcaaaca aagaagtttc attaacaacc aggtcatgaa accactaggg
      421 cttaaatcaa tggtgagggt gtgattaaat gacaacacaa acagtaaccg cgcaactaat
      481 gcttaacact ggtgaaagcg ttgcattgtc ttcaaccttc actgatggta ccgaatccga
      541 gctaacaacc tccggtgtag ttggcactgg tggtggaata tccgcgactt caattggaac
      601 ctttgccgat ggtaaagtaa taaccgctat tcttcaagca ccagcctcaa gcggcgggtc
      661 agatggaaac ggtttcgtaa cttatgctta catcgctcgt agaggttcaa ttgtgaaatg
      721 ttttccagtt gctaaattgg gtgttgcttc cgaacctatg ccatgcaact ttagacttca
      781 agccggtgat actatccgtt gtttgaccgc ttacagtgcg gcacaaaaaa gacaagtttc
      841 attgaatatt atatctaata caggtgttca agcaattttc tcagtaacgc caacaggcgc
      901 aggaaataac aacttaactc atattctaag tgggcaaagt tttggtgaat cattacaagg
      961 acaacaagtc aggtcgcatt tcgctgtagg aaaagagcaa agccttagcg cgggttctca
     1021 agttttctat cttaacgacc gaggactacc ggcgggcggt tgtttaatga ctaaccccga
     1081 cgatttacaa cttatgccca attcagcggg tcttgtttcc attgctttga atgatgtcgc
     1141 acgaactgta acctcagcgt gaggtgatta agtggcaaat atcactaaag cggcttgtcg
     1201 taaaagaatg aaagaagcat cagttaaaat gtatttttgt actgctgcaa gtcatctaac
     1261 acattcccaa agaatgaaat tgtatgaaat ggcatcaaag gttgaagaaa tgggaaaaaa
     1321 attgttcagt tgattggtgg ttgaatgaaa tataatcaac aagccgtcga tgatttattg
     1381 tcaccgttaa gatatgtcaa tctcaaagac atagacccaa actcaatcaa tagaatcggt
     1441 gaaggtgtat tccccgagct aacaacatta gaccatttga gcattcttga cctggttact
     1501 aaagcatatc aagcggttca tttgccaact ttgggtcatc ctatccctca atcgacggtt
     1561 tatactactg cgaccttgcc aagttctaac ggaaaagtca atgtcgtaac tgcttcaaat
     1621 aacgaggtaa tagaaatatt aggcataagc gtaaaaactc caaacgaata tgaaacgagt
     1681 ggacttatat tgagattagt taacagccta ggagatgaaa gaccgatttt taattttgat
     1741 aagtttgatt tgatatcaac tgataacggc gcgcctataa tttatggcaa agtgataaaa
     1801 ttgacttcaa atttgagtgt gagtccatct ccattatatg ttaatggtgg cgacacacta
     1861 caaatcgtta gcaattccgc acctaacgat gacatggtaa tggatgtagt ttatcgaaaa
     1921 gtgatccaat aggtggttaa atgccacgca aagcgtcaga taaaaccgtt actcatcgaa
     1981 tagagttggg attaaacgaa cgcgccgagc tgaaggaaat aatcaaaaca caaaaagaaa
     2041 accaaagact tgatgcaata accgcaactt ttcaagcggc tggtatggct attggcggta
     2101 ttggtgcttt aggtgctggt ttagcgttag cggcgtggct tgcgccaggt cttattgata
     2161 ctatcaaaga caaaggaaat gaagtcgttg atgatattac aaaaggcggt atttccataa
     2221 ttaatgacat attgccctca ggggctcaaa tacccgaggc tgctgaacta aaagcggaat
     2281 atgacagatt gtttgcagca ttaagggcgg ctggtgcgaa aaagaatcaa ttttgtactc
     2341 catcgagtat tgattacaat gaacaacaat gtcagattac gaccgacgaa tatgaaaatg
     2401 caaagaaaga acttgatgac catattacaa ggatgaaaga attggctaac gcaataaaag
     2461 agggcagtct tcaagacgga ttagaaaaaa taaacccaat tttcaaattt atgccaggtg
     2521 gtgactggtc gatttgggat taaagaagcg gataattatg gtcttcaaga taatcaaaga
     2581 tactgcgttg gcattctatc gcttctttaa ttgccgagct aacaactaaa ggaattaatg
     2641 accttatgtt atgtcgcaat tcacttgaac cggttgccgt ttttctatga ccttgttcaa
     2701 tttcaaaagg tggcaatggt ggacaatttc cccacaaata atttgattgt ccgatactgg
     2761 caaagtgttc gcctaatatt ggtttaaaat gtcgaattgc ccctcttaca ttttcaacaa
     2821 taaaataacg aggttttagc atctcgacaa tatcaaggcc agccgttaga tgagtcatat
     2881 ccggtttgta atcctcaaaa ccgccctccc ttgataatat ggcttgtggc gcattaaatc
     2941 cgaggctaaa cggtaaacag gggggggaaa tgaggacaat ttctacaggg tcgggaatat
     3001 atccgcgatt aatcatttct cttaaattat ctctaaattc taacacgcac attatttcag
     3061 tgtgtggtac ttcggataat aatggattat tttctattct cattacttca taattttgtg
     3121 acctggcaaa ggcctcacta aatccgccaa gcccactata caagtcaagt accttcttca
     3181 tggtaacacc gccaacatag atggagatgt actttgtcgg tttgtttgat gatataatcg
     3241 acggctacac cataagaaat gcgcgcctgc ttcttgtagc aaagcaaacc attttgttga
     3301 tgaatcatgt tttaacaaca tgacaacaaa gcaacctttt ttattttctt gtattgcttt
     3361 ttcgacccaa ggtttagggt ttgaatatgg tggattaaca aaaacatgat ggttatgatc
     3421 taacgaacaa taaaaccaat ccatttctaa tccatcaaat aacacattcc caacctgaca
     3481 aaaaccctca tctaatggac atgggtcaaa tgaatttcca accaggtcaa gaatccattt
     3541 atccgttcgc caagaatcgc cggcattagt tttaccgcgc ctaatcattt cctcaccaac
     3601 ttatttttta ttgcttttaa ttcagtttca atttttaata acctatgagt taattctgtt
     3661 aacaactcaa gcgttttttc ttgttgcatt ttttcaacag caatgtaatg taaataatcc
     3721 attattcatc cccccaacaa gtcaaacagc ggcctttaac atggtgtggg ttacatttgc
     3781 caggccattt gatattaacc gagctgtcgc gtatttcttt gggaacgatg tgcgtttcaa
     3841 gtatagtttg accgtctttt aacaatcggt ctttcatagt tcgctggtat tcattttgaa
     3901 ttaaaacacc aacatattta cttttatttt caccaccgat taaagcgttt aattgttcaa
     3961 tttcttgcag gcttaggcta aaggactgag tcactctcat agacctccga ctaactaccc
     4021 ctatttattt attaagtccg tttaagccgt caaaactgtt gttttgaccg ttccgtcagt
     4081 agcctttcgg catctcgcca cgcgttgggc tagaggggcg cgggcttaaa gtcaccgatt
     4141 agaagataaa gtgttatttg ccggtgatgg ctcgacctgg ttatgagtaa agttccaaag
     4201 tggaaaaaat gccgcgattg cggataccag ccagaccata aaactacaac aagttcatgc
     4261 ggtcagtgta tcgatggact tttacgcgtt attaggagtc gttaagtatg cttgaggtta
     4321 tcttaggggt gggtttaggg ttgttattgg cctctaatgt cgcattatgg ttaaaattgg
     4381 atagatgcta tcatgatttg cattcaatta ttgaaggagt tagctcggca actgttgaaa
     4441 taccaacttt agacggggtt agagatgaaa taaacgaaac tttacaagat tttatgacga
     4501 atttgcatgt gccaaacgct gctgatcatc taatgggcgc ggctggtcaa gcacttcaaa
     4561 tgtgggctca caaaaaattc atgggtgcgc cagtaggtga attattgcct caagcctttg
     4621 cgtcagacca acaacaacaa actcaagatt aatatcccta acttcctttg gataggttat
     4681 ggctcgtcgt aga
//
LOCUS       CladeA_IMGVR_UVi        4693 bp    DNA     linear   PHG 20-JAN-2025
DEFINITION  IMGVR_UViG_3300017750_004192.
ACCESSION   IMGVR_UViG_3300017750_004192
KEYWORDS    .
SOURCE      .
  ORGANISM  .
FEATURES             Location/Qualifiers
     CDS             1..444
                     /transl_table="custom_gene_calls_from_genbank"
                     /locus_tag="IMGVR_UViG_3300017750_004192_CDS_0001"
                     /function="unknown function"
                     /product="hypothetical protein"
                     /translation="MKRKTRTRRTRSFNVLNAAEMYLQTNVLTQGFAGVNPITFVTGQ
                     EYGQIGYTSGSPTQRPQAQYGMSYRPGAVSVTIPELLGVGSANVGQGIDMLVRNGKDN
                     WLNMIVGTVGVKAGFAIAKKITSKQRSFINNQVMKPLGLKSMVRV"
                     /standard_name="gp2"
     CDS             449..1162
                     /transl_table="custom_gene_calls_from_genbank"
                     /locus_tag="IMGVR_UViG_3300017750_004192_CDS_0002"
                     /function="unknown function"
                     /product="hypothetical protein"
                     /translation="MTTQTVTAQLMLNTGESVALSSTFTDGTESELTTSGVVGTGGGI
                     SATSIGTFADGKVITAILQAPASSGGSDGNGFVTYAYIARRGSIVKCFPVAKLGVASE
                     PMPCNFRLQAGDTIRCLTAYSAAQKRQVSLNIISNTGVQAIFSVTPTGAGNNNLTHIL
                     SGQSFGESLQGQQVRSHFAVGKEQSLSAGSQVFYLNDRGLPAGGCLMTNPDDLQLMPN
                     SAGLVSIALNDVARTVTSA"
                     /standard_name="gp3"
     CDS             1229..1333
                     /transl_table="custom_gene_calls_from_genbank"
                     /locus_tag="IMGVR_UViG_3300017750_004192_CDS_0003"
                     /function="unknown function"
                     /product="hypothetical protein"
                     /translation="MYFCTAASHLTHSQRMKLYEMASKVEEMGKKLFS"
     CDS             1345..1932
                     /transl_table="custom_gene_calls_from_genbank"
                     /locus_tag="IMGVR_UViG_3300017750_004192_CDS_0004"
                     /function="unknown function"
                     /product="hypothetical protein"
                     /translation="MKYNQQAVDDLLSPLRYVNLKDIDPNSINRIGEGVFPELTTLDH
                     LSILDLVTKAYQAVHLPTLGHPIPQSTVYTTATLPTSNGKVNVVTASNNEVIEILGIS
                     VKTPNEYETSGLILRLVNSLGDERPIFNFDKFDLISTDNGAPIIYGKVIKLTSNLSVS
                     PSPLYVNGGDTLQIVSNSAPNDDMVMDVVYRKVIQ"
                     /standard_name="sjr1"
     CDS             1941..2543
                     /transl_table="custom_gene_calls_from_genbank"
                     /locus_tag="IMGVR_UViG_3300017750_004192_CDS_0005"
                     /function="unknown function"
                     /product="hypothetical protein"
                     /translation="MPRKASDKTVTHRIELGLNERAELKEIIKTQKENQRLDAITATF
                     QAAGMAIGGIGALGAGLALAAWLAPGLIDTIKDKGNEVVDDITKGGISIINDILPSGA
                     QIPEAAELKAEYDRLFAALRAAGAKKNQFCTPSSIDYNEQQCQITTDKYENAKKELDD
                     HITRMKELANAIKEGSLQDGLEKINPIFKFMPGGDWSIWD"
                     /standard_name="alpha"
     CDS             2534..2629
                     /transl_table="custom_gene_calls_from_genbank"
                     /locus_tag="IMGVR_UViG_3300017750_004192_CDS_0006"
                     /function="unknown function"
                     /product="hypothetical protein"
                     /translation="LGLKKRIIMVFKIIKDTALAFYRFFNCRANN"
     CDS             complement(2675..3181)
                     /transl_table="custom_gene_calls_from_genbank"
                     /locus_tag="IMGVR_UViG_3300017750_004192_CDS_0007"
                     /function="unknown function"
                     /product="hypothetical protein"
                     /translation="MKKVLDLYSGLGGFSEAFARSQNYEVMRIENNPLLSEVPHTEIM
                     CVLEFRDNLREMINRGYIPDPVEIVLISPPCLPFSLGFNAPQAILSREGGFEDYKPDM
                     THLTAGLDIVEMLKPRYFIVENVRGAIRHFKPILGEHFASIGQSNYLWGNCPPLPPFE
                     IEQGHRKTA"
                     /standard_name="methyltransferase"
     CDS             complement(3178..3588)
                     /transl_table="custom_gene_calls_from_genbank"
                     /locus_tag="IMGVR_UViG_3300017750_004192_CDS_0008"
                     /function="other"
                     /product="DNA methyltransferase"
                     /translation="MIRRGKTNAGDSWRTDKWILDLVGNSFDPCPLDEGFCQVGNVLF
                     DGLEMDWFYCSLDHNHHVFVNPPYSNPKPWVEKAIQENKKGCFVVMLLKHDSSTKWFA
                     LLQEAGAHFLWCSRRLYHQTNRQSTSPSMLAVLP"
                     /standard_name="methyltransferase"
     CDS             complement(3585..3722)
                     /transl_table="custom_gene_calls_from_genbank"
                     /locus_tag="IMGVR_UViG_3300017750_004192_CDS_0009"
                     /function="unknown function"
                     /product="hypothetical protein"
                     /translation="MDYLHYIAVEKMQQEKTLELLTELTHRLLKIETELKAIKNKLVR
                     K"
     CDS             complement(3722..4000)
                     /transl_table="custom_gene_calls_from_genbank"
                     /locus_tag="IMGVR_UViG_3300017750_004192_CDS_0010"
                     /function="unknown function"
                     /product="hypothetical protein"
                     /translation="MRVTQSFSLSLQEIEQLNALIGGENKSKYVGVLIQNEYQRTMKD
                     RLLKDGQTILETHIVPKEIRDSSVNIKWPGKCNPHHVKGRCLTCWGDE"
                     /standard_name="common_accessory"
     CDS             complement(4132..4239)
                     /transl_table="custom_gene_calls_from_genbank"
                     /locus_tag="IMGVR_UViG_3300017750_004192_CDS_0011"
                     /function="unknown function"
                     /product="hypothetical protein"
                     /translation="MVWLVSAIAAFFPLWNFTHNQVEPSPANNTLSSNR"
     CDS             4308..4652
                     /transl_table="custom_gene_calls_from_genbank"
                     /locus_tag="IMGVR_UViG_3300017750_004192_CDS_0012"
                     /function="unknown function"
                     /product="hypothetical protein"
                     /translation="MLEVILGVGLGLLLASNVALWLKLDRCYHDLHSIIEGVSSTTVE
                     IPTLDGVRDEINETLQDFMTNLHVPNAADHLMGAAGQALQMWAHKKFMGAPVGELLPQ
                     AFASDQQQQTQD"
                     /standard_name="gp1"
ORIGIN      
        1 atgaagagaa aaacaagaac aagaagaacc cgttcgttta atgtattgaa cgcggctgaa
       61 atgtatttac aaacaaatgt gttaactcaa ggctttgccg gcgttaatcc aataactttt
      121 gtcactggtc aagaatacgg ccaaataggt tacacatccg gtagccctac acaaagacca
      181 caagcacagt atggtatgag ttatcgacct ggtgctgttt ctgtaactat tcccgaatta
      241 ttaggggtcg gttcggccaa tgttggccaa ggaattgaca tgttagtgag aaatggtaaa
      301 gacaattggc ttaacatgat tgttggtact gttggagtga aagcaggatt tgctattgct
      361 aagaaaataa caagcaaaca aagaagtttc attaacaacc aggtcatgaa accactaggg
      421 cttaaatcaa tggtgagggt gtgattaaat gacaacacaa acagtaaccg cgcaactaat
      481 gcttaacact ggtgaaagcg ttgcattgtc ttcaaccttc actgatggta ccgaatccga
      541 gctaacaacc tccggtgtag ttggcactgg tggtggaata tccgcgactt caattggaac
      601 ctttgccgat ggtaaagtaa taaccgctat tcttcaagca ccagcctcaa gcggcgggtc
      661 agatggaaac ggtttcgtaa cttatgctta catcgctcgt agaggttcaa ttgtgaaatg
      721 ttttccagtt gctaaattgg gtgttgcttc cgaacctatg ccatgcaact ttagacttca
      781 agccggtgat actatccgtt gtttgaccgc ttacagtgcg gcacaaaaaa gacaagtttc
      841 attgaatatt atatctaata caggtgttca agcaattttc tcagtaacgc caacaggcgc
      901 aggaaataac aacttaactc atattctaag tgggcaaagt tttggtgaat cattacaagg
      961 acaacaagtc aggtcgcatt tcgctgtagg aaaagagcaa agccttagcg cgggttctca
     1021 agttttctat cttaacgacc gaggactacc ggcgggcggt tgtttaatga ctaaccccga
     1081 cgatttacaa cttatgccca attcagcggg tcttgtttcc attgctttga atgatgtcgc
     1141 acgaactgta acctcagcgt gaggtgatta agtggcaaat atcactaaag cggcttgtcg
     1201 taaaagaatg aaagaagcat cagttaaaat gtatttttgt actgctgcaa gtcatctaac
     1261 acattcccaa agaatgaaat tgtatgaaat ggcatcaaag gttgaagaaa tgggaaaaaa
     1321 attgtttagt tgattggtgg ttgaatgaaa tataatcaac aagccgtcga tgatttattg
     1381 tcaccgttaa gatatgtcaa tctcaaagac atagacccaa actcaatcaa tagaatcggt
     1441 gaaggtgtat tccccgagct aacaacatta gaccatttga gcattcttga cctggttact
     1501 aaagcatatc aagcggttca tttgccaact ttgggtcatc ctatccctca atcgacggtt
     1561 tatactactg cgaccttgcc aacttctaac gggaaagtca atgtcgtaac tgcttcaaat
     1621 aacgaggtaa tagaaatatt aggcataagc gtaaaaactc caaacgaata tgaaacgagt
     1681 ggacttatat tgagattagt taacagccta ggagatgaaa gaccgatttt taattttgat
     1741 aagtttgatt tgatatcaac tgataacggc gcgcctataa tttatggcaa agtgataaaa
     1801 ttgacttcaa atttgagtgt gagtccatct ccattatatg ttaatggtgg cgacacacta
     1861 caaatcgtta gcaattccgc acctaacgat gacatggtaa tggatgtagt ttatcgaaaa
     1921 gtgatccaat aggtggttaa atgccacgca aagcgtcaga taaaaccgtt actcatcgaa
     1981 tagagttggg attaaacgaa cgcgccgagc tgaaggaaat aatcaaaaca caaaaagaaa
     2041 accaaagact tgatgcaata accgcaactt ttcaagcggc tggtatggct attggcggta
     2101 ttggtgcttt aggtgctggt ttagcgttag cggcgtggct tgcgccaggt cttattgata
     2161 ctatcaaaga caaaggaaat gaagtggttg atgatattac aaaaggcggt atttccataa
     2221 ttaatgacat attgccctca ggggctcaaa tacccgaggc tgctgaacta aaagcggaat
     2281 atgacagatt gtttgcagca ttaagggcgg ctggtgcgaa aaagaatcaa ttttgtactc
     2341 catcgagtat tgattacaat gaacaacaat gtcagattac gaccgacaaa tatgaaaatg
     2401 caaagaaaga acttgatgac catattacaa ggatgaaaga attggctaac gcaataaaag
     2461 agggcagtct tcaagacgga ttagaaaaaa taaacccaat tttcaaattt atgccaggtg
     2521 gtgactggtc gatttgggat taaagaagcg gataattatg gtcttcaaga taatcaaaga
     2581 tactgcgttg gcattctatc gcttctttaa ttgccgagct aacaactaaa ggaattaatg
     2641 accttatgtt atgtcgcaat tcacttgaac cggttgccgt ttttctatga ccttgttcaa
     2701 tttcaaaagg tggcaatggt ggacaatttc cccacaaata atttgattgt ccgatactgg
     2761 caaagtgttc gcctaatatt ggtttaaaat gtcgaattgc ccctcttaca ttttcaacaa
     2821 taaaataacg aggttttagc atctcgacaa tatcaaggcc agccgttaga tgagtcatat
     2881 ccggtttgta atcctcaaaa ccgccctccc ttgataatat ggcttgtggc gcattaaatc
     2941 cgaggctaaa cggtaaacag gggggggaaa tgaggacaat ttctacaggg tcgggaatat
     3001 atccgcgatt aatcatttct cttaaattat ctctaaattc taacacgcac attatttcag
     3061 tgtgtggtac ttcggataat aatggattat tttctattct cattacttca taattttgtg
     3121 acctggcaaa ggcctcacta aatccgccaa gcccactata caagtcaagt accttcttca
     3181 tggtaacacc gccaacatag atggagatgt actttgtcgg tttgtttgat gatataatcg
     3241 acggctacac cataagaaat gcgcgcctgc ttcttgtagc aaagcaaacc attttgttga
     3301 tgaatcatgt tttaacaaca tgacaacaaa gcaacctttt ttattttctt gtattgcttt
     3361 ttcgacccaa ggtttagggt ttgaatatgg tggattaaca aaaacatgat ggttatgatc
     3421 taacgaacaa taaaaccaat ccatttctaa tccatcaaat aacacattcc caacctgaca
     3481 aaaaccctca tctaatggac atgggtcaaa tgaatttcca accaggtcaa gaatccattt
     3541 atccgttcgc caagaatcgc cggcattagt tttaccgcgc ctaatcattt cctcaccaac
     3601 ttatttttta ttgcttttaa ttcagtttca atttttaata acctatgagt taattctgtt
     3661 aacaactcaa gcgttttttc ttgctgcatt ttttcaacag caatgtaatg taaataatcc
     3721 attattcatc cccccaacaa gtcaaacagc ggcctttaac atggtgtggg ttacatttgc
     3781 caggccattt gatattaacc gagctgtcgc gtatttcttt gggaacgatg tgcgtttcaa
     3841 gtatagtttg accgtctttt aacaatcggt ctttcatagt tcgctggtat tcattttgaa
     3901 ttaaaacacc aacatattta cttttatttt caccaccgat taaagcgttt aattgttcaa
     3961 tttcttgcag gcttaggcta aaggactgag tcactctcat agacctccga ctaactaccc
     4021 ctatttattt attaagtccg tttaagccgt caaaactgtt gttttgaccg ttccgtcagt
     4081 agcctttcgg catctcgcca cgcgttgggc tagaggggcg cgggcttaaa gtcaccgatt
     4141 agaagataaa gtgttatttg ccggtgatgg ctcgacctgg ttatgagtaa agttccaaag
     4201 tggaaaaaat gccgcgattg cggataccag ccagaccata aaactacaac aagttcatgc
     4261 ggtcagtgta tcgatggact tttacgcgtt attaggagtc gttaagtatg cttgaggtta
     4321 tcttaggggt gggtttaggg ttgttattgg cctctaatgt cgcattatgg ttaaaattgg
     4381 atagatgcta tcatgatttg cattcaatta ttgaaggagt tagctcgaca actgttgaaa
     4441 taccaacttt agacggggtt agagatgaaa taaacgaaac tttacaagat tttatgacga
     4501 atttgcatgt gccaaacgct gctgatcatc taatgggcgc ggctggtcaa gcacttcaaa
     4561 tgtgggctca caaaaaattc atgggtgcgc cagtaggtga attattgcct caagcctttg
     4621 cgtcagacca acaacaacaa actcaagatt aatatcccta acttcctttg gataggttat
     4681 ggctcgtcgt aga
//
LOCUS       CladeA_IMGVR_UVi        4693 bp    DNA     linear   PHG 20-JAN-2025
DEFINITION  IMGVR_UViG_3300017763_005850.
ACCESSION   IMGVR_UViG_3300017763_005850
KEYWORDS    .
SOURCE      .
  ORGANISM  .
FEATURES             Location/Qualifiers
     CDS             1..444
                     /transl_table="custom_gene_calls_from_genbank"
                     /locus_tag="IMGVR_UViG_3300017763_005850_CDS_0001"
                     /function="unknown function"
                     /product="hypothetical protein"
                     /translation="MKRKTRTRRTRSFNVLNAAEMYLQTNVLTQGFAGVNPITFVTGQ
                     EYGQIGYTSGSPTQRPQAQYGMSYRPGAVSVTIPELLGVGSANVGQGIDMLVRNGKDN
                     WLNMIVGTVGVKAGFAIAKKITSKQRSFINNQVMKPLGLKSMVRV"
                     /standard_name="gp2"
     CDS             449..1162
                     /transl_table="custom_gene_calls_from_genbank"
                     /locus_tag="IMGVR_UViG_3300017763_005850_CDS_0002"
                     /function="unknown function"
                     /product="hypothetical protein"
                     /translation="MTTQTVTAQLMLNTGESVALSSTFTDGTESELTTSGVVGTGGGI
                     SATSIGTFADGKVITAILQAPASSGGSDGNGFVTYAYIARRGSIVKCFPVAKLGVASE
                     PMPCNFRLQAGDTIRCLTAYSAAQKRQVSLNIISNTGVQAIFSVTPTGAGNNNLTHIL
                     SGQSFGESLQGQQVRSHFAVGKEQSLSAGSQVFYLNDRGLPAGGCLMTNPDDLQLMPN
                     SAGLVSIALNDVARTVTSA"
                     /standard_name="gp3"
     CDS             1229..1333
                     /transl_table="custom_gene_calls_from_genbank"
                     /locus_tag="IMGVR_UViG_3300017763_005850_CDS_0003"
                     /function="unknown function"
                     /product="hypothetical protein"
                     /translation="MYFCTAASHLTHSQRMKLYEMASKVEEMGKKLFS"
     CDS             1345..1932
                     /transl_table="custom_gene_calls_from_genbank"
                     /locus_tag="IMGVR_UViG_3300017763_005850_CDS_0004"
                     /function="unknown function"
                     /product="hypothetical protein"
                     /translation="MKYNQQAVDDLLSPLRYVNLKDIDPNSINRIGEGVFPELTTLDH
                     LSILDLVTKAYQAVHLPTLGHPIPQSTVYTTATLPTSNGKVNVVTASNNEVIEILGIS
                     VKTPNEYETSGLILRLVNSLGDERPIFNFDKFDLISTDNGAPIIYGKVIKLTSNLSVS
                     PSPLYVNGGDTLQIVSNSAPNDDMVMDVVYRKVIQ"
                     /standard_name="sjr1"
     CDS             1941..2543
                     /transl_table="custom_gene_calls_from_genbank"
                     /locus_tag="IMGVR_UViG_3300017763_005850_CDS_0005"
                     /function="unknown function"
                     /product="hypothetical protein"
                     /translation="MPRKASDKTVTHRIELGLNERAELKEIIKTQKENQRLDAITATF
                     QAAGMAIGGIGALGAGLALAAWLAPGLIDTIKDKGNEVVDDITKGGISIINDILPSGA
                     QIPEAAELKAEYDRLFAALRAAGAKKNQFCTPSSIDYNGQQCQITTDEYENAKKELDD
                     HITRMKELANAIKEGSLQDGLEKINPIFKFMPGGDWSIWD"
                     /standard_name="alpha"
     CDS             complement(2540..3181)
                     /transl_table="custom_gene_calls_from_genbank"
                     /locus_tag="IMGVR_UViG_3300017763_005850_CDS_0006"
                     /function="unknown function"
                     /product="hypothetical protein"
                     /translation="MKKVLDLYSGLGGFSEAFARSQNYEVMRIENNPLLSEVPHTEIM
                     CVLEFRDNLREMINRGYIPDPVEIVLISPPCLPFSLGFNAPQAILSREGGFEDYKPDM
                     THLTAGLDIVEMLKPRYFIVENVRGAIRHFKPILGEHFASIGQSNYLWGNCPPLPPFE
                     IEQGHRKTATGSSELRHNIRSLIPLVVSSAIKEAIECQRSIFDYLEDHNYPLL"
                     /standard_name="methyltransferase"
     CDS             complement(3178..3588)
                     /transl_table="custom_gene_calls_from_genbank"
                     /locus_tag="IMGVR_UViG_3300017763_005850_CDS_0007"
                     /function="unknown function"
                     /product="hypothetical protein"
                     /translation="VNPPYSNPKPWVEKAIQENKKGCFVVMLLKHDSSTKWFALLQEA
                     GAHFLWCSRRLYHQTNRQSTFPSMLAVLP"
                     /standard_name="methyltransferase"
     CDS             complement(3585..3722)
                     /transl_table="custom_gene_calls_from_genbank"
                     /locus_tag="IMGVR_UViG_3300017763_005850_CDS_0009"
                     /function="unknown function"
                     /product="hypothetical protein"
                     /translation="MDYLHYIAVEKMQQEKTLELLTELTHRLLKIETELKAIKNKLVR
                     K"
     CDS             complement(3722..4000)
                     /transl_table="custom_gene_calls_from_genbank"
                     /locus_tag="IMGVR_UViG_3300017763_005850_CDS_0010"
                     /function="unknown function"
                     /product="hypothetical protein"
                     /translation="MRVTQSFSLSLQEIEQLNALIGGENKSKYVGVLIQNEYQRTMKD
                     RLLKDGQTILETHIVPKEIRDSSVNIKWPGKCNPHHVKGRCLTCWGDE"
                     /standard_name="common_accessory"
     CDS             complement(4132..4239)
                     /transl_table="custom_gene_calls_from_genbank"
                     /locus_tag="IMGVR_UViG_3300017763_005850_CDS_0011"
                     /function="unknown function"
                     /product="hypothetical protein"
                     /translation="MVWLVSAIAAFFPLWNFTHNQVEPSPANNTLSSNR"
     CDS             4308..4652
                     /transl_table="custom_gene_calls_from_genbank"
                     /locus_tag="IMGVR_UViG_3300017763_005850_CDS_0012"
                     /function="unknown function"
                     /product="hypothetical protein"
                     /translation="MLEVILGVGLGLLLASNVALWLKLDRCYHDLHSIIEGVSSATVE
                     IPTLDGVRDEINETLQDFMTNLHVPNAADHLMGAAGQALQMWAHKKFMGAPVGELLPQ
                     AFASDQQQQTQD"
                     /standard_name="gp1"
ORIGIN      
        1 atgaagagaa aaacaagaac aagaagaacc cgttcgttta atgtattgaa cgcggctgaa
       61 atgtatttac aaacaaatgt gttaactcaa ggctttgccg gcgttaatcc aataactttt
      121 gtcactggtc aagaatacgg ccaaataggt tacacatccg gtagccctac acaaagacca
      181 caagcacagt atggtatgag ttatcgacct ggtgctgttt ctgtaactat tcccgaatta
      241 ttaggggtcg gttcggccaa tgttggccaa ggaattgaca tgttagtgag aaatggtaaa
      301 gacaattggc ttaacatgat tgttggtact gttggagtga aagcaggatt tgctattgct
      361 aagaaaataa caagcaaaca aagaagtttc attaacaacc aggtcatgaa accactaggg
      421 cttaaatcaa tggtgagggt gtgattaaat gacaacacaa acagtaaccg cgcaactaat
      481 gcttaacact ggtgaaagcg ttgcattgtc ttcaaccttc actgatggta ccgaatccga
      541 gctaacaacc tccggtgtag ttggcactgg tggtggaata tccgcgactt caattggaac
      601 ctttgccgat ggtaaagtaa taaccgctat tcttcaagca ccagcctcaa gcggcgggtc
      661 agatggaaac ggtttcgtaa cttatgctta catcgctcgt agaggttcaa ttgtgaaatg
      721 ttttccagtt gctaaattgg gtgttgcttc cgaacctatg ccatgcaact ttagacttca
      781 agccggtgat actatccgtt gtttgaccgc ttacagtgcg gcacaaaaaa gacaagtttc
      841 attgaatatt atatctaata caggtgttca agcaattttc tcagtaacgc caacaggcgc
      901 aggaaataac aacttaactc atattctaag tgggcaaagt tttggtgaat cattacaagg
      961 acaacaagtc aggtcgcatt tcgctgtagg aaaagagcaa agccttagcg cgggttctca
     1021 agttttctat cttaacgacc gaggactacc ggcgggcggt tgtttaatga ctaaccccga
     1081 cgatttacaa cttatgccca attcagcggg tcttgtttcc attgctttga atgatgtcgc
     1141 acgaactgta acctcagcgt gaggtgatta agtggcaaat atcactaaag cggcttgtcg
     1201 taaaagaatg aaagaagcat cagttaaaat gtatttttgt actgctgcaa gtcatctaac
     1261 acattcccaa agaatgaaat tgtatgaaat ggcatcaaag gttgaagaaa tgggaaaaaa
     1321 attgtttagt tgattggtgg ttgaatgaaa tataatcaac aagccgtcga tgatttattg
     1381 tcaccgttaa gatatgtcaa tctcaaagac atagacccaa actcaatcaa tagaatcggt
     1441 gaaggtgtat tccccgagct aacaacatta gaccatttga gcattcttga cctggttact
     1501 aaagcatatc aagcggttca tttgccaact ttgggtcatc ctatccctca atcgacggtt
     1561 tatactactg cgaccttgcc aacttctaac gggaaagtca atgtcgtaac tgcttcaaat
     1621 aacgaggtaa tagaaatatt aggcataagc gtaaaaactc caaacgaata tgaaacgagt
     1681 ggacttatat tgagattagt taacagccta ggagatgaaa gaccgatttt taattttgat
     1741 aagtttgatt tgatatcaac tgataacggc gcgcctataa tttatggcaa agtgataaaa
     1801 ttgacttcaa atttgagtgt gagtccatct ccattatatg ttaatggtgg cgacacacta
     1861 caaatcgtta gcaattccgc acctaacgat gacatggtaa tggatgtagt ttatcgaaaa
     1921 gtgatccaat aggtggttaa atgccacgca aagcgtcaga taaaaccgtt actcatcgaa
     1981 tagagttggg attaaacgaa cgcgccgagc tgaaggaaat aatcaaaaca caaaaagaaa
     2041 accaaagact tgatgcaata accgcaactt ttcaagcggc tggtatggct attggcggta
     2101 ttggtgcttt aggtgctggt ttagcgttag cggcgtggct tgcgccaggt cttattgata
     2161 ctatcaaaga caaaggaaat gaagtggttg atgatattac aaaaggcggt atttccataa
     2221 ttaatgacat attgccctca ggggctcaaa tacccgaggc tgctgaacta aaagcggaat
     2281 atgacagatt gtttgcagca ttaagggcgg ctggtgcgaa aaagaatcaa ttttgtactc
     2341 catcgagtat tgattacaat ggacaacaat gtcagattac gaccgacgaa tatgaaaatg
     2401 caaagaaaga acttgatgac catattacaa ggatgaaaga attggctaac gcaataaaag
     2461 agggcagtct tcaagacgga ttagaaaaaa taaacccaat tttcaaattt atgccaggtg
     2521 gtgactggtc gatttgggat taaagaagcg gataattatg gtcttcaaga taatcaaaga
     2581 tactgcgttg gcattctatc gcttctttaa ttgccgagct aacaactaaa ggaattaatg
     2641 accttatgtt atgtcgcaat tcacttgaac cggttgccgt ttttctatga ccttgttcaa
     2701 tttcaaaagg tggcaatggt ggacaatttc cccacaaata atttgattgt ccgatactgg
     2761 caaagtgttc gcctaatatt ggtttaaaat gtcgaattgc ccctcttaca ttttcaacaa
     2821 taaaataacg aggttttagc atctcgacaa tatcaaggcc agccgttaga tgagtcatat
     2881 ccggtttgta atcctcaaaa ccgccctccc ttgataatat ggcttgtggc gcattaaatc
     2941 cgaggctaaa cggtaaacag gggggggaaa tgaggacaat ttctacaggg tcgggaatat
     3001 atccgcgatt aatcatttct cttaaattat ctctaaattc taacacgcac attatttcag
     3061 tgtgtggtac ttcggataat aatggattat tttctattct cattacttca taattttgtg
     3121 acctggcaaa ggcctcacta aatccgccaa gcccactata caagtcaagt accttcttca
     3181 tggtaacacc gccaacatag atggaaatgt actttgtcgg tttgtttgat gatataatcg
     3241 acggctacac cataagaaat gcgcgcctgc ttcttgtagc aaagcaaacc attttgttga
     3301 tgaatcatgt tttaacaaca tgacaacaaa gcaacctttt ttattttctt gtattgcttt
     3361 ttcgacccaa ggtttagggt ttgaatatgg tggattaaca aaaacatgat ggttatgatc
     3421 taacgaacaa taaaaccaat ccatttctaa tccatcaaat aacacattcc caacctgaca
     3481 aaaaccctca tctaatggac atgggtcaaa tgaatttcca accaggtcaa gaatccattt
     3541 atccgttcgc caagaatcgc cggcattagt tttaccgcgc ctaatcattt cctcaccaac
     3601 ttatttttta ttgcttttaa ttcagtttca atttttaata acctatgagt taattctgtt
     3661 aacaactcaa gcgttttttc ttgttgcatt ttttcaacag caatgtaatg taaataatcc
     3721 attattcatc cccccaacaa gtcaaacagc ggcctttaac atggtgtggg ttacatttgc
     3781 caggccattt gatattaacc gagctgtcgc gtatttcttt gggaacgatg tgcgtttcaa
     3841 gtatagtttg accgtctttt aacaatcggt ctttcatagt tcgctggtat tcattttgaa
     3901 ttaaaacacc aacatattta cttttatttt caccaccgat taaagcgttt aattgttcaa
     3961 tttcttgcag gcttaggcta aaggactgag tcactctcat agacctccga ctaactaccc
     4021 ctatttattt attaagtccg tttaagccgt caaaactgtt gttttgaccg ttccgtcagt
     4081 agcctttcgg catctcgcca cgcgttgggc tagaggggcg cgggcttaaa gtcaccgatt
     4141 agaagataaa gtgttatttg ccggtgatgg ctcgacctgg ttatgagtaa agttccaaag
     4201 tggaaaaaat gccgcgattg cggataccag ccagaccata aaactacaac aagttcatgc
     4261 ggtcagtgta tcgatggact tttacgcgtt attaggagtc gttaagtatg cttgaggtta
     4321 tcttaggggt gggtttaggg ttgttattgg cctctaatgt cgcattatgg ttaaaattgg
     4381 atagatgcta tcatgatttg cattcaatta ttgaaggagt tagctcggca actgttgaaa
     4441 taccaacttt agacggggtt agagatgaaa taaacgaaac tttacaagat tttatgacga
     4501 atttgcatgt gccaaacgct gctgatcatc taatgggcgc ggctggtcaa gcacttcaaa
     4561 tgtgggctca caaaaaattc atgggtgcgc cagtaggtga attattgcct caagcctttg
     4621 cgtcagacca acaacaacaa actcaagatt aatatcccta acttcctttg gataggttat
     4681 ggctcgtcgt aga
//
LOCUS       CladeA_IMGVR_UVi        4693 bp    DNA     linear   PHG 20-JAN-2025
DEFINITION  IMGVR_UViG_3300017764_004465.
ACCESSION   IMGVR_UViG_3300017764_004465
KEYWORDS    .
SOURCE      .
  ORGANISM  .
FEATURES             Location/Qualifiers
     CDS             1..444
                     /transl_table="custom_gene_calls_from_genbank"
                     /locus_tag="IMGVR_UViG_3300017764_004465_CDS_0001"
                     /function="unknown function"
                     /product="hypothetical protein"
                     /translation="MKRKTRTRRTRSFNVLNAAEMYLQTNVLTQGFAGVNPITFVTGQ
                     EYGQIGYTSGSPTQRPQAQYGMSYRPGAVSVTIPELLGVGSANVGQGIDMLVRNGKDN
                     WLNMIVGTVGVKAGFAIAKKITSKQRSFINNQVMKPLGLKSMVRV"
                     /standard_name="gp2"
     CDS             449..1162
                     /transl_table="custom_gene_calls_from_genbank"
                     /locus_tag="IMGVR_UViG_3300017764_004465_CDS_0002"
                     /function="unknown function"
                     /product="hypothetical protein"
                     /translation="MTTQTVTAQLMLNTGESVALSSTFTDGTESELTTSGVVGTGGGI
                     SATSIGTFADGKVITAILQAPASSGGSDGNGFVTYAYIARRGSIVKCFPVAKLGVASE
                     PMPCNFRLQAGDTIRCLTAYSAAQKRQVSLNIISNTGVQAIFSVTPTGAGNNNLTHIL
                     SGQSFGESLQGQQVRSHFAVGKEQSLSAGSQVFYLNDRGLPAGGCLMTNPDDLQLMPN
                     SAGLVSIALNDVARTVTSA"
                     /standard_name="gp3"
     CDS             1229..1333
                     /transl_table="custom_gene_calls_from_genbank"
                     /locus_tag="IMGVR_UViG_3300017764_004465_CDS_0003"
                     /function="unknown function"
                     /product="hypothetical protein"
                     /translation="MYFCTAASHLTHSQRMKLYEMASKVEEMGKKLFS"
     CDS             1345..1932
                     /transl_table="custom_gene_calls_from_genbank"
                     /locus_tag="IMGVR_UViG_3300017764_004465_CDS_0004"
                     /function="unknown function"
                     /product="hypothetical protein"
                     /translation="MKYNQQAVDDLLSPLRYVNLKDIDPNSINRIGEGVFPELTTLDH
                     LSILDLVTKAYQAVHLPTLGHPIPQSTVYTTATLPTSNGKVNVVTASNNEVIEILGIS
                     VKTPNEYETSGLILRLVNSLGDERPIFNFDKFDLISTDNGAPIIYGKVIKLTSNLSVS
                     PSPLYVNGGDTLQIVSNSAPNDDMVMDVVYRKVIQ"
                     /standard_name="sjr1"
     CDS             1941..2543
                     /transl_table="custom_gene_calls_from_genbank"
                     /locus_tag="IMGVR_UViG_3300017764_004465_CDS_0005"
                     /function="unknown function"
                     /product="hypothetical protein"
                     /translation="MPRKASDKTVTHRIELGLNERAELKEIIKTQKENQRLDAITATF
                     QAAGMAIGGIGALGAGLALAAWLAPGLIDTIKDKGNEVVDDITKGGISIINDILPSGA
                     QIPEAAELKAEYDRLFAALRAAGAKKNQFCTPSSIDYNEQQCQITTDEYENAKKELDD
                     HITRMKELANAIKEGSLQDGLEKINPIFKFMPGGDWSIWD"
                     /standard_name="alpha"
     CDS             complement(2540..3181)
                     /transl_table="custom_gene_calls_from_genbank"
                     /locus_tag="IMGVR_UViG_3300017764_004465_CDS_0006"
                     /function="unknown function"
                     /product="hypothetical protein"
                     /translation="MKKVLDLYSGLGGFSEAFARSQNYEVMRIENNPLLSEVPHTEIM
                     CVLEFRDNLREMINRGYIPDPVEIVLISPPCLPFSLGFNAPQAILSREGGFEDYKPDM
                     THLTAGLDIVEMLKPRYFIVENVRGAIRHFKPILGEHFASIGQSNYLWGNCPPLPPFE
                     IEQGHRKTATGSSELRHNIRSLIPLVVSSAIKEAIECQRSIFDYLEDHNYPLL"
                     /standard_name="methyltransferase"
     CDS             complement(3178..3588)
                     /transl_table="custom_gene_calls_from_genbank"
                     /locus_tag="IMGVR_UViG_3300017764_004465_CDS_0007"
                     /function="other"
                     /product="DNA methyltransferase"
                     /translation="MIRRGKTNAGDSWRTDKWILDLVGNSFDPCPLDEGFCQVGNVLF
                     DGLEMDWFYCSLDHNHHVFVNPPYSNPKPWVEKAIQENKKGCFVVMLLKHDSSTKWFA
                     LLQEAGAHFLWCSRRLYHQTNRQSTSPSMLAVLP"
                     /standard_name="methyltransferase"
     CDS             complement(3585..3722)
                     /transl_table="custom_gene_calls_from_genbank"
                     /locus_tag="IMGVR_UViG_3300017764_004465_CDS_0008"
                     /function="unknown function"
                     /product="hypothetical protein"
                     /translation="MDYLHYIAVEKMQQEKTLELLTELTHRLLKIETELKAIKNKLVR
                     K"
     CDS             complement(3722..3925)
                     /transl_table="custom_gene_calls_from_genbank"
                     /locus_tag="IMGVR_UViG_3300017764_004465_CDS_0009"
                     /function="unknown function"
                     /product="hypothetical protein"
                     /translation="KSKYVGVLIQNEYQRTMKDRLLKDGQTILETHIVPKEIRDSPIN
                     IKWPGKCNPHHVKGRCLTCWGDE"
                     /standard_name="common_accessory"
     CDS             complement(4132..4239)
                     /transl_table="custom_gene_calls_from_genbank"
                     /locus_tag="IMGVR_UViG_3300017764_004465_CDS_0010"
                     /function="unknown function"
                     /product="hypothetical protein"
                     /translation="MVWLVSAIAAFFPLWNFTHNQVEPSPANNTLSSNR"
     CDS             4308..4652
                     /transl_table="custom_gene_calls_from_genbank"
                     /locus_tag="IMGVR_UViG_3300017764_004465_CDS_0011"
                     /function="unknown function"
                     /product="hypothetical protein"
                     /translation="MLEVILGVGLGLLLASNVALWLKLDRCYHDLHSIIEGVSSATVE
                     IPTLDGVRDEINETLQDFMTNLHVPNAADHLMGAAGQALQMWAHKKFMGAPVGELLPQ
                     AFASDQQQQTQD"
                     /standard_name="gp1"
ORIGIN      
        1 atgaagagaa aaacaagaac aagaagaacc cgttcgttta atgtattgaa cgcggctgaa
       61 atgtatttac aaacaaatgt gttaactcaa ggctttgccg gcgttaatcc aataactttt
      121 gtcactggtc aagaatacgg ccaaataggt tacacatccg gtagccctac acaaagacca
      181 caagcacagt atggtatgag ttatcgacct ggtgctgttt ctgtaactat tcccgaatta
      241 ttaggggtcg gttcggccaa tgttggccaa ggaattgaca tgttagtgag aaatggtaaa
      301 gacaattggc ttaacatgat tgttggtact gttggagtga aagcaggatt tgctattgct
      361 aagaaaataa caagcaaaca aagaagtttc attaacaacc aggtcatgaa accactaggg
      421 cttaaatcaa tggtgagggt gtgattaaat gacaacacaa acagtaaccg cgcaactaat
      481 gcttaacact ggtgaaagcg ttgcattgtc ttcaaccttc actgatggta ccgaatccga
      541 gctaacaacc tccggtgtag ttggcactgg tggtggaata tccgcgactt caattggaac
      601 ctttgccgat ggtaaagtaa taaccgctat tcttcaagca ccagcctcaa gcggcgggtc
      661 agatggaaac ggtttcgtaa cttatgctta catcgctcgt agaggttcaa ttgtgaaatg
      721 ttttccagtt gctaaattgg gtgttgcttc cgaacctatg ccatgcaact ttagacttca
      781 agccggtgat actatccgtt gtttgaccgc ttacagtgcg gcacaaaaaa gacaagtttc
      841 attaaatatt atatctaata caggtgttca agcaattttc tcagtaacgc caacaggcgc
      901 aggaaataac aacttaactc atattctaag tgggcaaagt tttggtgaat cattacaagg
      961 acaacaagtc aggtcgcatt tcgctgtagg aaaagagcaa agccttagcg cgggttctca
     1021 agttttctat cttaacgacc gaggactacc ggcgggcggt tgtttaatga ctaaccccga
     1081 cgatttacaa cttatgccca attcagcggg tcttgtttcc attgctttga atgatgtcgc
     1141 acgaactgta acctcagcgt gaggtgatta agtggcaaat atcactaaag cggcttgtcg
     1201 taaaagaatg aaagaagcat cagttaaaat gtatttttgt actgctgcaa gtcatctaac
     1261 acattcccaa agaatgaaat tgtatgaaat ggcatcaaag gttgaagaaa tgggaaaaaa
     1321 attgttcagt tgattggtgg ttgaatgaaa tataatcaac aagccgtcga tgatttattg
     1381 tcaccgttaa gatatgtcaa tctcaaagac atagacccaa actcaatcaa tagaatcggt
     1441 gaaggtgtat tccccgagct aacaacatta gaccatttga gcattcttga cctggttact
     1501 aaagcatatc aagcggttca tttgccaact ttgggtcatc ctatccctca atcgacggtt
     1561 tatactactg cgaccttgcc aacttctaac gggaaagtca atgtcgtaac tgcttcaaat
     1621 aacgaggtaa tagaaatatt aggcataagc gtaaaaactc caaacgaata tgaaacgagt
     1681 ggacttatat tgagattagt taacagccta ggagatgaaa gaccgatttt taattttgat
     1741 aagtttgatt tgatatcaac tgataacggc gcgcctataa tttatggcaa agtgataaaa
     1801 ttgacttcaa atttgagtgt gagtccatct ccattatatg ttaatggtgg cgacacacta
     1861 caaatcgtta gcaattccgc acctaacgat gacatggtaa tggatgtagt ttatcgaaaa
     1921 gtgatccaat aggtggttaa atgccacgca aagcgtcaga taaaaccgtt actcatcgaa
     1981 tagagttggg attaaacgaa cgcgccgagc tgaaggaaat aatcaaaaca caaaaagaaa
     2041 accaaagact tgatgcaata accgcaactt ttcaagcggc tggtatggct attggcggta
     2101 ttggtgcttt aggtgctggt ttagcgttag cggcgtggct tgcgccaggt cttattgata
     2161 ctatcaaaga caaaggaaat gaagtggttg atgatattac aaaaggcggt atttccataa
     2221 ttaatgacat attgccctca ggggctcaaa tacccgaggc tgctgaacta aaagcggaat
     2281 atgacagatt gtttgcagca ttaagggcgg ctggtgcgaa aaagaatcaa ttttgtactc
     2341 catcgagtat tgattacaat gaacaacaat gtcagattac gaccgacgaa tatgaaaatg
     2401 caaagaaaga acttgatgac catattacaa ggatgaaaga attggctaac gcaataaaag
     2461 agggcagtct tcaagacgga ttagaaaaaa taaacccaat tttcaaattt atgccaggtg
     2521 gtgactggtc gatttgggat taaagaagcg gataattatg gtcttcaaga taatcaaaga
     2581 tactgcgttg gcattctatc gcttctttaa ttgccgagct aacaactaaa ggaattaatg
     2641 accttatgtt atgtcgcaat tcacttgaac cggttgccgt ttttctatga ccttgttcaa
     2701 tttcaaaagg tggcaatggt ggacaatttc cccacaaata atttgattgt ccgatactgg
     2761 caaagtgttc gcctaatatt ggtttaaaat gtcgaattgc ccctcttaca ttttcaacaa
     2821 taaaataacg aggttttagc atctcgacaa tatcaaggcc agccgttaga tgagtcatat
     2881 ccggtttgta atcctcaaaa ccgccctccc ttgataatat ggcttgtggc gcattaaatc
     2941 cgaggctaaa cggtaaacag gggggggaaa tgaggacaat ttctacaggg tcgggaatat
     3001 atccgcgatt aatcatttct cttaaattat ctctaaattc taacacgcac attatttcag
     3061 tgtgtggtac ttcggataat aatggattat tttctattct cattacttca taattttgtg
     3121 acctggcaaa ggcctcacta aatccgccaa gcccactata caagtcaagt accttcttca
     3181 tggtaacacc gccaacatag atggagatgt actttgtcgg tttgtttgat gatataatcg
     3241 acggctacac cataagaaat gcgcgcctgc ttcttgtagc aaagcaaacc attttgttga
     3301 tgaatcatgt tttaacaaca tgacaacaaa gcaacctttt ttattttctt gtattgcttt
     3361 ttcgacccaa ggtttagggt ttgaatatgg tggattaaca aaaacatgat ggttatgatc
     3421 taacgaacaa taaaaccaat ccatttctaa tccatcaaat aacacattcc caacctgaca
     3481 aaaaccctca tctaatggac atgggtcaaa tgaatttcca accaggtcaa gaatccattt
     3541 atccgttcgc caagaatcgc cggcattagt tttaccgcgc ctaatcattt tctcaccaac
     3601 ttatttttta ttgcttttaa ttcagtttca atttttaata acctatgagt taattctgtt
     3661 aacaactcaa gcgttttttc ttgttgcatt ttttcaacag caatgtaatg taaataatcc
     3721 attattcatc cccccaacaa gtcaaacagc ggcctttaac atggtgtggg ttacatttgc
     3781 caggccattt gatgttaatt gggctgtcgc gtatttcttt gggaacgatg tgcgtttcaa
     3841 gtatagtttg accgtctttt aacaatcggt ctttcatagt tcgctggtat tcattttgaa
     3901 ttaaaacacc aacatattta cttttatttt caccaccgat taaagcgttt aattgttcaa
     3961 tttcttgcag gcttaggcta aaggactgag tcactctcat agacctccga ctaactaccc
     4021 ctatttattt attaagtccg tttaagccgt caaaactgtt gttttgaccg ttccgtcagt
     4081 agcctttcgg catctcgcca cgcgttgggc tagaggggcg cgggcttaaa gtcaccgatt
     4141 agaagataaa gtgttatttg ccggtgatgg ctcgacctgg ttatgagtaa agttccaaag
     4201 tggaaaaaat gccgcgattg cggataccag ccagaccata aaactacaac aagttcatgc
     4261 ggtcagtgta tcgatggact tttacgcgtt attaggagtc gttaagtatg cttgaggtta
     4321 tcttaggggt gggtttaggg ttgttattgg cctctaatgt cgcattatgg ttaaaattgg
     4381 atagatgcta tcatgatttg cattcaatta ttgaaggagt tagctcggca actgttgaaa
     4441 taccaacttt agacggggtt cgagatgaaa taaacgaaac tttacaagat tttatgacga
     4501 atttgcatgt gccaaacgct gctgatcatc taatgggcgc ggctggtcaa gcacttcaaa
     4561 tgtgggctca caaaaaattc atgggtgcgc cagtaggtga attattgcct caagcctttg
     4621 cgtcagacca acaacaacaa actcaagatt aatatcccta acttcctttg gataggttat
     4681 ggctcgtcgt aga
//
LOCUS       CladeA_IMGVR_UVi        4693 bp    DNA     linear   PHG 20-JAN-2025
DEFINITION  IMGVR_UViG_3300017767_004862.
ACCESSION   IMGVR_UViG_3300017767_004862
KEYWORDS    .
SOURCE      .
  ORGANISM  .
FEATURES             Location/Qualifiers
     CDS             1..444
                     /transl_table="custom_gene_calls_from_genbank"
                     /locus_tag="IMGVR_UViG_3300017767_004862_CDS_0001"
                     /function="unknown function"
                     /product="hypothetical protein"
                     /translation="MKRKTRTRRTRSFNVLNAAEMYLQTNVLTQGFAGVNPITFVTGQ
                     EYGQIGYTSGSPTQRPQAQYGMSYRPGAVSVTIPELLGVGSANVGQGIDMLVRNGKDN
                     WLNMIVGTVGVKAGFAIAKKITSKQRSFINNQVMKPLGLKSMVRV"
                     /standard_name="gp2"
     CDS             449..1162
                     /transl_table="custom_gene_calls_from_genbank"
                     /locus_tag="IMGVR_UViG_3300017767_004862_CDS_0002"
                     /function="unknown function"
                     /product="hypothetical protein"
                     /translation="MTTQTVTAQLMLNTGESVALSSTFTDGTESELTTSGVVGTGGGI
                     SATSIGTFADGKVITAILQAPASSGGSDGNGFVTYAYIARRGSIVKCFPVAKLGVASE
                     PMPCNFRLQAGDTIRCLTAYSAAQKRQVSLNIISNTGVQAIFSVTPTGAGNNNLTHIL
                     SGQSFGESLQGQQVRSHFAVGKEQSLSAGSQVFYLNDRGLPAGGCLMTNPDDLQLMPN
                     SAGLVSIALNDVARTVTSA"
                     /standard_name="gp3"
     CDS             1229..1333
                     /transl_table="custom_gene_calls_from_genbank"
                     /locus_tag="IMGVR_UViG_3300017767_004862_CDS_0003"
                     /function="unknown function"
                     /product="hypothetical protein"
                     /translation="MYFCTAASHLTHSQRMKLYEMASKVEEMGKKLFS"
     CDS             1345..1932
                     /transl_table="custom_gene_calls_from_genbank"
                     /locus_tag="IMGVR_UViG_3300017767_004862_CDS_0004"
                     /function="unknown function"
                     /product="hypothetical protein"
                     /translation="MKYNQQAVDDLLSPLRYVNLKDIDPNSINRIGEGVFPELTTLDH
                     LSILDLVTKAYQAVHLPTLGHPIPQSTVYTTATLPTSNGKVNVVTASNNEVIEILGIS
                     VKTPNEYETSGLILRLVNSLGDERPIFNFDKFDLISTDNGAPIIYGKVIKLTSNLSVS
                     PSPLYVNGGDTLQIVSNSAPNDDMVMDVVYRKVIQ"
                     /standard_name="sjr1"
     CDS             1941..2543
                     /transl_table="custom_gene_calls_from_genbank"
                     /locus_tag="IMGVR_UViG_3300017767_004862_CDS_0005"
                     /function="unknown function"
                     /product="hypothetical protein"
                     /translation="MPRKASDKTVTHRIELGLNERAELKEIIKTQKENQRLDAITATF
                     QAAGMAIGGIGALGAGLALAAWLAPGLIDTIKDKGNEVVDDITKGGISIINDILPSGA
                     QIPEAAELKAEYDRLFAALRAAGAKKNQFCTPSSIDYNEQQCQITTDEYENAKKELDD
                     HITRMKELANAIKEGSLQDGLEKINPIFKFMPGGDWSIWD"
                     /standard_name="alpha"
     CDS             2534..2629
                     /transl_table="custom_gene_calls_from_genbank"
                     /locus_tag="IMGVR_UViG_3300017767_004862_CDS_0006"
                     /function="unknown function"
                     /product="hypothetical protein"
                     /translation="LGLKKRIIMVFKIIKDTALAFYRFFNCRANN"
     CDS             complement(2726..3181)
                     /transl_table="custom_gene_calls_from_genbank"
                     /locus_tag="IMGVR_UViG_3300017767_004862_CDS_0007"
                     /function="unknown function"
                     /product="hypothetical protein"
                     /translation="MKKVLDLYSGLGGFSEAFARSQNYEVMRIENNPLLSEVPHTEIM
                     CVLEFRDNLREMINRGYIPDPVEIVLISPPCLPFSLGFNAPQAILSREGGFEDYKPDM
                     THLTAGLDIVEMLKPRYFIVENVRGAIRHFKPILGEHFASIGQSNYLWGN"
                     /standard_name="methyltransferase"
     CDS             complement(3178..3588)
                     /transl_table="custom_gene_calls_from_genbank"
                     /locus_tag="IMGVR_UViG_3300017767_004862_CDS_0008"
                     /function="other"
                     /product="DNA methyltransferase"
                     /translation="MIRRGKTNAGDSWRTDKWILDLVGNSFDPCPLDEGFCQVGNVLF
                     DGLEMDWFYCSLDHNHHVFVNPPYSNPKPWVEKAIQENKKGCFVVMLLKHDSSTKWFA
                     LLQEAGAHFLWCSRRLYHQTNRQSTSPSMLAVLP"
                     /standard_name="methyltransferase"
     CDS             complement(3585..3722)
                     /transl_table="custom_gene_calls_from_genbank"
                     /locus_tag="IMGVR_UViG_3300017767_004862_CDS_0009"
                     /function="unknown function"
                     /product="hypothetical protein"
                     /translation="MDYLHYIAVEKMQQEKTLELLTELTHRLLKIETELKAIKNKLVR
                     K"
     CDS             complement(3722..4000)
                     /transl_table="custom_gene_calls_from_genbank"
                     /locus_tag="IMGVR_UViG_3300017767_004862_CDS_0010"
                     /function="unknown function"
                     /product="hypothetical protein"
                     /translation="MRVTQSFSLSLQEIEQLNALIGGENKSKYVGVLIQNEYQRTMKD
                     RLLKDGQTILETHIVPKEIRDSSVNIKWPGKCNPHHVKGRCLTCWGDE"
                     /standard_name="common_accessory"
     CDS             complement(4132..4239)
                     /transl_table="custom_gene_calls_from_genbank"
                     /locus_tag="IMGVR_UViG_3300017767_004862_CDS_0011"
                     /function="unknown function"
                     /product="hypothetical protein"
                     /translation="MVWLVSAIAAFFPLWNFTHNQVEPSPANNTLSSNR"
     CDS             4308..4652
                     /transl_table="custom_gene_calls_from_genbank"
                     /locus_tag="IMGVR_UViG_3300017767_004862_CDS_0012"
                     /function="unknown function"
                     /product="hypothetical protein"
                     /translation="MLEVILGVGLGLLLASNVALWLKLDRCYHDLHSIIEGVSSATVE
                     IPTLDGVRDEINETLQDFMTNLHVPNAADHLMGAAGQALQMWAHKKFMGAPVGELLPQ
                     AFASDQQQQTQD"
                     /standard_name="gp1"
ORIGIN      
        1 atgaagagaa aaacaagaac aagaagaacc cgttcgttta atgtattgaa cgcggctgaa
       61 atgtatttac aaacaaatgt gttaactcaa ggctttgccg gcgttaatcc aataactttt
      121 gtcactggtc aagaatacgg ccaaataggt tacacatccg gtagccctac acaaagacca
      181 caagcacagt atggtatgag ttatcgacct ggtgctgttt ctgtaactat tcccgaatta
      241 ttaggggtcg gttcggccaa tgttggtcaa ggaattgaca tgttagtgag aaatggtaaa
      301 gacaattggc ttaacatgat tgttggtact gttggagtga aagcaggatt tgctattgct
      361 aagaaaataa caagcaaaca aagaagtttc attaacaacc aggtcatgaa accactaggg
      421 cttaaatcaa tggtgagggt gtgattaaat gacaacacaa acagtaaccg cgcaactaat
      481 gcttaacact ggtgaaagcg ttgcattgtc ttcaaccttc actgatggta ccgaatccga
      541 gctaacaacc tccggtgtag ttggcactgg tggtggaata tccgcgactt caattggaac
      601 ctttgccgat ggtaaagtaa taaccgctat tcttcaagca ccagcctcaa gcggcgggtc
      661 agatggaaac ggtttcgtaa cttatgctta catcgctcgt agaggttcaa ttgtgaaatg
      721 ttttccagtt gctaaattgg gtgttgcttc cgaacctatg ccatgcaact ttagacttca
      781 agccggtgat actatccgtt gtttgaccgc ttacagtgct gcacaaaaaa gacaagtttc
      841 attgaatatt atatctaata caggtgttca agcaattttc tcagtaacgc caacaggcgc
      901 aggaaataac aacttaactc atattctaag tgggcaaagt tttggtgaat cattacaagg
      961 acaacaagtc aggtcgcatt tcgctgtagg aaaagagcaa agccttagcg cgggttctca
     1021 agttttctat cttaacgacc gaggactacc ggcgggcggt tgtttaatga ctaaccccga
     1081 cgatttacaa cttatgccca attcagcggg tcttgtttcc attgctttga atgatgtcgc
     1141 acgaactgta acctcagcgt gaggtgatta agtggcaaat atcactaaag cggcttgtcg
     1201 taaaagaatg aaagaagcat cagttaaaat gtatttttgt actgctgcaa gtcatctaac
     1261 acattcccaa agaatgaaat tgtatgaaat ggcatcaaag gttgaagaaa tgggaaaaaa
     1321 attgttcagt tgattggtgg ttgaatgaaa tataatcaac aagccgtcga tgatttattg
     1381 tcaccgttaa gatatgtcaa tctcaaagac atagacccaa actcaatcaa tagaatcggt
     1441 gaaggtgtat tccccgagct aacaacatta gaccatttga gcattcttga cctggttact
     1501 aaagcatatc aagcggttca tttgccaact ttgggtcatc ctatccctca atcgacggtt
     1561 tatactactg cgaccttgcc aacttctaac gggaaagtca atgtcgtaac tgcttcaaat
     1621 aacgaggtaa tagaaatatt aggcataagc gtaaaaactc caaacgaata tgaaacgagt
     1681 ggacttatat tgagattagt taacagccta ggagatgaaa gaccgatttt taattttgat
     1741 aagtttgatt tgatatcaac tgataacggc gcgcctataa tttatggcaa agtgataaaa
     1801 ttgacttcaa atttgagtgt gagtccatct ccattatatg ttaatggtgg cgacacacta
     1861 caaatcgtta gcaattccgc acctaacgat gacatggtaa tggatgtagt ttatcgaaaa
     1921 gtgattcaat aggtggttaa atgccacgca aagcgtcaga taaaaccgtt actcatcgaa
     1981 tagagttggg attaaacgaa cgcgccgagc tgaaggaaat aatcaaaaca caaaaagaaa
     2041 accaaagact tgatgcaata accgcaactt ttcaagcggc tggtatggct attggcggta
     2101 ttggtgcttt aggtgctggt ttagcgttag cggcgtggct tgcgccaggt cttattgata
     2161 ctatcaaaga caaaggaaat gaagtggttg atgatattac aaaaggcggt atttccataa
     2221 ttaatgacat attgccctca ggggctcaaa tacccgaggc tgctgaacta aaagcggaat
     2281 atgacagatt gtttgcagca ttaagggcgg ctggtgcgaa aaagaatcaa ttttgtactc
     2341 catcgagtat tgattacaat gaacaacaat gtcagattac gaccgacgaa tatgaaaatg
     2401 caaagaaaga acttgatgac catattacaa ggatgaaaga attggctaac gcaataaaag
     2461 agggcagtct tcaagacgga ttagaaaaaa taaacccaat tttcaaattt atgccaggtg
     2521 gtgactggtc gatttgggat taaagaagcg gataattatg gtcttcaaga taatcaaaga
     2581 tactgcgttg gcattctatc gcttctttaa ttgccgagct aacaactaaa ggaattaatg
     2641 accttatgtt atgtcgcaat tcacttgaac cggttgccgt ttttctatga ccttgttcaa
     2701 tttcaaaagg tggcaatggt ggacaatttc cccacaaata atttgattgt ccgatactgg
     2761 caaagtgttc gcctaatatt ggtttaaaat gtcgaattgc ccctcttaca ttttcaacaa
     2821 taaaataacg aggttttagc atctcgacaa tatcaaggcc agccgttaga tgagtcatat
     2881 ccggtttgta atcctcaaaa ccgccctccc ttgataatat ggcttgtggc gcattaaatc
     2941 cgaggctaaa cggtaaacag gggggggaaa tgaggacaat ttctacaggg tcgggaatat
     3001 atccgcgatt aatcatttct cttaaattat ctctaaattc taacacgcac attatttcag
     3061 tgtgtggtac ttcggataat aatggattat tttctattct cattacttca taattttgtg
     3121 acctggcaaa ggcctcacta aatccgccaa gcccactata caagtcaagt accttcttca
     3181 tggtaacacc gccaacatag atggagatgt actttgtcgg tttgtttgat gatataatcg
     3241 acggctacac cataagaaat gcgcgcctgc ttcttgtagc aaagcaaacc attttgttga
     3301 tgaatcatgt tttaacaaca tgacaacaaa gcaacctttt ttattttctt gtattgcttt
     3361 ttcgacccaa ggtttagggt ttgaatatgg tggattaaca aaaacatgat ggttatgatc
     3421 taacgaacaa taaaaccaat ccatttctaa tccatcaaat aacacattcc caacctgaca
     3481 aaaaccctca tctaatggac atgggtcaaa tgaatttcca accaggtcaa gaatccattt
     3541 atccgttcgc caagaatcgc cggcattagt tttaccgcgc ctaatcattt tctcaccaac
     3601 ttatttttta ttgcttttaa ttcagtttca atttttaata acctatgagt taattctgtt
     3661 aacaactcaa gcgttttttc ttgttgcatt ttttcaacag caatgtaatg taaataatcc
     3721 attattcatc cccccaacaa gtcaaacagc ggcctttaac atggtgtggg ttacatttgc
     3781 caggccattt gatattaacc gagctgtcgc gtatttcttt gggaacgatg tgcgtttcaa
     3841 gtatagtttg accgtctttt aacaatcggt ctttcatagt tcgctggtat tcattttgaa
     3901 ttaaaacacc aacatattta cttttatttt caccaccgat taaagcgttt aattgttcaa
     3961 tttcttgcag gcttaggcta aaggactgag tcactctcat agacctccga ctaactaccc
     4021 ctatttattt attaagtccg tttaagccgt caaaactgtt gttttgaccg ttccgtcagt
     4081 agcctttcgg catctcgcca cgcgttgggc tagaggggcg cgggcttaaa gtcaccgatt
     4141 agaagataaa gtgttatttg ccggtgatgg ctcgacctgg ttatgagtaa agttccaaag
     4201 tggaaaaaat gccgcgattg cggataccag ccagaccata aaactacaac aagttcatgc
     4261 ggtcagtgta tcgatggact tttacgcgtt attaggagtc gttaagtatg cttgaggtta
     4321 tcttaggggt gggtttaggg ttgttattgg cctctaatgt cgcattatgg ttaaaattgg
     4381 atagatgcta tcatgatttg cattcaatta ttgaaggagt tagctcggca actgttgaaa
     4441 taccaacttt agacggggtt agagatgaaa taaacgaaac tttacaagat tttatgacga
     4501 atttgcatgt gccaaacgct gctgatcatc taatgggcgc ggctggtcaa gcacttcaaa
     4561 tgtgggctca caaaaaattc atgggtgcgc cagtaggtga attattgcct caagcctttg
     4621 cgtcagacca acaacaacaa actcaagatt aatatcccta acttcctttg gataggttat
     4681 ggctcgtcgt aga
//
LOCUS       CladeA_IMGVR_UVi        4693 bp    DNA     linear   PHG 20-JAN-2025
DEFINITION  IMGVR_UViG_3300017782_006739.
ACCESSION   IMGVR_UViG_3300017782_006739
KEYWORDS    .
SOURCE      .
  ORGANISM  .
FEATURES             Location/Qualifiers
     CDS             1..444
                     /transl_table="custom_gene_calls_from_genbank"
                     /locus_tag="IMGVR_UViG_3300017782_006739_CDS_0001"
                     /function="unknown function"
                     /product="hypothetical protein"
                     /translation="MKRKTRTRRTRSFNVLNAAEMYLQTNVLTQGFAGVNPITFVTGQ
                     EYGQIGYTSGSPTQRPQAQYGMSYRPGAVSVTIPELLGVGSANVGQGIDMLVRNGKDN
                     WLNMIVGTVGVKAGFAIAKKITSKQRSFINNQVMKPLGLKSMVRV"
                     /standard_name="gp2"
     CDS             449..1162
                     /transl_table="custom_gene_calls_from_genbank"
                     /locus_tag="IMGVR_UViG_3300017782_006739_CDS_0002"
                     /function="unknown function"
                     /product="hypothetical protein"
                     /translation="MTTQTVTAQLMLNTGESVALSSTFTDGTESELTTSGVVGTGGGI
                     SATSIGTFADGKVITAILQAPASSGGSDGNGFVTYAYIARRGSIVKCFPVAKLGVASE
                     PMPCNFRLQAGDTIRCLTAYSAAQKRQVSLNIISNTGVQAIFSVTPTGAGNNNLTHIL
                     SGQSFGESLQGQQVRSHFAVGKEQSLSAGSQVFYLNDRGLPAGGCLMTNPDDLQLMPN
                     SAGLVSIALNDVARTVTSA"
                     /standard_name="gp3"
     CDS             1229..1333
                     /transl_table="custom_gene_calls_from_genbank"
                     /locus_tag="IMGVR_UViG_3300017782_006739_CDS_0003"
                     /function="unknown function"
                     /product="hypothetical protein"
                     /translation="MYFCTAASHLTHSQRMKLYEMASKVEEMGKKLFS"
     CDS             1345..1932
                     /transl_table="custom_gene_calls_from_genbank"
                     /locus_tag="IMGVR_UViG_3300017782_006739_CDS_0004"
                     /function="unknown function"
                     /product="hypothetical protein"
                     /translation="MKYNQQAVDDLLSPLRYVNLKDIDPNSINRIGEGVFPELTTLDH
                     LSILDLVTKAYQAVHLPTLGHPIPQSTVYTTATLPTSNGKVNVVTASNNEVIEILGIS
                     VKTPNEYETSGLILRLVNSLGDERPIFNFDKFDLISTDNGAPIIYGKVIKLTSNLSVS
                     PSPLYVNGGDTLQIVSNSAPNDDMVMDVVYRKVIQ"
                     /standard_name="sjr1"
     CDS             1941..2543
                     /transl_table="custom_gene_calls_from_genbank"
                     /locus_tag="IMGVR_UViG_3300017782_006739_CDS_0005"
                     /function="unknown function"
                     /product="hypothetical protein"
                     /translation="MPRKASDKTVTHRIELGLNERAELKEIIKTQKENQRLDAITATF
                     QAAGMAIGGIGALGAGLALAAWLAPGLIDTIKDKGNEVVDDITKGGISIINDILPSGA
                     QIPEAAELKAEYDRLFAALRAAGAKKNQFCTPSSIDYNEQQCQITTDEYENAKKELDD
                     HITRMKELANAIKEGSLQDGLEKINPIFKFMPGGDWSIWD"
                     /standard_name="alpha"
     CDS             complement(2540..3181)
                     /transl_table="custom_gene_calls_from_genbank"
                     /locus_tag="IMGVR_UViG_3300017782_006739_CDS_0006"
                     /function="unknown function"
                     /product="hypothetical protein"
                     /translation="MKKVLDLYSGLGGFSEAFARSQNYEVMRIENNPLLSEVPHTEIM
                     CVLEFRDNLREMINRGYIPDPVEIVLISPPCLPFSLGFNAPQAILSREGGFEDYKPDM
                     THLTAGLDIVEMLKPRYFIVENVRGAIRHFKPILGEHFASIGQSNYLWGNCPPLPPFE
                     IEQGHRKTATGSSELRHNIRSLIPLVVSSAIKEAIECQRSIFDYLEDHNYPLL"
                     /standard_name="methyltransferase"
     CDS             complement(3178..3588)
                     /transl_table="custom_gene_calls_from_genbank"
                     /locus_tag="IMGVR_UViG_3300017782_006739_CDS_0007"
                     /function="other"
                     /product="DNA methyltransferase"
                     /translation="MIRRGKTNAGDSWRTDKWILDLVGNSFDPCPLDEGFCQVGNVLF
                     DGLEMDWFYCSLDHNHHVFVNPPYSNPKPWVEKAIQENKKGCFVVMLLKHDSSTKWFA
                     LLQEAGAHFLWCSRRLYHQTNRQSTSPSMLAVLP"
                     /standard_name="methyltransferase"
     CDS             complement(3585..3722)
                     /transl_table="custom_gene_calls_from_genbank"
                     /locus_tag="IMGVR_UViG_3300017782_006739_CDS_0008"
                     /function="unknown function"
                     /product="hypothetical protein"
                     /translation="MDYLHYIAVEKMQQEKTLELLTELTHRLLKIETELKAIKNKLVR
                     K"
     CDS             complement(3722..4000)
                     /transl_table="custom_gene_calls_from_genbank"
                     /locus_tag="IMGVR_UViG_3300017782_006739_CDS_0009"
                     /function="unknown function"
                     /product="hypothetical protein"
                     /translation="MRVTQSFSLSLQEIEQLNALIGGENKSKYVGVLIQNEYQRTMKD
                     RLLKDGQTILETHIVPKEIRDSSVNIKWPGKCNPHHVKGRCLTCWGDE"
                     /standard_name="common_accessory"
     CDS             4183..4305
                     /transl_table="custom_gene_calls_from_genbank"
                     /locus_tag="IMGVR_UViG_3300017782_006739_CDS_0010"
                     /function="unknown function"
                     /product="hypothetical protein"
                     /translation="MSKVPKWKKCRDCGYQPDHKTTTSSCGQCIDGLLRVIRSR"
                     /standard_name="gp0"
     CDS             4308..4652
                     /transl_table="custom_gene_calls_from_genbank"
                     /locus_tag="IMGVR_UViG_3300017782_006739_CDS_0011"
                     /function="unknown function"
                     /product="hypothetical protein"
                     /translation="MLEVILGVGLGLLLASNVALWLKLDRCYHDLHSIIEGVSSATVE
                     IPTLDGVRDEINETLQDFMTNLHVPNAADHLMGAAGQALQMWAHKKFMGAPVGELLPQ
                     AFASDQQQQTQD"
                     /standard_name="gp1"
ORIGIN      
        1 atgaagagaa aaacaagaac aagaagaacc cgttcgttta atgtattgaa cgcggctgaa
       61 atgtatttac aaacaaatgt gttaactcaa ggctttgccg gcgttaatcc aataactttt
      121 gtcactggtc aagaatacgg ccaaataggt tacacatccg gtagccctac acaaagacca
      181 caagcacagt atggtatgag ttatcgacct ggtgctgttt ctgtaactat tcccgaatta
      241 ttaggggtcg gttcggccaa tgttggccaa ggaattgaca tgttagtgag aaatggtaaa
      301 gacaattggc ttaacatgat tgttggtact gttggagtga aagcaggatt tgctattgct
      361 aagaaaataa caagcaaaca aagaagtttc attaacaacc aggtcatgaa accactaggg
      421 cttaaatcaa tggtgagggt gtgattaaat gacaacacaa acagtaaccg cgcaactaat
      481 gcttaacact ggtgaaagcg ttgcattgtc ttcaaccttc actgatggta ccgaatccga
      541 gctaacaacc tccggtgtag ttggcactgg tggtggaata tccgcgactt caattggaac
      601 ctttgccgat ggtaaagtaa taaccgctat tcttcaagca ccagcctcaa gcggcgggtc
      661 agatggaaac ggtttcgtaa cttatgctta catcgctcgt agaggttcaa ttgtgaaatg
      721 ttttccagtt gctaaattgg gtgttgcttc cgaacctatg ccatgcaact ttagacttca
      781 agccggtgat actatccgtt gtttgaccgc ttacagtgcg gcacaaaaaa gacaagtttc
      841 attgaatatt atatctaata caggtgttca agcaattttc tcagtaacgc caacaggcgc
      901 aggaaataac aacttaactc atattctaag tgggcaaagt tttggtgaat cattacaagg
      961 acaacaagtc aggtcgcatt tcgctgtagg aaaagagcaa agccttagcg cgggttctca
     1021 agttttctat cttaacgacc gaggactacc ggcgggcggt tgtttaatga ctaaccccga
     1081 cgatttacaa cttatgccca attcagcggg tcttgtttcc attgctttga atgatgtcgc
     1141 acgaactgta acctcagcgt gaggtgatta agtggcaaat atcactaaag cggcttgtcg
     1201 taaaagaatg aaagaagcat cagttaaaat gtatttttgt actgctgcaa gtcatctaac
     1261 acattcccaa agaatgaaat tgtatgaaat ggcatcaaag gttgaagaaa tgggaaaaaa
     1321 attgttcagt tgattggtgg ttgaatgaaa tataatcaac aagccgtcga tgatttattg
     1381 tcaccgttaa gatatgtcaa tctcaaagac atagacccaa actcaatcaa tagaatcggt
     1441 gaaggtgtat tccccgagct aacaacatta gaccatttga gcattcttga cctggttact
     1501 aaagcatatc aagcggttca tttgccaact ttgggtcatc ctatccctca atcgacggtt
     1561 tatactactg cgaccttgcc aacttctaac gggaaagtca atgtcgtaac tgcttcaaat
     1621 aacgaggtaa tagaaatatt aggcataagc gtaaaaactc caaacgaata tgaaacgagt
     1681 ggacttatat tgagattagt taacagccta ggagatgaaa gaccgatttt taattttgat
     1741 aagtttgatt tgatatcaac tgataacggc gcgcctataa tttatggcaa agtgataaaa
     1801 ttgacttcaa atttgagtgt gagtccatct ccattatatg ttaatggtgg cgacacacta
     1861 caaatcgtta gcaattccgc acctaacgat gacatggtaa tggatgtagt ttatcgaaaa
     1921 gtgatccaat aggtggttaa atgccacgca aagcgtcaga taaaaccgtt actcatcgaa
     1981 tagagttggg attaaacgaa cgcgccgagc tgaaggaaat aatcaaaaca caaaaagaaa
     2041 accaaagact tgatgcaata accgcaactt ttcaagcggc tggtatggct attggcggta
     2101 ttggtgcttt aggtgctggt ttagcgttag cggcgtggct tgcgccaggt cttattgata
     2161 ctatcaaaga caaaggaaat gaagtggttg atgatattac aaaaggcggt atttccataa
     2221 ttaatgacat attgccctca ggggctcaaa tacccgaggc tgctgaacta aaagcggaat
     2281 atgacagatt gtttgcagca ttaagggcgg ctggtgcgaa aaagaatcaa ttttgtactc
     2341 catcgagtat tgattacaat gaacaacaat gtcagattac gaccgacgaa tatgaaaatg
     2401 caaagaaaga acttgatgac catattacaa ggatgaaaga attggctaac gcaataaaag
     2461 agggcagtct tcaagacgga ttagaaaaaa taaacccaat tttcaaattt atgccaggtg
     2521 gtgactggtc gatttgggat taaagaagcg gataattatg gtcttcaaga taatcaaaga
     2581 tactgcgttg gcattctatc gcttctttaa ttgccgagct aacaactaaa ggaattaatg
     2641 accttatgtt atgtcgcaat tcacttgaac cggttgccgt ttttctatga ccttgttcaa
     2701 tttcaaaagg tggcaatggt ggacaatttc cccacaaata atttgattgt ccgatactgg
     2761 caaagtgttc gcctaatatt ggtttaaaat gtcgaattgc ccctcttaca ttttcaacaa
     2821 taaaataacg aggttttagc atctcgacaa tatcaaggcc agccgttaga tgagtcatat
     2881 ccggtttgta atcctcaaaa ccgccctccc ttgataatat ggcttgtggc gcattaaatc
     2941 cgaggctaaa cggtaaacag gggggggaaa tgaggacaat ttctacaggg tcgggaatat
     3001 atccgcgatt aatcatttct cttaaattat ctctaaattc taacacgcac attatttcag
     3061 tgtgtggtac ttcggataat aatggattat tttctattct cattacttca taattttgtg
     3121 acctggcaaa ggcctcacta aatccgccaa gcccactata caagtcaagt accttcttca
     3181 tggtaacacc gccaacatag atggagatgt actttgtcgg tttgtttgat gatataatcg
     3241 acggctacac cataagaaat gcgcgcctgc ttcttgtagc aaagcaaacc attttgttga
     3301 tgaatcatgt tttaacaaca tgacaacaaa gcaacctttt ttattttctt gtattgcttt
     3361 ttcgacccaa ggtttagggt ttgaatatgg tggattaaca aaaacatgat ggttatgatc
     3421 taacgaacaa taaaaccaat ccatttctaa tccatcaaat aacacattcc caacctgaca
     3481 aaaaccctca tctaatggac atgggtcaaa tgaatttcca accaggtcaa gaatccattt
     3541 atccgttcgc caagaatcgc cggcattagt tttaccgcgc ctaatcattt tctcaccaac
     3601 ttatttttta ttgcttttaa ttcagtttca atttttaata acctatgagt taattctgtt
     3661 aacaactcaa gcgttttttc ttgttgcatt ttttcaacag caatgtaatg taaataatcc
     3721 attattcatc cccccaacaa gtcaaacagc ggcctttaac atggtgtggg ttacatttgc
     3781 caggccattt gatattaacc gagctgtcgc gtatttcttt gggaacgatg tgcgtttcaa
     3841 gtatagtttg accgtctttt aacaatcggt ctttcatagt tcgctggtat tcattttgaa
     3901 ttaaaacacc aacatattta cttttatttt caccaccgat taaagcgttt aattgttcaa
     3961 tttcttgcag gcttaggcta aaggactgag tcactctcat agacctccga ctaactaccc
     4021 ctatttattt attaagtccg tttaagccgt caaaactgtt gttttgaccg ttccgtcagt
     4081 agcctttcgg catctcgcca cgcgttgggc tagaggggcg cgggcttaaa gtcaccgatt
     4141 agaagataaa gtgttatttg ccggtgatgg ctcgacctgg ttatgagtaa agttccaaag
     4201 tggaaaaaat gccgcgattg cggataccag ccagaccata aaactacaac aagttcatgc
     4261 ggtcagtgta tcgatggact tttacgcgtt attaggagtc gttaagtatg cttgaggtta
     4321 tcttaggggt gggtttaggg ttgttattgg cctctaatgt cgcattatgg ttaaaattgg
     4381 atagatgcta tcatgatttg cattcaatta ttgaaggagt tagctcggca actgttgaaa
     4441 taccaacttt agacggggtt agagatgaaa taaacgaaac tttacaagat tttatgacga
     4501 atttgcatgt gccaaacgct gctgatcatc taatgggcgc ggctggtcaa gcacttcaaa
     4561 tgtgggctca caaaaaattc atgggtgcgc cagtaggtga attattgcct caagcctttg
     4621 cgtcagacca acaacaacaa actcaagatt aatatcccta acttcctttg gataggttat
     4681 ggctcgtcgt aga
//
LOCUS       CladeA_IMGVR_UVi        4688 bp    DNA     linear   PHG 20-JAN-2025
DEFINITION  IMGVR_UViG_3300017764_004919.
ACCESSION   IMGVR_UViG_3300017764_004919
KEYWORDS    .
SOURCE      .
  ORGANISM  .
FEATURES             Location/Qualifiers
     CDS             1..435
                     /transl_table="custom_gene_calls_from_genbank"
                     /locus_tag="IMGVR_UViG_3300017764_004919_CDS_0001"
                     /function="unknown function"
                     /product="hypothetical protein"
                     /translation="MAKKRKTRRSNRNTGINVLNVIEAYMLTSVATRTLFNVDPTTFL
                     IGNQSNSFNAAGQAQLSLAELFKRNVATTGGRTIGGQGATAIMGPFDQVKSNLQANWI
                     KGASGFILIPLAFKLGKKLSSRGRAKINRGLKDAGLKGTVKV"
                     /standard_name="gp2"
     CDS             432..1118
                     /transl_table="custom_gene_calls_from_genbank"
                     /locus_tag="IMGVR_UViG_3300017764_004919_CDS_0002"
                     /function="unknown function"
                     /product="hypothetical protein"
                     /translation="MTTQTVQASFMLSTGEVVDLETSLTDGTEGELKVSTDYAVAATS
                     IGQFADGKVITQIIQPVQGATGITYAYLDRRGEILMVLPVSCAGVESQPVMPYSMPVL
                     QAGDTIRVLCNVAATRTFAYNVITNTGVHAIFTGTPSGAANTALTHIKSGQGLGQSLT
                     GQTIVRHMSTSVDGAKLDSAGGVYILNDRGLPVGGNCATKPQNLQPQMSNMGGASIAL
                     NFVARVTTNA"
                     /standard_name="gp3"
     CDS             1136..1288
                     /transl_table="custom_gene_calls_from_genbank"
                     /locus_tag="IMGVR_UViG_3300017764_004919_CDS_0003"
                     /function="unknown function"
                     /product="hypothetical protein"
                     /translation="MALSKRAKARLKVMSMTDKKKVESAAKTLFNNEMMGVKRMQEIV
                     RWCKKC"
                     /standard_name="djr_sjr_connect_2"
     CDS             1301..1792
                     /transl_table="custom_gene_calls_from_genbank"
                     /locus_tag="IMGVR_UViG_3300017764_004919_CDS_0004"
                     /function="unknown function"
                     /product="hypothetical protein"
                     /translation="MLNELVNQLKSQTLGDVLPAAFKQVGNAVYPDEPALKVLPSFRD
                     IVHSWAAAHAPTFGTVIPNSGVSYSVVTSDSLQAVIEPSTHEVIHVQAMSVTNAGSNP
                     ATVQVFVEDALNTEIIALPSTTTASTLRMPVLAKGATLKVITTDGTASDCTFKATSVK
                     SCA"
                     /standard_name="sjr1"
     CDS             1805..2419
                     /transl_table="custom_gene_calls_from_genbank"
                     /locus_tag="IMGVR_UViG_3300017764_004919_CDS_0005"
                     /function="unknown function"
                     /product="hypothetical protein"
                     /translation="MPRKAPSDVIEQRVTFGNSERALLKEIQQDMQTASIIKGVASAI
                     PSLGNVLIGGGVCMAAYALYRWAGLNDPLGTAEDAAKDFALWVVSPVTDTAESVLVPE
                     QMTRDGIESEYDRQINAINEECNRRGLMYQQIINHPDSSPNQKAIATQDLAALEAKCE
                     QQRKAAGQKAANKAIYMAKWWEQAGDDVESGLWLAMRRRFGIMF"
                     /standard_name="alpha"
     CDS             complement(2482..2748)
                     /transl_table="custom_gene_calls_from_genbank"
                     /locus_tag="IMGVR_UViG_3300017764_004919_CDS_0006"
                     /function="unknown function"
                     /product="hypothetical protein"
                     /translation="MARYNKMITLSLQEIQEAEEMKGHFSSWVGQMLMARHYLVRVED
                     LTTSRLLAVALSRRQALLEPQEWGTDSICMALLDLMTELDSFKC"
     CDS             complement(2749..3084)
                     /transl_table="custom_gene_calls_from_genbank"
                     /locus_tag="IMGVR_UViG_3300017764_004919_CDS_0007"
                     /function="unknown function"
                     /product="hypothetical protein"
                     /translation="MIKITITNLSFEMIVEWEGQAPSHSEPAQEVVQTRLNEFESTPA
                     AEPYTPEYRPPSEHKRNRCSRCNTLGRRLMNGRNGCHTCLLWTDEEIADGIHLWSGIV
                     PRKVAFRDD"
     CDS             complement(3140..3907)
                     /transl_table="custom_gene_calls_from_genbank"
                     /locus_tag="IMGVR_UViG_3300017764_004919_CDS_0008"
                     /function="unknown function"
                     /product="hypothetical protein"
                     /translation="MQAKHTTGGNAVDDKSTQNNNPRGIYKGTREEWLEAAMAIMAVW
                     LNDLLSAPFKKGKTVFKSMARMYSDSRSEKPSTYKFRIKEVAVSCSLQDAGMTQSNAL
                     AHVHLKHATGNKKHEIRMGVHVGGRKTKEQSSRVADILLHEMIHTVFPLDGHKGGFRT
                     LAKAVGLEGKMTATIASEALKQRIDKEVLKVLGRYPHKEVKLVPRGKRGKGSRLIKFQ
                     CDECNCIIRLTRMWIDVAEDTQGMVSCPVCMEEMTQH"
                     /standard_name="sprT-like protease"
     CDS             3898..4095
                     /transl_table="custom_gene_calls_from_genbank"
                     /locus_tag="IMGVR_UViG_3300017764_004919_CDS_0009"
                     /function="unknown function"
                     /product="hypothetical protein"
                     /translation="LLACAEGTFQYYINPPTYVGTQNRVWTHTQQPRCCCFIRRNSRS
                     APYLTIKPDLRSGINRTSHSG"
     CDS             4098..4190
                     /transl_table="custom_gene_calls_from_genbank"
                     /locus_tag="IMGVR_UViG_3300017764_004919_CDS_0010"
                     /function="unknown function"
                     /product="hypothetical protein"
                     /translation="VRSLAAPMRAWVRRSLGDSRFARQKIGSRG"
     CDS             4310..4591
                     /transl_table="custom_gene_calls_from_genbank"
                     /locus_tag="IMGVR_UViG_3300017764_004919_CDS_0011"
                     /function="unknown function"
                     /product="hypothetical protein"
                     /translation="MHLFRLISTLQMQIDVAFKETNEKVNNPVVNLDGIKNDMLGMVE
                     DVISNMQPPTAGDHLMGALTQFLQMKLMGSMGVDLNQLQSQLMPHEEEV"
                     /standard_name="gp1"
ORIGIN      
        1 atggccaaga agagaaaaac acgccgaagc aaccgaaaca cgggcataaa tgtgctaaat
       61 gtgattgaag catacatgtt aacctcggta gcaacaagaa ccctgtttaa tgtagaccca
      121 acgaccttct taattggtaa tcaatccaat tctttcaacg cagccggtca ggcccaattg
      181 tctttggctg aattgtttaa acgcaatgtg gccaccactg gcggccgtac aatcggcgga
      241 caaggtgcta ctgcgattat gggtcctttt gaccaagtaa aatctaactt acaagcaaat
      301 tggattaaag gtgctagcgg attcatactt attccactag cgtttaaact aggtaagaag
      361 ttgtcttcaa gaggtcgtgc taaaatcaat cgtggcctga aagatgcggg tcttaaagga
      421 acggtgaagg tatgaccacg caaaccgttc aagcctcttt tatgctaagt accggcgagg
      481 ttgttgattt agaaacaagc ctaaccgatg ggaccgaagg cgaattgaaa gtctctactg
      541 attatgcagt agcggcgact tctatcgggc aatttgccga tggtaaagtg ataacacaaa
      601 tcattcaacc tgttcagggc gcgacaggca taacttatgc gtatcttgac cgacgcggtg
      661 aaatcttgat ggttttgccc gtttcatgcg ctggtgttga atctcagcct gtaatgcctt
      721 attctatgcc tgtgcttcaa gcgggagata caattagagt attatgcaat gtggctgcga
      781 ctcgcacctt tgcttacaat gttatcacaa atactggggt tcatgcgatt ttcacaggga
      841 ctccaagcgg agccgctaat actgcactaa ctcacatcaa atcgggccaa ggtctaggac
      901 aatctcttac aggtcagaca attgtacgac acatgagtac aagcgtcgac ggggccaaat
      961 tagacagtgc tggtggcgta tatatcctca atgaccgagg attgccggtc ggtggcaact
     1021 gtgctactaa gcctcaaaat ctacaacctc aaatgagcaa catgggaggc gctagtatcg
     1081 cgcttaactt cgttgctaga gtaaccacta acgcgtgaag ggagactgtt taaacatggc
     1141 attatcaaag agagcaaagg cgcgcctgaa agtcatgtca atgactgaca agaagaaagt
     1201 tgagagtgct gctaaaacac tcttcaacaa tgagatgatg ggcgttaagc ggatgcaaga
     1261 gattgttcga tggtgtaaga agtgttgagg gtgtttaaac atgctcaacg aattagtcaa
     1321 tcaactcaaa tcgcagactt taggtgatgt tttaccggct gcgtttaaac aagttggcaa
     1381 cgctgtctat cctgatgaac ctgcgctcaa ggtgttgcca tcatttcgcg atattgttca
     1441 ctcatgggcg gcggctcacg cgcctacttt cggcactgta atacctaact ccggcgtgtc
     1501 ctactccgtc gtaacctctg acagtttaca ggccgttatt gaaccgtcga cccatgaagt
     1561 gattcatgtt caggcaatga gtgttactaa cgctggaagc aaccccgcta ccgttcaggt
     1621 ctttgtagag gatgccctaa atactgagat aatcgcgtta ccctctacaa ccaccgcttc
     1681 gactcttaga atgcccgtac tagcaaaagg ggctacattg aaagttatca ccacagacgg
     1741 aaccgcatcg gattgcacct tcaaagcaac ctcggttaaa tcctgtgcgt gaggcgttta
     1801 aacgatgcca agaaaagcgc cttccgatgt tatcgagcag cgagtaacct ttggtaattc
     1861 agaacgcgct ttactcaaag agattcaaca agacatgcag acggcctcta tcatcaaagg
     1921 agtagcgtca gcaatacctt ctttgggtaa tgtcctcatt ggaggggggg tttgcatggc
     1981 tgcttatgct ctttatcgtt gggccggttt aaacgaccca ctaggaaccg cagaagacgc
     2041 agccaaagac ttcgccctat gggttgtctc tcctgtcacc gatacggccg agtctgttct
     2101 agtgccggag caaatgactc gtgatggcat cgaatccgaa tatgaccgtc aaataaacgc
     2161 catcaatgag gagtgcaata ggagaggtct gatgtatcaa caaataatca atcatcccga
     2221 ctcgtctcct aatcaaaagg caatcgctac gcaagacctc gcagccctag aggccaagtg
     2281 tgaacaacaa cggaaagcgg caggtcaaaa ggctgcaaat aaagcaatct acatggctaa
     2341 atggtgggag caagccggcg acgatgttga gtcaggtcta tggcttgcta tgcgtcggcg
     2401 atttggtatc atgttttaag aaaaaaaaag gccccgccga gagcgaactc tcgacgaggc
     2461 caatagaccg tttaaacggt ttcaacactt gaaggaatca agttcagtca tcaagtcaag
     2521 tagggccata cagattgaat ccgtacccca ttcttgaggc tcaaggagtg cttgtctcct
     2581 tgacagtgct actgctagca atcggctagt agtaaggtct tcaacacgca ctaaatagtg
     2641 cctagccatg agcatttgac ctacccatga tgagaagtga cccttcatct cttctgcctc
     2701 ttgtatctct tgcagagaca gcgttatcat cttgttatat cgcgccattc aatcatctct
     2761 gaaagcgacc tttctaggta cgatgccgga ccatagatga ataccatctg ctatctcttc
     2821 atcagtccat agtaggcagg tgtggcatcc gttacggcca ttcatcaagc ggcggcctag
     2881 cgtgttgcat cggctgcaac ggttgcgctt gtgctcgctt ggcgggcgat attccggtgt
     2941 gtacggttct gcggcaggtg tgctttcaaa ctcgtttaaa cgggtttgca ctacctcctg
     3001 tgctggctcc gagtgggagg gcgcttggcc ctcccactcg actatcatct caaacgatag
     3061 atttgttatg gttatcttta tcatatctta acctcctttt ttttgtctgc aagaccgttt
     3121 aaacggcctg tgcgggactt caatgttgtg tcatttcctc catgcaaaca gggcatgaaa
     3181 ccataccttg agtgtcttct gcgacatcta tccacatgcg agttagtcta atgatgcagt
     3241 tgcattcatc acactggaac ttaatcaagc gggagccttt gcctctcttg cctcttggga
     3301 ccaatttgac ctctttgtgt gggtatcgac cgagaacctt gagcacttcc ttgtcaatgc
     3361 gctgttttag tgcctcagat gcgattgtgg cggtcatctt gccttcaagg ccgacagcct
     3421 tggcaagtgt cctaaaaccg cccttgtggc catcgagagg gaatactgtg tgtatcatct
     3481 cgtggagcaa gatgtcagcc actcggcttg attgctcctt tgtttttcga ccgccaacat
     3541 gaactcccat tctaatctcg tgtttcttgt tgccagtggc atgtttcagg tgaacatggg
     3601 ctaaagcgtt gctttgagtc atccctgcgt cttgtaggct gcatgagacg gctacttctt
     3661 tgattctgaa cttgtaagta gacggcttct cgctgcgaga atccgagtac atacgagcca
     3721 tagatttgaa gaccgttttg cccttcttga aaggcgctga tagcaaatca ttgagccata
     3781 cagccatgat tgccatagcg gcctctagcc actcttcacg agtgcccttg tagatacctc
     3841 gtgggttgtt gttctgtgta gacttgtcat ctactgcgtt gcctcctgtt gtatgctttg
     3901 cttgcatgtg ccgaaggcac ttttcaatac tatatcaacc cgcctacata tgtaggtact
     3961 cagaataggg tttggaccca tacacaacag cctcgctgtt gttgttttat ccggcgtaat
     4021 agccggtcgg ccccttacct tacgattaag ccggacctgc ggagcggtat aaaccgcacg
     4081 agtcactcag ggtagccgtg cgctccttgg ctgcacccat gcgggcatgg gttcgccgtt
     4141 cgcttggtga ttctcgcttc gctcgacaga agatagggtc gaggggttga aaagggaccg
     4201 tttaaacagt gtaaaggagt cttgaaggtg tttttaggtg tcgtttgaat taatacttgc
     4261 ttgtggtgtg cttgttttgg ttgtttgttt tgctgcttat gcgggattta tgcacctttt
     4321 tagactcatt tctactcttc aaatgcagat tgatgtcgct ttcaaagaaa caaatgaaaa
     4381 ggtgaataat cccgttgtta atttggatgg aatcaagaac gatatgctag gcatggttga
     4441 agatgtaatt agtaacatgc aaccacccac agccggcgac catttgatgg gtgctcttac
     4501 tcaatttcta caaatgaagt taatggggtc tatgggtgtc gatttgaatc aattacagag
     4561 tcaacttatg cctcatgaag aagaagtgtg aaagtgaagt aaaagtgttt aaacactgta
     4621 aaatctgcga gctaaggcgt ttaaacaggt ttaagaacta gcgccgttta aacggagtgg
     4681 taatttta
//
LOCUS       CladeA_IMGVR_UVi        4685 bp    DNA     linear   PHG 20-JAN-2025
DEFINITION  IMGVR_UViG_3300017755_005146.
ACCESSION   IMGVR_UViG_3300017755_005146
KEYWORDS    .
SOURCE      .
  ORGANISM  .
FEATURES             Location/Qualifiers
     CDS             1..435
                     /transl_table="custom_gene_calls_from_genbank"
                     /locus_tag="IMGVR_UViG_3300017755_005146_CDS_0001"
                     /function="unknown function"
                     /product="hypothetical protein"
                     /translation="MARRRTRKKTRRSRPKTINAARVLESALIANAVTQGFFNTTIGE
                     FAMSKDAMGMSQITARELFSGLSGGSFGTTTAVKQLGGKVAIAGNSFGDTVKNNLTQN
                     GGQMVASLILIPAGFKVFSKLTTKPRSMANRALKMSGLPVRV"
                     /standard_name="gp2"
     CDS             441..1127
                     /transl_table="custom_gene_calls_from_genbank"
                     /locus_tag="IMGVR_UViG_3300017755_005146_CDS_0002"
                     /function="unknown function"
                     /product="hypothetical protein"
                     /translation="MTTQVCQASFLLSTGEVVDMKTTVTDGASTELLTSTDYSVSAVS
                     IGTYGEGKVITQILQPPTFATAGCWAYVNRRGAILCALPIATGGVQSEPTPMPLNFVL
                     QAGDTIQVKSRTAANRTFAYSCITAQGVHAIFDGLPAGAGNTDLTHILSGQSLGSSLT
                     NQSVAVHWATSVNGKEIDSGGGMYALNDRGLPIGSCVAVNPANLQPVGNSFGLYAIGL
                     NFVARVTTNA"
                     /standard_name="gp3"
     CDS             1138..1305
                     /transl_table="custom_gene_calls_from_genbank"
                     /locus_tag="IMGVR_UViG_3300017755_005146_CDS_0003"
                     /function="unknown function"
                     /product="hypothetical protein"
                     /translation="MAKMTKAQCRRRLAEAAKKIDAVMMSDHTRMLSDAKRKEIYALA
                     GKVARLQKNYE"
                     /standard_name="djr_sjr_connect_1"
     CDS             1317..1841
                     /transl_table="custom_gene_calls_from_genbank"
                     /locus_tag="IMGVR_UViG_3300017755_005146_CDS_0004"
                     /function="unknown function"
                     /product="hypothetical protein"
                     /translation="MDEVRNQLKSQNFSTVSPTAFGEVGGRVFPDSPSIGDVNDLIEI
                     VKGWRAVHLPSLGSPISKSCVITSQTGDGTILSPSGNEIFQVSSLSFSNNDADACTYE
                     AQIVHPASGQSIPVNLNADASVGSNQLTLPVGGSLTVNLDVTLDSNHGLYVAVISGDP
                     ASNDISTYHFLRSQ"
                     /standard_name="sjr1"
     CDS             1851..2588
                     /transl_table="custom_gene_calls_from_genbank"
                     /locus_tag="IMGVR_UViG_3300017755_005146_CDS_0005"
                     /function="unknown function"
                     /product="hypothetical protein"
                     /translation="LPRKSTRHADEHRITLGDFERSELRKVVRFQQFGPLLQGAGFAT
                     LGIASLVGAVVFMRYKAPDLPLAAKNALNAAVNSLDNVADSFATGERKPIQHRREAQA
                     FARRRNKLAEDIDFRCTHSSDGYDEEMCSILHMQTKRDYFTELQAFNDMIEAIYGDDA
                     SKIYDWYGSNSSLGNIDPLKRPGSTQYNEANRKHTAAVQAAIEQAKQEDYEDPIVRDA
                     RKRQEEEKQREERNRRAEVDRILREGL"
                     /standard_name="alpha"
     CDS             complement(2651..3250)
                     /transl_table="custom_gene_calls_from_genbank"
                     /locus_tag="IMGVR_UViG_3300017755_005146_CDS_0006"
                     /function="other"
                     /product="DNA methyltransferase"
                     /translation="MKPLMIDLCAGFGGQSEAFLQGGFDVIRVDNNPLLSEVPNMFIE
                     DIYKIEPFNISGRGIDYIHAGPTCYEFSNAYAAVRSVHQRERPDEPYNPVEGIRLVQR
                     CKDIIDQLQPRYWSVENVRGSIKFLTPILGEPRLIVGPYVYWGNFPLFDVDVADLPSK
                     AQLDKRHSPLRMNHRAECPLMLSQAFFEAMTTQHSILDY"
                     /standard_name="methyltransferase"
     CDS             complement(3247..3522)
                     /transl_table="custom_gene_calls_from_genbank"
                     /locus_tag="IMGVR_UViG_3300017755_005146_CDS_0007"
                     /function="unknown function"
                     /product="hypothetical protein"
                     /translation="MSVTINIDDEWQNSVYTFENGDGTRYHVHVMPAQYGGLYVIVNE
                     RSLWRWHGEGDVKFLCGNDNEYTRKAVIQIMTHHDSRMALLAMEAVE"
     CDS             complement(3519..3635)
                     /transl_table="custom_gene_calls_from_genbank"
                     /locus_tag="IMGVR_UViG_3300017755_005146_CDS_0008"
                     /function="unknown function"
                     /product="hypothetical protein"
                     /translation="MLCLKCLKLVKFGIYTNRKMIENGHTICWPCHLEGEDE"
     CDS             complement(3635..3907)
                     /transl_table="custom_gene_calls_from_genbank"
                     /locus_tag="IMGVR_UViG_3300017755_005146_CDS_0009"
                     /function="unknown function"
                     /product="hypothetical protein"
                     /translation="MVRRQKLISMTDRHFEVAQEMGNFSKWVREQLDKHIQKTQNGQE
                     DEKEYHCKGCNSTLFLNRVQCRLRGNYWAAIRWCHTCDTETLTRVI"
                     /standard_name="common_accessory"
     CDS             3910..3999
                     /transl_table="custom_gene_calls_from_genbank"
                     /locus_tag="IMGVR_UViG_3300017755_005146_CDS_0010"
                     /function="unknown function"
                     /product="hypothetical protein"
                     /translation="LSELVPVYSYNSKKNGQAVKMLTSFTFHA"
     CDS             4117..4254
                     /transl_table="custom_gene_calls_from_genbank"
                     /locus_tag="IMGVR_UViG_3300017755_005146_CDS_0011"
                     /function="unknown function"
                     /product="hypothetical protein"
                     /translation="MPRKHGKGSPRTPKLRRCRDCHFSSGEKTLSTTCPRCGSVMRVI
                     R"
                     /standard_name="gp0"
     CDS             4263..4577
                     /transl_table="custom_gene_calls_from_genbank"
                     /locus_tag="IMGVR_UViG_3300017755_005146_CDS_0012"
                     /function="unknown function"
                     /product="hypothetical protein"
                     /translation="MDEGIMWVLLGLCVALMGFLAYKIDKSNTAVRHEIQIGIEKLAS
                     KGIPDFPDIEELREEVEDIIAEAMGSMRTPQIADHLGAVFQQWAQFKMQKEMHQMNVA
                     QQL"
                     /standard_name="gp1"
     CDS             4580..4685
                     /transl_table="custom_gene_calls_from_genbank"
                     /locus_tag="IMGVR_UViG_3300017755_005146_CDS_0013"
                     /function="unknown function"
                     /product="hypothetical protein"
                     /translation="RSNPRCRFVVIRPRSYRIPVNFGLFVDIHSTPWLN"
ORIGIN      
        1 atggcccgcc gtagaactcg aaaaaagacc cgacgctcaa gacctaagac aatcaacgcc
       61 gctcgcgtac ttgaatccgc tttaatcgct aacgcagtca cgcaaggatt ctttaacacc
      121 accattggtg agttcgctat gagtaaagac gcaatgggta tgtctcaaat cacagcccgg
      181 gaactctttt ccggtctttc cggcggttct ttcgggacaa ccacggccgt taagcaattg
      241 ggcggtaaag tcgcaatcgc agggaactca tttggtgaca ctgtaaagaa caaccttacc
      301 cagaacggcg gtcaaatggt cgcttcactg attttgatac ctgcgggttt caaagttttc
      361 agcaaactaa caacaaagcc ccgctcaatg gcgaaccgcg ctttgaaaat gtccggtctt
      421 ccggtgaggg tgtgagataa atgactactc aagtttgtca agcctccttc cttctatcca
      481 ctggagaagt cgttgatatg aaaacgaccg tcaccgatgg tgcatcgacc gaacttctta
      541 cttcaaccga ttacagcgtg tcggctgtct caatcgggac atacggtgag ggtaaagtca
      601 tcacacagat tcttcaacca ccgactttcg caactgcagg ttgctgggcc tatgtcaatc
      661 gtcgaggtgc tatcctttgc gctttgccaa ttgctaccgg tggcgttcaa tccgaaccta
      721 ctccaatgcc tttgaacttc gttcttcaag ccggcgacac cattcaagtg aaaagccgaa
      781 ctgcggcaaa ccgaactttt gcatattctt gcataacggc ccaaggcgtt catgcaatat
      841 tcgacggatt gccggcgggg gcgggtaaca ctgacctcac tcacattctg tctgggcaat
      901 ctctcgggtc atcgcttaca aatcaaagcg ttgctgttca ttgggccact tccgtgaatg
      961 gcaaggagat tgacagcggt ggcggtatgt acgcactaaa tgaccgtggt cttcctatcg
     1021 gttcatgcgt tgccgttaat cccgccaacc ttcagccagt cgggaactcc ttcggtctgt
     1081 atgctatcgg cttgaacttt gtcgcacgag tcactacaaa cgcttgaggt gtttcatatg
     1141 gcaaaaatga caaaggctca atgtcgtaga aggcttgctg aagcggctaa gaaaattgac
     1201 gcagtcatga tgtccgacca tacacgaatg ctctccgatg caaagcgaaa agaaatctat
     1261 gcgttagccg gtaaagttgc ccgtcttcaa aagaattacg agtgatggtg ctaagcatgg
     1321 atgaagtccg aaatcaattg aagagtcaaa acttctctac agtctcaccc acagcattcg
     1381 gagaggttgg tggtcgagta ttccccgatt ccccctctat tggtgatgtg aatgacctca
     1441 tcgaaatcgt aaagggctgg agagccgttc atttgcctag cttgggttca ccaatttcaa
     1501 agtcatgtgt gataacttct caaactggtg acgggactat tctttcccca tcgggaaatg
     1561 aaatatttca agtctcaagt ctttcttttt caaacaatga tgccgatgct tgcacttatg
     1621 aggcccagat tgttcaccct gcttcagggc aatcaatacc agtcaatttg aatgctgatg
     1681 caagcgtcgg aagtaaccaa ttgacattgc ctgttggtgg gtctcttaca gtaaaccttg
     1741 atgttacact tgattcaaac cacggcttgt atgttgctgt catcagtgga gaccccgcct
     1801 cgaacgacat ttcaacttac catttcttac ggagtcaatg aggtgattgt ttgcctcgaa
     1861 agtccacccg tcatgctgat gaacaccgga ttaccttagg tgactttgaa cgctcggaac
     1921 tacgcaaggt ggtaaggttt caacagtttg gcccacttct tcagggcgca ggttttgcca
     1981 cgttgggtat tgccagttta gttggggcag tagtcttcat gcgatacaaa gcgcccgact
     2041 tacctttagc ggcaaagaac gccctgaatg ctgctgtcaa ttctcttgat aatgtagcgg
     2101 attctttcgc aactggtgaa cgaaaaccaa ttcaacaccg aagagaggct caagcgtttg
     2161 ctcgtcgtcg aaacaaactt gctgaagaca tagattttcg atgtacccat tcaagcgatg
     2221 gatatgacga ggagatgtgt tcaatccttc acatgcaaac aaagcgagat tattttaccg
     2281 aacttcaagc cttcaacgac atgattgaag caatatacgg agatgacgca tccaaaatat
     2341 atgactggta tgggtcgaac tcttctctag gcaatattga ccctcttaag cgcccgggca
     2401 gtacacaata caatgaggcc aacaggaaac acacagccgc cgttcaagca gcaatcgaac
     2461 aagcaaagca agaagactat gaagacccca tcgtgagaga tgcacgaaag cgacaggaag
     2521 aagaaaaaca acgcgaagaa cgcaaccgtc gagcggaagt tgatagaatc cttcgagaag
     2581 gtttgtagta atccggccta gatcataccg gattccggtc acgattgagc aaaaatttcc
     2641 ccgaaatccg tcaataatca agaatcgagt gctgtgttgt cattgcctca aagaatgctt
     2701 gagataacat caacggacac tccgcacgat gattcatgcg aagcggtgaa tgccgcttat
     2761 cgagttgggc ctttgaaggt aaatcggcca catcaacatc gaaaagagga aagttgcccc
     2821 aatagacata tggcccaaca ataagccgag gttcgcccaa aattggagtc aagaacttga
     2881 tagaaccgcg tacattctca acactccaat agcgaggttg aagttggtcg atgatgtcct
     2941 tacagcgctg aaccaaccga ataccttcaa cgggattata cggttcgtct gggcgttctc
     3001 tttggtgaac gctacgaaca gcagcataag catttgaaaa ctcatagcat gtcgggccgg
     3061 cgtggatata gtcaattcct cggcccgata tgttgaacgg ttcaattttg taaatgtctt
     3121 caatgaacat gttcggcact tccgaaagta gcgggttgtt atccactcgg atgacatcaa
     3181 agccgccctg taggaaggct tccgattggc cgccgaatcc agcgcaaagg tcaatcatta
     3241 acggcttcat tctaccgcct ccatcgccaa taatgccatt cttgaatcat ggtgggtcat
     3301 tatttggata accgctttac gcgtatattc gttgtcgttt ccgcatagaa acttgacatc
     3361 accttcgcca tgccaacgcc aaagagagcg ttcgtttaca atcacataca acccgccata
     3421 ttgagcaggc atcacatgca catggtatcg cgtgccatca ccgttttcga atgtgtaaac
     3481 gctgttttgc cattcatcgt caatgttaat tgtaacgctc attcgtcttc cccctcaagg
     3541 tgacacggcc aacaaatggt gtgtccgttt tcaatcatct tccggttcgt atagatgccg
     3601 aactttacca atttcaagca cttcaagcaa agcatcaaat cacccgcgtc agtgtttcgg
     3661 tatcgcaagt atgacaccat cgaatcgccg cccaataatt gcccctcaaa cggcattgta
     3721 cgcggttaag gaatagggtg gagttacacc ccttacaatg atactccttt tcatcctctt
     3781 gaccgttctg ggtcttctgt atatgcttat ccaattgttc tctcacccac tttgaaaagt
     3841 tgcccatctc ttgagcaact tcaaaatggc ggtctgtcat gcttatgagt ttctgtctcc
     3901 gaaccatgtt tgtccgaatt agtccctgta tatagttaca actcaaaaaa aaacggccaa
     3961 gccgtcaaaa tgctcacttc gttcacattt cacgcttagc caatagcatg cgagcatccc
     4021 gacacctcac cggaaggtgc attggcgtat aaagccaatt gtccggcttc ggcttcgccg
     4081 gaagatttga agtgatgtgg gcggggtcgg tgaattatgc ccagaaaaca cggtaaaggc
     4141 tcgcctagga ctccaaagtt gcgccgttgc cgagattgcc acttttcttc cggtgaaaag
     4201 acactttcaa ccacatgtcc gagatgcggg agtgttatga gggtgattag atagggtgag
     4261 gtatggatga aggcataatg tgggtgcttt tggggctgtg tgtggctctc atgggcttct
     4321 tggcatacaa aattgacaaa tcgaacaccg ccgtgaggca tgaaatacaa atcggaatcg
     4381 agaagttggc ctcgaaaggg attcccgatt tccccgacat cgaagaattg agggaagaag
     4441 ttgaagacat catcgcggaa gcaatgggtt caatgagaac gcctcaaatt gccgaccatc
     4501 tgggcgcagt ttttcaacaa tgggcgcaat tcaaaatgca aaaagaaatg caccaaatga
     4561 acgtggcaca gcaattgacc gaagcaatcc ccgatgtcga tttgtagtaa tccggcctag
     4621 atcataccgg attccggtca atttcggact ttttgttgat atacattcaa cgccttggct
     4681 gaact
//
LOCUS       CladeA_IMGVR_UVi        4685 bp    DNA     linear   PHG 20-JAN-2025
DEFINITION  IMGVR_UViG_3300017758_004738.
ACCESSION   IMGVR_UViG_3300017758_004738
KEYWORDS    .
SOURCE      .
  ORGANISM  .
FEATURES             Location/Qualifiers
     CDS             1..387
                     /transl_table="custom_gene_calls_from_genbank"
                     /locus_tag="IMGVR_UViG_3300017758_004738_CDS_0001"
                     /function="unknown function"
                     /product="hypothetical protein"
                     /translation="MARRRTRKKTRRSRPKTINAARVLESALIANAVTQGFFNTTIGE
                     FAMSKDAMGMSQITARELFSGLSGGSFGTTTAVKQLGGKVAIAGNSFGDTVKNNLTQN
                     GGQMVASLILIPAGFKVFRKLTTKPS"
                     /standard_name="gp2"
     CDS             441..1127
                     /transl_table="custom_gene_calls_from_genbank"
                     /locus_tag="IMGVR_UViG_3300017758_004738_CDS_0002"
                     /function="unknown function"
                     /product="hypothetical protein"
                     /translation="MTTQVCQASFLLSTGEVVDMKTTVTDGASTELLTSTDYSVSAVS
                     IGTYGEGKVITQILQPPTFATAGCWAYVNRRGAILCALPIATAGVQSEPTPMPLNFVL
                     QAGDTIQVKSRTAANRTFAYSCITAQGVHAIFDGLPAGAGNTDLTHILSGQSLGSSLT
                     NQSVAVHWATSVNGKEIDSGGGMYALNDRGLPIGSCVAVNPANLQPVGNSFGLYAIGL
                     NFVARVTTNA"
                     /standard_name="gp3"
     CDS             1138..1305
                     /transl_table="custom_gene_calls_from_genbank"
                     /locus_tag="IMGVR_UViG_3300017758_004738_CDS_0003"
                     /function="unknown function"
                     /product="hypothetical protein"
                     /translation="MAKMTKAQCRRRLAEAAKKIDAVMMSDHTRMLSDAKRKEIYALA
                     GKVARLQKNYE"
                     /standard_name="djr_sjr_connect_1"
     CDS             1317..1841
                     /transl_table="custom_gene_calls_from_genbank"
                     /locus_tag="IMGVR_UViG_3300017758_004738_CDS_0004"
                     /function="unknown function"
                     /product="hypothetical protein"
                     /translation="MDEVRNQLKSQNFSTVSPTAFGEVGGRVFPDSPSIGDVNDLIEI
                     VKGWRAVHLPSLGSPISKSCVITSQTGDGTILSPSGNEIFQVSSLSFSNNDADACTYE
                     AQIVHPASGQSIPVNLNADASVGSNQLTLPVGGSLTVNLDVTLDSNHGLYVAVISGDP
                     ASNDISTYHFLRSQ"
                     /standard_name="sjr1"
     CDS             1851..2588
                     /transl_table="custom_gene_calls_from_genbank"
                     /locus_tag="IMGVR_UViG_3300017758_004738_CDS_0005"
                     /function="unknown function"
                     /product="hypothetical protein"
                     /translation="LPRKSTRHADEHRITLGDFERSELRKVVRFQQFGPLLQGAGFAT
                     LGIASLVGAVVFMRYKAPDLPLAAKNALNAAVNSLDNVADSFATGERKPIQHRREAQA
                     FARRRNKLAEDIDFRCTHSSDGYDEEMCSILHMQTKRDYFTELQAFNDMIEAIYGDDA
                     SKIYDWYGSNSSLGNIDPLKRPGSKQYNEANRKHTAAVQAAIEQAKQEDYEDPIVRDA
                     RKRQEEEKQREERNRRAEVDRILREGL"
                     /standard_name="alpha"
     CDS             complement(2651..3250)
                     /transl_table="custom_gene_calls_from_genbank"
                     /locus_tag="IMGVR_UViG_3300017758_004738_CDS_0006"
                     /function="other"
                     /product="DNA methyltransferase"
                     /translation="MKPLMIDLCAGFGGQSEAFLQGGFDVIRVDNNPLLSEVPNMFIE
                     DIYKIEPFNISGRGIDYIHAGPTCYEFSNAYAAVRSVHQRERPDEPYNPVEGIRLVQR
                     CKDIIDQLQPRYWSVENVRGSIKFLTPILGEPRLIVGPYVYWGNFPLFDVDVADLPSK
                     AQLDKRHSPLRMNHRAECPLMLSQAFFEAMTTQHSILDY"
                     /standard_name="methyltransferase"
     CDS             complement(3247..3522)
                     /transl_table="custom_gene_calls_from_genbank"
                     /locus_tag="IMGVR_UViG_3300017758_004738_CDS_0007"
                     /function="unknown function"
                     /product="hypothetical protein"
                     /translation="MSVTINIDDEWQNSVYTFENGDGTRYHVHVMPAQYGGLYVIVNE
                     RSLWRWHGEGDVKFLCGNDNEYTRKAVIQIMTHHDSRMALLAMEAVE"
     CDS             complement(3519..3635)
                     /transl_table="custom_gene_calls_from_genbank"
                     /locus_tag="IMGVR_UViG_3300017758_004738_CDS_0008"
                     /function="unknown function"
                     /product="hypothetical protein"
                     /translation="MLCLKCLKLVKFGIYTNRKMIENGHTICWPCHLEGEDE"
     CDS             complement(3635..3907)
                     /transl_table="custom_gene_calls_from_genbank"
                     /locus_tag="IMGVR_UViG_3300017758_004738_CDS_0009"
                     /function="unknown function"
                     /product="hypothetical protein"
                     /translation="MVRRQKLISMTDRHFEVAQEMGNFSKWVREQLDKHIQKTQNGQE
                     DEKEYHCKGCNSTLFLNRVQCRLRGNYWAAIRWCHTCDTETLTRVI"
                     /standard_name="common_accessory"
     CDS             complement(3919..4017)
                     /transl_table="custom_gene_calls_from_genbank"
                     /locus_tag="IMGVR_UViG_3300017758_004738_CDS_0010"
                     /function="unknown function"
                     /product="hypothetical protein"
                     /translation="MLACYWLSVKCERSEHFDGLAVFSRVVTRYRA"
     CDS             complement(4027..4131)
                     /transl_table="custom_gene_calls_from_genbank"
                     /locus_tag="IMGVR_UViG_3300017758_004738_CDS_0011"
                     /function="unknown function"
                     /product="hypothetical protein"
                     /translation="VFSGHNSPTPPTSLQIFRRSRSRTIGFIRQCTFR"
     CDS             4117..4254
                     /transl_table="custom_gene_calls_from_genbank"
                     /locus_tag="IMGVR_UViG_3300017758_004738_CDS_0012"
                     /function="unknown function"
                     /product="hypothetical protein"
                     /translation="MPRKHGKGSPRTPKLRRCRDCHFSSGEKTLSTTCPRCGSVMRVI
                     R"
                     /standard_name="gp0"
     CDS             4263..4607
                     /transl_table="custom_gene_calls_from_genbank"
                     /locus_tag="IMGVR_UViG_3300017758_004738_CDS_0013"
                     /function="unknown function"
                     /product="hypothetical protein"
                     /translation="MDEGIMWVLLGLCVALMGFLAYKIDKSNTAVRHEIQIGIEKLAS
                     KGIPDFPDIEELREEVEDIIAEAMGSMRTPQIADHLGAVFQQWAQFKMQKEMHQMNVA
                     QQLTEAIPDVDL"
                     /standard_name="gp1"
ORIGIN      
        1 atggcccgcc gtagaactcg aaaaaagacc cgacgctcaa gacctaagac aatcaacgcc
       61 gctcgcgtac ttgaatccgc tttaatcgct aacgcagtca ctcaaggatt ctttaacacc
      121 accattggtg agttcgctat gagtaaagac gcaatgggta tgtctcaaat cacagcccgg
      181 gaactctttt ccggtctttc cggcggttct ttcgggacaa ccacggccgt taagcaattg
      241 ggcggtaaag tcgcaatcgc agggaactca tttggtgaca ctgtaaagaa caaccttacc
      301 cagaacggcg gtcaaatggt cgcttcactg attttgatac ctgcgggttt caaagttttc
      361 cgcaaactaa caacaaagcc cagctaaatg gcccaccgcg cttcgcaact gtccggtatt
      421 caggtgaggg tgtgagataa atgactactc aagtttgtca agcctccttc cttctatcca
      481 ctggagaagt cgttgatatg aaaacgaccg tcaccgatgg tgcatcgacc gaacttctca
      541 cttcaaccga ttacagcgtg tcggctgtct caatcgggac atacggtgag ggtaaagtca
      601 tcacacagat tcttcaacca ccgactttcg caactgcagg ttgctgggcc tatgtcaatc
      661 gtcgaggtgc tatcctatgc gcccttccta tcgcaacggc tggcgttcaa tccgaaccta
      721 ctccaatgcc tttgaacttc gttcttcaag ccggcgacac cattcaagtg aaaagccgaa
      781 ctgcggcaaa ccgaactttt gcatattctt gcataacggc ccaaggcgtt catgcaatat
      841 tcgacggatt gccggcgggg gcgggtaaca ctgacctcac tcacattctg tctgggcaat
      901 ctctcgggtc atcgcttaca aatcaaagcg ttgctgttca ttgggccact tccgtgaatg
      961 gcaaggagat tgacagcggt ggcggtatgt acgcactaaa tgaccgtggt cttcctatcg
     1021 gttcatgcgt tgccgttaat cccgccaacc ttcagccagt cgggaactcc ttcggtctgt
     1081 atgctatcgg cttgaacttt gtcgcacgag tcactacaaa cgcttgaggt gtttcatatg
     1141 gcaaaaatga caaaggctca atgtcgtaga aggcttgctg aagcggctaa gaaaattgac
     1201 gcagtcatga tgtccgacca tacacgaatg ctctccgatg caaagcgaaa agaaatctat
     1261 gcgttagccg gtaaagttgc ccgtcttcaa aagaattacg agtgatggtg ctaagcatgg
     1321 atgaagtccg aaatcaattg aagagtcaaa acttctctac agtctcaccc acagcattcg
     1381 gagaggttgg tggtcgagta ttccccgatt ccccctctat tggtgatgtg aatgacctca
     1441 tcgaaatcgt aaagggctgg agagccgttc atttgcctag tttgggttca ccaatttcaa
     1501 agtcatgtgt gataacttct caaactggtg acgggactat tctttcccca tcgggaaatg
     1561 aaatatttca agtctcaagt ctttcttttt caaacaatga tgccgatgct tgcacttatg
     1621 aggcccagat cgttcaccct gcttcagggc aatcaatacc agtcaatttg aatgctgatg
     1681 caagcgtcgg aagtaaccaa ttgacattgc ctgttggtgg gtctcttaca gtaaaccttg
     1741 atgttacact tgattcaaac cacggcttgt atgttgctgt catcagtgga gaccccgcct
     1801 caaacgacat ttcaacttac catttcttac ggagtcaatg aggtgattgt ttgcctcgaa
     1861 agtccacccg tcatgctgat gaacaccgga ttaccttagg tgactttgaa cgctcggaac
     1921 tacgcaaggt ggtaaggttt caacagtttg gcccacttct tcagggcgca ggttttgcca
     1981 cgttgggtat tgccagttta gttggggcag tagtcttcat gcgatacaaa gcgcccgact
     2041 tacctttagc ggcaaagaac gccctgaatg ctgctgtcaa ttctcttgat aatgtagcgg
     2101 attctttcgc aactggtgaa cgaaaaccaa ttcaacaccg aagagaggct caagcgtttg
     2161 ctcgtcgtcg aaacaaactt gctgaagaca tagattttcg atgtacccat tcaagcgatg
     2221 gatatgacga ggagatgtgt tcaatccttc acatgcaaac aaagcgagat tattttaccg
     2281 aacttcaagc cttcaacgac atgattgaag caatatacgg agatgacgca tccaaaatat
     2341 atgactggta tgggtcgaac tcttctctag gcaatattga ccctcttaag cgcccgggca
     2401 gtaaacaata caatgaggcc aacaggaaac acacagccgc cgttcaagca gcaatcgaac
     2461 aagcaaagca agaagactat gaagacccca tcgtgagaga tgcacgaaag cgacaggaag
     2521 aagaaaaaca acgcgaagaa cgcaaccgtc gagcggaagt tgatagaatc cttcgagaag
     2581 gtttgtagta atccggccta gatcataccg gattccggtc acgattgagc aaaaatttcc
     2641 ccgaaatccg tcaataatca agaatcgagt gctgtgttgt cattgcctca aagaatgctt
     2701 gagataacat caacggacac tccgcacgat gattcatgcg aagcggtgaa tgccgcttat
     2761 cgagctgggc ctttgaaggt aaatcggcca catcaacatc gaaaagagga aagttgcccc
     2821 aatagacata tggcccaaca ataagccgag gttcgcccaa aattggagtc aagaacttga
     2881 tagaaccgcg tacattctca acactccaat agcgaggttg aagttggtcg atgatgtcct
     2941 tacagcgctg aaccaaccga ataccttcaa cgggattata cggttcgtct gggcgttctc
     3001 tttggtgaac gctacgaaca gcagcataag catttgaaaa ctcatagcat gtcgggccgg
     3061 cgtggatata gtcaattcct cggcccgata tgttgaacgg ttcaattttg taaatgtctt
     3121 caatgaacat gttcggcact tccgaaagta gcgggttgtt atccactcgg atgacatcaa
     3181 agccgccctg taggaaggct tccgattggc cgccgaatcc agcgcaaagg tcaatcatta
     3241 acggcttcat tctaccgcct ccatcgccaa taatgccatt cttgaatcat ggtgggtcat
     3301 tatttggata accgctttac gcgtatattc gttgtcgttt ccgcatagaa acttgacatc
     3361 accttcgcca tgccaacgcc aaagagagcg ttcgtttaca atcacataca acccgccata
     3421 ttgagcaggc atcacatgca catggtatcg cgtgccatca ccgttttcga atgtgtaaac
     3481 gctgttttgc cattcatcgt caatgttaat tgtaacgctc attcgtcttc cccctcaagg
     3541 tgacacggcc aacaaatggt gtgtccgttt tcaatcatct tccggttcgt atagatgccg
     3601 aactttacca atttcaagca cttcaagcaa agcatcaaat cacccgcgtc agtgtttcgg
     3661 tatcgcaagt atgacaccat cgaatcgccg cccaataatt gcccctcaaa cggcattgta
     3721 cgcggttaag gaatagggtg gagttacacc ccttacaatg atactccttt tcatcctctt
     3781 gaccgttctg ggtcttctgt atatgcttat ccaattgttc tctcacccac tttgaaaagt
     3841 tgcccatctc ttgagcaact tcaaaatggc ggtctgtcat gcttatgagt ttctgtctgc
     3901 gaaccatgtt tgtcctaatt aggccctgta tctagtgaca actctagaaa aaactgccaa
     3961 gccgtcaaaa tgctcacttc gttcacattt cacgcttagc caatagcatg cgagcatccc
     4021 gacacctcac cggaaggtgc attggcgtat aaagccaatt gtccggcttc ggcttcgccg
     4081 gaagatttga agtgatgtgg gcggggtcgg tgaattatgc ccagaaaaca cggtaaaggc
     4141 tcgcctcgga ctccaaagtt gcgccgttgc cgagattgcc acttttcttc cggtgaaaag
     4201 acactttcaa ccacatgtcc gagatgcggg agtgttatga gggtgattag atagggtgag
     4261 gtatggatga aggcataatg tgggtgcttt tggggctgtg tgtggctctc atgggcttct
     4321 tggcatacaa aattgacaaa tcgaacaccg ccgtgaggca tgaaatacaa atcggaatcg
     4381 agaagttggc ctcgaaaggg attcccgatt tccccgacat cgaagaattg agggaagaag
     4441 ttgaagacat catcgcggaa gcaatgggtt caatgagaac gcctcaaatt gccgaccatc
     4501 tgggcgcagt ttttcaacaa tgggcgcaat tcaaaatgca aaaagaaatg caccaaatga
     4561 acgtggcaca gcaattgacc gaagcaatcc ccgatgtcga tttgtagtaa tccggcctag
     4621 atcataccgg attccggtca atttcggact ttttgttgat atacattcaa cgccttggct
     4681 gaact
//
LOCUS       CladeA_IMGVR_UVi        4681 bp    DNA     linear   PHG 20-JAN-2025
DEFINITION  IMGVR_UViG_3300023284_002476.
ACCESSION   IMGVR_UViG_3300023284_002476
KEYWORDS    .
SOURCE      .
  ORGANISM  .
FEATURES             Location/Qualifiers
     CDS             1..462
                     /transl_table="custom_gene_calls_from_genbank"
                     /locus_tag="IMGVR_UViG_3300023284_002476_CDS_0001"
                     /function="unknown function"
                     /product="hypothetical protein"
                     /translation="MLNPAPRCMARRKSRRKTRRRSKQGISLVNTAETIMLANVATQT
                     LFNTNAYEFIVGNQAGMTARGVQAISLRELFQPNQATYTSRAMGGATTTVNLTTFDAV
                     KTNLANNWMTGVAGMILIPLGFKFGKQIARPAISRTNRLLKKAGIASTVKV"
                     /standard_name="gp2"
     CDS             468..1154
                     /transl_table="custom_gene_calls_from_genbank"
                     /locus_tag="IMGVR_UViG_3300023284_002476_CDS_0002"
                     /function="unknown function"
                     /product="hypothetical protein"
                     /translation="MASVAVQASVMLNTGEVVDLKTTLTEGTEGELQTSTDYAVSAVS
                     IGQFADGKMITQILQPPTAPNGCSYAYIDRRGEILMVIPVAVAGVQNEAMPPCRNFTL
                     QAGDTIRVMASTAASRLFSYNVITNQGVQAIFTGTPGGAANTSLTHIKSGQGLGASLT
                     GQSIIQHFATSVDGSKLDSGGGVYLLNDKGLPVGGVAACNPSKLQTEKSMMGGAGIFL
                     NFVARVTTNA"
                     /standard_name="gp3"
     CDS             1225..1323
                     /transl_table="custom_gene_calls_from_genbank"
                     /locus_tag="IMGVR_UViG_3300023284_002476_CDS_0003"
                     /function="unknown function"
                     /product="hypothetical protein"
                     /translation="AQVRDSGHLTTANMEKLWKMQGQLMNMANQLK"
                     /standard_name="djr_sjr_connect_1"
     CDS             1360..1860
                     /transl_table="custom_gene_calls_from_genbank"
                     /locus_tag="IMGVR_UViG_3300023284_002476_CDS_0004"
                     /function="unknown function"
                     /product="hypothetical protein"
                     /translation="MSELGNQLNSQDLDTVLASTFKTVGGRVFPDLRSETGLLDFIAV
                     VNAWRSTHAQAYGGVIPDTGTAYSVTTSSTDSAVDLVAASNNEVVVVNAISVTNAGGA
                     APIAYSIKLGATILAIGDAVPSQSTPVALQYAISVSKGQTLTVTATSGTASDLTAHAS
                     GVKSCQ"
                     /standard_name="sjr1"
     CDS             1870..2472
                     /transl_table="custom_gene_calls_from_genbank"
                     /locus_tag="IMGVR_UViG_3300023284_002476_CDS_0005"
                     /function="unknown function"
                     /product="hypothetical protein"
                     /translation="MPRKPPTDVKEHRITLGDFERKQLTQAIDSYQADKILENTTNIV
                     IAGAAVGAVAVGAYVAYQLYNVIPELFETDSDQQGGLNWLASRFGFGGGYDNFVKKEW
                     ATFGIPMNSEQIGVMYALNTKQINERLELAKKAVKASDSASPLLSAVGMKVKGKAEKY
                     ISEGHAKDLEELEAWKLYYIDYYQNNAPRQDETGESEYKI"
                     /standard_name="alpha"
     CDS             complement(2592..3203)
                     /transl_table="custom_gene_calls_from_genbank"
                     /locus_tag="IMGVR_UViG_3300023284_002476_CDS_0006"
                     /function="other"
                     /product="DNA methyltransferase"
                     /translation="MKRMVDLFSGLGGASESMLNNGWEVLRIEQNAELSLVPNTQVMS
                     VEDFGKEVEKHIKQGYNFEQPNLIWASPPCTDFSDGYSAPKSKAGRAGEDYYPNDAIE
                     LVKETKRIIDMINPQYYIIENVRGAIKYLTPILGEPSLIIDSIVLWGRFPIWAMPPDY
                     KHIKADPWSKDPLRANKRALIPYAVSDACRQSIEHTKTLDYWF"
                     /standard_name="methyltransferase"
     CDS             complement(3200..3337)
                     /transl_table="custom_gene_calls_from_genbank"
                     /locus_tag="IMGVR_UViG_3300023284_002476_CDS_0007"
                     /function="unknown function"
                     /product="hypothetical protein"
                     /translation="MECANPFCTIRISRNTRSRYCGKCCRIKREAKRKRDEWKKGDDE
                     E"
     CDS             complement(3337..3456)
                     /transl_table="custom_gene_calls_from_genbank"
                     /locus_tag="IMGVR_UViG_3300023284_002476_CDS_0008"
                     /function="unknown function"
                     /product="hypothetical protein"
                     /translation="MKTARQQVSDYFENLKPIWKSLYSKKEYETLCWFWELEP"
     CDS             complement(3453..3632)
                     /transl_table="custom_gene_calls_from_genbank"
                     /locus_tag="IMGVR_UViG_3300023284_002476_CDS_0009"
                     /function="unknown function"
                     /product="hypothetical protein"
                     /translation="MKLGTKKPRITLYARNPKKNYAFEKIGEVAYWETYGKALFINGI
                     LYELIEMKRESEREA"
     CDS             complement(3635..3925)
                     /transl_table="custom_gene_calls_from_genbank"
                     /locus_tag="IMGVR_UViG_3300023284_002476_CDS_0010"
                     /function="unknown function"
                     /product="hypothetical protein"
                     /translation="MLDEDRKKVISVSMTLRDISTLDALCNLDEVTRSQLVRRLIREA
                     GVITHSAVQEDNSTLNHRGTGSCHRFDACNPKLEPQCKHYECVAIYKKEGLI"
     CDS             3988..4092
                     /transl_table="custom_gene_calls_from_genbank"
                     /locus_tag="IMGVR_UViG_3300023284_002476_CDS_0011"
                     /function="unknown function"
                     /product="hypothetical protein"
                     /translation="MKLIRFWLPKPTQANSMRAEAAPKLSESLGIFEF"
     CDS             4216..4581
                     /transl_table="custom_gene_calls_from_genbank"
                     /locus_tag="IMGVR_UViG_3300023284_002476_CDS_0012"
                     /function="unknown function"
                     /product="hypothetical protein"
                     /translation="MFVESILVLVGLILLVAVIFLAHNLSSKALLLHLETLKEDLVDN
                     STSGSFNLDELKDELLDMVHETIGSMQPPNAFDHLLGALAGPIQMWAMRKAGIDPSTG
                     KPLDLIQQIIEPQEIDEIR"
                     /standard_name="gp1"
ORIGIN      
        1 atgctgaatc ccgctccacg ttgcatggcc cgccgtaaat ctcgcagaaa aacacgcaga
       61 cgaagcaagc aaggaatcag tttagtcaat acggctgaaa ctattatgct tgcaaatgta
      121 gcaacacaga cattattcaa cacaaacgca tatgagttca tagttggcaa tcaagcggga
      181 atgacggcta gaggtgttca agcgatatct ctacgcgaat tattccaacc aaatcaagca
      241 acatacacaa gtcgtgcaat gggcggagcc actacaaccg ttaatctaac aacttttgac
      301 gctgttaaaa ctaatttagc aaataattgg atgactggcg ttgctggaat gattttgata
      361 ccactaggat tcaagtttgg caagcaaatc gctcgccctg ccatttcaag aacaaatcgc
      421 ctattgaaga aggctggaat cgcttcaact gtaaaggtgt gatttagatg gcaagcgtag
      481 cagttcaagc gagcgtaatg ctcaacactg gagaagttgt cgatttgaag acaactctaa
      541 ctgaagggac cgaaggagaa ttacagactt ccaccgatta cgccgtaagt gcggttagca
      601 tcggacagtt tgcggacggg aagatgataa cgcagattct tcaaccacca accgcgccaa
      661 atggatgttc atacgcatac attgaccgtc gtggtgaaat cttgatggtt attcctgtgg
      721 ccgttgccgg tgttcagaat gaagccatgc ctccctgcag aaactttact cttcaggctg
      781 gagacacaat cagagtaatg gcatcaaccg ccgcttctcg tttgttttca tacaatgtaa
      841 ttactaatca aggcgttcaa gcgattttca ccggaactcc aggcggagcg gctaacactt
      901 ccttaactca cattaagagc gggcaaggtt tgggcgcatc tcttacagga cagtcaatta
      961 ttcagcactt cgcaacatct gtcgatgggt caaaacttga ctctggaggc ggcgtttatc
     1021 tattgaatga caaagggcta cctgtaggtg gcgtagcggc ttgtaatcca agtaaacttc
     1081 aaacagaaaa gtcaatgatg ggcggagcgg gtatattcct taacttcgtt gctagagtca
     1141 ctacaaacgc ctgaggtgtt ctaagtggct aaattaacta aagcggcggc gagaagaagg
     1201 gttcaagaat caattggaaa actcgctcaa gttcgtgatt caggtcattt gactactgct
     1261 aacatggaaa aactatggaa aatgcaaggt caattaatga atatggcaaa tcaattgaag
     1321 tgagtattgt atacaacgcg ccagtaaaag agggagaata tgtcggaatt aggcaatcaa
     1381 ctcaactctc aagaccttga tacagtctta gcctccacgt ttaagacagt tggcgggcga
     1441 gtttttccag acttacgaag tgaaacgggt cttttggact tcattgctgt cgtaaatgct
     1501 tggaggtcaa cacatgctca agcctatggg ggagtcattc ctgataccgg aaccgcttat
     1561 tcggttacta catcgagtac agacagcgct gtggaccttg ttgccgcttc taataatgaa
     1621 gtggttgtgg tgaatgcaat atctgtaact aacgcagggg gggcggctcc tattgcttac
     1681 agcataaagc tgggagccac tattctagcg attggagatg cggttccatc gcaatcgaca
     1741 cccgttgcat tgcaatatgc gatatcagtt tctaaaggcc aaactttgac ggttacggcc
     1801 acatctggaa cggccagtga tttgacagca cacgcttcag gcgttaagtc ctgtcaatga
     1861 gttgatgcaa tgcccaggaa acctcccacc gatgtcaaag aacaccgaat tacacttgga
     1921 gattttgagc gcaagcaatt gactcaagca atcgattcat accaagccga caagatttta
     1981 gaaaatacta cgaatatcgt tatcgctgga gcggcagttg gggcggttgc tgtgggtgct
     2041 tatgttgcct atcaattata caatgtaatt ccagaactct ttgaaaccga ttccgaccag
     2101 caaggcggat taaattggct ggcttcccga tttggttttg gtggtggcta tgacaatttt
     2161 gtgaaaaaag aatgggctac ctttggaatc ccaatgaata gtgagcaaat tggcgttatg
     2221 tatgcgctta ataccaagca aataaacgag cgattagaat tagcaaagaa ggccgtaaaa
     2281 gcatccgata gtgcaagccc tttactttca gccgttggaa tgaaagtaaa aggcaaggct
     2341 gaaaaataca ttagtgaagg tcacgctaaa gatttagaag aattagaggc gtggaaattg
     2401 tactatattg actattacca gaataatgct ccacgtcaag atgaaaccgg cgaaagtgaa
     2461 tataaaatat gatattctac gcgacggatt ccggtaacct gtgatcaaaa tcttgactgt
     2521 aaactagctg ggagtcttcc agataacggc gaattccgcg cattttactt accggaataa
     2581 ggggttaatc gtcaaaacca atagtcaagg gtctttgtgt gctctatgct ttgacgacag
     2641 gcatcagaaa ccgcataagg aatcaacgct cgcttattgg cccgcaatgg gtctttactc
     2701 caagggtccg ccttaatgtg cttgtaatct ggaggcattg cccaaattgg gaaccttccc
     2761 catagcacta ttgaatcaat aatcaaagac ggctctccta agattggagt gaggtatttt
     2821 atcgctccac gtacattctc gatgatgtag tattgggggt taatcatgtc aataattcgc
     2881 tttgtttctt ttactaattc gattgcatca ttgggatagt aatcttcacc cgccctccca
     2941 gcttttgact taggtgctga atatccatca ctaaaatctg tgcaaggcgg cgacgcccaa
     3001 attaaattag gctgttcaaa attataccct tgcttgatgt gtttttcaac ttcttttcca
     3061 aaatcttcaa cgctcattac ctgggtgttg gggactaaac ttagttcggc attttgctca
     3121 atccgcaaaa cttcccaccc attattcaac attgattcgc tcgctccgcc taaacctgaa
     3181 aacaggtcaa ccattctctt cattcctcat catctccttt cttccattca tctcgttttc
     3241 tttttgcttc tcttttaatt cgacagcatt tcccgcaata tcgcgaccgc gtgtttctgg
     3301 atattctaat cgtacaaaat ggattagcgc attccattat ggctccaact cccaaaacca
     3361 gcaaagagtc tcatactctt tttttgaata tagtgacttc caaataggct tgagattttc
     3421 aaaataatca ctaacttgtt gcctagcggt tttcatgctt ctcgctccga ttctcttttc
     3481 atttcaatta attcatacaa aataccattt atgaatagtg ccttaccgta tgtttcccaa
     3541 tatgcgactt ctccaatttt ttcaaaggca taattctttt ttggatttct tgcataaaga
     3601 gtgatgcggg gttttttagt gcctaatttc atcgttaaat caacccctct ttcttgtaaa
     3661 tagccacgca ttcgtagtgt ttgcattgag gctctagttt tggattacaa gcatcgaatc
     3721 gatggcaact accagtccct ctatggttca acgtggagtt gtcttcttga accgcgctat
     3781 gagtgataac accggcttct ctaatgagtc ggcgcactaa ttgtgaccta gtaacctcat
     3841 ccaagttgca aagcgcatca agtgtactga tatcgcgtag agtcatcgaa acagaaatta
     3901 ctttttttct atcttcgtca agcatcggcg ggcgtccaac attccttgcc atgaaaaagg
     3961 ggtggacccc tccagtataa tataattatg aaactaattc ggttttggct cccaaaaccg
     4021 actcaagcca atagcatgcg ggcagaggcc gcgcctaaac tctcggagag ccttggcata
     4081 tttgagttct aaggtgcgtt cgcacgctta gggactcgct tcgctcgcga agataggcag
     4141 agggcaaagg ggacgcgtaa atcgctataa ggtgcgtttt tgtggcgtga agtgcctttg
     4201 ggggtgtttt ggggtatgtt tgtcgaatct attcttgtgc ttgtcgggtt gattcttcta
     4261 gtagccgtca tttttctcgc tcacaatctc tcatcaaagg cactccttct ccatctggaa
     4321 acgctcaaag aggatttagt tgataactcc acgtccggta gtttcaattt agacgaatta
     4381 aaggacgaat tactagatat ggttcatgaa acaattggaa gcatgcaacc gccaaacgct
     4441 tttgaccatc ttttgggcgc attagccgga ccaatacaaa tgtgggccat gcgcaaggct
     4501 ggaatcgacc catcgactgg aaaaccacta gatttaattc aacaaataat cgaaccccag
     4561 gaaatcgacg aaatccggta agtaaaatgc gcggaattcg ccgttatctg gaagactccc
     4621 agctagttta cagtcaagat tttgatcaca ggttaccgga atccgtcgcg taaccaatta
     4681 t
//
LOCUS       CladeA_IMGVR_UVi        4665 bp    DNA     linear   PHG 20-JAN-2025
DEFINITION  IMGVR_UViG_3300017709_001667.
ACCESSION   IMGVR_UViG_3300017709_001667
KEYWORDS    .
SOURCE      .
  ORGANISM  .
FEATURES             Location/Qualifiers
     CDS             1..435
                     /transl_table="custom_gene_calls_from_genbank"
                     /locus_tag="IMGVR_UViG_3300017709_001667_CDS_0001"
                     /function="unknown function"
                     /product="hypothetical protein"
                     /translation="MARRRSRKKTRRSSPKTINAARVLESALIANAVTQGFFNTTIGE
                     FAMSKDAMGMNQITARELFSGLSGGSFGTTTAVKQLGGKVAIAGNSFGDTVKNNLAEN
                     GGQMVASLILIPAGFKVFNKLTSKPRSMANRAMKMSGLPVRV"
                     /standard_name="gp2"
     CDS             441..1127
                     /transl_table="custom_gene_calls_from_genbank"
                     /locus_tag="IMGVR_UViG_3300017709_001667_CDS_0002"
                     /function="unknown function"
                     /product="hypothetical protein"
                     /translation="MTTQVCQASFLLSTGEVVDMKTTVTDGASTELLTSTDYSVSAVS
                     IGTYGEGKVITQILSPPTFATAGCWAYVNRRGAILCALPIATAGVQSEPTAMPLNFVL
                     QAGDTIQVKSRTAANRTFAYSCITAQGVHAIFDGLPTGAGNTDLTHILSGQSLGSSLT
                     NQSVAVHWATSVDMAKIDSGSGMYALNDRGLPIGSCVAVNPANLQPVGNSFGLYAIGL
                     NFVARVTCNA"
                     /standard_name="gp3"
     CDS             1138..1296
                     /transl_table="custom_gene_calls_from_genbank"
                     /locus_tag="IMGVR_UViG_3300017709_001667_CDS_0003"
                     /function="unknown function"
                     /product="hypothetical protein"
                     /translation="MTKMTKAQAARRLQEAIKKCQAVYMSQHRGVVTTADMAALEKII
                     YKCMNRLK"
                     /standard_name="djr_sjr_connect_1"
     CDS             1301..1825
                     /transl_table="custom_gene_calls_from_genbank"
                     /locus_tag="IMGVR_UViG_3300017709_001667_CDS_0004"
                     /function="unknown function"
                     /product="hypothetical protein"
                     /translation="MDEVRNQLKSQNLTTVSPTAFGEVGGRVFPDSPSIQDINDLIQI
                     VKGWRAVHLPSLGSPISKSCVITTQNGDGTMLSPSGNEIYHVQNIAFTNGDVGASIYT
                     VQIINASTGQSVPVNLNADASVGSNLLTLPSGETLTVNLDITLDSNHGLYVAVTQGDP
                     ASNDIATYHYLRSQ"
                     /standard_name="sjr1"
     CDS             1835..2566
                     /standard_name="alpha"
     CDS             complement(2629..3228)
                     /transl_table="custom_gene_calls_from_genbank"
                     /locus_tag="IMGVR_UViG_3300017709_001667_CDS_0007"
                     /function="unknown function"
                     /product="hypothetical protein"
                     /translation="MKPLMIDLCAGFGGQSEAFLLGGFDVIRVDNNPLLSEVPNMFIE
                     DIYKIEPFNISGRGIDYIHAGPTCYEFSTAYGGPRGIAQRERPDEPYEPTEGIRLVQR
                     CKDIIDQLQPRYWSIENVRGSIKFLTPILGEPRLIVGPYVYWGNFPLFDIDVVELPSK
                     AQLDKRHSPLRMNHRAECPLMLSQAFFDAMTKQHSILDY"
                     /standard_name="methyltransferase"
     CDS             complement(3225..3479)
                     /transl_table="custom_gene_calls_from_genbank"
                     /locus_tag="IMGVR_UViG_3300017709_001667_CDS_0008"
                     /function="unknown function"
                     /product="hypothetical protein"
                     /translation="MSLEAILENIAFQLERIADSLQTPRQTPTATVEHQKTDGRGKAH
                     TGRPKGLIPKCGRCRREGRQISPKRNGCCVECEFEAWWTE"
     CDS             complement(3469..3594)
                     /transl_table="custom_gene_calls_from_genbank"
                     /locus_tag="IMGVR_UViG_3300017709_001667_CDS_0009"
                     /function="unknown function"
                     /product="hypothetical protein"
                     /translation="MLCLKCLKLVKFGIYTNRNMIENGHTICWPCYLEGEGIDES"
     CDS             complement(3594..3866)
                     /transl_table="custom_gene_calls_from_genbank"
                     /locus_tag="IMGVR_UViG_3300017709_001667_CDS_0010"
                     /function="unknown function"
                     /product="hypothetical protein"
                     /translation="MVRRQKLISMTDRHFEVAQEMGNFSKWVREQLDEYIQQQEERTL
                     HLRNYNCKKCGEEHLLSRVHTRLKGNHYPMFRWCKTCESNTLERVI"
                     /standard_name="common_accessory"
     CDS             3825..4094
                     /transl_table="custom_gene_calls_from_genbank"
                     /locus_tag="IMGVR_UViG_3300017709_001667_CDS_0011"
                     /function="unknown function"
                     /product="hypothetical protein"
                     /translation="MAVCHAYQFLSANHVCPNQSLYIVTTQKKTAKPSKCSLRSHFRH
                     SQQHADIPLTPTKGVKRISQSSGFGFAGRFEVMWAGSVNYAQKTR"
     CDS             4075..4212
                     /transl_table="custom_gene_calls_from_genbank"
                     /locus_tag="IMGVR_UViG_3300017709_001667_CDS_0012"
                     /function="unknown function"
                     /product="hypothetical protein"
                     /translation="MPRKHGKGSPRTPKLRRCRDCHFSSGEKTLSTTCPRCGSVMRVI
                     R"
                     /standard_name="gp0"
     CDS             4221..4565
                     /transl_table="custom_gene_calls_from_genbank"
                     /locus_tag="IMGVR_UViG_3300017709_001667_CDS_0013"
                     /function="unknown function"
                     /product="hypothetical protein"
                     /translation="MDEGMMWVVLGLCVALLGFLAYKIDKSNTAVRHEIQIGIEKLAS
                     KGFPDFPDIEEMREEVEDIIAEAMGSMRTPQIADHLGAVFQQWAQFKMQKEMHQMNVA
                     SQLTETVPDVDL"
                     /standard_name="gp1"
ORIGIN      
        1 atggcccgcc gtagaagtcg aaaaaagacc cgccgctcat cccctaaaac aatcaacgcc
       61 gctcgcgtac ttgagtctgc tttaatcgcc aacgcagtga cgcaaggatt cttcaacacc
      121 accatcggcg aattcgcgat gagcaaagac gcaatgggta tgaatcaaat tacagcaaga
      181 gaactctttt ctgggctttc cggcggttct ttcggtacaa ctacagccgt caagcaattg
      241 ggcggtaaag tcgcaatcgc agggaactca tttggtgaca ccgtaaagaa caacctcgcc
      301 gaaaacggcg gtcaaatggt cgcttcactg attttgattc cggctggatt caaagttttc
      361 aacaaattaa cgtcaaagcc gcgttcgatg gcgaaccgcg ctatgaaaat gtccggtctt
      421 ccggtgaggg tgtgagataa atgactactc aagtttgtca agcctccttc cttctatcca
      481 ccggcgaagt cgttgatatg aaaacgaccg tcaccgatgg tgcatcaacc gaactcctca
      541 cttcaaccga ttattccgtg tccgcggttt caatcgggac atacggtgaa ggaaaagtaa
      601 ttactcaaat cctctctcct ccgactttcg ctactgccgg atgttgggcg tatgtgaacc
      661 gtcgaggtgc aattctatgc gctctaccta tcgctacagc gggcgttcaa tccgagccta
      721 ccgccatgcc gttgaacttc gttctgcaag ccggtgacac cattcaagta aaaagccgaa
      781 cagcggcgaa ccgaaccttt gcttattctt gcataacggc ccagggcgtt catgcaattt
      841 tcgacggatt gccgacaggg gcgggtaaca ccgacctcac tcacattctg tcggggcaaa
      901 gtcttggttc atcgcttaca aaccaaagcg tagccgttca ttgggccact tccgttgata
      961 tggctaaaat tgacagcggt tcgggtatgt acgcgctgaa cgaccgtggg cttcctattg
     1021 gttcatgcgt tgccgtcaat cccgccaacc tccaaccagt cgggaactct ttcggattgt
     1081 atgccattgg attgaacttt gtcgcgcgag taacctgtaa tgcttgaggt gcttgtaatg
     1141 actaaaatga caaaggccca ggcagcaaga cggcttcaag aagccatcaa aaagtgtcaa
     1201 gcggtttaca tgtctcagca tcgcggtgta gtaaccactg ctgatatggc ggctcttgaa
     1261 aaaataattt acaagtgcat gaaccgtttg aagtgatgtt atggatgaag tccgaaacca
     1321 attgaagagt caaaacctca ctacagtctc acccacggca ttcggggagg tcggcggtcg
     1381 agtattcccc gattccccct ccattcaaga cataaacgac ttgattcaaa ttgtcaaagg
     1441 ctggagggcc gttcatctgc cttctttggg ttcaccaatt tcaaaatcat gtgtcattac
     1501 tacccagaac ggcgacggaa ctatgttgtc gccttcggga aatgaaatct accatgttca
     1561 aaacattgca tttaccaatg gtgatgtggg tgcgtcaatt tataccgttc aaatcatcaa
     1621 cgcttctacg ggtcaatcag tgcctgtaaa cctcaatgct gacgcttccg ttggtagtaa
     1681 cttgctgact ttgccttcgg gtgaaacttt gacagtgaac cttgacatca cacttgattc
     1741 aaaccacgga ttgtatgtgg cggttacgca aggagaccct gcttcaaacg acatagccac
     1801 ttatcattac ttgaggagtc aatgaggtga gtcattgccc aggaaatcca cccgtcatgc
     1861 tgatgagcac cgtattactt tgggcgactt tgaacgctcg gaactgcgta aggtggtaag
     1921 gtttcaacag tttggcccat tgcttcaggg cgcaggcttt gctacattag gggttgccgg
     1981 actaattggt tcaattgttt tcatgcgata caaagcaccc gacctcgttc aagcgacaaa
     2041 gaacgccgtt caaacttttg tagcggaatc agtgtctacg cttgacagtg tagcggattc
     2101 attcgcccag ggtgaacgaa gtccagttaa gcatcgaaga gaggctcaag catttgctcg
     2161 acggcgtaac aaactggctc aagacattga ctatcgttgc acccattcaa gcgaaggata
     2221 tgatgaacaa gaatgttcaa ttcttcacat gcagacgaag cgagattact tcacggaact
     2281 tcaagcgttc aatgatttaa tggagtcgat atatggtgac tctgcataca aaatatacat
     2341 tggactcgga aacattgacc ctttgaaaag agccggttcg cctcaataca acaaagccca
     2401 gaacattcat tcagccgcgg ttaatgctga aattgaaaga gcaaagcaag aggattttga
     2461 agacccaatt gtaagagatg ctcgcaagcg tcaagaagaa gaaaaagcaa gagaagaacg
     2521 caaccgtcga gcggaagttg ataaaatact ccgcggagga ttgtagtaaa cctgaaatga
     2581 tcataccgga ttccggtcaa ttttgagaag agctctcgtc ggattccgtc aataatcaag
     2641 aattgaatgc tgttttgtca ttgcatcaaa gaatgcttga gacaacatca acggacattc
     2701 tgctcgatga ttcatgcgaa gcggtgaatg tcgcttatcc agttgggcct ttgatggtaa
     2761 ttcgaccaca tcaatatcga aaagagggaa gttgccccaa tagacatatg gcccaacaat
     2821 aagccgaggt tcgcccagga ttggagtcaa gaacttgata gaaccgcgta cattctcaat
     2881 actccagtac cgaggttgaa gttggtctat gatgtcctta catcgctgaa ccaatctaat
     2941 tccctcagtt ggctcatatg gttcgtccgg tctttcccgt tgggctattc cccttgggcc
     3001 accgtacgcg gtagaaaact catagcatgt cgggcctgcg tgaatatagt caatgccacg
     3061 tcccgatatg ttgaacggtt cgattttgta aatgtcttca atgaacatgt tcggcacttc
     3121 cgaaagtagc gggttgttat ccactcggat gacatcaaag ccgcccagga gaaacgcttc
     3181 ggactggcct ccaaaaccgg cgcataggtc aatcatcaac ggcttcattc agtccaccac
     3241 gcttcgaact cgcattcaac acaacaaccg tttcgcttgg gtgaaatctg tcttccttcc
     3301 cttcgacatc ggccacactt aggaatcaat ccttttggtc gccccgtgtg ggccttaccg
     3361 cgtccatcgg tcttttgatg ctctacggtg gccgtgggtg tctgtctggg cgtttgtagg
     3421 ctgtcggcta ttctttcaag ttgaaaggca atgttctcaa gaatcgcttc aagactcatc
     3481 tattccttcc ccctcaaggt aacacggcca acaaatggtg tgcccgtttt caatcatgtt
     3541 tcggtttgtg tagatgccga actttaccaa tttcaagcac ttcaagcaaa gcatcaaatc
     3601 accctctcaa gtgtgtttga ttcgcatgtt ttacaccatc taaacattgg gtaatgattt
     3661 cccttcaagc gcgtatgaac tcgcgaaagt aaatgttctt ccccgcactt tttacaattg
     3721 taatttctca agtgcaaagt cctttcttct tgctgttgta tatactcgtc caattgttct
     3781 ctcacccact ttgaaaagtt gcccatctcc tgggcgactt caaaatggcg gtctgtcatg
     3841 cttatcagtt tctgtctgcg aaccatgttt gtccgaatca gtccctgtat atagttacaa
     3901 ctcaaaaaaa aacggcaaag ccgtcaaaat gctcacttcg ttcacatttc cggcatagcc
     3961 aacagcatgc ggacatcccg ctgaccccga cgaagggagt taagcgtata agccaatcgt
     4021 ccggcttcgg cttcgccgga agatttgaag tgatgtgggc ggggtcggtg aattatgccc
     4081 agaaaacacg gtaaaggctc gcctcggact ccaaagttgc gccgttgccg agattgccac
     4141 ttttcttccg gtgaaaagac cctttcaaca acatgcccgc gttgcgggag tgttatgagg
     4201 gtgattcgat agggtgaggt atggatgaag gcatgatgtg ggtagttttg gggttgtgtg
     4261 tggctctcct gggcttctta gcatacaaaa ttgacaaatc gaacaccgcg gtaaggcatg
     4321 aaatacaaat tggcattgaa aaactggcct caaaaggatt tcccgacttc cccgacattg
     4381 aagagatgag ggaagaagtc gaagacatca ttgcagaagc aatgggttca atgaggactc
     4441 ctcaaattgc agaccacctg ggcgcagtgt ttcaacaatg ggcgcaattc aaaatgcaga
     4501 aagaaatgca ccaaatgaac gtggcatcgc aattaactga aaccgttccc gatgttgatt
     4561 tgtagtaaac ctgcaatgat cataccggat tccggtcaat tttgagaaga gctcacgccg
     4621 gattccgact ttttgttgat atacattcaa tgctttggct gaact
//
LOCUS       CladeA_IMGVR_UVi        4665 bp    DNA     linear   PHG 20-JAN-2025
DEFINITION  IMGVR_UViG_3300017720_003262.
ACCESSION   IMGVR_UViG_3300017720_003262
KEYWORDS    .
SOURCE      .
  ORGANISM  .
FEATURES             Location/Qualifiers
     CDS             1..435
                     /transl_table="custom_gene_calls_from_genbank"
                     /locus_tag="IMGVR_UViG_3300017720_003262_CDS_0001"
                     /function="unknown function"
                     /product="hypothetical protein"
                     /translation="MARRRSRKKTRRSSPKTINAARVLESALIANAVTQGFFNTTIGE
                     FAMSKDAMGMNQITARELFSGLSGGSFGTTTAVKQLGGKVAIAGNSFGDTVKNNLAEN
                     GGQMVASLILIPAGFKVFNKLTSKPRSMANRAMKMSGLPVRV"
                     /standard_name="gp2"
     CDS             441..1127
                     /transl_table="custom_gene_calls_from_genbank"
                     /locus_tag="IMGVR_UViG_3300017720_003262_CDS_0002"
                     /function="unknown function"
                     /product="hypothetical protein"
                     /translation="MTTQVCQASFLLSTGEVVDMKTTVTDGASTELLTSTDYSVSAVS
                     IGTYGEGKVITQILSPPTFATAGCWAYVNRRGAILCALPIATAGVQSEPTAMPLNFVL
                     QAGDTIQVKSRTAANRTFAYSCITAQGVHAIFDGLPTGAGNTDLTHILSGQSLGSSLT
                     NQSVAVHWATSVDMAKIDSGSGMYALNDRGLPIGSCVAVNPANLQPVGNSFGLYAIGL
                     NFVARVTCNA"
                     /standard_name="gp3"
     CDS             1138..1296
                     /transl_table="custom_gene_calls_from_genbank"
                     /locus_tag="IMGVR_UViG_3300017720_003262_CDS_0003"
                     /function="unknown function"
                     /product="hypothetical protein"
                     /translation="MTKMTKAQAARRLQEAIKKCQAVYMSQHRGVVTTADMAALEKII
                     YKCMNRLK"
                     /standard_name="djr_sjr_connect_1"
     CDS             1301..1825
                     /transl_table="custom_gene_calls_from_genbank"
                     /locus_tag="IMGVR_UViG_3300017720_003262_CDS_0004"
                     /function="unknown function"
                     /product="hypothetical protein"
                     /translation="MDEVRNQLKSQNLTTVSPTAFGEVGGRVFPDSPSIQDINDLIQI
                     VKGWRAVHLPSLGSPISKSCVITTQNGDGTMLSPSGNEIYHVQNIAFTNGDVGASIYT
                     VQIINASTGQSVPVNLNADASVGSNLLTLPSGETLTVNLDITLDSNHGLYVAVTQGDP
                     ASNDIATYHYLRSQ"
                     /standard_name="sjr1"
     CDS             1835..2566
                     /transl_table="custom_gene_calls_from_genbank"
                     /locus_tag="IMGVR_UViG_3300017720_003262_CDS_0005"
                     /function="unknown function"
                     /product="hypothetical protein"
                     /translation="LPRKSTRHADEHRITLGDFERSELRKVVRFQQFGPLLQGAGFAT
                     LGVAGLIGSIVFMRYKAPDLVQATKNAVQTFVAESVSTLDSVADSFAQGERSPVKHRR
                     EAQAFARRRNKLAQDIDYRCTHSSEGYDEQECSILHMQTKRDYFTELQAFNDLMESIY
                     GDSAYKIYIGLGNIDPLKRAGSPQYNKAQNIHSAAVNAEIERAKQEDFEDPIVRDARK
                     RQEEEKAREERNRRAEVDKILRGGL"
                     /standard_name="alpha"
     CDS             complement(2629..3018)
                     /transl_table="custom_gene_calls_from_genbank"
                     /locus_tag="IMGVR_UViG_3300017720_003262_CDS_0006"
                     /function="unknown function"
                     /product="hypothetical protein"
                     /translation="FSTAYGGPRGIAQRERPDEPYEPTEGIRLVQRCKDIIDQLQPRY
                     WSIENVRGSIKFLTPILGEPRLIVGPYVYWGNFPLFDIDVVELPSKAQLDKRHSPLRM
                     NHRAECPLMLSQAFFDAMTKQHSILDY"
                     /standard_name="methyltransferase"
     CDS             complement(3019..3228)
                     /transl_table="custom_gene_calls_from_genbank"
                     /locus_tag="IMGVR_UViG_3300017720_003262_CDS_0007"
                     /function="unknown function"
                     /product="hypothetical protein"
                     /translation="MKPLMIDLCAGFGGQSEAFLLGGFDVIRVDNNPLLSEVPNMFIE
                     DIYKIEPFNISGRGIDYIHAGPTCYE"
                     /standard_name="methyltransferase"
     CDS             complement(3225..3479)
                     /transl_table="custom_gene_calls_from_genbank"
                     /locus_tag="IMGVR_UViG_3300017720_003262_CDS_0008"
                     /function="unknown function"
                     /product="hypothetical protein"
                     /translation="MSLEAILENIAFQLERIADSLQTPRQTPTATVEHQKTDGRGKAH
                     TGRPKGLIPKCGRCRREGRQISPKRNGCCVECEFEAWWTE"
     CDS             complement(3469..3594)
                     /transl_table="custom_gene_calls_from_genbank"
                     /locus_tag="IMGVR_UViG_3300017720_003262_CDS_0009"
                     /function="unknown function"
                     /product="hypothetical protein"
                     /translation="MLCLKCLKLVKFGIYTNRNMIENGHTICWPCYLEGEGIDES"
     CDS             complement(3594..3866)
                     /transl_table="custom_gene_calls_from_genbank"
                     /locus_tag="IMGVR_UViG_3300017720_003262_CDS_0010"
                     /function="unknown function"
                     /product="hypothetical protein"
                     /translation="MVRRQKLISMTDRHFEVAQEMGNFSKWVREQLDEYIQQQEERTL
                     HLRNYNCKKCGEEHLLSRVHTRLKGNHYPMFRWCKTCESNTLERVI"
                     /standard_name="common_accessory"
     CDS             3825..4094
                     /transl_table="custom_gene_calls_from_genbank"
                     /locus_tag="IMGVR_UViG_3300017720_003262_CDS_0011"
                     /function="unknown function"
                     /product="hypothetical protein"
                     /translation="MAVCHAYQFLSANHVCPNQSLYIVTTQKKTAKPSKCSLRSHFRH
                     SQQHADIPLTPTKGVKRISQSSGFGFAGRFEVMWAGSVNYAQKTR"
     CDS             4075..4212
                     /transl_table="custom_gene_calls_from_genbank"
                     /locus_tag="IMGVR_UViG_3300017720_003262_CDS_0012"
                     /function="unknown function"
                     /product="hypothetical protein"
                     /translation="MPRKHGKGSPRTPKLRRCRDCHFSSGEKTLSTTCPRCGSVMRVI
                     R"
                     /standard_name="gp0"
     CDS             4221..4565
                     /transl_table="custom_gene_calls_from_genbank"
                     /locus_tag="IMGVR_UViG_3300017720_003262_CDS_0013"
                     /function="unknown function"
                     /product="hypothetical protein"
                     /translation="MDEGMMWVVLGLCVALLGFLAYKIDKSNTAVRHEIQIGIEKLAS
                     KGFPDFPDIEEMREEVEDIIAEAMGSMRTPQIADHLGAVFQQWAQFKMQKEMHQMNVA
                     SQLTETVPDVDL"
                     /standard_name="gp1"
ORIGIN      
        1 atggcccgcc gtagaagtcg aaaaaagacc cgccgctcat cccctaaaac aatcaacgcc
       61 gctcgcgtac ttgagtctgc tttaatcgcc aacgcagtga cgcaaggatt cttcaacacc
      121 accatcggcg aattcgcgat gagcaaagac gcaatgggta tgaatcaaat tacagcaaga
      181 gaactctttt ctgggctttc cggcggttct ttcggtacaa ctacagccgt caagcaattg
      241 ggcggtaaag tcgcaatcgc agggaactca tttggtgaca ccgtaaagaa caacctcgcc
      301 gaaaacggcg gtcaaatggt cgcttcactg attttgattc cggctggatt caaagttttc
      361 aacaaattaa cgtcaaagcc gcgttcgatg gcaaaccgcg ctatgaaaat gtccggtctt
      421 ccggtgaggg tgtgagataa atgactactc aagtttgtca agcctccttc cttctatcca
      481 ccggcgaagt cgttgatatg aaaacgaccg tcaccgatgg tgcatcaacc gaactcctca
      541 cttcaaccga ttattccgtg tccgcggttt caatcgggac atacggtgaa ggaaaagtaa
      601 ttactcaaat cctctctcct ccgactttcg ctactgccgg atgttgggcg tatgtgaacc
      661 gtcgaggtgc aattctatgc gctctaccta tcgctacagc gggcgttcaa tccgagccta
      721 ccgccatgcc gttgaacttc gttctgcaag ccggtgacac cattcaagta aaaagccgaa
      781 cagcggcgaa ccgaaccttt gcttattctt gcataacggc ccagggcgtt catgcaattt
      841 tcgacggatt gccgacaggg gcgggtaaca ccgacctcac tcacattctg tctgggcaaa
      901 gtcttggttc atcgcttaca aaccaaagcg tagccgttca ttgggccact tccgttgata
      961 tggctaaaat tgacagcggt tcgggtatgt acgcgctgaa cgaccgtggg cttcctattg
     1021 gttcatgcgt tgccgtcaat cccgccaacc tccaaccagt cgggaactct ttcggattgt
     1081 atgccattgg attgaacttt gtcgcgcgag taacctgtaa tgcttgaggt gcttgtaatg
     1141 actaaaatga caaaggccca ggcagcaaga cggcttcaag aagcaatcaa aaagtgtcaa
     1201 gcggtttaca tgtctcagca tcgcggtgta gtaaccactg ctgatatggc ggctcttgaa
     1261 aaaataattt acaagtgcat gaaccgtttg aagtgatgtt atggatgaag tccgaaacca
     1321 attgaagagt caaaacctca ctacagtctc acccacggca ttcggggagg tcggcggtcg
     1381 agtattcccc gattccccct ccattcaaga cataaacgac ttgattcaaa ttgtcaaagg
     1441 ctggagggcc gttcatctgc cttctttggg ttcaccaatt tcaaaatcat gtgtcatcac
     1501 tacccagaac ggcgacggaa ctatgttgtc gccttcggga aatgaaatct accatgttca
     1561 aaacattgca tttaccaatg gtgatgtggg tgcgtcaatt tataccgttc aaatcatcaa
     1621 cgcttctacg ggtcaatcag tgcctgtaaa cctcaatgct gacgcttccg ttggtagtaa
     1681 cttgctgact ttgccttcgg gtgaaacttt gacagtgaac cttgacatca cacttgattc
     1741 aaaccacgga ttgtacgtgg cggttacgca aggagaccct gcgtcaaacg acatagccac
     1801 ttatcattac ttgaggagtc aatgaggtga gtcattgccc aggaaatcca cccgtcatgc
     1861 tgatgagcac cgtattactt tgggcgactt tgaacgctcg gaactgcgta aggtggtaag
     1921 gtttcaacag tttggcccat tgcttcaggg cgcaggcttt gctacattag gggttgccgg
     1981 actaattggt tcaattgttt tcatgcgata caaagcaccc gacctcgttc aagcgacaaa
     2041 gaacgccgtt caaacttttg tagcggaatc agtgtctacg cttgacagtg tagcggattc
     2101 attcgcccag ggtgaacgaa gtccagttaa gcatcgaaga gaggctcaag catttgctcg
     2161 acggcgtaac aaactggctc aagacattga ctatcgttgc acccattcaa gcgaaggata
     2221 tgatgaacaa gaatgttcaa ttcttcacat gcagacgaag cgagattact tcacggaact
     2281 tcaagcgttc aatgatttaa tggagtcgat atatggtgac tctgcataca aaatatacat
     2341 tggactcgga aacattgacc ctttgaaaag agccggttcg cctcaataca acaaagccca
     2401 gaacattcat tcagccgcgg ttaatgctga aattgaaaga gcaaagcaag aggattttga
     2461 agacccaatt gtaagagatg ctcgcaagcg tcaagaagaa gaaaaagcaa gagaagaacg
     2521 caaccgtcga gcggaagttg ataaaatact ccgcggagga ttgtagtaaa cctgaaatga
     2581 tcataccgga ttccggtcaa ttttgagaag agctctcgtc ggattccgtc aataatcaag
     2641 aattgaatgc tgttttgtca ttgcatcaaa gaatgcttga gacaacatca acggacattc
     2701 tgctcgatga ttcatgcgaa gcggtgaatg tcgcttatcc agttgggcct ttgatggtaa
     2761 ttcgaccaca tcaatatcga aaagagggaa gttgccccaa tagacatatg gcccaacaat
     2821 aagccgaggt tcgcccagga ttggagtcaa gaacttgata gaaccgcgta cattctcaat
     2881 actccagtac cgaggttgaa gttggtctat gatgtcctta catcgctgaa ccaatctaat
     2941 tccctcagtt ggctcatatg gttcgtccgg tctttcccgt tgggctattc cccttgggcc
     3001 accgtacgcg gtagaaaact catagcatgt cgggcctgcg tgaatatagt caatgccacg
     3061 tcccgatatg ttgaacggtt cgattttgta aatgtcttca atgaacatgt tcggcacttc
     3121 cgaaagtagc gggttgttat ccactcggat gacatcaaag ccgcccagga gaaacgcttc
     3181 ggactggcct ccaaaaccgg cgcataggtc aatcatcaac ggcttcattc agtccaccac
     3241 gcttcgaact cgcattcaac acaacaaccg tttcgcttgg gtgaaatctg tcttccttcc
     3301 cttcgacatc ggccacactt aggaatcaat ccttttggtc gccccgtgtg ggccttaccg
     3361 cgtccatcgg tcttttgatg ctctacggtg gccgtgggtg tctgtctggg cgtttgtagg
     3421 ctgtcggcta ttctttcaag ttgaaaggca atgttctcaa gaatcgcttc aagactcatc
     3481 tattccttcc ccctcaaggt aacacggcca acaaatggtg tgcccgtttt caatcatgtt
     3541 tcggtttgtg tagatgccga actttaccaa tttcaagcac ttcaagcaaa gcatcaaatc
     3601 accctctcaa gtgtgtttga ttcgcatgtt ttacaccatc taaacattgg gtaatgattt
     3661 cccttcaagc gcgtatgaac tcgcgaaagt aaatgttctt ccccgcactt tttacaattg
     3721 taatttctca agtgcaaagt cctttcttct tgctgttgta tatactcgtc caattgttct
     3781 ctcacccact ttgaaaagtt gcccatctcc tgggcgactt caaaatggcg gtctgtcatg
     3841 cttatcagtt tctgtctgcg aaccatgttt gtccgaatca gtccctgtat atagttacaa
     3901 ctcaaaaaaa aacggcaaag ccgtcaaaat gctcacttcg ttcacatttc cggcatagcc
     3961 aacagcatgc ggacatcccg ctgaccccga cgaagggagt taagcgtata agccaatcgt
     4021 ccggcttcgg cttcgccgga agatttgaag tgatgtgggc ggggtcggtg aattatgccc
     4081 agaaaacacg gtaaaggctc gcctcggact ccaaagttgc gccgttgccg agattgccac
     4141 ttttcttccg gtgaaaagac cctttcaaca acatgcccgc gttgcgggag tgttatgagg
     4201 gtgattcgat agggtgaggt atggatgaag gcatgatgtg ggtagttttg gggttgtgtg
     4261 tggctctcct gggcttctta gcatacaaaa ttgacaaatc gaacaccgcg gtaaggcatg
     4321 aaatacaaat tggcattgaa aaactggcct caaaaggatt ccccgacttc cccgacattg
     4381 aagagatgag ggaagaagtc gaagacatca ttgcagaagc aatgggttca atgaggactc
     4441 ctcaaattgc agaccacctg ggcgcagtgt ttcaacaatg ggcgcaattc aaaatgcaga
     4501 aagaaatgca ccaaatgaac gtggcatcgc aattaactga aaccgttccc gatgttgatt
     4561 tgtagtaaac ctgcaatgat cataccggat tccggtcaat tttgagaaga gctcacgccg
     4621 gattccgact ttttgttgat atacattcaa tgctttggct gaact
//
LOCUS       CladeA_IMGVR_UVi        4665 bp    DNA     linear   PHG 20-JAN-2025
DEFINITION  IMGVR_UViG_3300017724_003125.
ACCESSION   IMGVR_UViG_3300017724_003125
KEYWORDS    .
SOURCE      .
  ORGANISM  .
FEATURES             Location/Qualifiers
     CDS             1..435
                     /transl_table="custom_gene_calls_from_genbank"
                     /locus_tag="IMGVR_UViG_3300017724_003125_CDS_0001"
                     /function="unknown function"
                     /product="hypothetical protein"
                     /translation="MARRRSRKKTRRSSPKTINAARVLESALIANAVTQGFFNTTIGE
                     FAMSKDAMGMNQITARELFSGLSGGSFGTTTAVKQLGGKVAIAGNSFGDTVKNNLAEN
                     GGQMVASLILIPAGFKVFNKLTSKPRSMANRAMKMSGLPVRV"
                     /standard_name="gp2"
     CDS             441..1127
                     /transl_table="custom_gene_calls_from_genbank"
                     /locus_tag="IMGVR_UViG_3300017724_003125_CDS_0002"
                     /function="unknown function"
                     /product="hypothetical protein"
                     /translation="MTTQVCQASFLLSTGEVVDMKTTVTDGASTELLTSTDYSVSAVS
                     IGTYGEGKVITQILSPPTFATAGCWAYVNRRGAILCALPIATAGVQSEPTAMPLNFVL
                     QAGDTIQVKSRTAANRTFAYSCITAQGVHAIFDGLPTGAGNTDLTHILSGQSLGSSLT
                     NQSVAVHWATSVDMAKIDSGSGMYALNDRGLPIGSCVAVNPANLQPVGNSFGLYAIGL
                     NFVARVTCNA"
                     /standard_name="gp3"
     CDS             1138..1296
                     /transl_table="custom_gene_calls_from_genbank"
                     /locus_tag="IMGVR_UViG_3300017724_003125_CDS_0003"
                     /function="unknown function"
                     /product="hypothetical protein"
                     /translation="MTKMTKAQAARRLQEAIKKCQAVYMSQHRGVVTTADMAALEKII
                     YKCMNRLK"
                     /standard_name="djr_sjr_connect_1"
     CDS             1301..1825
                     /transl_table="custom_gene_calls_from_genbank"
                     /locus_tag="IMGVR_UViG_3300017724_003125_CDS_0004"
                     /function="unknown function"
                     /product="hypothetical protein"
                     /translation="MDEVRNQLKSQNLTTVSPTAFGEVGGRVFPDSPSIQDINDLIQI
                     VKGWRAVHLPSLGSPISKSCVITTQNGDGTMLSPSGNEIYHVQNIAFTNGDVGASIYT
                     VQIINASTGQSVPVNLNADASVGSNLLTLPSGETLTVNLDITLDSNHGLYVAVTQGDP
                     ASNDIATYHYLRSQ"
                     /standard_name="sjr1"
     CDS             1835..2566
                     /transl_table="custom_gene_calls_from_genbank"
                     /locus_tag="IMGVR_UViG_3300017724_003125_CDS_0005"
                     /function="unknown function"
                     /product="hypothetical protein"
                     /translation="LPRKSTRHADEHRITLGDFERSELRKVVRFQQFGPLLQGAGFAT
                     LGVAGLIGSIVFMRYKAPDLVQATKNAVQTFVAESVSTLDSVADSFAQGERSPVKHRR
                     EAQAFARRRNKLAQDIDYRCTHSSEGYDEQECSILHMQTKRDYFTELQAFNDLMESIY
                     GDSAYKIYIGLGNIDPLKRAGSPQYNKAQNIHSAAVNAEIERAKQEDFEDPIVRDARK
                     RQEEEKAREERNRRAEVDKILRGGL"
                     /standard_name="alpha"
     CDS             complement(2629..3228)
                     /transl_table="custom_gene_calls_from_genbank"
                     /locus_tag="IMGVR_UViG_3300017724_003125_CDS_0006"
                     /function="unknown function"
                     /product="hypothetical protein"
                     /translation="MKPLMIDLCAGFGGQSEAFLLGGFDVIRVDNNPLLSEVPNMFIE
                     DIYKIEPFNISGRGIDYIHAGPTCYEFSTAYGGPRGIAQRERPDEPYEPTEGIRLVQR
                     CKDIIDQLQPRYWSIENVRGSIKFLTPILGEPRLIVGPYVYWGNFPLFDIDVVELPSK
                     AQLDKRHSPLRMNHRAECPLMLSQAFFDAMTKQHSILDY"
                     /standard_name="methyltransferase"
     CDS             complement(3225..3479)
                     /transl_table="custom_gene_calls_from_genbank"
                     /locus_tag="IMGVR_UViG_3300017724_003125_CDS_0007"
                     /function="unknown function"
                     /product="hypothetical protein"
                     /translation="MSLEAILENIAFQLERIADSLQTPRQTPTATVEHQKTDGRGKAH
                     TGRPKGLIPKCGRCRREGRQISPKRNGCCVECEFEAWWTE"
     CDS             complement(3469..3594)
                     /transl_table="custom_gene_calls_from_genbank"
                     /locus_tag="IMGVR_UViG_3300017724_003125_CDS_0008"
                     /function="unknown function"
                     /product="hypothetical protein"
                     /translation="MLCLKCLKLVKFGIYTNRNMIENGHTICWPCYLEGEGIDES"
     CDS             complement(3594..3839)
                     /transl_table="custom_gene_calls_from_genbank"
                     /locus_tag="IMGVR_UViG_3300017724_003125_CDS_0009"
                     /function="unknown function"
                     /product="hypothetical protein"
                     /translation="MTDRHFEVAQEMGNFSKWVREQLDEYIQQQEERTLHLRNYNCKK
                     CGEEHLLSRVHTRLKGNHYPMFRWCKTCESNTLERVI"
                     /standard_name="common_accessory"
     CDS             3825..4094
                     /transl_table="custom_gene_calls_from_genbank"
                     /locus_tag="IMGVR_UViG_3300017724_003125_CDS_0010"
                     /function="unknown function"
                     /product="hypothetical protein"
                     /translation="MAVCHAYQFLSANHVCPNQSLYIVTTQKKTAKPSKCSLRSHFRH
                     SQQHADIPLTPTKGVKRISQSSGFGFAGRFEVMWAGSVNYAQKTR"
     CDS             4075..4212
                     /transl_table="custom_gene_calls_from_genbank"
                     /locus_tag="IMGVR_UViG_3300017724_003125_CDS_0011"
                     /function="unknown function"
                     /product="hypothetical protein"
                     /translation="MPRKHGKGSPRTPKLRRCRDCHFSSGEKTLSTTCPRCGSVMRVI
                     R"
                     /standard_name="gp0"
     CDS             4221..4565
                     /transl_table="custom_gene_calls_from_genbank"
                     /locus_tag="IMGVR_UViG_3300017724_003125_CDS_0012"
                     /function="unknown function"
                     /product="hypothetical protein"
                     /translation="MDEGMMWVVLGLCVALLGFLAYKIDKSNTAVRHEIQIGIEKLAS
                     KGFPDFPDIEEMREEVEDIIAEAMGSMRTPQIADHLGAVFQQWAQFKMQKEMHQMNVA
                     SQLTETVPDVDL"
                     /standard_name="gp1"
ORIGIN      
        1 atggcccgcc gtagaagtcg aaaaaagacc cgccgctcat cccctaaaac aatcaacgcc
       61 gctcgcgtac ttgagtctgc tttaatcgcc aacgcagtga cgcaaggatt cttcaacacc
      121 accatcggcg aattcgcgat gagcaaagac gcaatgggta tgaatcaaat tacagcaaga
      181 gaactctttt ctgggctttc cggcggttct ttcggtacaa ctacagccgt caagcaattg
      241 ggcggtaaag tcgcaatcgc agggaactca tttggtgaca ccgtaaagaa caacctcgcc
      301 gaaaacggcg gtcaaatggt cgcttcactg attttgattc cggctggatt caaagttttc
      361 aacaaattaa catcaaagcc gcgttcgatg gcgaaccgcg ctatgaaaat gtccggtctt
      421 ccggtgaggg tgtgagataa atgactactc aagtttgtca agcctccttc cttctatcca
      481 ccggcgaagt cgttgatatg aaaacgaccg tcaccgatgg tgcatcaacc gaactcctca
      541 cttcaaccga ttattccgtg tccgcggttt caatcgggac atacggtgaa ggaaaagtaa
      601 ttactcaaat cctctctcct ccgactttcg ctactgccgg atgttgggcg tatgtgaacc
      661 gtcgaggtgc aattctatgc gctctaccta tcgctacagc gggcgttcaa tccgagccta
      721 ccgccatgcc gttgaacttc gttctgcaag ccggtgacac cattcaagta aaaagccgaa
      781 cagcggcgaa ccgaaccttt gcttattctt gcataacggc ccagggcgtt catgcaattt
      841 tcgacggatt gccgacaggg gcgggtaaca ccgacctcac tcacattctg tctgggcaaa
      901 gtcttggttc atcgcttaca aaccaaagcg tagccgttca ttgggccact tccgttgata
      961 tggctaaaat tgacagcggt tcgggtatgt acgcgctgaa cgaccgtggg cttcctattg
     1021 gttcatgcgt tgccgtcaat cccgccaacc tccaaccagt cgggaactct ttcggattgt
     1081 atgccattgg attgaacttt gtcgcgcgag taacctgtaa tgcttgaggt gcttgtaatg
     1141 actaaaatga caaaggccca ggcagcaaga cggcttcaag aagcaatcaa aaagtgtcaa
     1201 gcggtttaca tgtctcagca tcgcggtgta gtaaccactg ctgatatggc ggctcttgaa
     1261 aaaataattt acaagtgcat gaaccgtttg aagtgatgtt atggatgaag tccgaaacca
     1321 attgaagagt caaaacctca ctacagtctc acccacggca ttcggggagg tcggcggtcg
     1381 agtattcccc gattccccct ccattcaaga cataaacgac ttgattcaaa ttgtcaaagg
     1441 ctggagggcc gttcatctgc cttctttggg ttcaccaatt tcaaaatcat gtgtcatcac
     1501 tacccagaac ggcgacggaa ctatgttgtc gccttcggga aatgaaatct accatgttca
     1561 aaacattgca tttaccaatg gtgatgtggg tgcgtcaatt tataccgttc aaatcatcaa
     1621 cgcttctacg ggtcaatcag tgcctgtaaa cctcaatgct gacgcttccg ttggtagtaa
     1681 cttgctgact ttgccttcgg gtgaaacttt gacagtgaac cttgacatca cacttgattc
     1741 aaaccacgga ttgtacgtgg cggttacgca aggagaccct gcgtcaaacg acatagccac
     1801 ttatcattac ttgaggagtc aatgaggtga gtcattgccc aggaaatcca cccgtcatgc
     1861 tgatgagcac cgtattactt tgggcgactt tgaacgctcg gaactgcgta aggtggtaag
     1921 gtttcaacag tttggcccat tgcttcaggg cgcaggcttt gctacattag gggttgccgg
     1981 actaattggt tcaattgttt tcatgcgata caaagcaccc gacctcgttc aagcgacaaa
     2041 gaacgccgtt caaacttttg tagcggaatc agtgtctacg cttgacagtg tagcggattc
     2101 attcgcccag ggtgaacgaa gtccagttaa gcatcgaaga gaggctcaag catttgctcg
     2161 acggcgtaac aaactggctc aagacattga ctatcgttgc acccattcaa gcgaaggata
     2221 tgatgaacaa gaatgttcaa ttcttcacat gcagacgaag cgagattact tcacggaact
     2281 tcaagcgttc aatgatttaa tggagtcgat atatggtgac tctgcataca aaatatacat
     2341 tggactcgga aacattgacc ctttgaaaag agccggttcg cctcaataca acaaagccca
     2401 gaacattcat tcagccgcgg ttaatgctga aattgaaaga gcaaagcaag aggattttga
     2461 agacccaatt gtaagagatg ctcgcaagcg tcaagaagaa gaaaaagcaa gagaagaacg
     2521 caaccgtcga gcggaagttg ataaaatact ccgcggagga ttgtagtaaa cctgaaatga
     2581 tcataccgga ttccggtcaa ttttgagaag agctctcgtc ggattccgtc aataatcaag
     2641 aattgaatgc tgttttgtca ttgcatcaaa gaatgcttga gacaacatca acggacattc
     2701 tgctcgatga ttcatgcgaa gcggtgaatg tcgcttatcc agttgggcct ttgatggtaa
     2761 ttcgaccaca tcaatatcga aaagagggaa gttgccccaa tagacatatg gcccaacaat
     2821 aagccgaggt tcgcccagga ttggagtcaa gaacttgata gaaccgcgta cattctcaat
     2881 actccagtac cgaggttgaa gttggtctat gatgtcctta catcgctgaa ccaatctaat
     2941 tccctcagtt ggctcatatg gttcgtccgg tctttcccgt tgggctattc cccttgggcc
     3001 accgtacgcg gtagaaaact catagcatgt cgggcctgcg tgaatatagt caatgccacg
     3061 tcccgatatg ttgaacggtt cgattttgta aatgtcttca atgaacatgt tcggcacttc
     3121 cgaaagtagc gggttgttat ccactcggat gacatcaaag ccgcccagga gaaacgcttc
     3181 ggactggcct ccaaaaccgg cgcataggtc aatcatcaac ggcttcattc agtccaccac
     3241 gcttcgaact cgcattcaac acaacaaccg tttcgcttgg gtgaaatctg tcttccttcc
     3301 cttcgacatc ggccacactt aggaatcaat ccttttggtc gccccgtgtg ggccttaccg
     3361 cgtccatcgg tcttttgatg ctctacggtg gccgtgggtg tctgtctggg cgtttgtagg
     3421 ctgtcggcta ttctttcaag ttgaaaggca atgttctcaa gaatcgcttc aagactcatc
     3481 tattccttcc ccctcaaggt aacacggcca acaaatggtg tgcccgtttt caatcatgtt
     3541 tcggtttgtg tagatgccga actttaccaa tttcaagcac ttcaagcaaa gcatcaaatc
     3601 accctctcaa gtgtgtttga ttcgcatgtt ttacaccatc taaacattgg gtaatgattt
     3661 cccttcaagc gcgtatgaac tcgcgaaagt aaatgttctt ccccgcactt tttacaattg
     3721 taatttctca agtgcaaagt cctttcttct tgctgttgta tatactcgtc caattgttct
     3781 ctcacccact ttgaaaagtt gcccatctcc tgggcgactt caaaatggcg gtctgtcatg
     3841 cttatcagtt tctgtctgcg aaccatgttt gtccgaatca gtccctgtat atagttacaa
     3901 ctcaaaaaaa aacggcaaag ccgtcaaaat gctcacttcg ttcacatttc cggcatagcc
     3961 aacagcatgc ggacatcccg ctgaccccga cgaagggagt taagcgtata agccaatcgt
     4021 ccggcttcgg cttcgccgga agatttgaag tgatgtgggc ggggtcggtg aattatgccc
     4081 agaaaacacg gtaaaggctc gcctcggact ccaaagttgc gccgttgccg agattgccac
     4141 ttttcttccg gtgaaaagac cctttcaaca acatgcccgc gttgcgggag tgttatgagg
     4201 gtgattcgat agggtgaggt atggatgaag gcatgatgtg ggtagttttg gggctgtgtg
     4261 tggctctcct gggcttctta gcatacaaaa ttgacaaatc gaacaccgcg gtaaggcatg
     4321 agatacaaat tggcattgaa aaactggcct caaaaggatt ccccgacttc cccgacattg
     4381 aagagatgag ggaagaagtc gaagacatca ttgcagaagc aatgggttca atgaggactc
     4441 ctcaaattgc agaccacctg ggcgcagtgt ttcaacaatg ggcgcaattc aaaatgcaga
     4501 aagaaatgca ccaaatgaac gtggcatcgc aattaactga aaccgttccc gatgttgatt
     4561 tgtagtaaac ctgcaatgat cataccggat tccggtcaat tttgagaaga gctcacgccg
     4621 gattccgact ttttgttgat atacattcaa tgctttggct gaact
//
